# Supplementary material for: In marine Bacteroidetes the bulk of glycan degradation during algae blooms is mediated by few clades using a restricted set of genes
Source: ISME J. 2019 Jul 17;13(11):2800–16. doi: 10.1038/s41396-019-0476-y (PMC6794258; doi:10.1038/s41396-019-0476-y)
Supplement: Supplementary file 11 — Dataset 1 [file 41396_2019_476_MOESM11_ESM.zip › Supplementary_Data/PUL-contigs.gbk]

LOCUS       NODE_1004_length_27561_cov_26.1575.1575             27561 bp    DNA     linear       18-JUN-2019
DEFINITION  NODE_1004_length_27561_cov_26.1575
ACCESSION   
VERSION
KEYWORDS    .
SOURCE      NODE_1004_length_27561_cov_26.1575 species
  ORGANISM  NODE_1004_length_27561_cov_26.1575 species
            Unclassified.
COMMENT     Annotated using prokka_prodigal_fix 1.12 from
            https://github.com/tseemann/prokka.
FEATURES             Location/Qualifiers
     source          1..27561
                     /organism="NODE_1004_length_27561_cov_26.1575 species"
                     /mol_type="genomic DNA"
                     /strain="strain"
     gene            complement(1..330)
                     /locus_tag="20110512_48233"
     CDS             complement(1..330)
                     /locus_tag="20110512_48233"
                     /inference="ab initio prediction:Prodigal:2.6"
                     /codon_start=1
                     /transl_table=11
                     /product="hypothetical protein"
                     /protein_id="X:20110512_48233"
                     /translation="MNSDLDFKLDLMDQRYTLPKYFGISPRMVTYWKSKVVLPFFDTG
                     KKGKMNVPQALWVCLIQELSTFGINTTKLAELAKMVWDEPRQNGYFKSKLEKHIAFLK
                     KQKVVDSS"
     gene            519..1019
                     /locus_tag="20110512_48234"
     CDS             519..1019
                     /locus_tag="20110512_48234"
                     /inference="ab initio prediction:Prodigal:2.6"
                     /codon_start=1
                     /transl_table=11
                     /product="hypothetical protein"
                     /protein_id="X:20110512_48234"
                     /translation="MENEKYRNMTISLKVAAEEKIILKRLAEKNNVTLSEFLYNIVMC
                     FKGLYAFIGRLTPREEKMAENLRKVKKQNSKLTAEIENADFRVQMEMERAAKAINAKD
                     EFAYQLKEQKAINADQLEELNRLKEINQVLKVKNIKLKTISSENHLKNIIVGTVGLFA
                     GFSLNR"
     gene            1253..5293
                     /gene="tmoS"
                     /locus_tag="20110512_48235"
     CDS             1253..5293
                     /gene="tmoS"
                     /locus_tag="20110512_48235"
                     /EC_number="2.7.13.3"
                     /inference="ab initio prediction:Prodigal:2.6"
                     /inference="similar to AA sequence:UniProtKB:Q8KIY1"
                     /codon_start=1
                     /transl_table=11
                     /product="Sensor histidine kinase TmoS"
                     /protein_id="X:20110512_48235"
                     /translation="MISLIPKTIINIPKILKYYKTTLIIFFVNVISYNSFSQTQPRFQ
                     KIDQSKGLSSSKITGIIKENNGFIWISTQNGLNRYDGQSVRVYNKRNSNIQSNDISSL
                     FLDSKNRIWFTSYGSGLNLYDKLNDQFITFKNSENNKHSIISNKVNAITENSKGLFWI
                     GTEKGLCLFDYNLNKFYRYIYNEQQPLNITSIYEDKKGNLYIGTFKNGLLVFNTKSKV
                     FEKINNGNKSIASQINVITELNSDKILLGTAANGLLSVDLKTHKVSNFFYNDKTLLEK
                     VKIVRSIKKDSKDNLWIGSDGYGLFEVQYPNSKEPIVNNYMYNSQLASSIAGNAIYTI
                     FEDDDSNMWIGTAWNGISVLVKKNQIEIIWSDFIGTNPSPVLSIFQNKEHIYLGLDGN
                     GLTIYNKKNKKINLYDKNKIKAKYVQKIIQTKDDNLWLGTFGNGLLKYNQKNKTVKKY
                     LPVFNDETSISFSDVRDIIEDESNNLWIATWGGGLNYFDTKKEEFSRFYLPNNNLVSI
                     LKDNNEIWITSFGGGLSVFDIQQKEFKNFSFKEKDSTTISSNNLFSILKDSKGYLWIG
                     TSGAGINRMDLETQKIERFQNFDNIKYKTITSIIEDNDSNVWFGSKNGIIKYNYLNNT
                     FITFSDLSGDFHINSAFKDKEGFLYFGGINGVLKFDPKKVSNTNLQPAVAIRNFKIFN
                     KEASIGNTKILQKNIEFTKEIVLEYFHNVITFEFSALKFPISSNCEYAIKMENFDDNW
                     RNIGKDRTATFTNLSPGNYIFKVKSREIGANWSDNYTSIKLNILKPYWLTYWAYGLYF
                     LLFLAVLYFIRKNIIAWGKLKSSLELEKFTHDKDKELYNSKQQFFTNISHEIRTPVTL
                     ILSSINRLFDNDKIKTNKQIKAAHTIRRNSNLLLRLVNELLDVRKLETNDIVLDVSKS
                     EFVSFAKAIYLSFLDIASDRNIKYSFNTDQNSMYLWFDNNQLEKVIFNLLSNAFKFTN
                     DGGTIELLIESNANEVLLAVKDTGIGLSADDKEKIFKRFYQVKYTHTANNKGFGLGLS
                     IVKDIIKLHKGQINVASEINKGSSFEIKLLKGNTHFNDCVAMSLENFETNSTINKLQQ
                     KLIDGDSKKETILIVEDNVEIQDSLKELLEEENYAIIQAFDGLEGLRLASTSLPNLII
                     SDVMMPVMDGIELSKKIKLNSATSHIPIIMLTAKTATKDKMEGFETGVDEYIIKPYDE
                     DFLKNRIKNLIRGRKLLKQKFVNNNLLNPKELTVDSKDQIFLENLYKLLEENLQSNNL
                     KADVISKNLNMSHSSMYKKIKYLTGLTYVEFIRDYRLSIAKQLIDEMGYSVSDACYKV
                     GYSDRKYFSKLFKNKFKQNPSFYLKP"
     gene            5487..8486
                     /gene="susC"
                     /locus_tag="20110512_48236"
     CDS             5487..8486
                     /gene="susC"
                     /locus_tag="20110512_48236"
                     /inference="ab initio prediction:Prodigal:2.6"
                     /inference="similar to AA sequence:UniProtKB:Q8A1G1"
                     /codon_start=1
                     /transl_table=11
                     /product="SusC"
                     /protein_id="X:20110512_48236"
                     /translation="MVIFLNKQRELKRMKKMMILFMFLASSFFSFSQEILVSGTIIEK
                     DSNTPLLGVSVVINGTAIGSSSDFDGKYSIKASINDVLVFSYLGYKTKEVEVTSSQLN
                     IILEESSQNLNEIIIIGYGSTTVKDATGSVTAITSKDFNKGKITTAENLLNGKVAGLA
                     INTGGEPGAGSTIRIRGGASLGASNDPLIVINGLPIDNNTIGGSRSILSSINPNEIES
                     FSVLKDASATAIYGSRASNGVIIITTKKGKRKLSVNLDMNFGVNTLSNKVDVFTADEL
                     RNIVSQFDARPDRANAAPLLPLLGNANTDWQDEIYRTSATSIINASASGMLLDKIPAR
                     VSIGRTLQEGLLLTSEFERNNASFNLNPTFFENRLNISVNGNASFEKNRFASGQAANA
                     LTFDPTQPVFDENSPFGGYFQYYTNNNDGVINENDLTSLAPFNPVAELLQRKSVSNVQ
                     RFYGNIKIDYNFKFLPELSAVLNVGFDKQNADGTVRVSDKNPLSQNDGSIVGSSSEYS
                     NAQNNTLIDGYLSYKKDWNKVTLDGTAGYSYQKFSNKRYVSGELLDDGPDSEPINSID
                     PNLVLIGFFGRANLSINDKYLLTFSYRRDGTSRFSKKNRWGNFPAAAIAWKINEDFFP
                     NSKTISTLKLRLGWGITGQQDIGRNNLDLYLSRYIRGLPSSQYFFGDTAIPVGIPQFR
                     NEDLKWEETTTYNGGFDFELFNDKISGSLEAFYKESKDLLANAAISDGSNFSNSGFQN
                     IGNFTTKGIEFSIAGDIINNDNLNIDFNFNTTFIKTEIKELALNQDQLVGGIAGGTGG
                     TAQIHRAGFTPYSFFVYKQVYDNNGKPIEGAFADLNGDNLITDEDKYIHHNGAPAITL
                     GFASTIDYKNVDLSFNVRASLDNYVYNNVNSARAQYDLLANSAVVANLPTSVLQSNFN
                     TTEDVILSDYYVENASFLRMDNISLGYTFNEAFNYKSSIRLSANVQNVFVITNYSGLD
                     PEVFNNGIDNTITPRPRAFTIGANIKF"
     gene            8497..10095
                     /gene="susD"
                     /locus_tag="20110512_48237"
     CDS             8497..10095
                     /gene="susD"
                     /locus_tag="20110512_48237"
                     /inference="ab initio prediction:Prodigal:2.6"
                     /inference="similar to AA sequence:UniProtKB:Q8A1G2"
                     /codon_start=1
                     /transl_table=11
                     /product="SusD"
                     /protein_id="X:20110512_48237"
                     /translation="MKKQQAVTIISVFILLLTISCTNDLNILSEDENTFLVDDFYSTD
                     ESYKQGLAGVYGNLALTSSQGPGSSNISGLDAGTSQYGRGLWNLQELTTDEAKWSWEN
                     DPGLRELNRNTWTSENVILRGFFGRCMTQVAFANEYLRQTSEDVLNSRGVSDILKEEI
                     VIYRAEVRFLRVLAYYHMMDLFGKAGFITENDPVGAYQSPQYERSQLFEFIESELLAV
                     LPDLIEPLQNEYARADKAAAWMLLAKIYLNAEVYISEDKYAKCIEYCEKIINTNYSLS
                     NNYADNFNADNHTNNARNEIIFPIVSDGIVTQNYGPTTVMINGQVGSLEQNGTDFGVN
                     AGGWGGALRVTRQFSEIMLNTTYANDIRNTLITANRPIDITSIGNNGTGYITSKWSNK
                     TSTGVNGSANEIVDTDFPMFRLADVYLMYVEAFLRGGGGSSINAVNYINQLRTRANNT
                     NTILSADLNLDFILNERLVELYWEGHRRQDLIRFNKYTGGSYNWSWKGNSVSGIPLDE
                     TKSIFPIPSASLAANPNLTQNEGY"
     gene            10082..11266
                     /locus_tag="20110512_48238"
     CDS             10082..11266
                     /locus_tag="20110512_48238"
                     /inference="ab initio prediction:Prodigal:2.6"
                     /codon_start=1
                     /transl_table=11
                     /product="hypothetical protein"
                     /protein_id="X:20110512_48238"
                     /translation="MKDIKPKIINNIKLYKMKRLIKILMTFIVVLTITSCEEENSPIF
                     VAQEDIDGIEFVNTFASTYLISEETKDNIADRIIWNSPEFGVPTNIIYEIQGSLTSSF
                     DNFDVIGATSETNYAIIIEDLLDFAYNLNLDNDPNTVDADGNPNNVGEFFIRIRANVG
                     TVDNLEIFSNIQGINITWIESTDNSSCESLYVLGEGITDIGWNFPGLELLCDANVLQV
                     KARLGNAHFRFFTTVGDWNSGQDYSFYENDGYSIDTRLENAPAGDNFNFIGTPGIYTI
                     TIDKNTKTIELNESGSLWAVGGAVPGGWGFNADTIEFVEDTPDIWSASITLSNDVFRF
                     FQTFGTWDTNNNYAFYADEGFVIDSNLAEQDHDDRNFEFIGAPGTYIMTINAVDKTIT
                     LN"
     gene            11307..11966
                     /locus_tag="20110512_48239"
     CDS             11307..11966
                     /locus_tag="20110512_48239"
                     /inference="ab initio prediction:Prodigal:2.6"
                     /codon_start=1
                     /transl_table=11
                     /product="hypothetical protein"
                     /protein_id="X:20110512_48239"
                     /translation="MKTKLLFIALLASTFINAQSIEFTSAELTTAEIGSTVTVDYKYT
                     IAADGYIYCAIELLDDWTWSANVASTELNPALAGTDVTGSFDLTIPNGTTPTADLTGN
                     LNYKLKIELKQNPTDWLAGDYPATQIDLTASTASVNGVDSFLNDVKIYPNPARDFFQI
                     TNFNKLNNPIIKVYNMLGKELYSTSNSTSKIDVSNFTNGVYLLNINSDGLSKTIQFVK
                     F"
     gene            12102..14447
                     /gene="lacZ"
                     /locus_tag="20110512_48240"
     CDS             12102..14447
                     /gene="lacZ"
                     /locus_tag="20110512_48240"
                     /EC_number="3.2.1.23"
                     /inference="ab initio prediction:Prodigal:2.6"
                     /inference="similar to AA sequence:UniProtKB:P26257"
                     /codon_start=1
                     /transl_table=11
                     /product="GH2"
                     /protein_id="X:20110512_48240"
                     /translation="MFKPKILRILGFIFLLLSCTKQEILVFEKQNFNENWLFKIIENS
                     KKDNFTFQENETDSNWQLVQLPHTPKIEPKIVNNQWQGISCYKKEFNLSKQLKNKKLF
                     FKFEGAMNIAEVWINEKKLMERHGGYLPFVIDFTEVALFDTKNTIVVKLNNKDNPITG
                     PKPLEKLDFNTYGGIYRNVWLIAKNKLHITDPIFENKTASGGVFVTYSKVSEEEATVN
                     VKTHIRNETEKTKSFLIRNTLFNNDSTIVSIETENDILNKDLDKEIIVNIKVDKPKLW
                     SPRAPNLYTLKTEIIENGIVVDFESTRIGIKTVQFIGQDFYLNGKKTFLRGVNRHQEY
                     PYVGYALSDNANYRDAKKIKEAGFDYIRLSHYPHSKSFMNACDELGLVTIDAILGWQY
                     FSDDKKFQTHIFQTARDLIKRDRNHASVIAWEVSLNESWMPEEFIDKLTKIAHEEYPG
                     DQCFTAGWQPYGYDIYLQARQHRLQHYDTNLKKPYNISEYGDWEYYAMNAGLNQDNWN
                     GLLPEERSSRQLRSAGEKALLQQVKNIQEAHNDNFNTPAFADGYWVMFDYNRGYADDL
                     EASGIMDIFRIPKPSFYFYKSQRDYDHPFGKPMVYIANEWKKDSPLDVTVFSNCDEVE
                     LFLNGKSMGRKSPDTNRISDNLKHPPFTFNLKSFNKGKLVAKAFIKNKLVVTDTVISP
                     EKPSKIKVVIDDNYKDLKNEDNDVFFVYANVVDENNTVISDFKGNIQFNIEGKGILVG
                     ENPVIVEAGVASILLKTNTKNLKDIKVTAISNELALMISNK"
     gene            14452..15504
                     /gene="ganB_1"
                     /locus_tag="20110512_48241"
     CDS             14452..15504
                     /gene="ganB_1"
                     /locus_tag="20110512_48241"
                     /EC_number="3.2.1.89"
                     /inference="ab initio prediction:Prodigal:2.6"
                     /inference="similar to AA sequence:UniProtKB:Q65CX5"
                     /codon_start=1
                     /transl_table=11
                     /product="GH53"
                     /protein_id="X:20110512_48241"
                     /translation="MNRFDQNIFAFIIVSSSIFANAQQYMIGADLSFAKEAEDKKFVF
                     KEHNRPKKVLQIFKDHGYNWVRLRLFHNPDIGEYLLPNDLDYTIQLAKEAKMKGFKLL
                     LDYHYSDTWADPAKQYPPKLWQDKTQKEVEQLVFEYTKESMIAFREANVYPDMVQIGN
                     EISNGMIWPYGKLPENWDNFAALINAGINGVYASIGKSILPKIMIHIDKGGDKDFTKY
                     FFDKLHTYNIKYDVIGQSYYPWWHGSLLNLRECLNFTALEYKKDIVLVETAYNYSPAE
                     YIDKPAPFPESPEGQKEFLEVVHNIILNIPNNKGKGIFWWEPAAPNKGFSHRTFFNED
                     GDVLPVINVFDKYIRH"
     gene            15520..17196
                     /gene="ganB_2"
                     /locus_tag="20110512_48242"
     CDS             15520..17196
                     /gene="ganB_2"
                     /locus_tag="20110512_48242"
                     /EC_number="3.2.1.89"
                     /inference="ab initio prediction:Prodigal:2.6"
                     /inference="similar to AA sequence:UniProtKB:Q65CX5"
                     /codon_start=1
                     /transl_table=11
                     /product="GH53"
                     /protein_id="X:20110512_48242"
                     /translation="MNINKVVYFILLMSFLFTNVLISQSIEVISLINNPVEVNPLVGG
                     NITVNYSYSSETGSAGNHIYIGLEILDSSNSYQSTVAETTLTNQQAGNNIQNSVEFFI
                     SSSNELTSDLPTGHYYQVKAILYASGGWTENAWAGYWNTPALILQDTSGFVFSTNPIS
                     KGADVSWMTEMEDQGYTWKDNDGNTNELIPLLKEYDLDAVRLRVWVDPSVSGANGWCD
                     IDDFVDKAILADAQNMDIMVCIHYSDWWADPGQQNKPSAWTGYTVAQLETAVASHTTD
                     ILTALSNEGITPKWVQIGNETNDGMLWTTGQASAGGFSNYAKFLNSGSNAVKTYNSAI
                     KTILHIASGNNNSLFRWNIDGLLNNEFEFNRFDIIGMSLYPNETNWLSMVDDTYDNMI
                     DLKTRYNKDVMMVEVGFSNNKPDISYQFLTYMIEKTRQANGHGVFYWEPIARSPFTSY
                     SKGAWDQDGSPSIAMDAFIDNSTLNIESLEIENNQLLSIFPSPSNQLITVKSSKDILK
                     SIKIYDITGKLIKNIDEIFKLSKTINISELQVGIYVLKINNSKSLKFLKN"
     gene            17200..18780
                     /gene="yidK"
                     /locus_tag="20110512_48243"
     CDS             17200..18780
                     /gene="yidK"
                     /locus_tag="20110512_48243"
                     /inference="ab initio prediction:Prodigal:2.6"
                     /inference="similar to AA sequence:UniProtKB:P31448"
                     /codon_start=1
                     /transl_table=11
                     /product="putative symporter YidK"
                     /protein_id="X:20110512_48243"
                     /translation="MQILTFLGFTILVALISYLATRKTAEDSSDGYFLGGRSLTAGVI
                     AGSLLLTNLSTEQIVGLNGAAYTSGLSVMVWETLAAIAMVVTALFLLPRYLKGGLTTV
                     PGFLAKRFDVTTKTLTSVLFLSGYVVVLLPVILYSGSLAISGMFDIPTLLGVTHTQSI
                     WICVWGIGIIGSIYAVFGGLKAVAVSDSINAIGLLIGGILIPIFGLIMIGDGSMLDGL
                     SVLTAENPEKFKSMGGANDPVPFYTIFTGMMLVQLFYWGTNQQIIQRALGAKDLKEGQ
                     KGLLLASFIKILVPLIVVLPGLIAFHLFEGNLQSADSAYPELVRKVLPSAWVGFFAAV
                     LFGAILSSFNSVLNSSVTLFGVDVYKQHIKKEADEKTVVKYGKTFGIILAIAAMFIAP
                     LIANAGSLFDYLQKINGIYSIPILTIIIVGYLTKYVPAIAAKIGLVSGCLLYIIYLLI
                     DMYSTETFSSLHFLDVMAILFALNVAIMLLIGKIKPRKEPYVQLYTKQVDITPWKYVN
                     ITGLIILLFVVLIYIYFA"
     gene            18782..19804
                     /gene="galE"
                     /locus_tag="20110512_48244"
     CDS             18782..19804
                     /gene="galE"
                     /locus_tag="20110512_48244"
                     /EC_number="5.1.3.2"
                     /inference="ab initio prediction:Prodigal:2.6"
                     /inference="similar to AA sequence:UniProtKB:P09147"
                     /codon_start=1
                     /transl_table=11
                     /product="UDP-glucose 4-epimerase"
                     /protein_id="X:20110512_48244"
                     /translation="MKQKILVTGGCGYIGSHTVVELIENNFEVLIIDDLSNSNKGTIS
                     NIQKITGVKPTFYSCDLKDIHAVQNILKDNKDIEATIHFAAYKAVGESVAKPLLYYQN
                     NLVSLINILITQLKSGTTNFIFSSSATVYGNPKTLPITEDNKTQRPFSPYGNTKKIAE
                     EILEDLSKANKDCNITSLRYFNPIGAHKSGLIGELPNGIPNNLMPYITQTAVGLRDKL
                     SVYGNDYPTPDGTPIRDYIHVVDLAKAHVKALKRQLQNKQEENFEVFNLGTGKGYSVL
                     EVIKTFEEVSKRKLNYEIVERRDGDVPKLYADAKLAEEKLEWKANKSLEEMITSAWQW
                     EQKVRG"
     gene            19821..20708
                     /gene="galM"
                     /locus_tag="20110512_48245"
     CDS             19821..20708
                     /gene="galM"
                     /locus_tag="20110512_48245"
                     /EC_number="5.1.3.3"
                     /inference="ab initio prediction:Prodigal:2.6"
                     /inference="similar to AA sequence:UniProtKB:P39840"
                     /codon_start=1
                     /transl_table=11
                     /product="Aldose 1-epimerase"
                     /protein_id="X:20110512_48245"
                     /translation="MFVICNIIKDGLPIISLQNSDKSTAAIISLEQGGSLQELTLLGK
                     NIIKELPDFNYKDSYASAVLFPFASRIENGKYTYKNTNFQLDCNEKGLNALHGLVYNK
                     KFEIAHKIKSRNYASVTLVYQELEESLGFPFKYNIHLTYTLTNDEISLSVTIKNTDDN
                     PFPFTLGWHPYFLSYDLQNSSLSFKSDKKIVFDDNLITNKIEGYNGNHIFNIENKALD
                     DCFILNSNAIGFKTPNYQLEISTNQIQNYLQLYTPENLPLIAIEPMTGVSNSFNNSIG
                     LQVLQPNTSFSLKWNVKIK"
     gene            20718..21866
                     /gene="galK"
                     /locus_tag="20110512_48246"
     CDS             20718..21866
                     /gene="galK"
                     /locus_tag="20110512_48246"
                     /EC_number="2.7.1.6"
                     /inference="ab initio prediction:Prodigal:2.6"
                     /inference="similar to AA sequence:UniProtKB:Q9R7D7"
                     /codon_start=1
                     /transl_table=11
                     /product="Galactokinase"
                     /protein_id="X:20110512_48246"
                     /translation="MNTQLIQEVKKKFLQTFKSEPLLIFSPGRINLIGEHTDYNGGFV
                     FPAAVNKGIALAIQKSNTNKSTAYAIDKACKIEFELDNLKPSKEGNWKNYVFGVVAEI
                     QSKNKIIGNFNLAFKGNIPGGAGMSSSAALENSVVFGLNELFSLGFTKTEMILISQKA
                     EHNYVGVKCGIMDQYASMFGIKNNALLLDCRTMEATPHKIDFKEHQLMLINTNVKHTL
                     SDSAYNDRRSACESIVELLKVETLRDLKESDLEKIIDIVTPANYQKALYVIQEIDRTQ
                     KAAKAIEENNLKTLGTLIYASHYGLQHQYKVSCNELDFLVDQAKKNKNVLGARMMGGG
                     FGGCTINLIARSEVKAFSETVSKSYKNKFNKECSVYFVELSAGTHLVR"
     gene            21883..22929
                     /gene="galT"
                     /locus_tag="20110512_48247"
     CDS             21883..22929
                     /gene="galT"
                     /locus_tag="20110512_48247"
                     /EC_number="2.7.7.12"
                     /inference="ab initio prediction:Prodigal:2.6"
                     /inference="similar to AA sequence:UniProtKB:P09148"
                     /codon_start=1
                     /transl_table=11
                     /product="Galactose-1-phosphate uridylyltransferase"
                     /protein_id="X:20110512_48247"
                     /translation="MNHTNFQDYSHKRFNILTGEWVLVSPHRAKRPWQGQNEEASKDQ
                     RPTYDESCYLCATNTRINGEINPDYKDVFVFTNDFAALQEDSPSFSVNDGLLKAQSET
                     GICKVICFSPDHSKSLADMVIDDIKKVVHTWQKEYTSLGQNEAINYVQIFENKGAVMG
                     CSNPHPHGQIWSQSSLPNEVDKKDKQQKQYFKKNKSSLLEDYLNQELEAGERIIFEND
                     DFVVLTPFWAIWPFEVMIAPKKTQKNIIEMSDKEALNFAEAISVITKIYDKLFNTSFP
                     YSSGIHQAPTNGKTNKHWHWHMSFYPPLLRSASVKKFMVGYEMFAMPQRDITPEQASS
                     MLKNLKLEVLNSKV"
     gene            23488..23943
                     /locus_tag="20110512_48248"
     CDS             23488..23943
                     /locus_tag="20110512_48248"
                     /inference="ab initio prediction:Prodigal:2.6"
                     /codon_start=1
                     /transl_table=11
                     /product="hypothetical protein"
                     /protein_id="X:20110512_48248"
                     /translation="MSESRVWSIEDLKSLTQITNHKIMFDGYEYYWVRKLKDEWEKHF
                     ILNFKDREKAISYLKYSLAKWEKDLYDKTTKKERTSSFREIIRMLNIQEKIFKITKSS
                     LPTIEKINHIRLVNKGITVNELSNLLNLKSSIVYRHIRKLESRGTLLCA"
     gene            24048..24308
                     /locus_tag="20110512_48249"
     CDS             24048..24308
                     /locus_tag="20110512_48249"
                     /inference="ab initio prediction:Prodigal:2.6"
                     /codon_start=1
                     /transl_table=11
                     /product="hypothetical protein"
                     /protein_id="X:20110512_48249"
                     /translation="MNTTGNKYGGRTKGTPNKLTSKIKDKLSGVISEAIDSLDLETMS
                     KAEKLKLIQLGLPYIITKPQIEEPMQEPQTYQIEIIGGSGEK"
     gene            24476..24901
                     /locus_tag="20110512_48250"
     CDS             24476..24901
                     /locus_tag="20110512_48250"
                     /inference="ab initio prediction:Prodigal:2.6"
                     /codon_start=1
                     /transl_table=11
                     /product="hypothetical protein"
                     /protein_id="X:20110512_48250"
                     /translation="MKKILYILLAITFIGCSDSSENEVDNISIAGTWYEIKTEYYENN
                     VLDNVENTKEVQVNGCRSYFDLNSDGSLEIVSPFNDCSGFDGQQFGTWELINNSNILS
                     LGYNSGTFEWEIIVLDEDNLTIKYEEGTLKDIMYFEKNY"
     gene            25058..25519
                     /locus_tag="20110512_48251"
     CDS             25058..25519
                     /locus_tag="20110512_48251"
                     /inference="ab initio prediction:Prodigal:2.6"
                     /codon_start=1
                     /transl_table=11
                     /product="hypothetical protein"
                     /protein_id="X:20110512_48251"
                     /translation="MKKLILLLLFIPLISFGQNFDYDDLKEIDSVKKFKKFAFENEFI
                     KVDEGPFRVYYAYEYNSDNELASIWAEFYKDGYFNFRIYRYRDGSTSDIFNRILEQVK
                     SKCTFFDIIEDEGREYICYTCTGSAYPGKIGFARGDKSDFIETFPDYKFKP"
     gene            25825..26907
                     /locus_tag="20110512_48252"
     CDS             25825..26907
                     /locus_tag="20110512_48252"
                     /inference="ab initio prediction:Prodigal:2.6"
                     /codon_start=1
                     /transl_table=11
                     /product="hypothetical protein"
                     /protein_id="X:20110512_48252"
                     /translation="MKKKLKIRILYAILIVLILFVGNIFMSTGFFRTIENKFEGKIVK
                     EIHLPGAEDITISQIDSFAIISSTARKRIPNTEQESGGLYFLDLKNKDYEPVLLTENF
                     KRPFAPHGISIFKKDSIYIVAAINHTTEGELIEIFKLIGTELIHKKTIKNELIFSPND
                     IVLLDENRFYFTNDHKYKNGLHRLAEDYLGLSISNVIYFDGENYSEVAKGIAYANGIN
                     IDSKRGLVFVASVRGFLVKVYQKNEDHSLTFIENINCKTGVDNIEFDTEKNLWIGAHP
                     NLLHFTAYAKGDKGMSPSEIIKINYIEKGNYTVEQVYVEEGNTMSASTVAAPFGNLIL
                     TGNVMDKHFLILESENILTEKSSIKE"
     gene            27327..27560
                     /locus_tag="20110512_48253"
     CDS             27327..27560
                     /locus_tag="20110512_48253"
                     /inference="ab initio prediction:Prodigal:2.6"
                     /codon_start=1
                     /transl_table=11
                     /product="hypothetical protein"
                     /protein_id="X:20110512_48253"
                     /translation="MKKITFLLVFISIFGYSQTAITDANIQIAVDLWVSDPSAATTTY
                     GDISDWDVSQVTDMLLLFTDKTTFNDDISAWDVS"
ORIGIN      
        1 agacgaatca acaacctttt gtttttttaa aaaagcaata tgcttttcaa gcttagattt
       61 aaaataccca ttctggcgtg gctcatccca aaccatttta gcaagctcag caagcttagt
      121 ggtattgatt ccaaatgtac ttagctcttg gattaaacat acccagagcg cctgaggtac
      181 attcattttt cctttttttc cagtatcaaa aaaaggaagc accactttac tcttccaata
      241 agtcaccatg cgtgggctaa taccaaaata cttgggcagc gtgtaacgct ggtccataag
      301 gtctaatttg aaatctaaat cactattcat atataaactt tacacaaatg taataaatta
      361 tttataaaat gcaatagatt gaaacaaatt ttgtatattt gaattgaaaa atgccttaaa
      421 ataggtgtta aaaataaaaa ctatgaggtc tacctgtagt aaacctcagg tagatttaag
      481 aggtatacct acaaaaatta acgactaatc ctacagttat ggaaaatgaa aagtacagaa
      541 atatgaccat cagtctcaaa gtagcagctg aagagaagat tatactcaaa cgtttggctg
      601 aaaaaaataa tgtgacacta tctgagtttt tatataacat tgtaatgtgc ttcaagggtc
      661 tttatgcatt cattggtaga ctaacgccta gagaagaaaa aatggctgaa aacttaagaa
      721 aagtaaaaaa gcaaaacagc aaattaacag ctgaaatcga aaatgcagat tttagggtac
      781 agatggaaat ggagagagct gctaaagcaa tcaatgcaaa ggatgagttt gcttaccagc
      841 taaaagagca aaaagcgata aatgccgatc aattagaaga actgaacagg ttaaaagaaa
      901 taaaccaggt attaaaagta aaaaatataa aacttaaaac aatctcaagt gaaaatcatc
      961 ttaaaaatat tattgttggt acagtaggac tatttgcagg gttctcgttg aatagataat
     1021 aatttcctta ctgatactta catagttttg tgtaggtcaa agattgaaat cgattttttt
     1081 ttgaagattt taaagaattg gataaattcg agtgattttt tcacaagtat ctcgcacaag
     1141 gatggttatg gatttttata ttattttgct acggttaata aatatattct gtagctctac
     1201 taatttgacc atcaaaaata acgagtctat ctacctataa taatttttaa tagtgataag
     1261 tttaatacct aaaacaatta taaatattcc taaaattttg aaatactata aaaccacttt
     1321 aattatattt tttgtaaatg taatttcata taattctttt agtcaaacac aaccgagatt
     1381 tcaaaaaata gatcaatcta aaggtctttc tagttcaaaa ataactggca ttattaaaga
     1441 aaataacggc tttatttgga ttagtactca aaacggttta aatagatatg atggtcaaag
     1501 tgtaagggtt tataataaaa gaaatagtaa tattcagtct aatgatatct caagtctttt
     1561 tcttgatagt aagaatagga tttggtttac ttcttatggg agtgggctta atttatatga
     1621 taaactcaac gatcaattta taacttttaa aaactcagaa aacaataaac actctatcat
     1681 atctaataag gtaaatgcga ttacagagaa ttcaaaaggt cttttttgga ttggtacaga
     1741 aaaaggtttg tgtttatttg actacaactt aaataaattt tacagatata tttataatga
     1801 acagcaaccg ctaaatataa ctagtatcta tgaggataaa aaggggaatc tatacatagg
     1861 aacttttaaa aatggcttgc ttgtttttaa tactaagagt aaagtatttg aaaaaataaa
     1921 taatgggaat aaatcaatag caagtcaaat caatgttatt actgaattaa attcagacaa
     1981 aatcttattg ggtactgcag ctaatggctt actttcagtg gatttaaaaa cacataaagt
     2041 ttcaaatttt ttttacaatg ataaaacatt attggaaaaa gttaaaattg tccgttccat
     2101 aaaaaaagat agcaaagata atttatggat tggttcagat ggttatgggc tttttgaggt
     2161 tcaatatcca aatagtaaag aaccaattgt taataattat atgtataact cccaattagc
     2221 ttcttcaatt gctgggaatg ctatttatac gatttttgag gatgatgact ctaatatgtg
     2281 gattggaact gcttggaatg gaattagtgt attggttaag aaaaatcaaa tagagataat
     2341 atggagtgat tttattggaa caaatccaag tcctgtttta tccatttttc aaaataaaga
     2401 acatatttat ttaggtttag atgggaatgg gttaaccata tataacaaga aaaataaaaa
     2461 aataaatctt tacgataaaa ataagattaa agcgaagtat gttcaaaaaa taattcaaac
     2521 aaaagatgat aatttatggc tgggaacatt tggtaacgga ctacttaaat ataatcagaa
     2581 aaataaaaca gttaagaaat acctccctgt ttttaatgac gaaacttcta ttagttttag
     2641 tgatgttaga gatattattg aagatgaaag caataattta tggatagcta cctggggtgg
     2701 tgggttgaat tattttgata ctaaaaagga agaattttca agattctatt tacctaacaa
     2761 taacttagtt tctattttaa aagacaataa tgaaatttgg attacttctt ttggtggagg
     2821 attaagtgtc tttgatattc aacaaaaaga gtttaaaaac ttcagtttta aagaaaaaga
     2881 ttctactaca attagtagta ataatctttt ttcaattctt aaagattcca aaggttattt
     2941 gtggatagga acttctggtg caggtattaa cagaatggat cttgaaaccc aaaaaattga
     3001 aaggtttcaa aattttgata acataaaata taaaacaatc acttcaatta ttgaagacaa
     3061 tgatagtaat gtttggttcg gtagtaaaaa tggaattata aagtataatt atttaaataa
     3121 tacttttatt acttttagtg atttatcagg tgatttccat ataaactcag cttttaaaga
     3181 caaagagggt tttctttatt ttggcgggat taatggggtt ttaaaatttg atccaaaaaa
     3241 agtaagtaat actaatttac agcctgctgt agcaattagg aattttaaaa tatttaataa
     3301 agaagcaagt attgggaaca caaaaatatt acagaaaaac atagaattta caaaagagat
     3361 tgttttagag tattttcaca atgtgattac ttttgagttt tctgcattaa agtttccaat
     3421 ttcttcgaat tgcgaatatg caattaaaat ggaaaatttt gatgataatt ggagaaacat
     3481 aggaaaagat agaacagcta cttttacgaa tttatctcct ggaaattata ttttcaaagt
     3541 aaaaagtaga gaaataggtg cgaattggtc agacaattat acttctataa agttgaatat
     3601 tctaaaacct tattggttga cttactgggc ttatgggttg tattttttat tatttttagc
     3661 agtactatat tttattagaa aaaatataat tgcttggggt aagttgaaat ctagtttgga
     3721 gttagaaaaa tttacccatg ataaagacaa agaattgtat aattccaaac aacaattttt
     3781 tacaaatatt tctcatgaaa taagaactcc agttacgtta atattgagct ctattaatag
     3841 attatttgac aacgataaaa tcaaaactaa caaacaaatt aaagcggcac acaccataag
     3901 aagaaacagt aatttactgt tacgattggt caatgaactt ttagatgtgc gtaaattaga
     3961 aacaaatgat attgttttag atgtttctaa aagtgagttt gtatcgtttg caaaagcaat
     4021 ttatttatca tttttggata ttgcatctga tagaaatatt aagtatagtt ttaacacaga
     4081 ccaaaattca atgtatttat ggtttgataa taatcaatta gaaaaagtta tttttaattt
     4141 actctctaat gcgtttaaat ttaccaatga cggcggaact atcgagttgc taattgaaag
     4201 taatgccaat gaggttctgt tggctgtaaa agatacgggt attggtttat ctgcggatga
     4261 taaagaaaaa atattcaaaa gattttatca ggtgaaatac acacatactg caaacaataa
     4321 aggttttggt ctcggattat caatcgtgaa ggatatcata aaattacata aaggacagat
     4381 aaatgttgca agcgagatta ataaaggtag ttcttttgaa ataaaattac taaaaggaaa
     4441 cacgcatttt aatgattgtg tagctatgag ccttgaaaat tttgaaacta atagtactat
     4501 aaataaatta cagcaaaaac ttattgatgg ggatagtaag aaggaaacaa ttttaatagt
     4561 tgaagataat gttgaaattc aagattcttt aaaagaactt ttagaagaag aaaattatgc
     4621 tataattcaa gcttttgatg gtcttgaagg attgagattg gcatctacct ctttgccaaa
     4681 ccttattata agtgatgtga tgatgccagt aatggacggt attgaactat ctaaaaagat
     4741 aaaattgaat tcagctacaa gtcatattcc tattatcatg ttaacagcaa aaacagcaac
     4801 caaagacaaa atggaaggtt ttgaaactgg tgtagatgaa tatattatta aaccttatga
     4861 tgaagatttc ttaaaaaata gaattaaaaa tcttattaga ggaagaaagt tattaaaaca
     4921 aaaatttgtg aataataact tactcaatcc aaaagagttg acagtagatt caaaagatca
     4981 aattttttta gaaaacttat ataaattgtt agaagaaaat ttacaatcga ataacttaaa
     5041 agcagatgta atttcaaaga atttaaacat gagtcattct tcaatgtata aaaaaattaa
     5101 atatctaaca ggcctaacat atgtggagtt tattcgagat tatcgattat caatagcaaa
     5161 acaattaatt gatgaaatgg gttattctgt ctcagacgca tgttacaaag tggggtattc
     5221 agatagaaaa tactttagta aactatttaa aaataagttc aaacaaaacc cttcttttta
     5281 tttaaagcct taacagataa attaagtatt aagtacatta ttaaccctat tcggcactaa
     5341 tttgtcaaat tttatgagtt tttaatactc attgaatgaa tttgcccccc cttcgttttt
     5401 cttatttcat cttacttgca attgcaaata aaactactga aaattttgag ctcagtatta
     5461 ataattaatt tataaaaatt ctaattatgg ttattttctt aaataaacaa agagaattaa
     5521 agagaatgaa aaaaatgatg atattgttta tgtttttagc atcctcattt ttttcgttta
     5581 gtcaagaaat attagttagt ggtacaatta tagaaaaaga ctctaatact cctttactag
     5641 gagttagtgt agttattaat ggaactgcaa taggaagttc atctgatttt gacggtaagt
     5701 actctattaa agcttcaata aatgatgttt tagttttttc atatttagga tataaaacga
     5761 aagaagtaga agtaacatct tctcaactta acattatact agaagagagt tcacaaaatt
     5821 taaatgaaat tataattatt ggctacgggt ctacaacagt aaaagacgca acaggttccg
     5881 taactgcaat aacctctaaa gattttaata aagggaaaat aacaacggca gaaaacttac
     5941 taaacggtaa agtcgctggt ttagcaataa atactggtgg agaacctgga gcaggttcta
     6001 ctataagaat tagaggaggt gcttctttag gtgcttctaa tgatccttta atagtcataa
     6061 acggcttacc tatagataat aatactattg gaggttctcg ctctatttta agtagtataa
     6121 atccaaatga aattgaatct ttttcagtct taaaagatgc ttcagcaact gcaatttatg
     6181 gttctagagc atctaacgga gtaataataa ttacaacaaa aaaagggaaa agaaagctaa
     6241 gtgtaaattt agacatgaac tttggtgtaa atacattatc aaataaagta gatgttttta
     6301 cagcagatga gttaagaaat attgtaagcc agtttgatgc aagaccggat agagccaatg
     6361 cagccccttt gttaccatta ttaggaaatg caaatacaga ttggcaagat gaaatttata
     6421 gaactagcgc aacttcaatt ataaatgctt cagcaagcgg aatgttatta gataaaatac
     6481 ctgctagagt ctctatagga agaactttac aagaaggatt actattaaca tcggaatttg
     6541 agagaaacaa tgcctccttt aatttgaatc caactttttt tgaaaataga ttaaacatca
     6601 gtgttaatgg taatgcatct tttgaaaaaa acagatttgc ttctggtcaa gcagcaaatg
     6661 cattaacctt tgatcctaca cagcctgttt ttgatgaaaa ctcacctttt ggagggtatt
     6721 ttcaatatta cacaaataat aatgatgggg ttattaatga gaatgattta acttcattag
     6781 ctccttttaa ccctgttgca gaactactac aaagaaaaag tgttagtaat gtgcagcgtt
     6841 tttatggtaa tattaaaata gattataact ttaaattttt accagaatta tcagctgttt
     6901 taaatgttgg tttcgataaa caaaatgcag acggaacagt cagggtttca gataaaaatc
     6961 ctttgtcaca aaatgatggt agcattgtag gttcatcttc tgaatattca aatgctcaaa
     7021 acaataccct tatagatggt tatttatctt ataagaaaga ctggaataaa gttactcttg
     7081 acggaaccgc aggatattct taccaaaaat tttccaataa aagatacgta agtggagaat
     7141 tattagatga cggaccagat tctgagccaa taaacagcat agaccctaat ttagtgctca
     7201 ttggtttctt tggaagagca aatttatcaa taaatgataa atatttatta acgttttctt
     7261 atagaagaga tggcacttca agatttagta aaaagaatag atggggtaac tttcctgctg
     7321 ctgcaattgc ttggaaaata aatgaagatt tctttccaaa ttcaaagacc atttctacgt
     7381 taaaattaag actaggctgg gggataactg gtcagcaaga cataggtaga aataatttag
     7441 atctttattt atcaaggtat ataagaggat tgcctagttc gcaatacttt tttggagaca
     7501 ctgcaattcc agtaggaatt cctcaattta gaaatgaaga tttaaaatgg gaagaaacta
     7561 ctacttacaa tggtggtttt gatttcgaat tatttaacga taaaatatct ggttctttag
     7621 aagcttttta caaagaatct aaagatttgt tagccaatgc agcaatttca gatggttcaa
     7681 actttagcaa ttcaggcttt caaaatatag gaaattttac aacaaaagga attgagtttt
     7741 ctatcgctgg agatattatc aataatgata acttaaatat tgatttcaac tttaatacaa
     7801 catttataaa gacagaaatt aaagaattag ctttaaacca agatcaatta gtaggcggta
     7861 tcgctggtgg aactggtggt acagcccaaa tacatagggc aggttttaca ccatattctt
     7921 tttttgtgta taaacaggtg tatgataata atggaaaacc aatagaaggt gcttttgcag
     7981 atttaaatgg tgacaattta attacagatg aagataaata tatacaccat aatggtgcac
     8041 cagctataac tttaggtttc gcttctacta ttgattataa aaatgttgac ctatctttta
     8101 atgtaagagc cagtctagac aattatgtat ataacaatgt aaattcagca agagctcaat
     8161 acgatttact agcaaatagt gccgtggtag ctaatcttcc aacatcagtt ttacaatcta
     8221 attttaatac cacagaagat gtcatacttt ctgactacta tgttgaaaat gcatcttttt
     8281 taagaatgga taatatttca cttggttata cttttaacga agcttttaat tataaatcat
     8341 caataagatt atctgcaaat gttcaaaatg tatttgtgat cacaaactat tctggtttag
     8401 acccagaggt atttaataat ggtatagata atacaataac accaagacca agggctttta
     8461 ccattggagc aaatattaaa ttttaaaatt aaaaacatga aaaaacaaca agcagtaact
     8521 attataagtg tttttatatt attacttaca ataagttgca ctaatgattt aaacattttg
     8581 tcagaagatg aaaatacttt cttggttgat gacttttata gtacagatga atcttataaa
     8641 caaggcttag cgggtgttta tggtaattta gccttgacaa gttctcaagg tccaggaagc
     8701 tctaatattt caggattaga tgctggtaca agtcaatatg gtagaggttt gtggaactta
     8761 caagaactta caacagatga ggcaaaatgg tcatgggaaa atgacccagg cttaagagaa
     8821 ctaaatagaa atacttggac atcagaaaat gtaatattaa gaggtttttt tggacgatgt
     8881 atgacacaag ttgcctttgc aaatgaatat ttaaggcaaa cttctgaaga cgttttaaat
     8941 tcaagaggtg tttctgatat tttaaaagaa gaaatcgtca tttatagagc agaagtaagg
     9001 tttttaagag ttttggcata ttatcatatg atggatttgt ttggaaaagc aggttttata
     9061 acagaaaacg atccggttgg tgcatatcaa tcacctcaat atgaaaggtc tcagttattt
     9121 gaatttatag aatctgaatt acttgctgtt ttaccagatt taatagagcc tttacaaaat
     9181 gaatatgcaa gagcagacaa agcagctgct tggatgctac ttgcaaaaat atatttaaat
     9241 gcggaggttt atataagtga ggataaatat gcaaaatgta ttgagtattg tgagaaaatc
     9301 attaatacta attattctct ttctaataat tacgcagaca attttaacgc agataatcat
     9361 actaataatg caagaaatga aattattttt ccaatagttt ctgatggtat tgtgactcaa
     9421 aattatggcc caacaacggt tatgataaat ggtcaagtag gttcacttga acaaaacggg
     9481 acagattttg gtgtaaatgc aggaggatgg ggaggtgctt tgcgtgtaac aagacagttt
     9541 tcagaaatta tgttaaatac tacctatgca aatgatatca gaaatacatt aattacagca
     9601 aatagaccaa tagatattac atctattgga aataatggaa caggatatat aactagtaaa
     9661 tggtctaaca aaacttctac aggtgttaat ggttctgcaa atgaaatagt agacacagac
     9721 ttcccaatgt ttaggcttgc agatgtatat ttaatgtatg tagaagcttt tttaagaggt
     9781 ggtggaggtt cctccattaa tgcagtaaat tatatcaatc aattaagaac aagagcaaac
     9841 aataccaata ctatcttgtc agcagactta aatttagatt ttattttaaa tgaacgttta
     9901 gtagaacttt attgggaagg ccatagaaga caagatctta ttagattcaa taaatatact
     9961 ggtggtagtt ataattggtc atggaaaggg aattcagttt caggaatccc attagatgaa
    10021 accaaaagta tttttccaat tcccagtgca agtttagccg ctaatcccaa tcttactcaa
    10081 aatgaaggat attaaaccta aaattatcaa taatataaaa ctatataaaa tgaaacgatt
    10141 aataaaaata ctaatgacct tcatagttgt tctaactata acctcctgtg aggaagaaaa
    10201 ttcaccaata tttgttgcgc aagaagatat tgatggaatt gagtttgtaa atacctttgc
    10261 ctctacttat ttaatttcag aagaaactaa agataatatc gcagacagaa taatctggaa
    10321 ttctccagaa tttggcgttc cgacaaatat tatttatgaa attcaaggtt cattaacttc
    10381 atcttttgac aactttgacg taataggcgc aacaagtgaa actaattatg caataataat
    10441 tgaggatctt ttagatttcg cttataattt aaatttagat aatgatccaa atacggtaga
    10501 tgcagatgga aacccaaata atgtaggtga gttttttata cgaattagag ctaatgttgg
    10561 aactgtagat aatttagaaa tattttctaa tattcagggc attaatataa catggattga
    10621 atcgacagat aatagctctt gtgaatcttt gtatgtatta ggagaaggaa ttacagatat
    10681 tggatggaat tttccaggtt tagaacttct ttgcgacgca aatgttttac aagtaaaagc
    10741 aagattagga aatgcacatt ttagattttt cacaactgtt ggagattgga attcgggaca
    10801 agattattca ttctatgaaa atgatggtta ctccatagat acaagattag aaaatgcacc
    10861 tgcaggtgat aactttaatt ttattgggac tcctggtatt tatacaatta caatagataa
    10921 aaatacaaaa acaatagagc tgaatgaatc tggttcactt tgggctgtcg gaggagcagt
    10981 tccaggtggt tggggattta atgctgatac tattgaattt gtagaagata caccagacat
    11041 ctggtctgct tcaatcacgt tgtctaacga cgtttttaga ttctttcaaa cgtttggaac
    11101 ttgggacaca aacaataact atgcttttta cgctgatgaa ggatttgtga ttgattctaa
    11161 ccttgcggaa caagatcatg acgatagaaa ctttgagttt attggtgctc caggaactta
    11221 cataatgact ataaacgccg tagacaaaac aataacatta aattaattat taactagata
    11281 aaacaataac ataaaaacaa aaaattatga aaacaaaatt actttttatc gcattattag
    11341 catcaacttt tatcaatgct caatccattg aatttacttc agcagagtta actacagcag
    11401 aaattggcag tacagttacc gtagattata aatacacaat tgctgctgat ggttatatct
    11461 actgtgcaat agaactttta gacgattgga cttggagtgc aaatgtagca agtacggaat
    11521 taaaccctgc acttgcaggt acagacgtta caggttcttt tgaccttacc atacccaatg
    11581 gtacaacacc aacagccgat ttaacaggta atttaaatta caaactaaaa attgagttaa
    11641 aacagaatcc aaccgattgg ttggcaggtg attacccagc aacacaaatt gatttaacag
    11701 cctctactgc aagtgtaaat ggtgttgata gttttttgaa tgatgttaag atatatccaa
    11761 accctgcaag agattttttt caaataacta attttaataa gctaaataat cccataatca
    11821 aggtatataa tatgttaggt aaggaattgt attcgacttc taacagtacc tcaaaaattg
    11881 atgtttcaaa tttcactaat ggagtttatt tattaaatat caatagtgat ggtttatcta
    11941 agacaataca atttgtaaag ttttagatta aataacaatt gttaaaattg tttgtgattt
    12001 ccttggtagt caaaagaatt tttggaacta aatttctttt gtgtagatca catgcaattt
    12061 ttttaaagtc caaatacaaa cgttattaat cattatataa aatgtttaaa cccaaaattt
    12121 tacgcattct cggatttatt tttttactgt tgtcatgtac aaaacaagaa atattggtat
    12181 ttgaaaagca aaacttcaat gaaaattggt tgtttaaaat tatagagaac tcaaaaaaag
    12241 acaattttac ttttcaagaa aatgaaactg attcaaattg gcagttagtt caactacctc
    12301 atactccaaa aattgaacct aaaatagtaa ataatcaatg gcaagggatt tcttgttaca
    12361 aaaaagaatt taatctttct aaacaactga aaaacaagaa attatttttc aaatttgaag
    12421 gagctatgaa tattgcagaa gtttggatta atgaaaaaaa actcatggag cgccatggtg
    12481 gttatttacc ttttgtaata gactttacag aagttgccct ttttgataca aaaaacacaa
    12541 ttgtagttaa attaaataat aaagataacc caataacggg accaaaacct ttagagaaat
    12601 tagactttaa tacttatggg ggtatttaca gaaatgtttg gttaatcgct aaaaataaac
    12661 ttcacataac agatcctatt tttgaaaata aaactgcaag tggtggtgtt tttgtaacct
    12721 attcaaaagt ttctgaggag gaagcaaccg tcaatgtaaa aacacatatt agaaatgaga
    12781 ccgaaaaaac aaaatctttt ttaattagaa ataccctgtt taataacgat agtactattg
    12841 tttcgattga aacagaaaat gatatactaa ataaagacct tgacaaggaa attatagtaa
    12901 atattaaagt tgacaaacct aagttgtggt cacctagagc tccaaattta tatactctaa
    12961 aaacagagat tatagaaaat ggtattgttg tcgattttga aagtactaga attggcatta
    13021 aaacagttca atttattggc caagactttt atttgaacgg aaagaaaaca tttttaagag
    13081 gtgtaaatcg tcatcaagaa tatccttatg ttggttatgc cctctcagat aatgcaaatt
    13141 atagagatgc aaaaaagatt aaagaagcag ggtttgatta tataagatta tctcattatc
    13201 ctcacagtaa atcttttatg aatgcttgtg atgaattggg tttggtaact attgatgcta
    13261 tattaggttg gcaatatttt agtgatgata aaaagtttca aacacatatt tttcaaactg
    13321 caagagattt aattaaaaga gacagaaatc atgcctctgt aattgcatgg gaagtttctt
    13381 taaacgaatc ttggatgcca gaagaattta tagataaact aactaaaatt gctcatgaag
    13441 aatatccagg agatcaatgt tttactgcag gttggcaacc ttacggttat gacatttact
    13501 tgcaagctcg tcaacacaga ttacaacatt atgataccaa tttaaagaaa ccatacaata
    13561 tttctgaata tggagattgg gaatactatg caatgaacgc aggattaaat caagacaatt
    13621 ggaatgggtt attaccggaa gaacgttcta gtaggcaatt acgatctgct ggagaaaagg
    13681 cacttttaca acaagtgaaa aacattcagg aagcacataa tgacaatttt aatacacctg
    13741 cttttgcaga cggctattgg gtaatgttcg attataatag aggatatgca gatgatttgg
    13801 aagcatccgg tattatggat atttttagaa ttcctaaacc gtctttttac ttttataaaa
    13861 gtcaaagaga ttatgaccat ccttttggaa aacccatggt ttatattgca aatgaatgga
    13921 aaaaagatag ccctttagat gtaactgttt ttagtaattg tgatgaagtt gaattatttt
    13981 taaacggtaa aagtatgggg cgtaaatcac ctgacactaa tagaatttct gataatttaa
    14041 aacatccacc atttactttt aatctcaaat catttaacaa aggaaaactt gttgcaaaag
    14101 catttattaa aaacaaacta gttgttactg atacagttat atctccagaa aaaccgtcaa
    14161 aaattaaagt agtaatagat gacaattata aagacttaaa aaatgaagac aatgatgtat
    14221 tctttgtata tgcaaatgtt gtagatgaaa ataatactgt aatttccgat ttcaaaggaa
    14281 atattcaatt taatattgaa gggaaaggta ttcttgtagg agaaaatcct gttatagttg
    14341 aagctggagt tgcatcaata ttattaaaaa caaatactaa gaacctaaag gatataaaag
    14401 taactgcaat ttctaatgaa ttggctttga tgatttcaaa taagtaaaca tatgaatcgt
    14461 tttgatcaaa atatcttcgc ctttattatt gtatctagct caattttcgc taatgctcaa
    14521 cagtatatga ttggagcaga tttatcattt gcaaaagaag ctgaagataa aaagtttgtt
    14581 tttaaagaac ataatagacc caagaaagta ttgcaaattt ttaaagacca tgggtataat
    14641 tgggtaagat tacgattgtt tcacaaccct gatatagggg agtatctatt gccaaatgat
    14701 ttggattata caattcaact cgcaaaagaa gccaaaatga aagggtttaa acttttgtta
    14761 gattatcatt attcagatac ttgggcagat ccagcaaaac aatatccccc taaattatgg
    14821 caagataaaa ctcaaaaaga agtagagcaa ttggtctttg aatacactaa agaatctatg
    14881 atagcttttc gtgaagcaaa tgtatatcca gacatggttc agattggaaa tgaaattagc
    14941 aacggtatga tatggcctta tggaaaatta ccagaaaatt gggataattt tgctgcacta
    15001 attaatgcag gtataaatgg agtttacgca agtattggta aaagtatttt accaaaaatt
    15061 atgattcata tagataaagg aggtgataaa gattttacga aatacttttt tgataaatta
    15121 catacttata atattaaata tgatgtaatt ggtcaatcat attatccttg gtggcacggt
    15181 agtttattaa atttaaggga atgtttaaat tttactgctt tagaatataa aaaggatatt
    15241 gttttagtag aaacggcata caattatagt cccgctgaat acatcgataa acctgcgccc
    15301 tttcctgaat ctcccgaagg gcaaaaagaa tttttagaag tggttcataa cattatctta
    15361 aatattccaa acaataaagg aaaaggaatc ttttggtggg aaccagctgc accaaacaaa
    15421 ggtttttctc atagaacatt ttttaatgaa gacggggatg ttttaccggt tataaatgtg
    15481 tttgataaat atattaggca ttaataaaat aaaataaaaa tgaatataaa taaagttgtc
    15541 tatttcatat tattaatgtc ttttcttttt acgaatgtgt taatttctca atccatagaa
    15601 gttatatcac ttataaataa ccccgttgaa gtaaatccat tagttggcgg taatattact
    15661 gtaaattata gctactctag tgaaactgga tctgcgggta atcatattta tataggatta
    15721 gaaattttag atagtagtaa ttcttatcaa agcactgttg cagaaactac tttaacaaac
    15781 caacaagcag gaaataatat tcaaaattca gttgaattct ttataagtag cagtaatgaa
    15841 ttaacatctg acttaccaac agggcattat taccaagtaa aagccatttt atatgcaagt
    15901 ggcggatgga ctgaaaatgc ttgggctggc tattggaata cacctgcatt aatattacag
    15961 gatacaagtg gttttgtttt tagtacaaat ccaatatcaa aaggagcaga tgtaagttgg
    16021 atgacagaaa tggaagacca aggttacact tggaaagaca atgacggaaa cacaaatgag
    16081 ttaatacctc ttttaaaaga atatgactta gatgctgtaa gattacgcgt ttgggtagat
    16141 cctagtgttt ctggagcaaa tgggtggtgt gatattgatg attttgttga caaagcaata
    16201 ttagccgatg cacaaaatat ggacataatg gtttgtattc attatagtga ttggtgggca
    16261 gatcctggac aacaaaacaa gccatcagct tggactggtt atactgttgc tcaattagaa
    16321 actgctgtag caagtcatac tacagatatt ttgacagcat taagcaatga aggaattaca
    16381 ccaaaatggg ttcaaattgg aaatgaaaca aatgatggaa tgctttggac aacaggccaa
    16441 gcttcagctg gaggttttag taattatgca aagtttttaa attcaggttc aaatgcagta
    16501 aaaacatata atagtgctat taaaacaatt ttacatattg caagtggtaa taataattcg
    16561 ttgtttaggt ggaatattga tggcctttta aacaatgaat ttgaatttaa tagatttgat
    16621 attattggta tgtcattata cccaaatgaa actaattggc tttctatggt tgatgatact
    16681 tatgataata tgatagattt aaaaacgcgt tataacaaag atgtaatgat ggttgaagtt
    16741 ggtttttcta ataataaacc tgacatttct tatcaatttt taacatatat gatagaaaaa
    16801 acaagacaag caaatgggca tggtgttttt tattgggaac caatagccag aagtccgttc
    16861 acttcatatt caaaaggagc ttgggatcaa gatggtagtc catccatagc tatggatgct
    16921 tttattgata acagtacatt aaatatagaa agtttagaaa ttgaaaacaa tcaattgctt
    16981 tctatatttc caagtcctag taatcaatta attaccgtga aatcatctaa agatattcta
    17041 aaatcaatta aaatttatga cattacaggt aaattaatta aaaatattga tgaaattttt
    17101 aaactttcta aaactattaa tatttctgaa ttacaagtcg gtatttatgt cttaaaaatc
    17161 aataattcaa aatcattaaa gtttcttaaa aattaattta tgcaaatatt aacattttta
    17221 ggatttacaa ttttagtcgc attaatttct tatttagcca cgagaaaaac agcagaagac
    17281 tcttctgatg gttattttct aggaggaaga agtttaactg caggtgtcat tgctggttca
    17341 ctattactaa ctaatttatc tacagaacaa attgttggtt taaatggtgc tgcttataca
    17401 agtggattgt cagtaatggt ttgggaaaca ttagctgcta ttgctatggt ggttacagca
    17461 ttatttttat taccaaggta tttaaaaggg ggattaacta cagttccagg ttttttagca
    17521 aaacgatttg atgttactac aaaaacatta acgtctgttt tattcctttc tggttatgta
    17581 gtggttttac tacctgttat tttatattct ggttctttgg ccataagtgg catgtttgat
    17641 attccgacat tattaggagt tacccacaca caatctatct ggatttgcgt ttggggtatt
    17701 ggaattattg gttctattta tgctgttttc ggtggtctaa aagctgtagc agtatccgat
    17761 tctatcaatg caattggatt gctaataggt ggtattttaa ttccgatatt tggcttaata
    17821 atgattggtg atggaagtat gctagacggt ttaagtgttt taactgcaga aaatccagag
    17881 aagtttaaat caatgggtgg cgcaaatgat cctgtgccat tttataccat ttttacaggt
    17941 atgatgttgg tgcagttatt ttattggggt acaaatcagc aaattattca aagagcgttg
    18001 ggtgctaaag acctcaaaga aggtcaaaaa gggttgttat tggcatcttt cataaaaata
    18061 ctagtgcctt taattgtggt gttgccaggt ttaatagcct ttcatttgtt tgaaggaaat
    18121 ttacaaagtg cagacagtgc ctatccagaa ctggtaagga aagtattgcc aagtgcttgg
    18181 gttggtttct ttgcggccgt tttatttggt gctatattaa gttcttttaa cagtgtttta
    18241 aatagctctg taacactttt tggtgtcgat gtttacaaac agcacattaa aaaagaggca
    18301 gatgaaaaaa cagttgtaaa atacggaaaa acttttggta ttattttagc tatcgcggcc
    18361 atgtttattg cacctttaat agcaaatgca ggtagtttgt ttgattactt gcaaaagatt
    18421 aatggtattt acagcattcc tattttaacc attattattg tgggttattt gacaaagtac
    18481 gtacctgcaa tagcagcaaa aattggtttg gtttctggtt gtttacttta cattatctat
    18541 ttattgatag atatgtattc tactgaaaca ttttctagcc ttcatttttt agatgttatg
    18601 gcaattttat ttgcgctgaa tgttgcaatt atgttgctta taggaaagat aaaaccaaga
    18661 aaagagccgt atgttcaatt atatacaaag caggtagata ttactccttg gaagtatgta
    18721 aatattacag ggttaattat attgttattt gtagtattaa tttatattta ttttgcttaa
    18781 aatgaaacaa aaaatattgg taacaggagg ctgtggttat attggttctc atacagttgt
    18841 tgaattaatc gaaaataatt ttgaagtact tattattgat gatttatcaa attcaaataa
    18901 aggaacaata tctaatattc aaaaaatcac gggcgtaaaa ccaacatttt attcctgtga
    18961 tttaaaagat attcatgcag tacaaaatat tttaaaagat aacaaagata ttgaagctac
    19021 cattcatttt gcagcataca aggcagtcgg tgaatctgtt gcgaaacctc tattatacta
    19081 tcaaaacaat ttagtttctt taattaatat attaatcact caactaaaga gtggtactac
    19141 aaattttatt ttttcatcat cggctaccgt ttatggaaat ccgaaaacat tgccaataac
    19201 tgaagataat aaaactcaaa gaccattttc tccttacgga aatacaaaaa aaatagcaga
    19261 ggaaatttta gaagaccttt ctaaagccaa taaagactgt aatatcactt cattacgtta
    19321 tttcaatcct ataggtgctc ataaatccgg tttaattggc gagttgccga acggtattcc
    19381 aaacaactta atgccatata tcacacaaac agctgtggga ttaagagata aattatcagt
    19441 ttatggcaat gattacccaa ctccagatgg cactccaata agagattata ttcacgttgt
    19501 agatttagca aaagcccatg taaaagcgct aaaaagacaa ttacaaaata aacaagaaga
    19561 aaattttgaa gtttttaatc taggcacagg aaaagggtat tctgtactag aagtcattaa
    19621 aacctttgaa gaggtttcta aaaggaaact gaattatgag atcgtggaac gcagagatgg
    19681 tgatgttcca aagctatatg cagatgcaaa attagccgag gaaaaattag aatggaaagc
    19741 caataaaagt cttgaagaaa tgattacttc tgcttggcaa tgggaacaga aagttagagg
    19801 ataaatttta tgcgttcata atgtttgtta tttgtaatat tattaaagat ggattgccaa
    19861 ttattagttt acaaaatagt gataaatcca ctgcagcaat aattagttta gaacaaggtg
    19921 gtagcttaca agaattaacc ttgttgggta aaaatatcat taaagagcta ccagacttta
    19981 attacaaaga ttcttatgct tccgctgttt tattcccgtt tgcaagcaga attgaaaatg
    20041 gaaaatacac ttataagaat acaaactttc agctagactg caatgaaaaa ggattaaacg
    20101 ctttacatgg tttggtttat aataagaaat ttgaaattgc acataaaatt aaaagcagaa
    20161 actatgcatc cgtaacttta gtatatcaag agttagaaga aagtttaggc tttccattca
    20221 aatataacat acacctcaca tacaccctta ctaatgatga gatcagttta tccgttacta
    20281 tcaaaaacac agatgacaat cctttcccct ttaccttagg ctggcaccct tattttttga
    20341 gttatgattt acaaaatagt tctttaagtt ttaaaagtga taaaaaaata gtttttgatg
    20401 ataacttaat cacaaataaa attgaaggtt ataatggcaa tcatattttt aatattgaaa
    20461 acaaagcatt agatgattgt tttattttaa actctaacgc cattggtttt aaaaccccta
    20521 actatcaatt agaaatttct accaatcaaa tacaaaacta tttacagtta tataccccag
    20581 aaaatttgcc cttaatagcc atagaaccta tgacgggcgt atccaatagt tttaacaaca
    20641 gtattggatt gcaagttcta caacctaata catcattttc cttaaaatgg aatgtgaaaa
    20701 taaaataatt caaaaaaatg aatacccaac taatacagga agtaaaaaag aaatttctgc
    20761 aaacttttaa atcggagcca ttgttaattt tttcgccagg tagaattaat ttaattggtg
    20821 aacatacaga ttataatggt ggttttgttt ttcctgcagc agtaaataaa ggcattgcat
    20881 tagcaattca aaaaagtaac actaataaat ctactgcgta tgcaatagat aaagcctgta
    20941 aaatagaatt tgaattagat aatttaaagc cgtcaaaaga aggcaattgg aaaaattatg
    21001 tctttggtgt tgtcgcagaa atacaaagta aaaataaaat cattggtaat tttaatcttg
    21061 cttttaaagg aaatattcct ggaggagcag gaatgtcttc atcagcagcg ttagaaaatt
    21121 ctgttgtttt tggtttaaac gaattatttt cattgggctt cacaaaaaca gaaatgatat
    21181 taatttcaca aaaagcagaa cacaattatg tgggtgtaaa atgtggaatt atggatcaat
    21241 acgcaagtat gtttggtatt aaaaataatg cacttttatt agattgtaga accatggaag
    21301 ctacgccaca taagattgat tttaaagaac atcaattaat gttgataaat actaatgtta
    21361 aacacacatt gtctgatagt gcttataatg atagacgttc tgcgtgtgaa agcattgtag
    21421 aattgttaaa agtagaaact ctaagagatt taaaagaaag cgatttagaa aaaattattg
    21481 atatagttac gcctgcaaac tatcaaaaag cattgtatgt aattcaggag atagatagaa
    21541 ctcaaaaagc agcaaaagcc attgaagaaa ataatttaaa aactttaggt actttaattt
    21601 atgcatctca ttatgggttg caacatcagt acaaagtaag ttgtaatgag ttagattttt
    21661 tggtagacca agcaaagaaa aacaaaaatg ttttaggtgc aagaatgatg ggcggtggtt
    21721 ttggtggttg taccattaat ttaattgcaa gaagtgaggt aaaagctttt tctgagacag
    21781 tttcaaagtc atacaaaaat aaatttaaca aagaatgttc tgtctacttt gtagaattat
    21841 cagcaggaac acatttggtt agataataca ctaaaaaata aaatgaacca tactaatttt
    21901 caagattatt cacataaaag atttaatatc ctcacagggg aatgggtgtt ggtttctcca
    21961 cacagagcaa aacgtccatg gcaaggtcaa aatgaagaag cctctaaaga ccaaagacct
    22021 acgtatgatg agagctgtta tttatgtgca acaaatacca gaattaatgg tgagataaat
    22081 ccggattata aagacgtttt tgtttttaca aacgattttg ctgcacttca agaagattct
    22141 ccttcttttt ctgtaaacga tggtttgtta aaagcgcaaa gtgaaactgg catttgtaaa
    22201 gtaatttgtt tcagtccaga tcattctaaa agtttagctg atatggtaat agatgatatt
    22261 aaaaaagtag tacatacttg gcaaaaagag tatacttcct taggccaaaa tgaagctatt
    22321 aattatgttc aaatctttga aaataaagga gcagtaatgg gttgtagtaa tccgcatcct
    22381 catggtcaaa tctggagcca atcttcgtta ccaaatgaag ttgataaaaa agacaaacaa
    22441 caaaagcaat attttaaaaa aaataaaagt agtcttttag aagattatct aaatcaagaa
    22501 ttagaagctg gagaaagaat tatttttgag aatgatgatt ttgtggtatt aactcctttt
    22561 tgggcaatat ggccttttga agtaatgata gctccaaaaa agactcaaaa aaatattata
    22621 gaaatgtctg acaaggaagc tttaaatttt gcagaagcaa tatctgtaat tacaaaaata
    22681 tatgataaat tattcaatac ttcttttcca tattcaagtg gaatccacca agcaccaaca
    22741 aatggaaaaa caaataagca ctggcactgg cacatgagtt tttatcctcc attgttgcga
    22801 tctgcttctg tgaaaaaatt tatggtcggt tatgaaatgt ttgctatgcc acaaagagat
    22861 attacccctg aacaagcttc cagcatgtta aaaaacttaa aattagaagt gctcaacagc
    22921 aaagtttagt aaaaacttaa tagtttctga aaacttatat tcaagttcga actttcgtaa
    22981 gtttgggtca cttaaagctt cacagaaatg tgaggctttt ttgttgctta aaacttactg
    23041 ttaataaggg ttttaaacaa tccatactgc tcttgaaatt acttacagga caggtaaagt
    23101 taaattttta ttcatttacc actttttaca aatatttggc agacatttgg cagacatttg
    23161 atacacactt aaatatattt aagtatttcg aacgtctaat agttagattc aattacagac
    23221 ttaataaaag caacttataa acattttcgt tgataagtaa cttgcttatg tacagtgcat
    23281 taagaacatt aattgtaact ttgttcttgt aatatttatg tgtaaaacat catacataat
    23341 tatcttcgta ttaattaggt attcgtttgc tcttaataca catatttaat atatccctat
    23401 ttatctatta attatcatag tgaaaaaagt agttagtctt tagtaaaata agtttttaaa
    23461 aacgttatat gtaaaagtta ttaagttatg agtgaaagca gagtttggtc aatagaagat
    23521 ttgaaaagtt taacacaaat cacaaaccat aaaataatgt ttgatggtta tgagtattat
    23581 tgggtaagaa aattaaaaga tgaatgggaa aaacatttta ttcttaattt taaggataga
    23641 gaaaaggcta tttcatacct aaaatatagt ttagcgaaat gggagaaaga tttatatgat
    23701 aaaacaacta aaaaagaaag gacttcctcc tttagagaaa taatcagaat gttaaatatt
    23761 caagaaaaaa tatttaaaat aactaaatca agtttaccta ctatagaaaa gataaaccat
    23821 ataaggcttg taaataaagg gattacagtt aatgaactat ccaatttgct aaatctaaaa
    23881 tcaagtattg tgtatagaca tatcagaaaa ttagaaagta gaggtacact tttatgtgct
    23941 taaaacacaa ttattttgta ctgagaagat atttttaaag acaggaattt aaaccaatat
    24001 gagttataaa aataaaaagt gtttaagaaa agtagtttaa aatagatatg aatacaacag
    24061 gaaataagta tggaggacga acaaaaggaa ctcctaataa attaacaagt aagattaaag
    24121 acaaactttc aggtgtaata agtgaagcta tagactcatt ggatttagag actatgtcta
    24181 aagcagaaaa actaaagtta atccaacttg gattgcctta tataattact aagccacaaa
    24241 tagaggaacc tatgcaagaa ccacaaacgt atcaaataga aattatagga ggttcaggtg
    24301 agaaataagt ccaatcaaaa accttattta atcttatctg aattacgttc tattatctga
    24361 tttagtttag taaggtcgtt atgattgtct agtactttct ttaggttttc tgatttgcag
    24421 taaggggcta ttgtacacag ttattttatt ttattacttt tgataaaaaa ctattatgaa
    24481 aaaaatactt tacattcttt tagctataac ttttattgga tgttctgatt catctgaaaa
    24541 tgaagttgat aacatttcaa tcgcaggtac ttggtatgaa ataaaaacgg aatattatga
    24601 gaataatgta cttgataatg tcgaaaacac taaagaagta caggtaaatg gctgtaggag
    24661 ttattttgat ttaaattcag atggttctct cgaaattgta agtcctttta atgattgttc
    24721 ggggttcgat ggtcaacaat ttggaacgtg ggagttaatt aataactcta atatattgag
    24781 tttaggttac aattcaggaa cttttgaatg ggaaataata gttttagatg aagataattt
    24841 aacaatcaaa tacgaagaag gaactttaaa agatataatg tattttgaaa aaaattacta
    24901 atatagattc ttccgttata aagcagtttt tattaaaact taaaggttca acccctaaac
    24961 cataggcata tcttcttctt ttaattcagc tatttctaag cctcttaaat aggttaaact
    25021 tacatttctt aaatttgaaa tatagcacaa tttaattatg aaaaaactaa ttctactatt
    25081 actgtttatt ccgcttatct cttttgggca aaactttgat tatgatgatt taaaagaaat
    25141 tgattcagtt aaaaaattta aaaagtttgc ctttgaaaat gaatttataa aagttgatga
    25201 aggcccattc cgagtatatt atgcttatga atataatagt gacaatgaat tagcttcaat
    25261 ttgggcagaa ttttataaag atggttactt caatttccgc atttatagat acagagatgg
    25321 atctacatca gatattttta acagaatttt agaacaagta aaaagtaaat gcactttttt
    25381 cgatattata gaagatgaag gaagggaata tatctgttac acttgcacgg gttctgcata
    25441 tcccggtaaa ataggttttg ctaggggtga taaaagtgat tttatagaga catttcccga
    25501 ttataaattt aaaccatagg catatcctcc tccttcaatt cagctatttc taaacctctt
    25561 aagtaggtta aactaacgtt tatagatgaa tgccccattg ctttctgtag cttggttata
    25621 gagcctgttc tcttaaatat ttctatagcc cctgagtgtc taaaagagta taatgtttgt
    25681 ccttgttcaa gtgtacttga ttgtctctta aaacgactcc aaagggtctt aaagtaatct
    25741 tgatttaaag gttgaggttt gtttgaaaag atattatgat gccgttattc ctttatttta
    25801 tttatagaat catacattta cgatatgaag aaaaaattaa aaataagaat tttatacgca
    25861 atattaattg tacttatttt atttgttggc aatattttta tgagtaccgg tttctttaga
    25921 acgatagaaa ataaatttga aggaaaaata gtaaaagaaa tacacttacc gggtgcagaa
    25981 gacattacta ttagtcagat agatagtttt gctattatat catccacggc aagaaaaaga
    26041 attccaaata ccgaacaaga aagtggcgga ttgtattttt tagatttgaa aaataaagat
    26101 tacgaacccg ttctccttac agaaaatttt aaaagaccat ttgctcccca cggaatatca
    26161 attttcaaaa aagacagtat ttatatcgtt gctgcaataa atcacactac agagggagag
    26221 ctcatagaaa tatttaaatt aataggaact gaattaatac acaaaaaaac aataaaaaat
    26281 gaacttatat ttagtccaaa tgatattgtt ttgttagatg aaaatcgatt ttacttcacc
    26341 aatgaccata agtataaaaa tggcttacac cggttagcag aagattattt aggactatca
    26401 atctctaacg ttatatattt tgatggagag aattatagtg aagtagcgaa aggaattgcc
    26461 tatgcaaacg gaattaatat tgactcaaaa agaggattag tctttgtggc ttcagtaaga
    26521 ggattcttag tgaaagtata tcaaaaaaat gaagaccatt cattaacctt tattgaaaat
    26581 attaattgta agactggagt agacaatatt gaatttgata cagaaaagaa cctttggatt
    26641 ggtgctcatc caaatttatt acactttacc gcctatgcaa aaggtgataa gggaatgtca
    26701 ccgtcggaaa ttataaaaat caactatata gaaaagggta attatacggt agagcaagtt
    26761 tatgtagaag aaggtaatac tatgtcagcg tctactgtag cagccccttt tggaaatctt
    26821 attttaacag gaaatgtaat ggataaacat ttcttaattc ttgaaagcga aaacatacta
    26881 actgagaaaa gttcaattaa agaataacat atcaagatta aaccataggc atattctact
    26941 ctttcaattc agctatttct aaacctcttg agtaggtaaa ataacattta ttatatttga
    27001 attatgaaaa actattctga ctttataaaa gaaacactaa ttaagttcta caagtgtgaa
    27061 cttaaaactt ggagaaaaat atttagatac aaatactaaa cctaagccat atcttcttcc
    27121 tttaatttag ggagttctaa acctcttaag taggttagat gtttatttat aactcacaaa
    27181 attactttta aaataaaatc tttttttgtt ctcagagctg caatttaaat tataatttta
    27241 gtacttactt gttccaaata ataaaaagga ataaatattt agccttaatt taactctccg
    27301 tctgcacaaa ttttatcttt gctgctatga agaaaattac ttttttactc gtattcattt
    27361 caatatttgg atattctcaa acagcaatta cagatgctaa tattcagata gctgtagacc
    27421 tttgggtttc agacccatct gcagcaacaa ctacctatgg agatatctcc gattgggatg
    27481 taagtcaggt aactgatatg ttattattat ttacagataa aactactttc aatgatgata
    27541 tttctgcgtg ggatgtgagc a
//
LOCUS       NODE_104_length_91925_cov_37.9784.9784             91925 bp    DNA     linear       18-JUN-2019
DEFINITION  NODE_104_length_91925_cov_37.9784
ACCESSION   
VERSION
KEYWORDS    .
SOURCE      NODE_104_length_91925_cov_37.9784 species
  ORGANISM  NODE_104_length_91925_cov_37.9784 species
            Unclassified.
COMMENT     Annotated using prokka_prodigal_fix 1.12 from
            https://github.com/tseemann/prokka.
FEATURES             Location/Qualifiers
     source          1..91925
                     /organism="NODE_104_length_91925_cov_37.9784 species"
                     /mol_type="genomic DNA"
                     /strain="strain"
     gene            2..1213
                     /locus_tag="20110516_13345"
     CDS             2..1213
                     /locus_tag="20110516_13345"
                     /inference="ab initio prediction:Prodigal:2.6"
                     /codon_start=1
                     /transl_table=11
                     /product="hypothetical protein"
                     /protein_id="X:20110516_13345"
                     /translation="-
                     GITGNWSPALDNTLTTTYTFTPDPNQCASTANTIITVIANSSSNFNQLDPICEGDTFT
                     LPSTSNEGITGNWSPAVDNALTTEYTFTPTAGQCATEAVMTVTVIPLITPLFTQVDTI
                     CIGDTLLDLPTTSNNSIAGAWSPAINNTSTTEYTFTPNPGLSCVPSTTMTITVLAQTI
                     PNFTQVAPVCVGDFISPLPQTSNNGITGTWTPSLNNLETTTYIFTSDAGQCADSTTMT
                     IVVNTISALTINATNASEDFDSNQVISVSATGGSEDYEYQLDGGVWQSNSTFEYVTGC
                     EEHTVAVRDALGCSTIPEKTVMIMEYPKFFTPNGDGYNDTWNIKCLKNNSLAEIFIFD
                     RFGKLLLEFRPSQDHWDGTFNGQLLAGGDYWFLVSYLNSSGIKTQFRSHFSLRY"
     gene            complement(1238..4672)
                     /locus_tag="20110516_13346"
     CDS             complement(1238..4672)
                     /locus_tag="20110516_13346"
                     /inference="ab initio prediction:Prodigal:2.6"
                     /codon_start=1
                     /transl_table=11
                     /product="hypothetical protein"
                     /protein_id="X:20110516_13346"
                     /translation="MKYFFVVLFLLSVTLSSSQQSSSLYKFKTLRVSDSIQVDSISIN
                     PSSFYITNLKNERIPASLYVVDFQKASINFINPIAYDSIRVHYLNYPAFITNTYQEID
                     ESVIVNRTGNLQRLYKLSEPSETLSVSPFEGLMSSGSLSRGITIGNSQNSVLNSELDL
                     QISGKLNNKVTLRASIQDSNIPLQENGYSQRLDEFDQVFIEVFSDKWKIRAGDIDLEN
                     TDSYYGEFSKRVQGLSLSTRFTNENSEYTAYAAGALVRGQFTTSQFVAQEGNQGPYKL
                     IGRNNELFVLVVSGSETVYVNGVPLTRGATEDYIIDYNAGEISFNSTFPITSEMRITV
                     DYQSSARNYSRFIGYAGSQYKTEKWTIGASFYNESDLKNQPLQQSLSTDQVQILSTAG
                     DDQALMNAPSAFLEPYNENRILYKKIQMNGLEVFEFSTNADEELYLVNFTLVGSQQGN
                     YIITSSDAISNIYEYTSPVNGVKQGDYEPIVQLVAPVKLQLAVVNGSFSPNENTSVDF
                     ELAASKNDLNLYSSLEDQDNTGVATQLSIAHQLLKPSQLWKLNLTTDIDYIQKNFRNL
                     EGLYNPEFNRDWNLEQPISNQLISDLGDQVFIKSTAQLAHPEIGQFNYKFQRLNYNEN
                     YEGQRHVVSAKLHLDRFHLFSSSSILETDAIGSNSLFYRSNTQLKYSYNKGWTGVKFS
                     TEHNEKKELVSNVLDPVSQKFRSYEVFKGLGDSTKVFAKIGFIYRVNDSLQNNRLTKV
                     NTSNTYYIDSKWIHTQNTQLSLYANYREFTSKNSTLPSQKSVNSRLQYSQKIANNLIH
                     WNTLYETNAGRLPQQDFTYVEVEPGQGTFVWFDYNENGIQELEEFEVAQFQDQAIYIR
                     VLLPNQVYIRTHQNKLSQSLTFNPIQWANSTQSNKKFWSHFYNQTSFLIDRKDKNTNQ
                     SVRLNPFHSKVGDQLGLQSNFRNQLFLNRGRQRYTVSYSYLDSKARNVLSFGYIELES
                     ISHQLNMTHKIKNQWLLNLQSNLDKISSESESFSSKNYLLTQSLLSPKISYLLDQNKR
                     FDVFYQYQKKDNSIGSLEQLVQEKYGFSFALTQNQKAAITGEFNYFSNKFSGNANTPV
                     AYQMMEGLQPGTNFTWSLVAQKKLTKYLDLNLNYFGRKSETSRTIHTGTIQLKAYF"
     gene            4795..5556
                     /gene="exoA"
                     /locus_tag="20110516_13347"
     CDS             4795..5556
                     /gene="exoA"
                     /locus_tag="20110516_13347"
                     /EC_number="3.1.11.2"
                     /inference="ab initio prediction:Prodigal:2.6"
                     /inference="similar to AA sequence:UniProtKB:P37454"
                     /codon_start=1
                     /transl_table=11
                     /product="Exodeoxyribonuclease"
                     /protein_id="X:20110516_13347"
                     /translation="MKIISYNVNGIRAALKKGFIDWLISADPDVICLQEIKAQEDQLD
                     LSVFEDAGYKYNYWFSAQKKGYSGVAILAKTKPTNIVYGTGIKSMDFEGRNIRADFKG
                     VSVMSLYLPSGTNLARLEHKLEYMDLFQDYVNTLKKEIPNLIICGDYNICHEAIDIHD
                     PVRNKNISGFLPQERAWMSSFLKQGFVDAFREFNNEPHNYSWWSYRANSRANNKGWRL
                     DYTLVAQPLQEKLKRAVILSEAIHSDHCPVLVELK"
     gene            5581..6540
                     /gene="yiaD"
                     /locus_tag="20110516_13348"
     CDS             5581..6540
                     /gene="yiaD"
                     /locus_tag="20110516_13348"
                     /inference="ab initio prediction:Prodigal:2.6"
                     /inference="similar to AA sequence:UniProtKB:P37665"
                     /codon_start=1
                     /transl_table=11
                     /product="putative lipoprotein YiaD"
                     /protein_id="X:20110516_13348"
                     /translation="MLKKLLILTVVISVSSSCVSSKIYKELDGKYTTLKNDYDTLNSE
                     NEAVINDKNTLQNQLDQLHQLYDALLLEQNALQQELTALQKKYDALSESYAALEQNSS
                     NEIAENVQKNRELLAQLEAKELALIAENDRLLKLEADMQERSQRIAELEALIASKDQA
                     MRDLKNAISSALTAFEGKGLTVEQRDGKVYVSMENKLLFKSGSWAIGSEGRIAIEQLG
                     SVLADNPEIAVLIEGHTDNDPFSSGGQIASNWDLSTKRATAIVQILIENESINPESLT
                     AAGRGEYAPIASNKTTEGKAKNRRIEVVLTPKLDEISKLLNND"
     gene            6540..7577
                     /gene="yhdN"
                     /locus_tag="20110516_13349"
     CDS             6540..7577
                     /gene="yhdN"
                     /locus_tag="20110516_13349"
                     /EC_number="1.1.1.-"
                     /inference="ab initio prediction:Prodigal:2.6"
                     /inference="similar to AA sequence:UniProtKB:P80874"
                     /codon_start=1
                     /transl_table=11
                     /product="General stress protein 69"
                     /protein_id="X:20110516_13349"
                     /translation="MKYTILPSTDIKVSKICLGTMTWGNQNTEAEGHEQMDFALDQGV
                     NFIDTAELYPVPATAETQGLTSKYIGSWLKKNNTRDKVVIASKIAGPGDYTAHIRMTG
                     FSPDSIKEALDLELKRLQTDYIDLYQLHWPERHTNTFGVRDFKPSPNDTWTDNFNEVL
                     HSLQTCVEAGKIRAIGISNEKAWGTMRFAEEVRNHNITPISTTQNAYSMLNRVFEGDL
                     AEVSVRENIGLLAYSPLAFGVLSGKYIEGTAADNARLKLFPRFARYSSEQSTEATKQY
                     LNLAKDLGISLTTLALAFVNQRPFVTSNIIGATNLDQLKENIGSVNTKLSEETLVRIN
                     AIHAEIPNPAP"
     gene            complement(7612..8661)
                     /gene="rlmN"
                     /locus_tag="20110516_13350"
     CDS             complement(7612..8661)
                     /gene="rlmN"
                     /locus_tag="20110516_13350"
                     /EC_number="2.1.1.192"
                     /inference="ab initio prediction:Prodigal:2.6"
                     /inference="similar to AA sequence:UniProtKB:P36979"
                     /codon_start=1
                     /transl_table=11
                     /product="Dual-specificity RNA methyltransferase RlmN"
                     /protein_id="X:20110516_13350"
                     /translation="MNTTKKDIRALSKEELRTFFTTNGDKAFRGTQVYEWLWQKGAHH
                     FDDMTNLSKETRQMMDDNFSINHIKVDSMQRSSDGTIKNGIRLHDGMIVESVLIPTAK
                     RSTACVSSQVGCSLDCKFCATSRLKRMRNLNPDEIYDQVVAIDKQSKLYYNRPLSNIV
                     FMGMGEPLMNYNNVLKAIDKITSKEGLGMSPKRVVVSTSGVPKMIKKMADDKVKFNLA
                     VSLHSAIDSVRTSIMPFNETFPLKDLREALQHWYAATSRIITYEYVVWEGINDTKTDI
                     EALISFCKFAPSKVNLIEYNPIDDGVFQQAGNAAIDLYVSMLEAKNITVTVRRSRGKD
                     IDAACGQLANKDKAS"
     gene            complement(8722..9771)
                     /gene="queA"
                     /locus_tag="20110516_13351"
     CDS             complement(8722..9771)
                     /gene="queA"
                     /locus_tag="20110516_13351"
                     /EC_number="2.4.99.17"
                     /inference="ab initio prediction:Prodigal:2.6"
                     /inference="similar to AA sequence:UniProtKB:P65951"
                     /codon_start=1
                     /transl_table=11
                     /product="S-adenosylmethionine:tRNA
                     ribosyltransferase-isomerase"
                     /protein_id="X:20110516_13351"
                     /translation="MKLSHFNFELPDELLAEYPSENRDESRLMVLNREKQTIEHKQFK
                     DLIDYFNEDDVMILNDTKVFPARLFGNKEKTGARIEVFLLRELNAEQRLWDVLVDPAR
                     KIRIGNKLYFGDDEMLVAEVIDNTTSRGRTLRFLYDGSYEEFRKKLTQLGQTPLPKYI
                     NREVEPEDEERYQTIYAKKEGAVAAPTAGLHFSKHLLKRLEIKGINFAEITLHVGLGT
                     FNPVEVEDLSKHKMDSEEIIIPTQTADTINTALKEKRRICAVGTTAMRAIESSVSSKG
                     NLNDYSGWTNKFIFPPYEFSIANCMITNFHTPKSTLLMMTAAFGGHDFVKKAYEEAVK
                     EKYKFYSYGDAMLII"
     gene            complement(9847..11073)
                     /gene="aroA"
                     /locus_tag="20110516_13352"
     CDS             complement(9847..11073)
                     /gene="aroA"
                     /locus_tag="20110516_13352"
                     /EC_number="2.5.1.19"
                     /inference="ab initio prediction:Prodigal:2.6"
                     /inference="similar to AA sequence:UniProtKB:Q9KRB0"
                     /codon_start=1
                     /transl_table=11
                     /product="3-phosphoshikimate 1-carboxyvinyltransferase"
                     /protein_id="X:20110516_13352"
                     /translation="MHLFLQNSKINPRTDITITGSKSESNRLLLLKALFENLEIQNVS
                     NSDDSQYMLKALSTESTTVDIHHAGTAMRFLTAYFATLEGNTTLLTGSQRMQERPIKI
                     LVEALRELGADIEYANKEGYPPLKITGKQLLKDEVRMKANVSSQYISALLLMATKLKN
                     GLELHLEGKITSVPYIKMTLSLLEQIGVETSFEGQTIKVQPYLEAAPKTLTVESDWSS
                     ASYFYSIIALSPLGTQVSLSTYKKDSLQGDAVLKDIYRQMGVETSFEASRIILKKTTN
                     TLPPSIDIDLANAPDIAQTIVVSCLGLQIQCHITGLHTLKIKETDRLEALKSEIFKFG
                     TDLNITNDSLSLLDPKPLMSGATVETYNDHRMAMAFAPLALLTSFSINEAEVVSKSFP
                     DFWENLSELGFNISES"
     gene            complement(11077..11403)
                     /locus_tag="20110516_13353"
     CDS             complement(11077..11403)
                     /locus_tag="20110516_13353"
                     /inference="ab initio prediction:Prodigal:2.6"
                     /codon_start=1
                     /transl_table=11
                     /product="hypothetical protein"
                     /protein_id="X:20110516_13353"
                     /translation="MDLQNAQKIVDNWIKDHGVRYFNELTNMAQLTEEVGEVARIISR
                     RYGEQSEKESDKDKDLGEELADVLFVVLCLANQTGVNLQEAFDKKLELKTKRDHNRHH
                     SNEKLK"
     gene            complement(11489..11941)
                     /gene="dtd"
                     /locus_tag="20110516_13354"
     CDS             complement(11489..11941)
                     /gene="dtd"
                     /locus_tag="20110516_13354"
                     /EC_number="3.1.1.96"
                     /inference="ab initio prediction:Prodigal:2.6"
                     /inference="similar to AA sequence:UniProtKB:O66742"
                     /codon_start=1
                     /transl_table=11
                     /product="D-aminoacyl-tRNA deacylase"
                     /protein_id="X:20110516_13354"
                     /translation="MRAVIQRVSQASVTINGVKIAEIQSGLLVLLGVVDSDTSEDIEW
                     LSNKLTNLRIFNDAEGVMNTSLKNSHGSAIVVSQFTLYAQTKKGNRPSYIKAAKPEIA
                     KPLYEQFVQQFETDLEQTVQTGAFGADMNVGLTNDGPVTIIIDTKARE"
     gene            complement(11938..12888)
                     /gene="rsgA"
                     /locus_tag="20110516_13355"
     CDS             complement(11938..12888)
                     /gene="rsgA"
                     /locus_tag="20110516_13355"
                     /EC_number="3.6.1.-"
                     /inference="ab initio prediction:Prodigal:2.6"
                     /inference="similar to AA sequence:UniProtKB:Q9X242"
                     /codon_start=1
                     /transl_table=11
                     /product="Small ribosomal subunit biogenesis GTPase RsgA"
                     /protein_id="X:20110516_13355"
                     /translation="MTGIVYKSTGSWYSIKAQDGTFYDCRIKGKFRIQGIKSTNPLAV
                     GDVVDFDLETSNNTQTGVINTIHPRQNYIVRKSVNLSKQTHIIASNIDQVFLLVTIDN
                     PPTFTSFIDRFLATTEAYSIKAVLLFNKVDVNDAATKEIVNDLTSLYEGIGYQCLSIS
                     AKTGQNIEAVKSLMTGKSSMFAGHSGVGKSTLVNTIEPGLNIKTKEISDQHKQGQHTT
                     TFAEMFDLSFEAQIIDTPGIKGFGVVDMEPAEVDNYFPELFALKESCKFNNCLHLHEP
                     QCAVKLALENNQISASRYKSYTQILEGDEEHYRTDNYEPK"
     gene            complement(12980..14062)
                     /gene="aroF"
                     /locus_tag="20110516_13356"
     CDS             complement(12980..14062)
                     /gene="aroF"
                     /locus_tag="20110516_13356"
                     /EC_number="2.5.1.54"
                     /inference="ab initio prediction:Prodigal:2.6"
                     /inference="similar to AA sequence:UniProtKB:Q9WYH8"
                     /codon_start=1
                     /transl_table=11
                     /product="Phospho-2-dehydro-3-deoxyheptonate aldolase"
                     /protein_id="X:20110516_13356"
                     /translation="MENKKELRNWLNALNLDHPLVIAGPCSAETEEQVLKIAHELKDT
                     DVNYYRAGIWKPRTRPGNFEGVGALGLKWLQKVKAETGLKTATEVANRAHVELALEHD
                     IDLLWIGARSTVSPFIVQEIADALQGTDKIVLVKNPVNPDLALWLGAVERLATADIKN
                     LGVIHRGFSSYEKTKYRNTPEWQMAIELQTKFPDLPLINDPSHITGNRDMIFDVSQTA
                     LDLNFDGLMIETHFDPDNAWSDAAQQVTPASLIQIMKDLKIRKESTPEADYNDQLQNL
                     RAQIDVMDNQLLETLGKRMKVAEGIGALKKQKNVAVLQSKRWNEILGKMVLEGEQYNL
                     SEEFILKLFKAVHQESINHQEQILNK"
     gene            complement(14073..14924)
                     /gene="tyrA"
                     /locus_tag="20110516_13357"
     CDS             complement(14073..14924)
                     /gene="tyrA"
                     /locus_tag="20110516_13357"
                     /EC_number="1.3.1.12"
                     /inference="ab initio prediction:Prodigal:2.6"
                     /inference="similar to AA sequence:UniProtKB:O69721"
                     /codon_start=1
                     /transl_table=11
                     /product="Prephenate dehydrogenase"
                     /protein_id="X:20110516_13357"
                     /translation="MKQVSIIGVGLIGGSFALDLLQHISGVSITGIDQNETHLNEALE
                     LGIIHQTADVESVRSADLVVLALPVNAAINVLTEVLELISDQAIVIDMGSTKQAICEA
                     VARHPKRANFLATHPIAGTEFSGPSAALKGLFKNKTNIICELDKTSTALSLQVITLFE
                     AMGMHIRYMTAVDHDKHIAYVSHLSHISSFMLGKTVIDKEKNESDIFDMAGSGFESTV
                     RLAKSSPAMWTPIFEQNKENVIETLKEYIQNLNQFKAYMENNDFEAVYTEMKNTNHIK
                     KILKGIA"
     gene            complement(14921..16063)
                     /gene="dapL"
                     /locus_tag="20110516_13358"
     CDS             complement(14921..16063)
                     /gene="dapL"
                     /locus_tag="20110516_13358"
                     /EC_number="2.6.1.83"
                     /inference="ab initio prediction:Prodigal:2.6"
                     /inference="similar to AA sequence:UniProtKB:Q2RK33"
                     /codon_start=1
                     /transl_table=11
                     /product="LL-diaminopimelate aminotransferase"
                     /protein_id="X:20110516_13358"
                     /translation="MITANRLHTVEEYYFSKKLREVNALKAAGAPIINLGIGSPDIGP
                     PKAVISAITDSLSDASAHKYQSYQGLPALRSAIANFYNSHYKVVLNPENQVLPLMGSK
                     EGIMHISMAYLNEGDIALIPNPGYPTYTSVTKLVGATPVFYDLNAASNWQPDLVSLET
                     MDLSKVKLMWVNYPHMPTGTLGDEEVLKGLVNFAKKNDILLINDNPYSFILNDNPSSI
                     FNVEGAEAVCLELNSLSKTFNMAGWRVGMLMGAKEHLENVIKVKSNMDSGMFYGIQKG
                     AIEALNSSKKWFSDLNVIYSERRELVWELATALNCTFDTTTSGMFVWAKLPAGLKSEA
                     FIDKILNDHHLFIAPGTIFGTNGEGYIRFSLCAPKESIELAIQRVL"
     gene            complement(16063..16890)
                     /gene="pheA"
                     /locus_tag="20110516_13359"
     CDS             complement(16063..16890)
                     /gene="pheA"
                     /locus_tag="20110516_13359"
                     /inference="ab initio prediction:Prodigal:2.6"
                     /inference="similar to AA sequence:UniProtKB:P0A9J8"
                     /codon_start=1
                     /transl_table=11
                     /product="P-protein"
                     /protein_id="X:20110516_13359"
                     /translation="MKKSVAIQGIEGSFHHIVSQIYFEDSIEVQPYLSFNEVVESLTS
                     KTTDVAVMALENSIAGSIIPNYAHIDDQNLHITGEFFLEIQHNLMALKGQSIEQVNEV
                     FSHPMALLQCKEFFKQYPHIKLIEDTDTAEVAKRIHEGQIKGVAAIASLEAASLFTLD
                     VLAESIQTIKHNETRFVIVERAPKLHNQDAVNKASVKFLLDHKRGSLAAMLNVMSDCN
                     LNLTKIQSLPKIDTPWKYAFFVDITFEAFSDYQKGKAIMEIMAEEFKILGEYKNAKK"
     gene            complement(17236..17949)
                     /locus_tag="20110516_13360"
     CDS             complement(17236..17949)
                     /locus_tag="20110516_13360"
                     /inference="ab initio prediction:Prodigal:2.6"
                     /codon_start=1
                     /transl_table=11
                     /product="hypothetical protein"
                     /protein_id="X:20110516_13360"
                     /translation="MFFSCDKEDAWGCIQAAGSQETRILSVDTFDKILVNRDIELVVK
                     QGQDYKVEIQTGQNLLNNIEITVVDKQLQLSDTNSCNFVRDFGLTKMIVTTPFLKEIR
                     SSTQYLTSSEGVLNLDNLTLISENYNSNYLNVGDFNIKINAERLKVIANGLSVFTISG
                     STESLSVEFYAGLCEFKGADLIAQHVNIFQRSSHDIIVNPKQSLTVDIRSVGDVISVY
                     RPHLVDVQEYYSGQLLFLD"
     gene            complement(17984..19075)
                     /locus_tag="20110516_13361"
     CDS             complement(17984..19075)
                     /locus_tag="20110516_13361"
                     /inference="ab initio prediction:Prodigal:2.6"
                     /codon_start=1
                     /transl_table=11
                     /product="hypothetical protein"
                     /protein_id="X:20110516_13361"
                     /translation="MLRLLLCCFTISFFVGTSQERLSQTYLDINYFKGIIPLHNNDIA
                     HLIQGYPEGVIIGWNQRTNGENDWEQRYNCPDFGASFMYQNLQNEVLGNTLGFYGHFN
                     FYFFKRQLMLRVGQGIVFATNPYNKTSNPKNIAFGSKLLGSPYLMLNYKKPNLLGPIG
                     VQSGLVFFHASNGNFRAPNTSVNTISFNMGINYDLDAKGVNFKQYKEIPVISKALKYN
                     FVLRSGLSQNDVVGSKQYPFYTVSAYVDKRFNSFSAVHLGVDAFFSFALKEEINYRSV
                     AFPDAPSDPNADYRRVGGFLGYELFVNKWSMVAQTGYYLYYPYDFEGRIYNRIGLKYY
                     FSKQWFGAFTVKSHLATAEALEFGIGIRL"
     gene            19296..20546
                     /gene="metK"
                     /locus_tag="20110516_13362"
     CDS             19296..20546
                     /gene="metK"
                     /locus_tag="20110516_13362"
                     /EC_number="2.5.1.6"
                     /inference="ab initio prediction:Prodigal:2.6"
                     /inference="similar to AA sequence:UniProtKB:P66767"
                     /codon_start=1
                     /transl_table=11
                     /product="S-adenosylmethionine synthase"
                     /protein_id="X:20110516_13362"
                     /translation="MSYLFTSESVSEGHPDKVADQISDALIDNFLAFDPSSKVACETL
                     VTTGQVILAGEVKSKTYLDVQKIARDTINKIGYTKGDYMFDGNSCGVLSAIHEQSEDI
                     NRGVDRGDEEQGAGDQGMMFGYATNETENYMPLALDLSHRILIELAEMRREGTDISYL
                     RPDSKSQVTIEYDDDNTPKRIEAIVISTQHDDFDEETKMLAKIREDLKTKLIPRVIAK
                     LPLHIQSLFDAHITYHINPTGKFVIGGPHGDTGLTGRKIIVDTYGGKGAHGGGAFSGK
                     DPSKVDRSAAYATRHIAKNMVASGLCSEVLVQVSYAIGVAEPMGVFVDTYGSCPFNLT
                     DGEIANKISKLFDLKPAAIEKRLKLRSPIYSETAAYGHMGRENKSVTKVFHQPNGESI
                     TLNVELFTWEKLDYVNDIKNAFEI"
     gene            20642..20764
                     /locus_tag="20110516_13363"
     CDS             20642..20764
                     /locus_tag="20110516_13363"
                     /inference="ab initio prediction:Prodigal:2.6"
                     /codon_start=1
                     /transl_table=11
                     /product="hypothetical protein"
                     /protein_id="X:20110516_13363"
                     /translation="MIVNIELVRLMMLEIKGLVTLSPYIPKTIAKDTTNAITGI"
     gene            complement(20887..21381)
                     /locus_tag="20110516_13364"
     CDS             complement(20887..21381)
                     /locus_tag="20110516_13364"
                     /inference="ab initio prediction:Prodigal:2.6"
                     /codon_start=1
                     /transl_table=11
                     /product="hypothetical protein"
                     /protein_id="X:20110516_13364"
                     /translation="MEYLVLSSLFFAFSNVLWKWIVSDYLPLQVIVKRSIITCFIGII
                     VLIFKYDNFNFYNTIGQAVFVNLTCLIGAFGLVFMIYGIKQSSLNTFIHYSLVGSTVT
                     ATYLYLVEGIIPKNYALGISCIALGFFIFLWKQRHNTKIVSFSTHRYLFAMALCFSAT
                     AIMQ"
     gene            complement(21388..22704)
                     /locus_tag="20110516_13365"
     CDS             complement(21388..22704)
                     /locus_tag="20110516_13365"
                     /inference="ab initio prediction:Prodigal:2.6"
                     /codon_start=1
                     /transl_table=11
                     /product="hypothetical protein"
                     /protein_id="X:20110516_13365"
                     /translation="MDYLVSKLKLEIYKKLGFHIQKQSDVKYLHDHITVSILHPVGFN
                     TLRRFFGFLPSGDPQFKTLDALSEYIGFTSFAKFSEFVNKDENWNTWTFIADFENTNS
                     ISSEMLERLIKLKPHSDYIYYISVLIKSFIRRGRLDLLKIIFAKHPYSLLFKKDAIDS
                     QEVLDILKIAYAVGGVLRTLTRPQYEKLAPLLSDEYVFKTTVLDFYIDYSNFNGYYGF
                     FVQNRLLLDHQPDHQIFTNLISNYHLFLSGKSTFKAYNPDISNLELYPALLGRLLGYQ
                     LITSYFKDDQPTQSLVNQIVDIAKGKHISIFFIEIFPALIFTKSIDDIKHIFSVFKDD
                     LFETGDWVYYTTQNMYLISSAFVEIKNKNYDKAEHYLGLVSLDNSKTNSYFTYLKLFF
                     LIASYQLEKQTTSYLLVLSDFEVEYLDLVKLTGFKRFKLALLKRYF"
     gene            complement(22880..25576)
                     /locus_tag="20110516_13366"
     CDS             complement(22880..25576)
                     /locus_tag="20110516_13366"
                     /inference="ab initio prediction:Prodigal:2.6"
                     /codon_start=1
                     /transl_table=11
                     /product="hypothetical protein"
                     /protein_id="X:20110516_13366"
                     /translation="MGISVTAQVKLEGVIKDSLGNPLELANVIAINKATKSLDSYAIT
                     NDDGIFRLDLKKNTIYTIQASYIGMKSLDEVLETKDENISKEFVLFQDNSLDEVELTY
                     EMPVTISGDTLVYNADSFNTGRERKLEDVLKNLPGVEINDDGQVEVEGKVVTKLMVEG
                     KDFFDGDTKLATKNIPSNAVDKVQVLKNYSEVGQLGGVTNNQDNIAINIKLKEGKKNF
                     WFGNVTVGAGNSQGVSKQLPNDLYLAQPKMFFYSPEYSVNVIGDLNNIGEVAFTRRDY
                     FNFSGGFKAPSQNSGTSLSLGNNDIGSLLLQNNRAKDINTKFGAANFSWSPKKTLDFG
                     GFVILSNSKNELQENRSTQYIDTDLGIPNEDTESNTSQNNDLGMLKLTTKYQPNASNQ
                     LEYEALGNLSKSTQNQRFNSSVNGAINQLEDANPFSFNQSLNYYYTLNETNIFAFEAQ
                     HLIKDEDPFYNAILEDKANYSGTANSLGLNGSQIGYNLGQEKRIQSNQVDAKLDYWNI
                     LNKKSNINLTLGTILSSQQFDSKIFQNLDDQSVLDPTPIIADGLATNDIAYNFSDVYL
                     GLHYRLKYGKFTFTPGVSAHAYSIANTQYGDKTTDNFYRFLPDFNMRLDIKKSETLNL
                     TYRMRTQFTDVSQFASGLVLNNYNSLFSGSPDLQSALSHNVNLSYYSFNMFNYTNIFA
                     NVNYNKSIDNIRTKSEFTPGSVIRVSTPFNSNFADESLTANGRYQRTFGKLRASVRAN
                     LNYSKFNQFIQNRQSVNENFSQTYRAQLRTNFRTAPNVDLNYRYTIQDNNLGANSTKF
                     FTKSPSIEVDALIFKTFTFRTDYSYNDFSNEERSINTYEFWNASLSYRKDDDSKFEYE
                     IKATNLLDTRSQNQSSSSNISVSATEYFIQPRYVTFRVRYEL"
     gene            complement(25620..26540)
                     /locus_tag="20110516_13367"
     CDS             complement(25620..26540)
                     /locus_tag="20110516_13367"
                     /inference="ab initio prediction:Prodigal:2.6"
                     /codon_start=1
                     /transl_table=11
                     /product="hypothetical protein"
                     /protein_id="X:20110516_13367"
                     /translation="MCSFVRQIEKDIKLTSTNMNLLNKAYLIVLMILLIPSATYAQNF
                     QGKAYYFSKTSVDMDGWGGRKMSEEQKKQMADRMRSMFEKTYILTFDRESSTYKEDEV
                     LEAPGSRGGFGKWGSSFSAGMQYKNIKLQQFLQDQEFFGKQFLISDSLPKLEWQLGTE
                     TKQIGQYLCMKATAIKTVDEFDWRSMRRKSPPKDSKVKKDSTKTTTISDEIEIPKQIE
                     VVAWYTPQIPVSQGPGEFWGLPGLILEVNTDKTTILCSKIILNPQEKDEIEAPKKGDV
                     VSRDGYNDIVKKKMEEMRSMYGGRRNQRRK"
     gene            complement(26574..27362)
                     /locus_tag="20110516_13368"
     CDS             complement(26574..27362)
                     /locus_tag="20110516_13368"
                     /inference="ab initio prediction:Prodigal:2.6"
                     /codon_start=1
                     /transl_table=11
                     /product="hypothetical protein"
                     /protein_id="X:20110516_13368"
                     /translation="MNIIIRTLFLLSFGSSILSAQDFQGIATYKTKDKIEIELDSTQT
                     GGMQDEIMAMLQKQFEKTYVLTFGQEQSVYKEDEALAPPSVGSEMIIVSSYGSDILYK
                     NIKDERYTKQSDFLGKIFLIQDVIEKIDWKLHSDTKNIGTYTCFKATTEQLVTDPFAD
                     EPTEESRTITAWYTPQIPVSHGPAEFQGLPGLILELSYDSKMILCSKVVLNSKNPSTI
                     KFPTKGKSVSQSQYDKIVEKKMKEMSFQKDGNGNSISIEIESMD"
     gene            27507..28286
                     /locus_tag="20110516_13369"
     CDS             27507..28286
                     /locus_tag="20110516_13369"
                     /inference="ab initio prediction:Prodigal:2.6"
                     /codon_start=1
                     /transl_table=11
                     /product="hypothetical protein"
                     /protein_id="X:20110516_13369"
                     /translation="MKQPTYFLLLFSYLLFSQTTLSAKLIESTPFEWDRFAGVDQFES
                     LYYLKSKALFKENSQGSQSYSDLSKGPINAVSTFNALKLALLFKDFNSVTLLDNRLAE
                     LATIDFNSINPLRTVTHISYGNDTTFWLFDSNTVQLELFDYSTSTSRVRTVPLKSEIL
                     ALDSDYNYCWVLLKDELQCYNYMGSLIEKFPNQGFTGLKLWNGFLFLKKGNAIYYKPK
                     ESSVFMNLDLSKILVKQFFVTNQTLYIYDEEYLHHYQLLNN"
     gene            28291..28905
                     /gene="dck"
                     /locus_tag="20110516_13370"
     CDS             28291..28905
                     /gene="dck"
                     /locus_tag="20110516_13370"
                     /EC_number="2.7.1.74"
                     /inference="ab initio prediction:Prodigal:2.6"
                     /inference="similar to AA sequence:UniProtKB:P37529"
                     /codon_start=1
                     /transl_table=11
                     /product="Deoxyadenosine/deoxycytidine kinase"
                     /protein_id="X:20110516_13370"
                     /translation="MHVAIAGNIGAGKTTLTQLLAKHYKWEAQLEDVVDNPYLDDFYN
                     QMERWSFNLQVYFLNSRFRQVLKIRESGKNIIQDRTIYEDANIFAPNLHAMGLMTNRD
                     FENYSSLFGLMESLVQSPDLIIYLRSSIPNLVSQIHKRGRDYENSISIDYLSRLNERY
                     EAWIHGYAKGKLLIIDVDNLDFVENKEDLGFIINKIDAEINGLF"
     gene            complement(28977..31775)
                     /gene="hppA"
                     /locus_tag="20110516_13371"
     CDS             complement(28977..31775)
                     /gene="hppA"
                     /locus_tag="20110516_13371"
                     /EC_number="3.6.1.1"
                     /inference="ab initio prediction:Prodigal:2.6"
                     /inference="similar to AA sequence:UniProtKB:Q3AFC6"
                     /codon_start=1
                     /transl_table=11
                     /product="K(+)-stimulated pyrophosphate-energized sodium
                     pump"
                     /protein_id="X:20110516_13371"
                     /translation="MESMMIWMPVAMAILGLAYMLIKKSWVMKQDAGDGKMKEISDHI
                     YEGALAFLNAEYRLLTYFVIGASLVLAGIAFYMQTTYLIVAAFVIGAIFSAFAGNMGM
                     KIATKTNVRTTQAAKTSLPNALKVSFGGGTVMGLGVAGLAVLGLTLFFIVFYHYFMGG
                     KWTDTDQMTVVLEALAGFSLGAESIALFARVGGGIYTKAADVGADLAGKVQADIPEDD
                     PRNPATIADNVGDNVGDVAGMGADLFGSYVATVLAAMVLGNYVIKDMGGSIDDVFGGI
                     GPILLPMSIAGVGIIISLIGTLLVKISSNDAKEADVQKALNIGNWASIIMVAGACFGL
                     VTWMLPETMQMNFFGEGLQDISSMRVFYACLVGLVVGAGISAFTEYYTGLGSKPILKI
                     VQQSSTGAGTNIIAGLATGMISTFSSVLLFAAAIWASYALAGFYGVALAASAMMATTA
                     MQLAIDAFGPIADNAGGIAEMSEQDPIVRERTDILDAVGNTTAATGKGFAIASAALTS
                     LALFAAYVTFTGIDGINIFKAPVLAMLFVGGMVPVVFSALAMNAVGKAAMEMVNEVVR
                     QFKEIPGIMEGTGKPEYDKCVDISTKASLKEMMLPGILTIGFPILVVLVGKLVYQDNN
                     MLVAEMLGGYMAGVTVSGVLWAIFQNNAGGAWDNAKKSFEAGVEINGVMTYKGSEAHK
                     AAVTGDTVGDPFKDTSGPSMNILIKLTCLIGLVIAPILGGHSSGHSSEDTQKLSYSLG
                     VNVATGVKAQGVESIDSDAIAKSFKDVFEGNNLEVTEAESLQFLQTYFKELQGKKQLA
                     DAEKAKALAEEGVAYLAENAKKEGVTTTESGLQYEVLTTGDGASPSAEDSVTVHYTGT
                     LIDGTVFDSSVERGEPATFGVSQVIPGWTEALQLMSVGDKLRLVIPSELAYGPRGSGA
                     KIGPNSILVFEVELIKIN"
     gene            complement(31918..34398)
                     /gene="susC_1"
                     /locus_tag="20110516_13372"
     CDS             complement(31918..34398)
                     /gene="susC_1"
                     /locus_tag="20110516_13372"
                     /inference="ab initio prediction:Prodigal:2.6"
                     /inference="similar to AA sequence:UniProtKB:Q8A1G1"
                     /codon_start=1
                     /transl_table=11
                     /product="TonB-dependent receptor SusC"
                     /protein_id="X:20110516_13372"
                     /translation="MLFISTYISAQTYVSGVVYDQQNEPVAFANVLFKDSSEGVISDI
                     DGHFVLESENNYSFIVVSYVGFETNEIKLQNNKTLKLDVFLKTGFELEEVLIVDRPKK
                     RLKKKDNPAFKILKGIWAHKKRNGLNLVDAYAYKKYASTEVGLNNIDQKFLKRILKKD
                     YDSVVSIIKQDKRNKRFYIPIFLSEIIKTIYGDNRLSKTLEVTEAEKETGIQQDGFVF
                     DRISNVFKEVNIYDNNIELLNKTFVSPLSTEGFGSYDYVLQDSIVSDANSKTKYRIYF
                     FPKREGDLVFEGNFIVTDSIFAVNAISMHVNPKINLNLVRNLYFEKSFSVKNDSVFLP
                     EKNVYEADFTLLTKDEKEKGLYVKRTETFENYDFKNTRSANFYNDKVVKFKPNQFEKN
                     NEYWQKNIPSSIDNSDTESVLENLNGNKKIRSITGLLRTLSSGYIRLSNSIEFGSVWS
                     ALAINDVEGFKVSAGFRTFKNLNDRFRVKGKLAYGFRDEQFKYLLDAKYLLNYTPRVT
                     VGLGYLNDTEQLGSRILTSLGNTQSGFGTTSLFSRGENYFLSRVKKVSANVSVELKTN
                     FLAGLNYSNSHIVSAAPEIFSIDYFDNSQEGIKSELVDNSAELYFLYTPNRNLFGYGV
                     ERKFGTNIYPSFLLSYQKGLELGAGDTNYSKLFFSYNQPLKLGKFGILDTTFEAGKIF
                     GDAQLSVLSPVPANQTYSLVANTFSLLNYYDFVVDQFLVGHFEHHFNGFILNRVPLIN
                     KLKLRSLMTFRGVVGNVSDSNSAINRSTIVYNAPTELYYEYGFGVENIGFGNLRIFRV
                     DCIWRSNFTNPNNYAPNFGVRVGMSPGF"
     gene            complement(34478..35455)
                     /gene="bfmBAB"
                     /locus_tag="20110516_13373"
     CDS             complement(34478..35455)
                     /gene="bfmBAB"
                     /locus_tag="20110516_13373"
                     /EC_number="1.2.4.4"
                     /inference="ab initio prediction:Prodigal:2.6"
                     /inference="similar to AA sequence:UniProtKB:P37941"
                     /codon_start=1
                     /transl_table=11
                     /product="2-oxoisovalerate dehydrogenase subunit beta"
                     /protein_id="X:20110516_13373"
                     /translation="MKTIQFREAICEAMSEEMRRDESIYLMGEEVAEYNGAYKASKGM
                     LDEFGAKRVIDTPIAELGFSGIAVGSTMTGNRPIVEFMTFNFSLVGIDQIINNAAKIR
                     QMSGGQFKCPIVFRGPTGSAGQLGATHSQAFENWFANCPGLKVVIPSNPYDAKGLLKA
                     AIRDDDPVIFMESEQMYGDKGEVPEGEYVLPIGVADIKRVGSDVTVVSFGKIIKEAYI
                     AADALEKEGISCEVIDLRTVRPLDINTILESVKKTNRLVILEEAWPFGNVSTEITYQV
                     QEKAFDHLDAPIIKINTADTPAPYSPVLLKEWLPNSDDVVKAVKKVMYK"
     gene            35602..36348
                     /gene="etfB"
                     /locus_tag="20110516_13374"
     CDS             35602..36348
                     /gene="etfB"
                     /locus_tag="20110516_13374"
                     /inference="ab initio prediction:Prodigal:2.6"
                     /inference="similar to AA sequence:UniProtKB:P38975"
                     /codon_start=1
                     /transl_table=11
                     /product="Electron transfer flavoprotein subunit beta"
                     /protein_id="X:20110516_13374"
                     /translation="MKILVCISHVPDTTSKINFIEDDSKFDSNGVQFVINPNDEFGLT
                     RAMWFKEKQNATIDVVSVGGPETEPTLRKALAIGADAAIRVNASTPDGYSVATHLTEV
                     ARKGNYDLIIAGRESIDYNGGMVPGMLAAMLDANFVTNCISLEVEGTTAIAIREIDGG
                     KEILSTVLPLVIGGQKGLVEESDLRIPNMRGIMMARKKPLTVVEPESDNSATNSVSFE
                     KPAARGAVKLVEADNIDELINLLHNEAKVI"
     gene            36370..37326
                     /gene="carE"
                     /locus_tag="20110516_13375"
     CDS             36370..37326
                     /gene="carE"
                     /locus_tag="20110516_13375"
                     /EC_number="1.3.1.108"
                     /inference="ab initio prediction:Prodigal:2.6"
                     /inference="similar to AA sequence:UniProtKB:H6LGM8"
                     /codon_start=1
                     /transl_table=11
                     /product="Caffeyl-CoA reductase-Etf complex subunit CarE"
                     /protein_id="X:20110516_13375"
                     /translation="MSVLVYTESDQGNFKKAALEAASYGKAIADAMGTTLTALTFKAN
                     DVSKLGDYGVDKVLNIDSVNDFNAKIYADAIKKAAENESATVVVLSASADSKYIAPLL
                     AVGLNAGYVPNVVATPSNLNPFTVKRTAFTNKAFCNTEISTPIKIVGVSNNSFGIVEK
                     DTAAQIEAFAPDLTTSSTSVTSIDKANDKVTIADAEVVVSAGRGLKGPENWAMIEELA
                     DILGAATACSKPVSDLGWRPHSEHVGQTGKPVATNLYIAIGISGAIQHLAGINASKVK
                     VVINTDPDAPFFKAADYGIVGDAFEVVPKLIEKLKVFKAQNA"
     gene            37442..38062
                     /locus_tag="20110516_13376"
     CDS             37442..38062
                     /locus_tag="20110516_13376"
                     /inference="ab initio prediction:Prodigal:2.6"
                     /codon_start=1
                     /transl_table=11
                     /product="hypothetical protein"
                     /protein_id="X:20110516_13376"
                     /translation="MSLVRLNIKGISYSQTQSGAYALILSEVDGQRKLPIVIGAFEAQ
                     SIAIALEKEIEPPRPLTHDLFKNFSDRFDIVVKQVIIHKLVDGVFYASLICERDKTEE
                     VIDARTSDAIALALRFSAPIFTYQNILEKAGIILKNDPKKEHTEDTSEEVILFENLDF
                     ETEETDTNKSSYHNKSIDQLHEILTKAVADEDYETAAKVRDEISKR"
     gene            38074..39471
                     /gene="nupX"
                     /locus_tag="20110516_13377"
     CDS             38074..39471
                     /gene="nupX"
                     /locus_tag="20110516_13377"
                     /inference="ab initio prediction:Prodigal:2.6"
                     /inference="similar to AA sequence:UniProtKB:P33021"
                     /codon_start=1
                     /transl_table=11
                     /product="Putative nucleoside permease NupX"
                     /protein_id="X:20110516_13377"
                     /translation="MKKLIFILFVLFTNTQQLLAQNTGSEIIASQGFTLNSLLRGLLG
                     MFVLILISYLLSANKKAINWRTVVFGLGAQIILAVGVLKVTFIQDFFEWVGSLFIAVL
                     DFTLQGTKFLFASFSTGEIEAPLVTFAISILPTVIFFSALTSVLFYLGIIQRVVKGLA
                     WLLSKLLQVSGAESLSVAGNIFLGQTESPLMIKAYLEKMNRSEILLVMIGGMATVAGG
                     VLAAYIGFLGGDDEVLRLFYAKHLLTASVMAAPGAIVISKMLYPQVEAIDNEIVVSQE
                     KIGSNILESIANGTTEGLKLALNIGAMLLVFLAFIAMINGILAWVGDWTTLNDWVASN
                     TSYKNFSLEFILGYAFAPLMWLIGIAKEDVALMGQLLGIKLAASEFVGYIQLAELKNP
                     LNLLHLKYEKSIIMATYMLCGFANFASIGIQIGGIGSLAPGQRKTLSEFGIKALIGGT
                     IASLLSATIAGAIIG"
     gene            39560..40384
                     /gene="thyA2"
                     /locus_tag="20110516_13378"
     CDS             39560..40384
                     /gene="thyA2"
                     /locus_tag="20110516_13378"
                     /EC_number="2.1.1.45"
                     /inference="ab initio prediction:Prodigal:2.6"
                     /inference="similar to AA sequence:UniProtKB:P11044"
                     /codon_start=1
                     /transl_table=11
                     /product="Thymidylate synthase 2"
                     /protein_id="X:20110516_13378"
                     /translation="MKQYLDLVSHVLENGNEKGDRTGTGTKSVFGYQMRFDLSQGFPM
                     VTTKKLHLKSIIYELLWFLKGDTNIDYLTENGVKIWNAWADENGDLGPVYGHQWRNWN
                     SDEIDQIAEVIETLKTNPNSRRMLVSAWNPSVLPDTSKSFSDNVANNKAALPPCHAFF
                     QFYVNDGKLSCQLYQRSADIFLGVPFNIASYALFTMMVAQVCGYEAGEFIHTFGDAHI
                     YSNHIEQVKTQLSRDLRPLPKMTLNPQIKDIFDFTFDDFTLEGYDPHPHIKGAVAV"
     gene            40430..40939
                     /gene="dfrA"
                     /locus_tag="20110516_13379"
     CDS             40430..40939
                     /gene="dfrA"
                     /locus_tag="20110516_13379"
                     /EC_number="1.5.1.3"
                     /inference="ab initio prediction:Prodigal:2.6"
                     /inference="similar to AA sequence:UniProtKB:P11045"
                     /codon_start=1
                     /transl_table=11
                     /product="Dihydrofolate reductase"
                     /protein_id="X:20110516_13379"
                     /translation="MKTTNQISKLTLIVAVSENNVIGKDNDLIWRLRNDLQRFKALTS
                     GHCIIMGRKTFESFPKPLPNRTHIVITRQQNYTVTEGVKVVNSLESAIEAAKLDSSPY
                     IIGGGEIYKQALGFVDLIELTKVHHSFEGDTFFPEIDIKKWEEINCVYNEKDDQHNYP
                     FSFLTYKRR"
     gene            40975..41862
                     /gene="fabD"
                     /locus_tag="20110516_13380"
     CDS             40975..41862
                     /gene="fabD"
                     /locus_tag="20110516_13380"
                     /EC_number="2.3.1.39"
                     /inference="ab initio prediction:Prodigal:2.6"
                     /inference="similar to AA sequence:UniProtKB:Q99UN8"
                     /codon_start=1
                     /transl_table=11
                     /product="Malonyl CoA-acyl carrier protein transacylase"
                     /protein_id="X:20110516_13380"
                     /translation="MKAYIFPGQGAQFSGMGLPLYEGTSIAKSLFEQANDILGFNITK
                     IMFEGSVDDLKETKVTQPAIFLHSVILAKSLGKHFQPDMVAGHSLGEFSALVANGTLR
                     FEDGLKLVSQRAQAMQKACDSTKGTMAAVLGLENEIVEETCKSIEGIVVAANYNCPGQ
                     LVISGAVDAIHKACDQLKEKGARRALVLPVGGAFHSPLMAPAKEQLAAAIENTQFCTP
                     SCPIYQNVTAMPVLKESEIKMNLISQLTAPVKWTQSVQQMIKDGGNEFIEVGPGNVLQ
                     GLVRKINREMDTKAATIEN"
     gene            41868..42368
                     /gene="lspA"
                     /locus_tag="20110516_13381"
     CDS             41868..42368
                     /gene="lspA"
                     /locus_tag="20110516_13381"
                     /EC_number="3.4.23.36"
                     /inference="ab initio prediction:Prodigal:2.6"
                     /inference="similar to AA sequence:UniProtKB:Q9HVM5"
                     /codon_start=1
                     /transl_table=11
                     /product="Lipoprotein signal peptidase"
                     /protein_id="X:20110516_13381"
                     /translation="MNKRTLLILILVIFNISLDQFSKIKVREKIVPGSRTELIGKQLQ
                     LMNVENSGAFLSMGSDSNPTVKLVFLLIIPVIVLGVVMYHVITNKTLDKKSIIGFSCI
                     AGGGIANVYDRFMYGSVTDFLFMDFGGVFKTGVFNSADLSVTTGMVLLLMSTFMNRSS
                     KNTETS"
     gene            complement(42376..43515)
                     /gene="wbpE"
                     /locus_tag="20110516_13382"
     CDS             complement(42376..43515)
                     /gene="wbpE"
                     /locus_tag="20110516_13382"
                     /EC_number="2.6.1.98"
                     /inference="ab initio prediction:Prodigal:2.6"
                     /inference="similar to AA sequence:UniProtKB:Q9HZ76"
                     /codon_start=1
                     /transl_table=11
                     /product="UDP-2-acetamido-2-deoxy-3-oxo-D-glucuronate
                     aminotransferase"
                     /protein_id="X:20110516_13382"
                     /translation="MVDLKGQYASIKEVVNSSIQEVIDNASFINGPKVKEFQANLEAY
                     LGVKHVIPCANGTDALQIAMMGLGLKPGDEVITADFTFAATVEVIALLGLTPVLVDVD
                     PDKFNIDIEAIKKAITPKTKAIVPVHLFGQCANMDAIMELAATHDLFVIEDNAQAIGA
                     NYTSQDGTKSKAGTIGHVASTSFFPSKNLGCYGDGGAIFTNDDDLAHTIRGVVNHGMY
                     KRYHHDVVGVNSRLDSIQAAVLDAKLPKLDGYNKARQSAARKYNAAFKDHANIVTPKA
                     GNGCETLCDNCDCHVFHQYTLKIQGADRDALVAHLQEKDIPCGVYYPIPLHKQKAYVD
                     DRYNDADFKVTNTLINEVISMPMHTELEDDQIDFITSTVIAFLSK"
     gene            43646..44887
                     /gene="waaA"
                     /locus_tag="20110516_13383"
     CDS             43646..44887
                     /gene="waaA"
                     /locus_tag="20110516_13383"
                     /EC_number="2.4.99.12"
                     /inference="ab initio prediction:Prodigal:2.6"
                     /inference="similar to AA sequence:UniProtKB:P44806"
                     /codon_start=1
                     /transl_table=11
                     /product="GT30"
                     /protein_id="X:20110516_13383"
                     /translation="MSLFYNIIIELVTFFVFLFGGFHKKVQLGQKGRKESLQILQQNL
                     SPSDKVIWLHCASLGEYEQGLPVFEALKTHYQDHKFVLSFFSPSGYEVRKINPITDLV
                     VYLPLDKKSTVNSFLNITNPKLVVFVKYDLWPNYLQELKRRHITTVLISALFRPSQPY
                     FKSYGNWFKKLLFTFDHIFTQDLESKKLLNSIGYSSTSVSGDTRFDRVGNQLKTDNKL
                     DFIAKFKDTKTCIVAGSTWPEDDSLLIDYINTGKENTKFIIAPHNIDSSQINSMLKKL
                     QKPTVLYSNYKNEALENKSVFIIDTIGLLTKIYKYADIAYIGGGMGSSGLHNTLEAAT
                     FGVPIVIGKNYQKFPEAKAMLTKGGLFSIDSGASLQETLDALVKNPEKRKALGQTNKE
                     YIKNNKGASELVMAEITKLYS"
     gene            complement(44892..45656)
                     /gene="bglA_1"
                     /locus_tag="20110516_13384"
     CDS             complement(44892..45656)
                     /gene="bglA_1"
                     /locus_tag="20110516_13384"
                     /EC_number="3.2.1.73"
                     /inference="ab initio prediction:Prodigal:2.6"
                     /inference="similar to AA sequence:UniProtKB:P45798"
                     /codon_start=1
                     /transl_table=11
                     /product="GH16"
                     /protein_id="X:20110516_13384"
                     /translation="MIVRVFLLLLLTPFLVPTVSSAPRLLFSDEFNEDSLDLNSWSYD
                     LGDGCPNLCGWGNNEWQSYTKKNVTTVNNHLVISATKQGDAYYSGRITSKDKFEFTYG
                     TIEVKAQLPIGKGLWPAIWMLGHDIDTNTWPACGEIDIMEYVGKSPGQIHTTLHTPES
                     YGQSFNTKITNIDSIEEGFHVYKTKWDANQIQFYIDDVLVYTFSPEIKNDKTWPFNKP
                     FYIILNLAIGGHFGGSYVDDSIFPEDFVIDYVKVYQ"
     gene            complement(45657..47942)
                     /locus_tag="20110516_13385"
     CDS             complement(45657..47942)
                     /locus_tag="20110516_13385"
                     /EC_number="3.2.1.21"
                     /inference="ab initio prediction:Prodigal:2.6"
                     /inference="similar to AA sequence:UniProtKB:A7LXU3"
                     /codon_start=1
                     /transl_table=11
                     /product="GH3"
                     /protein_id="X:20110516_13385"
                     /translation="MKKPFLIVILFSVLFTAVSCIKSDSTPSLSSSLTSVQGIEKKVN
                     ELLGRMTLEEKVGQMNQYVGFWDLTGPAPDSGDAAEKYEHLRNGYVGSMLNVRGVENV
                     RGVQKIAVEESRLGIPLIIGFDVIHGYETISPIPLAESASWDLEAIRKSSEVAAEEAA
                     AAGINWTFAPMVDITRDARWGRVMEGAGEDPYLGSKIAKARVLGFQGTDLSQHTTIAA
                     CAKHFAGYGFSESGREYNTVDVGTSTLNNMIFPPFQATVDAGVRTFMNAFNVLNGIPA
                     TGNKYLQRDVLKGKWAFDGFVVTDWGSIDEMTSHGLAKDGKEAAMIAANAGSDMDMES
                     HLYVKELAGLVREGKVKESFIDDAVKRILKVKFELGLFEDPYKYCDEVREKEVIGQQA
                     FHEAALDLAKKSIVLLKNDNQLLPLKKQGQKIALIGALAADKNSPLGNWRIAAKDHSA
                     VSVLEGMQAYKENKITYAKGADVSIGYTAFTAQVQINTSDKSEFPQAIEAAKSADVVV
                     MVLGEIGYQSGEGRSRTKLGLPGVQQELLEAVYKVNKNIVLVLNNGRPLVLNWHHENL
                     PAIVEAWQLGTQSGNAIAQVLYGDYNPSGKLPMSFPRAVGQVPIYYNYKNTGRPTGAP
                     GVFWSHYEDEENSPLYPFGYGLSYTSFEYSNLKTSVVSEKEVQVSVTLKNSGKQTGKE
                     VVQLYIRDHFASVTRPVRELKGFELVSLVPNESQEISFTLTEKELGFYDNNGNFILES
                     GDFSIFVGGDSNANLQSTITL"
     gene            complement(47944..49104)
                     /gene="bglA_2"
                     /locus_tag="20110516_13386"
     CDS             complement(47944..49104)
                     /gene="bglA_2"
                     /locus_tag="20110516_13386"
                     /EC_number="3.2.1.73"
                     /inference="ab initio prediction:Prodigal:2.6"
                     /inference="similar to AA sequence:UniProtKB:P45798"
                     /codon_start=1
                     /transl_table=11
                     /product="GH16"
                     /protein_id="X:20110516_13386"
                     /translation="MPLFLINFKFVIMKKITFIFNLSVLVLLTAYGCSSSDSEDINNP
                     NNNNNTVIPTNLVVSLDIQGQDANNPNGDGSGVLNLSATATNAVRYGFKVGTADEVDS
                     PSGNFTYSVNSQGLNQFPITIYAYSTSENSISKIQNITIFVDEDNNGGTGNNDTLVWS
                     DEFDGNGTINTNKWTYEIGGGGWGNQEVQSYTNSLNNVYKENGILKIKVIKESNNSYT
                     SGRIITKNKFDFKYGRVDIRAKLPTTAGTWPALWMLGQNINSVSWPECGEIDIMEQFV
                     NKNSVSSTLHWFNPDNVNSDNPLGQASYGGDIADSTFDEFHVYSLNWTSSTLSFSLDG
                     VEFFTTGNSGSLPFNQNFFLIFNVAMGGTNGGTIDPNFTSDAMEVDYIRVYQ"
     gene            complement(49144..50025)
                     /locus_tag="20110516_13387"
     CDS             complement(49144..50025)
                     /locus_tag="20110516_13387"
                     /inference="ab initio prediction:Prodigal:2.6"
                     /codon_start=1
                     /transl_table=11
                     /product="hypothetical protein"
                     /protein_id="X:20110516_13387"
                     /translation="MKNLKYFISLSLSLLFFTACEEDTYEFGDITTPTNLAVTVDVVG
                     LDAENPNGDGSGVVNFNASAEGAITYKYIFNGAEEMVASGVLEKSFYAVGVNSYDVTV
                     VAYGTAGSPSSTTFTIEVLATYTPPADLVQAITGGSSKTWRVKSEVGQHFGLGPVGGL
                     IPCEWYGAGPEDKVGTGTYDDRWTFNSDGTLNHMTNGTIFGRSAQVYAELGNNGTGGE
                     DGADVLNYEYADYTENWNIINPGQISIKLTNNAFFTYYTGGSHTYELWDYNENELYIR
                     TVDGAGEFTWWMILVAE"
     gene            complement(50038..52089)
                     /locus_tag="20110516_13388"
     CDS             complement(50038..52089)
                     /locus_tag="20110516_13388"
                     /inference="ab initio prediction:Prodigal:2.6"
                     /codon_start=1
                     /transl_table=11
                     /product="hypothetical protein"
                     /protein_id="X:20110516_13388"
                     /translation="MKILKYILSLCVVVLALTTCSDDEKDLNFISNVEAPSELAMLFQ
                     VTQDNTGFVTITPTAEGAVGFDIYFGDDTLEPENFSNGQNTSHTYVEGTYTVTAVAYG
                     VTGLETTLAQELVVSFQAPSNLEVTIENDAAISKRVNVTASADFSVSFDVTSLGTTEE
                     TPSPVTGNIGETVFLDFLEPGTYTITVEAMGAAIETTVYTEDFEVTEIISPLTSAPTP
                     PSRQPDDVISLYSDVYTNIELSELNPGWGQTTTLTEVQVEGNNTWFYNDLNYTGIVTD
                     YGNATDVSAMEFVHFDYWTPDATVLGLKLVNTSYADGDPLKEDIEFADPISLGEWVSV
                     DIPLAEYTTDVSGITQLLFDTIGNNAIIYVDNLYFYKETPNTTSQTIGFETGFELSSF
                     DGGGISIVANPDTNGNNSAMVAEMVKGTGQVWAGSKISIGTPFDITSSSIVTVKVWSP
                     RVGLDLLMKFEDNVPWPNNTGSAEITATTTLANQWETLTFDHSGIDESIDWYNMVLIM
                     DNGTEGDGSSNYTIYLDDITSTPLLDFEPEFSELSSFDGGGISVISNPDTNGNNSAMV
                     AEMVKGTGQVWAGSKISVGTPFDITSSSIVTVKVWSPRVGLDLLMKFEDNVPWPNNTG
                     SAEITATTTLANQWETLTFDHSGIDESIDWYNMVLIMDNGTEGDGSSNYTIYLDDISI
                     N"
     gene            complement(52101..53606)
                     /locus_tag="20110516_13389"
     CDS             complement(52101..53606)
                     /locus_tag="20110516_13389"
                     /inference="ab initio prediction:Prodigal:2.6"
                     /inference="similar to AA sequence:UniProtKB:A7LXT5"
                     /codon_start=1
                     /transl_table=11
                     /product="SusD"
                     /protein_id="X:20110516_13389"
                     /translation="MKNNKNIISAILVFTLIATGIYSCSDEFLDETQNYNIDSQTYFN
                     SEDDYYMALVGVYDLLQASYVNVLLGEIASDNTLCGGESATDVVGFQQIDDMGHTAVN
                     SNLRDVWSWMFAGVNRANYFLEFQDKTEFEGRNAMVAEVRFLRAYYHFELVKWFGALP
                     IKNYDAALQGAGTRFSPGDELSTARYSVEEVYALIESDLMFAVNNLEYSAPQVGRVTK
                     GAAEALLGKAYLYQDKFSDAAMVLDNVINNGPYQLAASYATMFENEGENNVESVFEVQ
                     YTDAEGAGFGCLQCSEGNVAVGFNGIRNHTGPTYDSGYSFNVPTQEAVDAFEAGDSRK
                     EVSILDIEAWATETGATYGIGYEHTGYYNRKYLARQGDQNIGDQNLTNPNNYRSIRFA
                     DVLLMAAEANNRGGIDDSKAQVYLNLVRTRAFGTNANNVTAAGAELTDAIYHERRVEL
                     VGEGHRFFDLVRTGQASSEIEGFEAGKHEIFPIPIQEIQFSNGNWNQNPNY"
     gene            complement(53618..56638)
                     /gene="susC_2"
                     /locus_tag="20110516_13390"
     CDS             complement(53618..56638)
                     /gene="susC_2"
                     /locus_tag="20110516_13390"
                     /inference="ab initio prediction:Prodigal:2.6"
                     /inference="similar to AA sequence:UniProtKB:Q8A1G1"
                     /codon_start=1
                     /transl_table=11
                     /product="SusC"
                     /protein_id="X:20110516_13390"
                     /translation="MKKIFYTLLVSLTFATTAMAQNISVSGTVKSSADGLPLIGVNII
                     VKNTSSGAVSDFDGNFTISNVQPNATLVFTYVGFETLELPAASVMNVDLEEDNESLDE
                     IVLIGYGSKSRKDLTGSVSIVGSETIEKLKPVDVSQALQGTTTGVSVSTQSGSPGSGF
                     RFLIRGVSSNTDNDPLLVVDGYIVSSFNSLNPDDIESLTVLKDAQAAIYGVEGANGVI
                     LVTTKKGKKNTAPQVSYNTYAGIQETTKKLSLLNASEYAALVNESYAANGQSLPYSNI
                     AGLGAGTNWQDELFDQALMTNHNVSLSGGTDNVTYYLGATRLDQDGIIASDKSNYIRD
                     NIKLNLGIDINDRLKSTINLNYFSNKRKTISESGLGSVLFNSISYSPLFALDQEDVNG
                     IFGNEIINPFSQIRDTYNTYFGSSIEGNFQLEYKLTDHLTITSRMGFKTYSDKGKTFS
                     PIANYGAGKVFNTDRSTVNQSKNQYDSYTWDTFATYKKTIADKHNLEATVGTTVIKNW
                     GDGLFATGFDVPNNSWDFADIALTTGTSDAKENGSYTYDNRLLSYFGRLQYDFKGKYL
                     LSAMIRRDGSSAFAKDNRIDYFKSVTAGWKISDENFLKDSEVIDFLKIRGSYGTLGNL
                     VGNDLYRSALSGEATYVFDGALTNGVANGPIANANAKWETAEKLDIGLDAKFFGNKLE
                     IVADYFLEDRVDLLIPGLPVSGILGTSAPGSGSPTVNAGTTRSEGLEFLINYSDNITD
                     DLSYNVSYNVTKIEGKVIEVNADVPLTGGSFGVGQPLPPSRMETGQPIGYFYGLQTDG
                     IFQTQADVDAHPSQEGLGYGAVPGDIRYVDVNGDGEINSDDRTFIGKPLADYYMGFNF
                     SVDYKSFDLSLYAFAEVGKDMVRNYERDQPNVNRLDYYLDRWTGPGTSNTVPRATTGA
                     STNKLFSDFYVEDASFVRIQNIQLGYSLPEETLENIGMAKVRLYLSVNNPFTFTEYKG
                     FDPAATNGAALGGGIDYGFYPTVRQYIFGLNISF"
     gene            complement(56868..59675)
                     /locus_tag="20110516_13391"
     CDS             complement(56868..59675)
                     /locus_tag="20110516_13391"
                     /inference="ab initio prediction:Prodigal:2.6"
                     /codon_start=1
                     /transl_table=11
                     /product="hypothetical protein"
                     /protein_id="X:20110516_13391"
                     /translation="MRIAYFVLILLSYLNLTAQEHPPLMAYTPDIYGAQNQNWGISQT
                     TDQTMYFANNSGLLEYDGVNWSLYPVPDSSIVRSVKAVGNDVYSGSYMDFGVWKKNNK
                     NVLEYTSLVQKIGIELTDDEQFWKIIKLDEWLVFQSFSRIYLVNEVTNEFSFIESDDE
                     ITNIFVVNGVLFFNKLNEGIFKFVNGATELVTNDANLVANKLVGAFDLKGRLLIITAS
                     KGFYFLENESLIPWKIDASIDLTALSIYSATKLKDNSIILGTVSNGYFHLNSEGLLKY
                     DLNFEKGLSNNTVLSVFEDQQNNLWLGLDIGISFINLSTQFSVYNDTKGTIGTVYSSV
                     LHNGYLYLGTNQGLFYKPRQSDSDFVFVPGTNGQVWSLKIIDDLVFCGHHLGTMIIKE
                     RKVQYTIFDSPGTWDFKRLANDPTIILQGNYSGLSLLEYSSGQWKFRNKIKGFDLSTR
                     FYEQNGNKIFVNHELRGLYELELSDDLFSVSNVSSVNTVKKGAGSNILNFSNNLFYTS
                     SEGVFKYDDTLQGFVGSESFNNLLNKFSLRSTLMDVKGSDGLKWCFADQSILIISTGS
                     ITEIPKPEIIPVSLANFKKVVSGFENLSMIATDQFLLGSSNGYFIFNSNISKPSHLYS
                     IKLNSVEVNKINEDRFKLDLKSVKSLDYDTNSLFFSYTIPHYDNIVKKNYSYKLEGWS
                     SQWSDWTQDSYQVFKNLPYGSYRFKVKGRTGVTETINTSSFSFVINRPWYLSNLAIVV
                     YISFIILLWVFVHNSYKRYYKKQQLKVLKKSEEDLALKELESSKQLMQLNNEKLKLDI
                     ESKNRELAVSTMSLIKKNEFLNGIKNELKEKDFKGQDLKKVIKIIDKNLNNTDDWKLF
                     EEAFNNADKDFLKHIKSIHPSLTPNDLRLCAYLRLNLTSKEIAPLLNISYRSVEVKRY
                     RLRKKMGLPHESSLTSYILEL"
     gene            complement(59808..60551)
                     /gene="yehT"
                     /locus_tag="20110516_13392"
     CDS             complement(59808..60551)
                     /gene="yehT"
                     /locus_tag="20110516_13392"
                     /inference="ab initio prediction:Prodigal:2.6"
                     /inference="similar to AA sequence:UniProtKB:P0AFT5"
                     /codon_start=1
                     /transl_table=11
                     /product="Transcriptional regulatory protein YehT"
                     /protein_id="X:20110516_13392"
                     /translation="MLIDDESKNNELLSIYLKKYCPSIQIVSIATSVPDAIQKLNALK
                     PKVIFLDIIMGDGTGFDVLDAITYSDYLVVFITAYQEYAISAFKFNAVDFILKPIDPK
                     DLLVTFKRIEDCFKNNNFTTPSQIKSVKSSIGSKTTDYNFIAIPSTKKIDFVRIDDIL
                     YLESDGRYTTIHLVDKSTLFVSKNIGEYEKLLSTSYFFRIHKKYLINLKYIININNSD
                     GSNCELVGKLMLPVAKRRKEDLVSFLNIR"
     gene            60754..62592
                     /gene="ypdA"
                     /locus_tag="20110516_13393"
     CDS             60754..62592
                     /gene="ypdA"
                     /locus_tag="20110516_13393"
                     /EC_number="2.7.13.3"
                     /inference="ab initio prediction:Prodigal:2.6"
                     /inference="similar to AA sequence:UniProtKB:P0AA93"
                     /codon_start=1
                     /transl_table=11
                     /product="Sensor histidine kinase YpdA"
                     /protein_id="X:20110516_13393"
                     /translation="MMYKVESARRQRKMRWMIITIMLVICSSVKSQSQDPVKNSPLAS
                     IVKVYNEANKETLTDSLTNINKREALDSGNDSLYIALTFQQFDKRNMRNIDVSGIVLL
                     QDLLVNKIDISEKYLEILLRANLSLGAYFMIQENPSASSLGLAKYYYEKHFKILQELK
                     LSSEELKQFRLHKLDYFIKTKNDSLFDYLDQYSISKEKENLILTKWHRINENHTKELF
                     YATKTSDLFEQMIAFGNNNKIKEADSLYSILKRKYEHENKEMVNILHQKMAHIYVKHD
                     EQPQADELYEKSLKYFEQYNKFYRMEESLTGLAITNCESNATPYQISSYIERLRVFNK
                     TKEKEQLKVLTNHLSLISKVSTWNIKKRVTEKKQIEAQLNIQKTVINLGVGFLIAFAV
                     FIYIYIQRVNESNKLKLANKIMKINVIKSKFKPHFTFNVLSVVNYFIAKKDFENASTS
                     LNKMAGLLRLTLENIDKDLVSYESEYKICEYYMYLEGLRFSEKFDFKIEPLTDLETKS
                     WKLPAGIIEPFLGNSANHAFNVAQKKGLITMSHQIRNECLVITLKDNGSRVDEKILSE
                     RLYHGHSISKDIISATSRLYKKKIKLEIKNDFGTQIIITIPLLKPS"
     gene            complement(62628..62786)
                     /locus_tag="20110516_13394"
     CDS             complement(62628..62786)
                     /locus_tag="20110516_13394"
                     /inference="ab initio prediction:Prodigal:2.6"
                     /codon_start=1
                     /transl_table=11
                     /product="hypothetical protein"
                     /protein_id="X:20110516_13394"
                     /translation="MKKNQITRTEALSKMGKYAALTAIGTFITLNPKKSQAQSIPSPI
                     RDDSDFDS"
     gene            complement(62832..64385)
                     /locus_tag="20110516_13395"
     CDS             complement(62832..64385)
                     /locus_tag="20110516_13395"
                     /inference="ab initio prediction:Prodigal:2.6"
                     /codon_start=1
                     /transl_table=11
                     /product="hypothetical protein"
                     /protein_id="X:20110516_13395"
                     /translation="MKISILKVSAIITLFTFSIDAQNLKVASGGLLYISPSSTVFVGE
                     NSSIDSNGQLIMDSVSNDFSDFYVTGASSGLAEYRHYTASVATRDLVSPPVSGQLFSQ
                     FVTNNQGKIAEGTMTVSSNMLYGPLNNLSADGYEEYSPTSSETLVAAKGYRAASLGAG
                     GQTLSYNGILTTSDTPIALSFGLGRWKRSNLIGNPFSTHLDTETILGVMIANAGVDSK
                     YKAMYFYNGSDTDFPWETVNFTNVTNFDLLTPGQAFVILGTPQTSSITIPSSARRVSL
                     LGKDNSIQGRLSNESSSFLKLKLMTQSLSYTTSIYFISPNGTRAFDEGYDAGSFGSRL
                     GTHLVQSSEGLNLSIQTLPLEDMTSEDYAIPVDVNLAAGEEATLSFSELNIPSGVSFY
                     LDDTELNIQTLLTSESYTFTATNDLNGIGRFYIRTTANTFTTESTALNSVEVFSMANS
                     KNITVKGQLVSDSILKIYDIRGRLLSSHLLESNQTEHKIDVSNVSSGVYVTHLNNQNQ
                     TKTTKLVIN"
     gene            complement(64366..65577)
                     /gene="wecA"
                     /locus_tag="20110516_13396"
     CDS             complement(64366..65577)
                     /gene="wecA"
                     /locus_tag="20110516_13396"
                     /EC_number="2.7.8.33"
                     /inference="ab initio prediction:Prodigal:2.6"
                     /inference="similar to AA sequence:UniProtKB:P0AC78"
                     /codon_start=1
                     /transl_table=11
                     /product="Undecaprenyl-phosphate
                     alpha-N-acetylglucosaminyl 1-phosphate transferase"
                     /protein_id="X:20110516_13396"
                     /translation="MSQIIIFIVRSLLKDYFNPLLSLIDYSIFKLETTTPSLFLYVFV
                     ISLAFVVSQLLIPQSIRFANRFQLVDHPNFRKTHLKSTPILGGVSIFFVVVFSFVTTM
                     LFLYNQLEIDLNFKLIFGLFSAVALMVFFGLKDDILQAKPTEKVLFQIIIAFFIIVSC
                     EVRISNFGGLFEIYELTTFYSYVFSIFVFVILVNSFNLIDGIDGLSASIGLISTLSFG
                     TFFFFNDLLVQALVMLCYSGALASFLIFNFKKKLFLGDNGSMSLGVVVSFGVFSVLTL
                     TNDASFVNESSFFTKNSIIVILALISFPLLDTIRVFFVRMFKGHSPFKPDRNHLHHHL
                     ARLNFSHFTCTLFIVAYTILITFMAVYLSALDITKHFFIMLFFSCIIYLISIISKSVN
                     SKTTFHENINT"
     gene            complement(65664..66995)
                     /gene="oprF"
                     /locus_tag="20110516_13397"
     CDS             complement(65664..66995)
                     /gene="oprF"
                     /locus_tag="20110516_13397"
                     /inference="ab initio prediction:Prodigal:2.6"
                     /inference="similar to AA sequence:UniProtKB:P13794"
                     /codon_start=1
                     /transl_table=11
                     /product="Outer membrane porin F"
                     /protein_id="X:20110516_13397"
                     /translation="MKKLTLLLFFLAALSFSHAQSQDSSNDSISNYNTLILKFGANLV
                     DSSGERNPFNFISDFDEMAFSNNFNAELEYRFSRRFSLAAVLSTNKWKKDKGNIDSEI
                     ISEDFEYTAIDLDFKYYFSEDLSWIKRVDWLELYLHAGLGGFIVDKSNVSFNGGLGSN
                     FWFTDNFGLNLSGTAKWASNHSENRYNTNHFQYSASLTYRFIDNDFDNDGVKNKLDDC
                     PNVSGSPLNNGCPEENLDRDGDGVTDSIDNCPDVYGTDYGCPLKEIEVDMDTDGDSVF
                     DSADACPKIVGLPSNNGCPLPDKDNDGIVDAADACPSIPGIDSNNGCPFEANELMDLL
                     SKHIYFSVGGYDFSQDSNATLTKIIEFVKQYPQARFKISGHADSYGPEELNMALSQNR
                     VNAVRDYLINNGVASNSLTITAFGESMPLVTNSTREGRSLNRRVEIVMARN"
     gene            67337..70819
                     /locus_tag="20110516_13398"
     CDS             67337..70819
                     /locus_tag="20110516_13398"
                     /inference="ab initio prediction:Prodigal:2.6"
                     /codon_start=1
                     /transl_table=11
                     /product="hypothetical protein"
                     /protein_id="X:20110516_13398"
                     /translation="MIYRALIVIFLPILLISTLKAQNIRVNEVSSSNSIYYDEDGDTP
                     DWIELHNSGTQTVSLNNWALSDNILELTKWSFPNMLLAPNQYLLLWASSKDRANITYA
                     TTLVNQGDTFRYLVPSSEPSSNWKNIDFNDSSWAQGTSGFGYDDGDDATVIPNGTLSI
                     YLRISFEMSELESLSSLILDMDYDDAFVAYINGNEVARANINGTPPAYNSGTLQDHEA
                     LMYSGGTPDRFVITNPNSILIEGENILTIQGHNISNTSSDFTIIPFLSAVFTTPNDLG
                     VIPPEILGLNSNNLHTNFKISSNSETLTLSNAEGTVVDQIIVENLPPDTSYGVSVTTN
                     DLVTYIETTPGYLNSNNYFLGAVSSSVIFSNNGGFLSEPISLSLSGNLSGQSIRYTTD
                     ATVPTTSDQLYSGPIQISNNMTVRARIFQANFLPSPSISKSFMFDEIPELDTVFLTTD
                     PENLFDEETGIYVYGEDGSYNTWEPYFGANFWEDWERPVHISFYESDSNEIESEFDGG
                     LKIFGGWSRGQNQQRSLALFARGQYGYSKFEESFFDNLSYDNFQSLVLRNSGQDWARS
                     SIKDITLTSLMRGSGLDFQEHNSVATYINGDYWGMYNMREKNNEHMLASKHNINADDI
                     TILTNNAEVLEGDNSDYNTLMGYVGAVDLSIDANFEYVSDRIDLTNYALYQAANIYYN
                     NTDWPGNNIKYWNHPNGKWRWIMYDTDFGFGPWWSLGNYWEDTLSFALEASGTGWPNP
                     SWSTLLFRKLTMNIGFRNQFINRYADELNTRFLADNVKSHIETLYQKIASEVPFHYER
                     WGKDPNAAVFYRDQMKDFADERPNYAKEHIKSKFDLPNYHAITIINYDTSEGFVKVNN
                     NLKIQNASWNGDYFESVPIQLEAIPEAGYEFSHWEGGSTSTDAIISINLTSAAYVIPY
                     FSPHETHELIVINEINYNSVANFNSDDWIELYNPNPYEVDLSLWLLKDNDDTHVYIIP
                     EGTIIQGEGFLVAVKDAADYNAMYPEAVNYIGDLGFGLGSSGDSVRLFDAESILQDQV
                     TYTSDNPWPSCANDTGYTLELNTPDLDNSLHQNWDCINFNGSPNAPNVEALNTPTTNK
                     LSPVIFPNPTQSVLNIIGNTPLFEVTVYNVSGQKLIQAKGVSQVEVASLTAGIYFIKI
                     NEINSEVTLKFIKQ"
     gene            70926..72578
                     /locus_tag="20110516_13399"
     CDS             70926..72578
                     /locus_tag="20110516_13399"
                     /inference="ab initio prediction:Prodigal:2.6"
                     /codon_start=1
                     /transl_table=11
                     /product="hypothetical protein"
                     /protein_id="X:20110516_13399"
                     /translation="MNFKKTKLLICCVLALNSSLASSADELDQLIEKLDSVMQARGTY
                     EGSIEIQLSNLKNLLREQSTSIENKYFITNKIIEIYEYYSFEEALNYIEQNLKHAQEL
                     DNNYFIEECKLKLSKLLISSGRYKESIDLLSEINKNSLNPKLLSNYYSDFTEAYSRLS
                     FYTPVKESRKNYLELYGIYRDSLVKTLPKSSEEFLRFVEKKQRDDGYLTEAIKTNDKR
                     LAKVESDSRLFALIAFERSISYKLLGNIEQEKKYLILSAIADIKNAVKDNASMTELAT
                     ILFTERDLERAYKFINFSFEDAETYNSPLRFVNISNILPVITKAYESSTNVQKSKLKN
                     LLIYISVLAAFLMGLVFFVYNQNKKLSLTRNNLKLANDELQNLNLQLSQSNDNLNALY
                     DELSKSDKVKVNSLGVFLNLYSDYINKLELYRKMVRKHLVTNKINDLINLTKSNEIIN
                     SEIKLFNKNFDEAFLHIYPDFVDKLNKLLKENSKVKYNLNSKELSTEIRIFALIRLGI
                     TSSSQISKILRYSVNTIYNYRVKVKNDAIDRENFETDISSIV"
     gene            72866..75289
                     /locus_tag="20110516_13400"
     CDS             72866..75289
                     /locus_tag="20110516_13400"
                     /inference="ab initio prediction:Prodigal:2.6"
                     /codon_start=1
                     /transl_table=11
                     /product="hypothetical protein"
                     /protein_id="X:20110516_13400"
                     /translation="MKQKLLLLSLLISGLLIGQEIHIDFDNNNPGVVLNSWNGSSTFA
                     KIANPDVSAENASPFVGQFTAGSDNGIGIGIINPETVFTTPFDLTSLSYFKMKVWSNE
                     EIVVTFHIENAPDWGNNIERTAAISSNQLNQWIELTFDFSGESNIFMNNIVIKIDGDT
                     TVEGDTYYFDDIVGPPLYESAAYQYSPENNDTAVSVGSNMTITTNDTFTAGQGATISN
                     VNSVVALRQGDINGPDVPFTASINESNNAITIDPTNNLGFTTAYWFGVIDNQIYHANG
                     SPVNGVNATFTTKDPVAGDINEMLFDFDTVNTELDFVSWSGTGFAKISNPDATGINTS
                     ANVGQYTHAGNDSGLENDLINGATPLEALDFSETPFIKVKVWVEKPVEVMVRIQNFPN
                     YGQGFDQTISVTETNQWVQLIFNFGSVTATNYDRAQIYFDRGLTGGSVAGDVYYFDDY
                     EKSNVAPQAELTMSPEEGASGVSLASGMSITSNLAFQNLDGSTITNISSLVELRENNA
                     SGTIIPSIISISDSNSQINIMPSSLLNPNTTYWYGVLENTIQFENGEALTAATASFTT
                     TAEAIEMVIYEDFDDISLSTVSETMGDPAGSYVLAIDPVDNSNAVQQWDKGNSWGGWE
                     RVHLEMSYPFDMGQHDLFSVRVYSTVQTQMMLKLADAKDDGDQNGFIEVRQDIVLTNQ
                     WQTLYFDMSDIADGVSFSHLFIFIGPGDSSVTGTFYIDNIEGPQLQNTAGLEDLNTTS
                     FSMYPNPSYDIVFFKNLNGATDIKVYDLNMRLVKSESIIANQISIKGLETGLYFMEVN
                     GQVKRLIKK"
     gene            75370..78486
                     /gene="susC_3"
                     /locus_tag="20110516_13401"
     CDS             75370..78486
                     /gene="susC_3"
                     /locus_tag="20110516_13401"
                     /inference="ab initio prediction:Prodigal:2.6"
                     /inference="similar to AA sequence:UniProtKB:Q8A1G1"
                     /codon_start=1
                     /transl_table=11
                     /product="SusC"
                     /protein_id="X:20110516_13401"
                     /translation="MLIKKKSLGTLSLAFALLISLCSFGQSMIVKGKVVDEKGIPLIG
                     VTIIELGVNNGAATDFDGNYVLNVQSESASLVVSYVGYQTQTVEVSGKSTVNVIMAED
                     LESLEEVQVVAFSKQKKNSVIGSISTVKASDLKIPSSNLTTAFAGKIAGLISYQRSGE
                     PGADNAEFFIRGVTTFGYKNNPLILLDGLEITTSDLARLEPDNIATFSIMKDATATSL
                     YGARGANGVILVTTKEGKKGKARVSFRYENSFSAPSQTPEFLGAVDYMRMYNQAQRMR
                     DQSALLKYSIQQITGTEQGLNPELYPDVDWHNELFKDYTLNKKLNLNVSGGGEVAQYY
                     LSVSHSNETGLLKVDPLNNFNNNIDIKRSNLRANINVNLSKTTKVAVKYYSLFERYNG
                     PTVSATDIFGMVAQANPANFPKTFTPDENTLDFNHTLFGNKGNGGYPNPYAEMVKGFR
                     DRFANTTLAQFELKQDLSFITEGLKIRGMASVRTYSENENSRSFTPFFYGIGQLETDL
                     GTSNYLYQIQEGTEFLNNPSVSNYGNSNFYYQLVTEYNRTFNEKHEIGGLLVANASEA
                     LNTIGGGTAFTTLPSRNMGVSGRTSYNYDSRFFAEFNFGYNGSEKFAKENRFGFFPSA
                     GFGWIVSNEAFFEKNLPSVNLFKLRYTYGLVGNDGISSADDRFFYLSEVNLNNGGTGY
                     NWGINYNNYYNGYNVDRYDNASVTWEVAEKANYGLELGLFNKITLLAEYFEEHRKNIY
                     MERQYIPETMGLTTSINSNVGEVKAKGVDISLDYNHAFSGDFYITARGNFTYSTNEIL
                     VNGEPEYQNQNLSRIGQPINQQWGYIAERLFIDEEDIANSPEQFNGFGSTNTYLPGDI
                     KYKDVNEDGVINQLDQAPIGKPYVPEIVYGFGFSAVYKAFDFSVFMQGAARTSFLIEP
                     SNISPFVNERNALNIIANNYWSENNPDPNAFWPRLSVSPVENNEKPSTWWLRDGDFLR
                     LKSIEFGYTFPETETGFFSNLNARVYCTGLNLLNFAKFDLWDPEMAGNGLGYPPQRVF
                     NLGVQLKF"
     gene            78500..80437
                     /locus_tag="20110516_13402"
     CDS             78500..80437
                     /locus_tag="20110516_13402"
                     /inference="ab initio prediction:Prodigal:2.6"
                     /codon_start=1
                     /transl_table=11
                     /product="SusD"
                     /protein_id="X:20110516_13402"
                     /translation="MILKNNIFYISLVGFLALTSCEDYLDIVPDGTQELSLLFNRKET
                     AYNALANCYSYLPKNDGVYSTYVLASDELTTPVDKETNAIKMMKGQLNNSSSLNDGKP
                     IMSFWSGYSASGSSQGSLWEAIRSCNTLIENIDLVVDMTQEEKNEWKAEAKFLKANFH
                     FILLTYYGPIPVIDTNLPISASDEAVRVERQTVDYCVNYIVSTINESIPNLPERVLGS
                     NDIGRVDQVIAKAIKSRVLLYAASPLFNGNSGFYSGFVNEEGTPFFNQTEDIAKWQLA
                     ANAANEAIEAAIAQGVSMYYYNGDVPLYDNQNWQYEFIRDQYDNRYAITDPWNSELIW
                     GSSNPVTGGNWWQLQASALMKDPSSSSVEAAWQWVAPTLRMAELYYTKNGLPISEDLS
                     FDYANRFSVENVAFNQRFYAQYGNRTAKLNLNREPRFYSSLGFDRGIMRSWGGLWQLK
                     MRYDETHGRFGFTSDYLTSGYSLKKIIHPDSEGDAYNKIVPYPWPIIRLSELYLNYAE
                     ALNEANGPSQQVYDALNMVRDRAGIPTIEEAWSDATIAANAGKHTNPEGLREIIQQER
                     MIELAFEGHRYNDLRRWKIAEQYLSTPLRGWSVNESSEANFYSIRDIGIRSFSTPRDY
                     FHPISFDELSINPNLVQNPGW"
     gene            80457..81659
                     /locus_tag="20110516_13403"
     CDS             80457..81659
                     /locus_tag="20110516_13403"
                     /inference="ab initio prediction:Prodigal:2.6"
                     /codon_start=1
                     /transl_table=11
                     /product="hypothetical protein"
                     /protein_id="X:20110516_13403"
                     /translation="MKKTFILFSTLVFTLVSLIMSCSKTDDGDTTPPSPLTVTSTTPT
                     NGGGIISYELPSDSDILYVTAVYTNSNGEEISRVSSKYNTDIEVSGLNQTTSITIQLF
                     VVDESYNRSIPVEVEFTPLPSFIYLVQESIEIVPDLGGVKISWDNIESKTVFVFLHIM
                     NAGVEEVRILSSNNSEETRFVRGLESVEMTFSTRIEDFEGNTTTLEEKGNVTPLFEQE
                     IDKSSWSLIGNLSVDGNAWEGEMTNFWDNVVDTSAASNDDSYFIIWRDQNGGSLNWPL
                     DIVVDMNKNIKIHRFTLWQRAYWYGGPDGLPYYFQEENIKAFDLYSSNDAQEWTFLGA
                     YDIGDPRDGEGNIPNASLEAAASGHDFELEGVSEAFRYLKISITSNFGSETYVHGSEI
                     TLFGLDNL"
     gene            81665..84370
                     /locus_tag="20110516_13404"
     CDS             81665..84370
                     /locus_tag="20110516_13404"
                     /EC_number="3.2.1.4"
                     /inference="ab initio prediction:Prodigal:2.6"
                     /inference="similar to AA sequence:UniProtKB:P23340"
                     /codon_start=1
                     /transl_table=11
                     /product="CBM6 GH5_46"
                     /protein_id="X:20110516_13404"
                     /translation="MKRLILILSILSSVGLLAAQNIRALGTTIVDENQEEVLLRGVGL
                     GGWMLQEGYMMNSNGAADTQHEFKEKLILLVGADNTGQFYQNWLDNFVTEADINAIAS
                     WGFNSVRVALHYNLLTLPIEEEPVAGENTWIEEGFERIDELMSWCAANNIYLILDLHA
                     APGGQGSDAAISDYDIDKPSLWESELNRNKTVALWGQLANRYKNEPWMGGYGLLNEVN
                     WWPLDGSVLRAFFIEATQAIRAVDQNHIIFIGGNSWSNDFNGLTPPWDSNLVYEFHKY
                     WSYNDTESIQWVLDMQNQHNIPLWCGETGENSNVWYRDAMNLYETNNIGWSCWPYKRI
                     ATTVAPYSIPSNANYEAIINFWKGEGPEPSLADAMAGLNQLTDDLLLENNTFYKDVVD
                     AYIRQPQDNTAIPYSNHTIPGLVHLSDYDLGTNGVAYYDQDVANYSLSTDEYEAWNRG
                     WSYRNDGVDIQENSDINNSNGLHISFVEKDEWVNYTLDVQESGFYNIDLRYATPQSGG
                     QLKYLINGNDISEQITLSNSGGWTYFTNHSTSNIYIEEGVQTFKILVLGTTSFNMSSL
                     NFSISNDPTPAMQAMSAVTVSDERSVHLALNHPLNAQTIEVSDFEFLINGNASNIESI
                     QIDPTNSLVLVITLSDYLHYQDDLKINHAGGVINSVYNSLLGTLVNFPVQNNLDERFY
                     IPGLIQAESYTSQSGLATENTSDSGGGLNIGYTDVNDYAEYPVFISQSGIYDLNFRIA
                     AQNQTGRIELSLIENETSEVVGSFNLPTTGGWQSWATNTHEINLEAGVYTLKLRVALA
                     GFNLNWMEFLYSDNNLNTNTLENTNPYISLYPNPFNNSLTLKTTLNNHIDSIELYDIS
                     GRIVLTKTEINASSKMLNLEGLTSGSYFVKITTNKGTITKKIIKY"
     gene            84391..85842
                     /gene="xynC"
                     /locus_tag="20110516_13405"
     CDS             84391..85842
                     /gene="xynC"
                     /locus_tag="20110516_13405"
                     /EC_number="3.2.1.136"
                     /inference="ab initio prediction:Prodigal:2.6"
                     /inference="similar to AA sequence:UniProtKB:Q45070"
                     /codon_start=1
                     /transl_table=11
                     /product="GH30_1"
                     /protein_id="X:20110516_13405"
                     /translation="MNFRALLFFGILSTSCAKNENKSTVIYSTDDKLAVVYTTASNTT
                     QRLEVTDTKTFKKLSQAMEHEVSVFVNPKKSFQSFIGIGGAITDASAEVFAKLPEEKQ
                     EEILSAYYDPNKGIGYSLLRTPIHSADFSSETFTYVSDELKALTSFSIDHDKKYRIPL
                     IKRALKAAGGSLLTYASPWSPPAFMKDSKNMLNGGKLLPEYYESWALYYTKFIKAYEA
                     EGMPIWGITIQNEPMAVQRWESCIYTAEEERDFLKNHLGPTMEREGLGDKKIVVWDHN
                     RDLISNRASTIFDDPEAAKYAWGIGFHWYERWAGGKSMFDNLKNVTESYPDKKLLFTE
                     GCIEAFDADKYQFWPNAERYGSSMINDFNNGTVGWTDWNILLDQNGGPNHVGNFCFAP
                     IHADVDTKEVVMTPSYYYIGHFSKFIKPGAKRISTVSSRSHLLSTSFMNEDRSIATVV
                     MNETDQGINYKMYIGMKGFEQYIPAHSIQTIVY"
     gene            86079..87212
                     /locus_tag="20110516_13406"
     CDS             86079..87212
                     /locus_tag="20110516_13406"
                     /inference="ab initio prediction:Prodigal:2.6"
                     /codon_start=1
                     /transl_table=11
                     /product="hypothetical protein"
                     /protein_id="X:20110516_13406"
                     /translation="MKTTCIIKHIEDNSLVWFEPENQYVVIEKITGIVLEQVHEKIPI
                     QSIIKYLVKELDIPLEKAKTFVSDVQDFYRKSTQTYPKQVDLSEKKIKPPNTFEHIKY
                     YHIDDLVVKVEYASNIELELVHLKFAHLEATKETKETHTFRVFRHSKKIYLLVNNDFI
                     GSWTAKDVHYFQGKFSMELVQVLYQKKEAEWLGVFHASAVGKNGKCMLFLGDSGNGKS
                     TSLALLQAHGFECIADDFVPVDAHSQEVYKFPAAISIKRNSIPVLLPYYPILEISEEF
                     HLKQLDKHVRYLPPVNELSPNKMPCDGFVFIKYDAKAPFSCTQISSVRAFEKIVPDSW
                     LSPIAANAATFLNWFSKQRCYELIYNDNSEMISEVHKLYSDEL"
     gene            87202..88299
                     /locus_tag="20110516_13407"
     CDS             87202..88299
                     /locus_tag="20110516_13407"
                     /inference="ab initio prediction:Prodigal:2.6"
                     /codon_start=1
                     /transl_table=11
                     /product="hypothetical protein"
                     /protein_id="X:20110516_13407"
                     /translation="MNYKETYYFIARSLTSSNTEKNFKWVESQIKEKTVNWEHVVQVS
                     TANYVLPALYSNLKKCKLLPFLPSDLVKYMGYITELNRERNLAIIEQAKELNSFLKSH
                     SIQPVFIKGTASIVQGLYHDVAERMVGDIDFIVPIEQYQASYDLLKTQGYIRVNKTKY
                     DHPNYNYKHQPRLCHSSKIAAVEVHKELLDKKKYNLEFNYKKISKSSFETENGFLVMG
                     YRDQLALSIMANQINDYGQYFKKISLRNAYDVLLFSQKTDAVKALEGYSKLFNPLNNC
                     ISTCNIIFGNLRQLSHTPTRASKAYYKQFDRLMSHPLYNRLHYKFVGGFLWPRGYLVT
                     ISKAFYKMDYTVHLLKRLTDLEWLKGKLIKN"
     gene            complement(88349..88975)
                     /locus_tag="20110516_13408"
     CDS             complement(88349..88975)
                     /locus_tag="20110516_13408"
                     /inference="ab initio prediction:Prodigal:2.6"
                     /codon_start=1
                     /transl_table=11
                     /product="hypothetical protein"
                     /protein_id="X:20110516_13408"
                     /translation="MLCFSALGLLCIVKLTLDVYPPFILVIFLRYMVFIFLYCHIRSV
                     LTKKKAKAPVFMYCFLGLLLVTYIFNISGFSVVKNRLLPNLGFILIDYDTVANYKDLA
                     LLYFLVSFVTIVVTLKMFFTYSRSKLFNLYANKEKSKIKYWTSTYIFLVLFNFVIVFV
                     ASRFTNGTVPLIGLVYIGGLLVESYFLSLNPVYLGYLVNNTRKTDSIF"
     gene            complement(89407..90174)
                     /locus_tag="20110516_13409"
     CDS             complement(89407..90174)
                     /locus_tag="20110516_13409"
                     /inference="ab initio prediction:Prodigal:2.6"
                     /codon_start=1
                     /transl_table=11
                     /product="hypothetical protein"
                     /protein_id="X:20110516_13409"
                     /translation="MKYLTFLVFLFTLSNLYSQDFELYEKESFVFENDTLNYRILKPL
                     NYNPSQKYPVHLVLHGSGERGNDNSSQLTHGGVLFLKKENREKYNSWVLFPQCSTNDR
                     WANSTSDSWDAKFEDTITKPNKSLQLVIRLMDQFIEKKQVDKQRIYVSGLSMGGMGTF
                     EILYRRPNMFAAATPICGNGSTAFASLYAKKVSIWVFHGSDDNVVSPKHSLNMVSAII
                     EAGGSPKLTLYENVGHNSWDYAFDDKNYLKWIYSKAK"
     gene            complement(90459..91529)
                     /gene="prmA"
                     /locus_tag="20110516_13410"
     CDS             complement(90459..91529)
                     /gene="prmA"
                     /locus_tag="20110516_13410"
                     /EC_number="2.1.1.-"
                     /inference="ab initio prediction:Prodigal:2.6"
                     /inference="protein motif:HAMAP:MF_00735"
                     /codon_start=1
                     /transl_table=11
                     /product="Ribosomal protein L11 methyltransferase"
                     /protein_id="X:20110516_13410"
                     /translation="MITHKDINTPTPILSSKAQLELFSRASDVKGTIRSLESGRPVLI
                     TAFYSNGLTLLKELQIHLKRKFSGNSFKEQRAYRDAYRKLSKLILIEIVDHKLIVKKA
                     PSIGWLKTFYPETSDFLLTFPKLQGLNSAWQWYQNGITVPVLRNKIHPYYGTYFPTRF
                     DHLILFDNWLKRYDGPKKSAIDVGIGSGVLSFQMVKHGFQKVFGTDTNPNAIVGLKEF
                     MGDTKLSRKVELDFGSLFGKWEKPTELIVFNPPWLPASHTLDTNDEAIYYHETLFPEF
                     FEAAKQRLLPDGKLVVIFSNLAQITKATPNHPIEKELASGGRFQLEKSLKRDVKKASD
                     KTKRNQHWRDSEKVELWVLRHS"
     gene            91557..91793
                     /locus_tag="20110516_13411"
     CDS             91557..91793
                     /locus_tag="20110516_13411"
                     /inference="ab initio prediction:Prodigal:2.6"
                     /codon_start=1
                     /transl_table=11
                     /product="hypothetical protein"
                     /protein_id="X:20110516_13411"
                     /translation="MHTSLAKILFLNPETKFETYQILSLGQAINRNPFKEPQPPIDIE
                     TSIVIVNGEVLETHKYVLDENFVFKNLVGGSILK"
ORIGIN      
        1 cgaaggtatt actggaaatt ggtcgcctgc tctagacaat acattaacca ccacctacac
       61 gttcacaccg gatcccaatc agtgcgctag tacagcaaat acaataatta cagtaattgc
      121 aaacagctct tctaatttta atcaattaga tccaatatgt gaaggagata catttacatt
      181 accatcaacc tctaacgaag gcattactgg aaattggtct ccggctgtcg acaacgcatt
      241 aaccacagaa tatacattta cacctactgc tgggcaatgt gcaactgaag ctgtaatgac
      301 cgttacagta attccattaa tcaccccctt atttacacag gtggatacca tttgtattgg
      361 ggatactcta ttagatctcc caacaacttc aaacaatagt attgcggggg cttggtcgcc
      421 agcaattaac aacacaagta ccacagaata tacgtttact ccaaatcccg gattatcttg
      481 tgttcctagc actacaatga ccattactgt actagcacaa acaataccta atttcacaca
      541 agtagctcct gtttgtgttg gggattttat aagtcccttg ccacagacct ctaataatgg
      601 gatcacagga acatggactc cctcattaaa taatttagaa acaacaacct atatatttac
      661 ttcagacgca gggcaatgtg ctgattcgac cacaatgaca attgttgtga atactattag
      721 tgcgttaacg attaacgcca ctaatgcttc agaagatttt gattcaaatc aagtgatttc
      781 agtctccgca acaggcggaa gtgaggatta tgaataccaa ttagatgggg gtgtttggca
      841 aagtaactca acctttgaat atgtaaccgg ctgtgaagaa cacacagttg ctgtaagaga
      901 tgcgcttggg tgcagcacaa ttcctgagaa aacggtgatg attatggagt atccaaaatt
      961 cttcacacca aatggagatg gatataacga cacttggaac atcaaatgcc taaaaaacaa
     1021 ctccttagct gaaatattta tttttgaccg atttggtaaa ttactattgg agttcagacc
     1081 cagccaagat cattgggatg gcacatttaa tgggcaatta ttagcaggcg gcgactactg
     1141 gttcttagta agctacttaa atagcagcgg tataaagact caatttagat ctcatttctc
     1201 gttacgctat taaattctcg tttgtatagg ggtcttttta aaaataggct ttcaattgaa
     1261 ttgttcctgt gtgtatcgta cgactggttt cactctttct tccaaaataa tttaaattca
     1321 aatcaaggta ctttgtcagt tttttctggg cgaccaaaga ccatgtaaaa ttagttccag
     1381 gctgtagtcc ctccatcatt tgataagcaa ccggagtatt ggcatttcca gaaaatttat
     1441 tggaaaaata attaaactca cctgtaatag ccgctttttg gttttgtgtt aacgcaaatg
     1501 aaaatccata tttttcttga actaattgct cgagactccc aatagagttg tctttttttt
     1561 gatactgata aaacacatca aatcgcttgt tttgatctaa taaataagag attttaggac
     1621 ttaaaaggga ttgagtaagc aggtaatttt ttgaggaaaa actctcactt tcactactga
     1681 ttttatccaa gttactttgt aaattaagca gccattgatt tttaatttta tgagtcatat
     1741 tcaattggtg actaatcgat tcaagctcaa tatatccgaa agaaagcaca tttctagcct
     1801 ttgaatccaa ataactatag gagaccgtat agcgctgtct gcctctgttt aagaataatt
     1861 gatttctaaa attagactgg agcccgagtt gatccccaac ttttgaatga aatggattta
     1921 agcgaactga ttggttggtg tttttatctt ttcggtcaat taaaaaagag gtttgattgt
     1981 aaaagtgaga ccaaaacttt ttattggact gggtggaatt ggcccactga atagggttaa
     2041 atgtaagaga ttggctcaac ttattttgat gcgttcgaat ataaacctga ttaggcaaca
     2101 agactcgtat ataaattgct tggtcttgaa attgagcaac ttcaaattcc tctaattcct
     2161 gaattccatt ttcgttgtaa tcaaaccaaa caaaggtccc ttggccaggc tctacttcaa
     2221 catatgtgaa atcttgctgg ggcaaccgcc ctgcattagt ttcataaagg gtgttccaat
     2281 ggatcaggtt gtttgcgatt ttctgactgt actgtagtct ggagttaaca gatttctgtg
     2341 acggcaaagt gctgtttttt gatgtaaatt cacgataatt ggcatacaaa ctaagttgtg
     2401 tgttttgagt gtgaatccat ttggaatcta tataataggt atttgaagtg tttacttttg
     2461 taagacgatt attttgcaga ctgtcgttca cacgataaat aaaaccgatt ttggcaaata
     2521 ctttagtaga atctcccaag cccttaaaaa cttcgtagga tctaaacttt tgacttaccg
     2581 gatctaaaac atttgataca agttcttttt tttcgttgtg ctcagttgag aacttaaccc
     2641 ctgtccatcc tttgttataa ctatacttta gctgtgtatt tgatctgtaa aaaagagaat
     2701 tagaaccgat agcgtctgtc tctagtatgc tagagcttga aaacaaatgg aaacggtcaa
     2761 gatgtagctt tgctgaaacc acatgtcgct ggccttcata gttttcatta taatttaacc
     2821 gctggaactt atagttaaac tggccaattt ctgggtgtgc tagttgcgcc gttgatttaa
     2881 taaaaacttg atctccaaga tctgatatga gctgattgct aatgggctgt tcaagattcc
     2941 agtccctatt aaattctgga ttatataacc cttcaaggtt tcgaaagttt ttttgaatat
     3001 agtcaatatc tgttgtcaaa tttaacttcc ataattgaga gggctttagt aattgatgtg
     3061 caatagacaa ttgggtcgca accccagtat tgtcctgatc ttctaatgat gaatataaat
     3121 ttaaatcatt tttactagca gctaactcaa aatctactga agtattttca ttaggtgaaa
     3181 aagaaccgtt gacaaccgcc aactgtaact taacaggtgc tacaagctga acaatgggtt
     3241 cataatctcc ttgtttcact ccattcacag gggatgtgta ttcatagata ttagaaatcg
     3301 cgtctgagct agtaataata taattgcctt gctgggagcc tactaatgtg aaattaacaa
     3361 ggtaaagttc ttcgtcagca ttggtagaga actcaaatac ctccaatcca ttcatttgaa
     3421 ttttcttata taaaattcgg ttttcgttat aaggttcaag aaatgccgaa ggggcattca
     3481 tgagtgcttg atcgtcacca gcagtagata aaatttggac ttgatcggta ctaagagatt
     3541 gttgaagtgg ttgatttttt aaatcacttt cgttataaaa agaagcgcca atagtccatt
     3601 tttcagtttt atactgactt cctgcatatc caataaaacg cgaataatta cgggcgcttg
     3661 attggtaatc aacagtgatt cgcatttctg atgtaatagg aaaagtcgaa ttaaagctaa
     3721 tttcaccagc attataatca ataatataat cctctgtagc accacgggta agagggactc
     3781 cattaacgta taccgtttca ctccctgaga ctaccaaaac aaagagttca ttgtttctgc
     3841 ctataagttt gtaaggtcct tgattgccct cttgagcaac aaattgactc gttgtgaact
     3901 gtccacgaac taaggcgcct gctgcataag ccgtatactc agaattttcg tttgtaaaac
     3961 gagttgacaa cgaaagcccc tgaacacgct tagaaaactc cccatagtaa gaatctgtat
     4021 tctcaaggtc aatatctcct gccctaattt tccatttatc actaaaaact tctataaaaa
     4081 cttggtcaaa ctcatccaaa cgctgcgaat aaccattttc ttgtaagggt atatttgaat
     4141 cttgaatgga agctcgtaac gttactttgt tatttaactt tccactaatt tgaagatcta
     4201 actcactgtt aagaaccgag ttttgactat tccctatggt aatccctcta gagagacttc
     4261 ccgatgacat taaaccttca aaaggagaga ctgaaagtgt ctcactgggc tccgacagtt
     4321 tataaagcct ctgtaagttc cctgtgcgat tgacaataac cgattcatct atttcttggt
     4381 atgtgtttgt gataaaggcg gggtaattta gataatgaac tctaatagaa tcataagcaa
     4441 tcggatttat gaagtttatg gatgcttttt ggaagtctac gacgtataaa gatgctggga
     4501 ttcgttcgtt ttttaagttt gttatataaa atgaagatgg attaatactt atagaatcta
     4561 cttgtataga gtcacttacc ctcaatgttt tgaatttgta cagtgaagac gactgttgag
     4621 atgaactcag agtgaccgat aaaagaaata aaacgacaaa aaagtacttc attatgactc
     4681 ttaaactgaa aaaaagcaaa aatattttgt tgatattttt cgttaaaaca aggctaaata
     4741 tttagggtaa aagtactcta ttaattattt tagctgaaat tattatacga ttacatgaaa
     4801 attatttctt acaacgttaa cggaattaga gcggctctta aaaaagggtt tatagattgg
     4861 ctaataagtg ccgatccaga cgtgatctgt ttacaagaga taaaggctca agaagaccaa
     4921 cttgacttga gtgtttttga agacgctgga tacaaataca actattggtt tagtgctcaa
     4981 aaaaaaggct atagtggggt tgctatttta gcaaaaacaa aacctaccaa tattgtttat
     5041 ggaactggaa ttaaatctat ggattttgaa ggtcgcaata ttcgtgctga ttttaaaggg
     5101 gtttcggtca tgagtcttta tttaccttct ggcactaact tagcaaggct ggaacacaaa
     5161 cttgaataca tggatttgtt tcaagactac gttaatacat taaaaaaaga aattccaaat
     5221 cttatcatct gtggcgatta caacatatgt catgaggcga ttgatattca tgatcctgtg
     5281 agaaataaaa atatctctgg gtttttgcct caagagcgag cttggatgag ttcatttttg
     5341 aagcagggat ttgtagatgc ctttcgcgag tttaacaatg aacctcacaa ttatagctgg
     5401 tggagttatc gcgccaattc tcgagcaaac aacaaagggt ggcgattaga ttacacctta
     5461 gttgcacagc cattacaaga aaagctaaaa agggccgtta ttttatcgga ggcgatccat
     5521 agtgaccact gtcccgtttt agttgaatta aaataaaatc aattttaaaa attatataca
     5581 atgctaaaga aacttttaat tttaacagtc gtcatctctg tatctagctc ttgcgtgtct
     5641 tcaaaaatat acaaggagtt agacggcaaa tacacaactc taaaaaacga ttatgacact
     5701 ttgaactcag aaaacgaggc cgttataaac gacaaaaata cgctccaaaa tcaacttgac
     5761 caattacatc agctgtacga tgctttactt ttagaacaaa atgcactgca acaagagctt
     5821 accgcacttc aaaaaaaata cgatgcctta agtgaatctt acgcagcact agaacaaaac
     5881 agctcaaatg aaatcgcaga aaatgttcaa aaaaacagag agcttttagc tcaattagaa
     5941 gcaaaagaac ttgccttaat tgcagaaaat gatcgacttt taaaactaga agctgatatg
     6001 caagaacggt ctcaaagaat tgcagaacta gaagcgctga ttgcttctaa ggaccaagca
     6061 atgcgcgact taaaaaacgc tatctctagt gcattaaccg cttttgaagg aaaagggcta
     6121 acagtggagc aacgcgacgg gaaagtatat gtatcgatgg aaaataaatt actttttaaa
     6181 tctggaagtt gggctattgg atctgaagga cgtatagcga ttgaacaact agggtctgta
     6241 cttgcagaca acccagaaat tgcggtgctt attgaaggcc ataccgataa cgatcctttt
     6301 tcaagtggtg ggcagattgc tagtaactgg gatttatcta ctaagcgcgc cacagcaatt
     6361 gttcagattt taattgaaaa tgagagtata aaccctgaga gcttaacggc ggctggacgc
     6421 ggtgaatatg cacctattgc ttcaaataaa acaacggaag gaaaagcaaa aaatagacgt
     6481 attgaagtcg tacttactcc aaaattagac gaaatatcta agcttttaaa taacgattaa
     6541 tgaaatatac catacttcca agcaccgaca ttaaagtaag taagatttgc ttaggcacta
     6601 tgacctgggg caatcaaaac accgaagctg aaggccatga acaaatggat tttgcattag
     6661 accaaggagt taattttata gatactgcag aattatatcc ggtgccggca actgcggaaa
     6721 cacaaggact aacgagtaaa tatataggaa gttggctcaa gaaaaataac acaagagata
     6781 aagtcgttat tgccagcaaa attgcgggac ctggtgatta taccgcacat ataagaatga
     6841 ctgggttttc cccagactca ataaaggaag ctttagattt agagctaaaa cgtctacaaa
     6901 cagactatat tgacctctat caattacatt ggccagagcg acataccaat acgtttgggg
     6961 tccgtgattt taagccaagc cctaacgata catggacaga taatttcaat gaggtcttac
     7021 acagtctaca aacatgtgta gaggctggta aaattcgtgc tattggtatt tctaacgaaa
     7081 aagcatgggg taccatgcgc tttgctgaag aagtaagaaa tcataacatc actcctatta
     7141 gcaccacaca aaatgcctat tcaatgttaa atagggtgtt tgaaggcgat ttagcagagg
     7201 tgtctgtgcg agaaaatatc ggacttttag cgtactctcc tttggcattt ggagtccttt
     7261 ctggaaaata cattgaagga accgctgcag acaatgcgcg tctaaagtta tttccacgtt
     7321 ttgcacgcta cagcagcgaa caatcgacag aagcaactaa gcagtactta aatttggcaa
     7381 aagacttagg tataagccta actacattag cgttagcatt tgttaaccaa agaccgtttg
     7441 ttactagtaa tataattggt gccactaact tggatcagtt aaaagaaaat attggaagtg
     7501 ttaacactaa actttctgaa gagacattgg tccgtatcaa tgccattcat gcagagatcc
     7561 ctaacccagc tccttaaaat cagtgtaaac gttcgtgttt atgtaaggtg tttacgaggc
     7621 tttatcctta tttgccaatt gcccgcaagc ggcatcaata tctttaccgc gagaacggcg
     7681 aactgtaacg gtgatatttt tggcttctaa cattgaaaca tacaaatcga ttgctgcatt
     7741 accagcttgc tgaaacaccc catcatctat gggattatat tcaataaggt tcactttact
     7801 gggagcaaat ttgcaaaaac ttatcagtgc ttcaatatct gtttttgtat cattaatccc
     7861 ttcccaaact acatactcat aagtaataat acgactcgtt gctgcgtacc aatgctggag
     7921 agcttcacgt aagtctttta aaggaaatgt ttcattgaag ggcattatgg aggttcgaac
     7981 agaatcaatc gccgagtgta aagagaccgc caaattaaat ttaaccttat catccgccat
     8041 ttttttaatc atcttaggca ctccagaagt agacaccaca acacgctttg gcgacatccc
     8101 taagccctct ttggacgtaa tcttgtcaat cgctttaagg acgttgttgt aattcattaa
     8161 tggctctccc atacccataa aaacaatgtt tgacaagggg cgattataat ataacttact
     8221 ttgtttatca atagccacca cttggtcgta aatctcatca ggattaagat ttcgcatacg
     8281 ttttaatctc gaggtcgcac aaaacttaca atctagacta catccaactt gagaagacac
     8341 gcaagccgtg gaacgcttgg ctgttggaat caaaaccgat tcaacaatca ttccgtcatg
     8401 aagccgaatt ccgtttttta tggttccgtc agagcttcgc tgcattgaat ccaccttgat
     8461 atgattgatg ctgaaattat cgtccatcat ttgacgagtt tctttagaca aattggtcat
     8521 atcatcaaaa tgatgcgcgc ccttttgcca gagccactca taaacttgag tgcccctaaa
     8581 agctttatct ccattagtag taaagaacgt tcttaactcc tcttttgata aggcacgaat
     8641 atcttttttg gtggtgttca tcttaattaa aactagttaa cattaaaaaa aagcctcaac
     8701 atggaggctt ttaaatttgt tttagatgat tagcatggca tcaccataac tataaaattt
     8761 atatttttct ttaaccgctt cttcataagc cttttttaca aaatcatgcc caccaaatgc
     8821 agcagtcatc attaaaagtg ttgatttggg cgtatgaaag ttagtaatca tacagtttgc
     8881 tatcgaaaat tcataagggg ggaaaataaa tttatttgtc catcctgaat aatcattaag
     8941 atttccttta gaagacacag agctttcaat cgcacgcatg gcagtggttc ctactgcaca
     9001 tattctacgc ttttctttaa gcgcagtgtt aatggtatct gcagtttgtg ttggaataat
     9061 aatttcttca ctatccattt tatgtttaga tagatcttct acttctactg gattaaaggt
     9121 ccctaatcca acgtgtagcg taatctcagc aaaattaatc cctttgatct ccaagcgctt
     9181 taacaaatgt tttgagaaat gcagtccagc tgttggagct gctacagccc cttctttttt
     9241 agcataaatt gtttggtaac gctcctcatc ttcaggctca acttctctgt tgatatattt
     9301 aggtaacgga gtttgaccca attgtgttag tttttttcta aattcttcat aagatccatc
     9361 atataaaaag cgcagtgtac gccctcttga cgttgtatta tcaatcacct cagcgaccaa
     9421 catttcatca tcgccaaaat aaagtttatt accaattcta attttacgag ctggatctac
     9481 aagcacatcc cataaccgtt gctcagcatt caattctcta agaagaaata cttctatacg
     9541 cgctcccgtt ttttctttat taccaaacaa acgagctgga aagactttgg tgtcgttaag
     9601 aatcattaca tcgtcttcgt taaagtagtc aattaaatcc ttaaactgct tgtgttcaat
     9661 cgtttgcttt tcacgattca agaccataag ccgtgactca tctctgtttt cagaaggata
     9721 ttctgctaat aattcatctg gtaattcaaa gttaaaatgc gataatttca tgcttagttt
     9781 ttttattttc aagtagcgaa tatacaacct caaaataggc gttgtcaagt atttgaacct
     9841 ttatttttaa gattcggaga tattgaatcc gagttctgat aaattttccc aaaaatcagg
     9901 gaaggatttt gaaacaacct cagcttcatt tatagaaaaa gaggttaata gagccaaagg
     9961 cgcaaatgcc atagccatgc ggtgatcgtt ataggtttct acagttgcac cagacattag
    10021 gggcttagga tctaaaagag ataaactgtc attggtgata tttagatccg taccaaattt
    10081 aaaaatctca ctttttagtg cctctaaacg atctgtttct ttaattttta aagtgtgtaa
    10141 acccgtaata tgacattgta tttggagtcc taaacagctt actacaatag tttgtgcaat
    10201 atctggggca ttcgctaagt cgatgtctat cgatggcggt aaagtattag ttgttttttt
    10261 taatatgatt cttgacgcct caaagctagt ttcgactccc atttgcctgt agatgtcctt
    10321 caagaccgcg tctccttgca ggctgtcttt tttgtatgtg ctaagactca cttgagtgcc
    10381 tagtgggctt aaagcaataa tactatagaa atatgatgca gacgaccaat cagattctac
    10441 cgttagtgtt tttggggcgg cctctaaata aggttggacc ttaattgttt gaccttcaaa
    10501 agacgtctca accccaattt gttctagtaa tgacagcgtc attttgatgt aaggtacaga
    10561 agttattttt ccctccagat gtaactccaa tccgttttta agttttgtag ccatcagtaa
    10621 caatgcggaa atatactgac tacttacatt cgctttcatt cgaacctcat cttttaataa
    10681 ctgtttaccc gtaattttta aaggaggata cccctctttg ttagcatact ctatatctgc
    10741 acctaattct ctaagagctt caaccaatat tttaataggg cgttcttgca ttcgctgaga
    10801 ccccgtcaat agagttgtat tcccttctaa agttgcgaaa taagcagtca agaaacgcat
    10861 ggcggttcct gcatggtgaa tgtctacagt agtagattcc gtgcttaatg ccttaagcat
    10921 gtactggcta tcatccgaat tagaaacatt ctgaatctct aaattttcaa aaagtgcttt
    10981 tagtaataaa agtcggttgg attcactttt ggaccctgta atggtaatgt cagtacgtgg
    11041 gtttattttt gaattttgaa ggaaaaggtg caaaatttat tttagttttt cgttgctatg
    11101 gtgacggttg tgatcccgct tagtttttaa ctctagtttt ttatcaaaag cctcttgcaa
    11161 atttactcct gtttgattgg ctaaacaaag aacaacgaat aaaacatccg ccaattcttc
    11221 accgaggtct ttatctttat cactttcctt ttcactttgc tcgccatagc gtcgagaaat
    11281 aatacgagcg acctctccaa cttcctcggt gagttgcgcc atattagtga gttcattaaa
    11341 atagcgaacg ccgtgatctt tgatccaatt gtcaactatt ttttgtgcat tttgaaggtc
    11401 catatggtta gatttataga aatactaaat tagtcaatct taaaattaaa tcaaattaat
    11461 ttggacacta atagcaattg aaaaataatt attcgcgcgc tttagtatct ataataatgg
    11521 tgacggggcc atcatttgta agtcctacgt tcatgtcggc gccaaacgca cctgtttgta
    11581 ccgtttgctc taaatctgtt tcaaattgct gaacgaattg ctcgtaaagt ggtttggcaa
    11641 tttctggctt tgcagctttg atataacttg ggcggttgcc ttttttagtt tgtgcatata
    11701 atgtgaactg actcaccaca atggctgatc cgtggctgtt tttaagagag gtgttcatga
    11761 caccctcggc atcattaaaa atacgaaggt ttgtaagctt gttactcaac cattcaatgt
    11821 cttctgaagt atcactgtca acaaccccca aaaggactaa taacccagac tgtatctcag
    11881 cgattttgac cccattaata gtgacgcttg cttgagacac acgttgaatc actgctctca
    11941 ttttggctca taattatcgg ttctgtaatg ttcttcatcg ccttccaaaa tttgagtata
    12001 acttttataa cgcgatgccg aaatttgatt gttttcaagg gccaatttca cagcgcattg
    12061 gggttcatgt aaatgcaaac agttgttaaa tttacaggac tcctttagtg caaataattc
    12121 tgggaagtaa ttatccacct cagctggctc catatctaca accccaaagc ctttgattcc
    12181 aggagtgtct attatttgag cctcaaagct aaggtcaaac atttctgcaa aagtggtggt
    12241 gtgctgccct tgtttgtgtt gatcagaaat ctctttggtt ttaatattta agccgggttc
    12301 aatagtatta actaatgtgg attttccaac ccctgaatgc cctgcaaaca tgctggactt
    12361 tccagtcatg agacttttaa cagcctcaat attttggcct gtttttgcag aaatgcttaa
    12421 acactgatat ccaattcctt cataaagaga cgtaagatca tttacaattt ctttggtagc
    12481 agcatcattg acatctactt tattaaaaag caatactgct tttattgagt acgcctcggt
    12541 tgtggctaaa aaacgatcaa taaaacttgt aaaagtaggc ggattgtcta tggtcactaa
    12601 caaaaaaacc tgatcaatat tactcgcaat aatatgcgtt tgcttggaga ggttcaccga
    12661 tttcctaacg atgtaatttt gacgcggatg aattgtatta atcacccctg tttgggtgtt
    12721 attactagtc tctaaatcaa agtccaccac atctccaacc gccaaagggt tggtgctttt
    12781 gatgccctga attcggaact taccctttat acgacaatca taaaacgttc cgtcttgagc
    12841 cttaatggag taccaacttc cggtagattt atatacgatt cctgtcattc ttagttttaa
    12901 atatatggac aaagaaacaa atttctttta agaccgcatt tctaagtaaa caaaaaaggc
    12961 tcgcaatgcg agcctttttt tatttattca agatttgttc ttgatgattg attgattctt
    13021 ggtggactgc tttaaataat ttgaggataa actcttcgct caaattgtat tgttcgccct
    13081 caaggaccat tttacctaat atctcgttcc atcgcttact ttgtaaaaca gcaacgtttt
    13141 tttgcttttt aagggctccg attccttcag ctactttcat tctcttacct aaagtttcaa
    13201 gtaactgatt atccatcaca tctatttgtg cacgcaaatt ttgtagctgg tcgttatagt
    13261 ccgcttctgg ggttgattct tttctgattt ttaaatcttt catgatctga atcaatgaag
    13321 ctggcgtgac ttgttgtgcg gcatcactcc aggcattatc tggatcaaaa tgagtttcaa
    13381 tcataagacc gtcaaaattt aaatctagag ccgtttgtga aacgtcaaaa atcatatcgc
    13441 gatttcctgt gatatgagat gggtcattaa tcaatggaag gtctgggaac tttgtttgaa
    13501 gctctattgc catctgccat tctggagtgt ttctgtattt agttttttca taggacgaaa
    13561 accctctatg gataactcct agatttttta tgtctgcagt cgctaatctt tcaaccgcac
    13621 ctaaccacaa tgctaaatca gggtttacag gatttttaac taaaacaatt ttatcagtgc
    13681 cttgtaaagc atctgctatt tcttgtacaa taaacggact caccgttgag cgcgcaccaa
    13741 tccaaagtaa atcgatatca tgttccaaag ctaattctac atgtgctcta ttggcaactt
    13801 cagttgctgt tttcagacct gtttctgctt ttactttttg aagccatttg agccctaatg
    13861 ccccaacacc ctcaaaatta cctggacgtg tacgaggttt ccagattcct gcacgataat
    13921 agttgacatc tgtatcttta agctcatgag ctatttttaa tacttgttct tcagtctctg
    13981 cactacacgg gccagcgata actaaggggt gatctagatt taacgcattc aaccagtttc
    14041 taagttcctt tttattttcc attttttaat ttttaagcaa ttccttttag tattttttta
    14101 atatgatttg tgtttttcat ttcggtgtat acagcctcaa aatcattatt ttccatgtag
    14161 gctttaaatt gattaagatt ttgaatatac tccttaagtg tttctataac attctctttg
    14221 ttttgctcaa aaattggagt ccacattgct ggtgaacttt ttgctaatcg tacagtagat
    14281 tcaaatccac tccctgccat gtcaaaaata tctgactcat tcttttcttt atctatcacg
    14341 gtcttcccca acataaagga gctaatgtgt gataggtgtg atacataagc tatatgttta
    14401 tcgtgatcta ctgctgtcat atacctgata tgcattccca ttgcttcaaa aagtgttatt
    14461 acttgtaaag aaagagccgt tgatgttttg tctaattcgc aaataatatt tgttttgttc
    14521 ttaaacaatc cttttagagc agccgaaggg cccgagaact cagttccagc aattgggtga
    14581 gtcgctaaaa aattagcacg ttttgggtgt cgcgctactg cctcacagat cgcttgtttg
    14641 gtggaaccca tatcaatcac aattgcttga tctgatatta attctaaaac ttctgtcaaa
    14701 acattgattg cggcatttac cggcagagcc aacacaacaa ggtctgcaga gcgaacactt
    14761 tctacatcgg ctgtttgatg tataattcca agttctaatg cttcatttaa gtgggtctca
    14821 ttttggtcaa ttccagtaat agaaacacca gaaatatgct gtagtagatc caaagcaaaa
    14881 ctaccaccta ttaacccaac tcctatgatg cttacctgtt tcataatacg cgttgtatag
    14941 ccagttcaat actttctttt ggagcgcata atgaaaacct aatatagcct tcgccgttag
    15001 ttccaaatat ggttccaggt gcgataaaca agtgatgatc atttagtatt ttatcaataa
    15061 acgcttcgga tttaagtcct gctggtaatt tagcccatac aaacatgcca gatgtagtcg
    15121 tgtcaaaagt gcagtttaag gcagttgcta actcccatac caactcacgg cgttcagaat
    15181 aaatgacgtt caagtcacta aaccattttt tagaactgtt tagagcctca atagctcctt
    15241 tttgaatccc ataaaacatc cctgaatcca tattgctttt aaccttaata acattctcta
    15301 gatgctcttt agcacccatt agcattccaa cgcgccagcc agccatatta aatgttttac
    15361 ttaaagaatt cagctctaag caaactgcct cagccccttc tacattaaaa atactgctag
    15421 gattgtcatt tagtataaaa ctataggggt tatcattgat aagcaaaata tcattctttt
    15481 tggcaaaatt aacaaggcct ttcaaaacct cttcatctcc caaagtaccc gtaggcatat
    15541 gcgggtaatt gacccacatt aatttgacct tagacaggtc catggtttct agagaaacta
    15601 aatccggctg ccaattggag gctgcattta aatcataaaa gaccggagtg gccccaacta
    15661 gtttcgttac tgaggtatag gtagggtaac cagggtttgg tatcaaagca atatctcctt
    15721 cgttaaggta tgccattgaa atatgcatga tcccttcttt actccccatt agtggaagca
    15781 cttggttttc cggattaagt acgaccttat aatgggagtt ataaaaatta gctatagcag
    15841 atcgaagtgc tggcaaccct tggtaacttt gatatttgtg tgcagaagcg tcagacaaac
    15901 tatctgtaat tgcagaaatc accgcttttg gagggcctat gtctggacta ccaataccta
    15961 aattaataat aggagcacca gcagccttaa gggcattgac ctctcttaat tttttagaaa
    16021 agtaatattc ttcaacagta tgtaaccgat tggcagtaat cattattttt ttgcgttttt
    16081 atattctcct agtattttaa attcttctgc cataatttcc atgatcgctt ttcctttttg
    16141 gtagtccgaa aaggcttcaa aagtaatatc tacaaaaaaa gcatatttcc aaggagtatc
    16201 aattttagga agcgattgaa ttttagttaa atttaaatta caatcactca taacattaag
    16261 catcgcagct aggcttccac gtttatgatc taaaagaaat tttacagacg ctttatttac
    16321 agcatcttgg ttgtgcaatt taggggctct ttctacaatt acaaaacgtg tttcgttatg
    16381 cttaatcgtt tgtatgcttt ccgctaaaac atctaaagta aataggctag ctgcctctaa
    16441 actagcgatg gccgcaactc ccttaatttg accttcgtga attctcttag caacctccgc
    16501 agtatctgtg tcttcaatta atttgatatg cgggtactgt ttaaaaaact ctttacattg
    16561 taacaaagcc attggatgag agaacacttc gttgacctgc tcaatagact gtcctttaag
    16621 cgccattaag ttgtgttgta tttccaaaaa aaactctcct gtaatgtgta agttttgatc
    16681 atcaatatgt gcatagttag gaataataga acctgcaata gagttctcca aagccattac
    16741 agcgacatca gtcgttttgg aggtcaagct ttcaaccact tcattaaatg aaagatatgg
    16801 ctgaacttca atagaatctt caaaatatat ttgagaaact atgtgatgga aagacccttc
    16861 tatcccttgt atggctacac tttttttcat aaaaaaaaat cccgatgttt acatcgagac
    16921 taaatattta aaatttatat tgataaatta tatatacaag gcctcgattt cttttctaaa
    16981 aaagaaataa taaaagctat aaaaaatata attcacattt atcataagta cttaactatt
    17041 aggctaaagt atctattttt tgtataactt aaaatttaat ttcttttttt tcttgttcat
    17101 tacttaaaat tatagataat ttaataaaac acagtttgag ctaattaaat gctatttttt
    17161 tgtctttttt agaagaatcc ctttaataag acacctaagg agcaagctct aaatgtgtta
    17221 attagtggtt atagattagt ctaaaaacag taactgtcca gaataatact cttggacatc
    17281 taccaagtga ggtctataca cactaataac atcgcctaca cttctaatgt ccactgttaa
    17341 ggattgtttt ggattcacga taatgtcatg gctacttctt tgaaatatat tcacatgctg
    17401 ggctattaaa tcggcccctt taaattcgca caaaccagcg taaaactcca cagaaagact
    17461 ttctgtggat cctgaaattg tgaatactga caatccgtta gctatcactt taagcctttc
    17521 tgcgttgatt ttaatattaa aatcaccaac atttaggtaa ttagaattat aattttcact
    17581 gatgagtgtt aaattatcga ggtttaaaac accttctgaa gaggtcaagt attgagtact
    17641 acttctaatt tctttcaaaa aaggagtcgt tactatcatt ttggtaagcc caaaatctct
    17701 gacgaaatta caagaattag tgtcggacaa ttgtaattgt ttatcgacca cagtaatttc
    17761 aatattgttt agtaagtttt ggcctgtttg aatctccact ttatagtctt gaccttgctt
    17821 aaccactaat tcaatatctc gattcactaa aattttgtca aaagtatcta cgctcaaaat
    17881 gcgtgtttcc tgactaccag cagcttgaat acacccccat gcgtcttcct tatcacaaga
    17941 aaaaaacatc accatcatta gtatgtaaaa taatcccttc atattatagt ctgattccaa
    18001 ttccaaattc gagagcttct gctgtagcta aatgagattt aaccgtaaaa gctccaaacc
    18061 attgtttgct aaaataatac tttagcccaa ttctattata tatacgacct tcaaaatcgt
    18121 acggatagta tagataatac cctgtttgcg ctaccatcga ccatttgttg acaaataact
    18181 catagcccaa aaaacctcca acccgtctgt aatcggcatt gggatcggat ggtgcatcag
    18241 gaaaagcaac acttcgatag ttgatttctt cttttaaagc aaacgaaaaa aatgcgtcaa
    18301 ctccaagatg aactgcgcta aaagaattaa aacgtttatc aacatatgcg gaaaccgtat
    18361 aaaatgggta ttgcttactt ccgaccacat cgttctggct aagaccagat cgcaaaacaa
    18421 aattatattt taaggctttt gaaattacag ggatttcttt gtattgctta aagttgaccc
    18481 ccttggcgtc taaatcataa tttattccca tgttaaaaga aatggtatta acactagtgt
    18541 tgggggctct aaaattgcca ttggaagcgt gaaaaaagac caagcctgat tgaacaccaa
    18601 ttggacctag taaatttggt ttcttatagt taagcatcag gtaaggactt cctaataatt
    18661 tagatccaaa tgctatgttt ttggggtttg atgttttatt gtagggattt gtggcaaata
    18721 caattccttg tccgacacgc aacataagtt gacgtttgaa gaaatagaaa ttaaaatgtc
    18781 cataaaaccc aagtgtatta ccaagaacct cattttgtaa attttgatac ataaaagaag
    18841 ctccaaaatc aggacaatta tagcgttgtt cccaatcgtt ttcgccatta gtacgttgat
    18901 tccagcctat tataacgcct tcaggatacc cttgaataag atgggctata tcattattat
    18961 gaagcgggat tattccttta aaatagttaa tatctaagta ggtttgactc aacctttctt
    19021 gtgaagttcc cacaaaaaaa gaaatagtaa aacaacaaag aagtaaacgc agcattataa
    19081 actaatttaa gtgcaaaagt aaacgaaata aaatatttca cgttaaaacc attaaacata
    19141 aagttttttt attagttgta tattctgtaa atttgcataa tcaatgtaga ggataaattt
    19201 gatctgattg caacctcatt aaaaaaagct aaagcagtat attactactc tatagccctg
    19261 caattttatt agtttgttct cataaaacac aatttatgag ttatttattc acttcagaaa
    19321 gcgtttcaga aggccatcca gacaaggtag ctgaccaaat tagcgatgcc ttaattgata
    19381 attttttagc attcgatcca agttctaaag tagcttgtga aaccttagtg accacaggtc
    19441 aggtaatcct tgcaggtgag gtgaaatcaa aaacctattt agatgtgcaa aaaattgcac
    19501 gtgataccat aaataaaatt ggctatacta aaggagacta tatgtttgat ggcaattcct
    19561 gtggtgtgct ttcagcgatt catgaacaat ctgaagacat taatagaggg gtagatagag
    19621 gcgatgaaga gcaaggggca ggagatcaag gaatgatgtt tggttacgct acaaatgaaa
    19681 ctgaaaacta catgcctttg gcactagatc tttcccatag aatactaata gaactagcag
    19741 aaatgcgaag agagggaact gatatttcat acttgagacc cgattctaaa agtcaagtta
    19801 ctatagaata cgacgacgac aatacaccta aacgaatcga agctattgtt atttctacac
    19861 aacatgacga ctttgatgaa gaaaccaaga tgttggctaa aattcgagag gatctaaaaa
    19921 caaaactaat accaagggtt attgcaaaac ttcctttgca tatccaaagc ttatttgatg
    19981 cacatattac ttatcatata aacccaacag gaaagtttgt aattggggga cctcacgggg
    20041 acactggatt aacgggacga aaaattattg tagacaccta tggtggtaaa ggagcccacg
    20101 gtggtggtgc cttttctggg aaagatccaa gtaaagtgga cagaagcgcg gcctatgcca
    20161 cgcgacacat tgcaaaaaac atggtagcat caggactgtg ttctgaagta ttagttcaag
    20221 ttagttatgc tattggcgtg gcagaaccta tgggagtgtt tgttgacact tatggcagct
    20281 gcccatttaa cttgaccgac ggagagattg ctaataaaat atcgaaatta tttgatctaa
    20341 aacctgcagc tattgaaaaa cgattaaaac taagaagccc aatatatagt gaaactgccg
    20401 cctatggtca catggggcgt gaaaacaagt ctgttacaaa agtgtttcat caaccaaacg
    20461 gagaaagcat aacactaaac gtagagttat ttacttggga gaagctagat tatgtgaatg
    20521 acataaaaaa tgcttttgaa atttaaggtc tctaacttaa aagccaagct ccatagagga
    20581 ccgtaagcat agaaacaatg tagtaccact aaagtcttct tttagtaaaa taacagccaa
    20641 tatgatcgta aatattgaac tggtaagact aatgatgctg gagataaaag gattagtaac
    20701 cttaagtcca tacataccta aaacaattgc aaaagataca actaacgcca ttacagggat
    20761 ataatctagc ttaaaaaaag ggattggaga ctgcttcaga aagtacaaca taaaaccagc
    20821 tacggttaaa acgaccaact cttgatgaac tgcaagaaaa actaaatcat atgtttttaa
    20881 attatatcat tgcataatag ctgtggcaga aaaacataaa gccatcgcaa acaaatagcg
    20941 atgagtagaa aaactaacaa tttttgtgtt gtgacgttgt ttccaaagaa aaataaaaaa
    21001 acccaaggcg atacatgaaa ttcctaatgc ataatttttt ggaattatcc cttctactaa
    21061 atataaataa gtagctgtaa cagtagaccc cacgagactg taatgaatga acgtgtttaa
    21121 tgaactttgt ttgatcccgt aaatcataaa cactaatcca aaggctccaa taagacaagt
    21181 taagttaaca aaaacagcct ggcctatcgt gttataaaaa ttaaaattat catacttaaa
    21241 aatcaaaaca atgattccga taaaacatgt gatgatagaa cgcttgacaa taacctgcag
    21301 tggcaaatag tcagacacta tccatttcca taagacgtta ctgaatgcaa aaaaaagcga
    21361 cgataagact aaatactcca taataattta aaaatatcgt tttagtaaag ctaacttaaa
    21421 acgcttaaaa cctgttaact taactaagtc caaatattca acttcaaaat ctgatagcac
    21481 taggagatag gaggtcgttt gtttttctag ttgatagcta gcaataagga aaaacaattt
    21541 gagataagta aagtaagaat ttgtttttga gttatctaag ctaacaagcc ctaagtaatg
    21601 ttcggcttta tcgtaatttt tatttttaat ttcaacaaaa gcagaagata ttaagtacat
    21661 gttttgagtg gtataataaa cccaatcccc agtctcaaat aaatcatcct taaatactga
    21721 aaatatatgt ttgatatcat caatagattt tgtaaaaatt agtgcaggaa aaatctcaat
    21781 gaaaaaaatg gaaatatgtt ttcctttggc gatgtctacg atttgattaa ctaaactttg
    21841 tgtaggctga tcgtctttaa agtagctagt tataagctga taacccaaca aacgccccag
    21901 taatgcagga tataattcta agttagaaat atcggggtta taagccttaa aggttgattt
    21961 tccagaaaga aataaatgat aatttgaaat taaattagta aatatctgat gatctggctg
    22021 atggtccaat aaaagtctat tttgaacaaa aaaaccgtaa tagccattga aattagagta
    22081 atcgatataa aaatctaaaa cagtagtctt aaacacatac tcatcactta ataacggagc
    22141 taatttttca tattgtggtc tcgtaagcgt tcttaaaaca cccccaacgg catacgctat
    22201 tttcaaaata tctaaaactt cttgagaatc aatagcatcc tttttaaata gtaaagagta
    22261 aggatgttta gcaaaaataa tttttaataa atctaagcgc cctcttctaa tgaatgactt
    22321 aataagaaca cttatgtaat aaatataatc cgaatgaggt tttagcttga ttagacgctc
    22381 caacatttca gaactgatag agttcgtgtt ttcaaaatca gcaataaaag tccatgtgtt
    22441 ccagttctca tccttattta caaattcaga aaacttagca aaagacgtaa aacctatata
    22501 ttctgagagt gcgtcaagtg ttttaaattg tgggtctcct gatggtaaaa agccaaaaaa
    22561 acgtcgcaac gtattaaatc ctacagggtg caaaatacta acggtaatat ggtcatgtaa
    22621 atacttaaca tccgattgtt tttgaatatg aaagccaagt tttttataaa tctcaagctt
    22681 taactttgac actaaataat ccattgaccg aaaatactaa aaattaataa cttagggcta
    22741 attatgggct agtttttgtg ttaaataaaa ttatttttgc atagtataaa tttctggaat
    22801 tatggaaact ttttagttag tcagttagtc aaaaaaaaac ccgtttataa cgggtttttt
    22861 ttatttaaga taaattgcat tatagctcgt aacgcacacg aaatgttaca tagcgaggct
    22921 gaatgaagta ctctgttgca cttaccgaga tgtttgagga actactttgg ttttgagatc
    22981 gcgtatctaa aagattagtc gctttaattt cgtactcaaa ttttgagtca tcgtcttttc
    23041 tgtaggacaa agacgcattc cagaactcat aggtgttaat agaacgctct tcattactaa
    23101 aatcgttgta agaataatcg gttctaaatg taaaggtctt gaagatcaat gcatctactt
    23161 caatggaagg gcttttagta aaaaacttag tactgttggc ccctaagtta ttatcttgaa
    23221 tcgtataacg atagtttaaa tccacattag gagccgttct gaaattggtt cgtagctgag
    23281 cccggtaagt ttgtgagaag ttttcattta cagactgtct gttttgaata aactggttaa
    23341 acttagagta atttaagttc gctctaacag aagctcttaa ttttccaaaa gtacgctgat
    23401 aacgcccatt agcggtaaga ctttcatctg caaaattgga attaaaaggg gtagaaactc
    23461 gaattacact tccaggagtg aattcagatt tggttctaat attatcaata cttttattat
    23521 agttaacatt cgcaaatata tttgtgtaat taaacatatt aaaactgtag tacgataaat
    23581 taacattatg agatagcgca ctttgtaaat ctggcgaccc agaaaacaag gaattatagt
    23641 tgttgagtac taagccactt gcaaactgag atacgtctgt aaactgagta cgcatacggt
    23701 aagttaaatt taatgtttca ctctttttaa tgtcaagtct catattaaaa tcagggagaa
    23761 acctatagaa attatctgta gttttgtcac cgtattgggt gttagcaata gaatatgcgt
    23821 gcgctgatac tccaggagta aaagtaaatt ttccgtattt taaacgataa tgcaacccaa
    23881 gataaacatc agagaaatta taagcaatat cattcgtcgc taaaccatca gcaataatag
    23941 gggttgggtc aagtactgac tgatcatcaa gattttgaaa gatcttagaa tcaaattgtt
    24001 gactacttag tattgtgcct agtgttaggt tgatgttact ttttttatta agaatattcc
    24061 agtaatctag cttagcgtct acctgattag attgaattct cttctcttga cctaaattat
    24121 aaccaatctg cgaaccattt aaaccaagac tgttagcggt accactgtaa ttagctttat
    24181 cttctaaaat agcgttgtaa aacgggtctt catctttaat taaatgctgt gcctcaaatg
    24241 caaaaatatt agtttcgtta agcgtgtaat aataatttag gctttgatta aagctaaatg
    24301 gattagcatc ttcaagctga ttaatagcgc catttactga agagttgaag cgttgatttt
    24361 gggtgctttt agaaagattt cctagtgctt catattctaa ctgattgctt gcgtttggct
    24421 ggtactttgt tgttagtttt agcattccca aatcattgtt ttgagatgta ttgctctccg
    24481 tatcttcgtt aggaattcct aagtcagtat caatatattg agtacttcta ttttcttgta
    24541 gttcattttt actgtttgag agaataacaa accctccaaa atctagtgtc tttttgggag
    24601 accaactaaa gttagcagcc ccgaattttg tgttaatatc cttagctcta ttattttgaa
    24661 gtaacaaaga gccgatgtca ttatttccta aacttaagct tgtaccactg ttttggcttg
    24721 gcgctttaaa cccccctgaa aagttaaaat aatctcggcg agtaaatgca acttctccta
    24781 tattgtttag atctccaata acattaacgc tgtattcagg actataaaaa aacattttag
    24841 gctgcgctaa atagagatca tttggaagtt gtttgctgac tccctgggaa ttccctgcgc
    24901 ctacggttac attaccaaac caaaagtttt tctttccttc ctttaactta atgtttatgg
    24961 caatgttatc ttggttatta gtaacgcctc ctaattgacc aacttccgaa tagtttttaa
    25021 gcacttgaac tttatctacc gcgtttgaag gaatgttttt agtggctaat ttggtgtctc
    25081 catcaaagaa gtctttcccc tcaaccatta acttagtcac taccttaccc tcaacctcta
    25141 cttggccatc atcatttatt tctacgcctg gaagattttt taaaacatct tctaattttc
    25201 gttctcttcc cgtattaaaa gagtctgcat tataaaccaa tgtatctccg ctaatagtta
    25261 ccggcatttc ataagtaagc tcgacttcat ctaaagagtt gtcctgaaat aacacaaatt
    25321 ccttagaaat attttcatct ttggtctcta agacttcatc taaagacttc ataccaatat
    25381 agctagcttg tatagtataa attgtattct ttttcaaatc taatcgaaaa attccgtcat
    25441 cattagtaat cgcgtaagaa tccaaagact tagtggcttt atttatagcg ataacatttg
    25501 ctagttctaa cggatttcct aaactatctt taataacacc ctcaagctta acttgagcag
    25561 tcactgagat acccatcaac aggaagatta ttgtaataaa atatttcatg taattaagtt
    25621 tattttctgc gttgatttct acgcccacca tacattgaac gcatttcttc catttttttc
    25681 tttacaatat cattataccc atcgcgagac acaacgtctc cttttttagg agcttcaatt
    25741 tcatcttttt cttgaggatt caatataatc ttggaacaca gtattgttgt cttatcagta
    25801 ttcacttcta aaattaatcc aggaagtccc cagaactctc caggcccttg gcttacaggt
    25861 atctgagggg tgtaccaagc gacaacttca atttgtttgg ggatttcaat ctcatctgag
    25921 attgttgttg ttttagtaga atccttttta acttttgaat cttttggggg cgactttctt
    25981 cgcatgctac gccaatcaaa ctcgtctact gttttaattg ctgtcgcttt catacaaaga
    26041 tactgaccaa tttgtttggt ttcagtacct aactgccatt ctagctttgg caacgaatct
    26101 gaaattaaaa attgtttacc aaaaaattct tgatcttgta aaaactgctg taacttaatg
    26161 tttttatact gcataccagc agaaaagcta ctaccccact tgccaaatcc acctctactc
    26221 ccgggtgctt caaggacctc gtcttcttta taggttgacg attctctgtc aaaggttaga
    26281 atgtatgttt tctcgaacat actacgcatg cggtctgcca tttgcttttt ttgctcttcg
    26341 gacattttac gaccacccca accatccata tcaacagatg ttttagaaaa ataataggct
    26401 tttccttgaa agttttgtgc ataagttgct gaaggaatca gtaaaatcat aagcactatt
    26461 agataggctt tatttagtaa attcatgttt gttgatgtta atttaatatc cttttcaatt
    26521 tgacgaacga aactacacat agtttaaata aaatacgtta aaatttatct aaattagtcc
    26581 atggactcaa tctcaatgga gatgctattt ccattcccat ctttctgaaa actcatttct
    26641 ttcatctttt tttctacgat tttatcatat tgtgattgtg atactgattt cccttttgta
    26701 ggaaacttga ttgtgcttgg gttttttgag ttcaatacaa ctttactaca taaaatcatt
    26761 tttgagtcat aacttaattc taaaataagc cctggaagtc cttgaaactc agcagggcca
    26821 tggctgacag gtatttgagg ggtataccaa gctgtaattg ttctactttc ttcagtaggc
    26881 tcgtcagcaa acggatcagt aactaattgc tctgtcgtag ctttaaagca ggtataggtg
    26941 ccaatatttt tagtgtcgga atgaagtttc caatcaattt tctcaataac gtcttggatc
    27001 aagaaaatct ttcctaaaaa atcactttgt ttagtgtatc gctcatcctt aatgttttta
    27061 taaagtatgt cggagccata agacgagaca atgatcattt cacttcctac agagggtggc
    27121 gcaagcgctt catcttcttt gtaaacagac tgttcctgac cgaaagtcaa aacgtatgtt
    27181 ttctcaaatt gcttttgaag catggccata atttcatctt gcattccacc cgtctgggtg
    27241 ctatctagtt caatttctat cttgtcttta gtcttatagg tggctatgcc ttgaaagtct
    27301 tgggcgctta aaattgaaga gccaaaagaa agtaaaaata aagttctaat aattatgttc
    27361 atcgttaatg gagggtaagg agttgatatt tcgctttata ttattgataa aatattgaaa
    27421 agtggggaaa tggcactatt tatatagacg ttcatttata taaattgtta cagattaaat
    27481 caaaaaattg tatttttatt gtcaagatga aacaacccac ctatttcctg ttactgttta
    27541 gttatttgct ttttagtcaa actaccttat ccgctaaatt aatagaatcg acaccatttg
    27601 aatgggatcg ttttgctggg gtggatcagt ttgaatcttt atattactta aaatcaaagg
    27661 cgctttttaa agaaaatagt caaggttcac aaagctatag cgatttaagt aaaggaccta
    27721 ttaacgctgt ttcgacattc aatgctttaa aactagcttt attgtttaag gactttaatt
    27781 ccgtgacact tttagacaat cgactcgctg agctagctac tattgatttt aattcaataa
    27841 atccattacg gacagtcact catatttctt atggaaatga cacaaccttt tggctctttg
    27901 actccaatac ggttcagtta gaattatttg actatagcac gtctacatct cgtgtaagaa
    27961 cggtgccact taaaagtgaa attctagcct tagacagcga ctataattat tgctgggtac
    28021 ttctaaaaga tgaattgcaa tgctacaact acatgggtag tctgattgaa aaatttccaa
    28081 accaggggtt tactgggtta aaattatgga atggatttct gtttttaaaa aaaggaaatg
    28141 ccatttacta caagccaaaa gagagttcgg tatttatgaa tttagactta tctaaaattt
    28201 tagtaaaaca gttttttgta accaaccaaa ccttgtatat ttatgacgaa gaatatcttc
    28261 accactacca actactaaac aattgatatt atgcatgttg ctattgcagg aaatattggg
    28321 gcaggaaaaa caactctcac ccaattacta gcgaaacatt acaaatggga agctcaacta
    28381 gaagatgttg ttgacaaccc ttatttagat gatttttaca accaaatgga gcgctggagt
    28441 tttaaccttc aggtctattt tttaaatagt agattccgcc aggtattgaa aattcgcgaa
    28501 agcggaaaaa acatcattca agaccggacc atctacgaag acgcaaatat attcgctcct
    28561 aacttgcacg ctatgggctt gatgaccaat cgtgattttg aaaactattc atcccttttt
    28621 ggattaatgg agtcactggt gcaatcacct gatttgatta tctatttaag gagctcaatc
    28681 cctaaccttg tttctcaaat acacaagcgt ggtcgcgact atgagaattc cattagtatt
    28741 gactacttaa gccgcttaaa cgaacgctat gaagcttgga ttcacggcta tgccaaaggg
    28801 aaactattaa ttattgatgt tgacaatttg gactttgtag aaaacaaaga agaccttggt
    28861 tttatcatta acaaaatcga tgctgaaata aacggtttgt tttaatctca aataaaagca
    28921 ataaaaaaac cctctataaa ttatagaggg ttttttttgt aactaatcgt taagaattaa
    28981 tttattttga taagctctac ttcaaatact aaaattgaat taggaccaat cttagcgcct
    29041 gaacctcttg gtccatatgc taattcagat ggaatgacca agcgtagttt atcgcctaca
    29101 gacatgagtt gtaatgcttc tgtccaaccc gggataactt gtgaaacacc aaatgtagcc
    29161 ggttctccac gttctactga gctatcaaaa acagttccgt caatcaaggt tcctgtataa
    29221 tgaacagtca cgctatcctc agcacttgga gaagctccat cgccagtagt aagtacttcg
    29281 tactgaagcc cgctttctgt tgtagtaaca ccttcttttt ttgcgttttc tgctaaataa
    29341 gcaactcctt cttctgctaa agcttttgct ttttctgcat cagcaagttg tttttttcct
    29401 tgtaattctt tgaaataagt ttgtaaaaat tgtaagcttt ctgcttcggt aacttctaag
    29461 ttattaccct caaatacgtc tttaaaggat tttgcaatgg catcagaatc tatagactct
    29521 acgccttgag ctttgactcc ggtagccaca ttgactccta gactatagct aagtttttgt
    29581 gtgtcttcac ttgaatgacc acttgagtga ccccctaaga ttggtgcgat taccaatcca
    29641 attaaacacg tcagtttaat aaggatattc atagaaggac ctgaagtatc tttgaaagga
    29701 tctccaacag tatctccagt aactgctgct ttatgagctt ctgacccttt ataagtcatt
    29761 accccattaa tttcaactcc ggcttcaaaa gattttttag cattatccca tgcaccacca
    29821 gcattgtttt ggaaaatagc ccaaagcaca cctgacacag tcacaccagc catatatcca
    29881 ccaagcattt ctgctactaa catattgtta tcttgatata caagtttacc tactaagaca
    29941 acaagaatag ggaatccaat agttaaaatt ccaggcaaca tcatttcttt gagagaagcc
    30001 tttgttgaaa tgtcaacaca tttatcgtat tctggttttc cggttccttc cataattcct
    30061 ggaatttcct taaactgtct taccacttca tttaccattt ccatagctgc tttccctacg
    30121 gcgttcattg ccaatgcaga gaataccact ggtaccattc caccaacaaa taacatcgct
    30181 agtactggcg ctttaaagat gttgattcca tcaatacctg taaatgttac gtaggcagca
    30241 aataaagcta aagaagttaa tgcggcagat gcaattgcaa atccttttcc agttgcagca
    30301 gttgtattac ctacagcatc caaaatatct gttctttctc taacaatagg atcttgctca
    30361 ctcatttcag caataccacc cgcattatca gcaatgggtc caaaagcatc gatcgctaat
    30421 tgcatcgcag ttgttgccat cattgcagaa gccgctaaag caactccata aaatccagct
    30481 agagcatatg atgcccatat ggcagctgca aataataaca cagaagaaaa tgtagagatc
    30541 atacccgtag ccaaaccagc gatgatgttt gtccctgctc ctgtgcttga ttgttgtacg
    30601 atttttaaga ttggcttaga acctaatcct gtataatact ctgtaaaagc tgaaattcca
    30661 gcacctacaa caagtcctac taaacaggca tagaatactc tcattgaaga aatgtcctga
    30721 agaccttctc cgaaaaagtt catttgcatt gtttctggta acatccaagt cactaatcca
    30781 aaacaggctc cagcaaccat aatgattgac gcccagtttc caatatttaa cgctttttgt
    30841 acatcagctt cttttgcatc attcgatgat attttaacta ataaggttcc tataagtgaa
    30901 atgataattc caacgcccgc aatagacatt ggtaatagga taggtccaat tccgccaaaa
    30961 acatcatcga tagaacctcc catgtcttta attacataat tccctaaaac catagctgct
    31021 aacaccgttg caacataaga tccaaataaa tcggctccca ttcctgcaac atctccaaca
    31081 ttatctccaa cattatccgc aatcgtggct gggtttcttg ggtcatcttc agggatatca
    31141 gcttgaactt tcccagctaa atcagcacct acatcggccg ctttagtata aatacctcca
    31201 ccaactcttg caaataaggc aatagactca gctcctaatg agaagccagc tagggcttcc
    31261 aaaaccacag tcatctgatc tgtatctgtc catttaccgc ccatgaaata gtgatagaaa
    31321 acaataaaaa acaaggttag acctaatact gctaaaccag caactcctaa ccccataact
    31381 gtaccaccac caaatgatac ttttaaagca tttggtaagc ttgttttggc agcttgtgtc
    31441 gttctaacat ttgttttggt tgctattttc atacccatgt tccctgcaaa tgcagaaaat
    31501 atagctccaa tgacgaatgc tgctactatt aagtaagttg tttgcatata aaacgcaata
    31561 ccagctaaaa caagactagc tccaattaca aaataggtaa gtaatctata ttccgcattt
    31621 agaaatgcca aagcaccttc gtagatgtgg tctgaaattt ctttcatttt accgtcccct
    31681 gcatcttgtt tcattaccca agattttttg attaacatgt atgctaatcc taatattgcc
    31741 attgcaactg gcatccaaat catcattgat tccatagtat aattttgttt attttaacgg
    31801 gcgtaaatgt agtaaaatga taagaaacta aaaaacctaa tttgagataa ttacgacaca
    31861 gcgttatttg acgtataaat aagaagcttt acagaagtgt attttaatat ataattacta
    31921 gaaacctgga gacattccaa ctctcacccc aaagtttgga gcatagttgt ttggatttgt
    31981 aaagttcgat cgccagatac agtctacacg aaaaattctc aggtttccga agccgatatt
    32041 ttctacacca aatccatatt cgtaataaag ctctgtaggt gcattataaa ctattgtaga
    32101 tcgattgatc gcagaattag aatcggacac attaccaaca acgcctctaa atgtcatcaa
    32161 acttcggagt tttaacttat ttatgagtgg aactctattt aaaataaaac cattgaagtg
    32221 atgttcgaaa tgtcctacaa gaaattgatc caccacaaaa tcataataat ttaaaagtga
    32281 aaatgtattg gcaactaggg aatatgtttg gttagcagga acagggctaa gtactgataa
    32341 ttgcgcatca ccaaatattt ttccggcttc aaaagtagtg tctaatattc cgaatttccc
    32401 gagttttagt ggctgattgt aggagaaaaa aagttttgaa taattagtat ctccagctcc
    32461 caactccagc cctttttgat aactcaataa aaatgaagga taaatattgg ttccgaattt
    32521 cctttcaact ccataaccaa ataagtttct gtttggggta tataaaaaat ataattcagc
    32581 actattatca actagctcag attttattcc ttcttgacta ttgtcaaagt agtctattga
    32641 aaaaatctct ggagctgcgg acactatgtg actgtttgag tagttgagtc ctgccaaaaa
    32701 atttgtctta agctcaacac ttacgtttgc agaaactttt ttgacacgtg ataagaaata
    32761 gttctctccc ctactaaaaa gagaggtagt tccaaatccg ctttgggtat tgccaaggct
    32821 tgtaagtatc cgactaccga gctgctcagt atcatttaag tagccaagcc ccacggtaac
    32881 tctaggtgta taatttagta agtactttgc gtcaagtaaa tacttaaatt gttcatctct
    32941 aaacccgtaa gctaatttac ctttaaccct aaacctgtca tttaagtttt taaacgtcct
    33001 aaatccggca gaaaccttaa acccttcaac gtcattaata gcaagagcac tccaaacgga
    33061 cccaaactca atggagttag acaacctaat gtatccacta gaaagagttc tcaaaagacc
    33121 tgttatactt cttatttttt tattcccatt aaggttttca agtaccgatt ctgtatcgct
    33181 attatcaata gagcttggta tatttttttg ccagtattca ttgttttttt caaattgatt
    33241 tggcttaaac ttaacaactt tatcgttata aaaattagca gatcttgtgt ttttaaaatc
    33301 gtagttctca aaggtctctg tacgttttac ataaagccct ttttcttttt catctttagt
    33361 caagagtgtg aaatcagcct cgtaaacgtt tttttcaggc agaaagacac tgtcattttt
    33421 aacagagaaa gacttttcaa aatataaatt acgaacaagg tttaaattga tctttgggtt
    33481 aacatgcata cttatagcat taactgcaaa aatactgtca gtgacaatga agttcccttc
    33541 aaacactaaa tccccttctc tttttgggaa aaaatatatt ctgtatttag ttttagaatt
    33601 ggcatcagaa acaatactgt cttgcagcac ataatcataa gagccaaagc cttcagtaga
    33661 cagaggactc acgaatgttt tatttaacag ctctatattg ttgtcatata tgttaacctc
    33721 tttaaacacg ttactaatac ggtcaaaaac aaagccgtct tgctggattc ctgtctcttt
    33781 ttctgcttca gtgacttcaa gtgtttttga taagcgatta tctccataaa ttgtttttat
    33841 aatctcactt aagaatattg gaatataaaa tcgtttattt ctcttgtctt gttttatgat
    33901 agaaactaca gagtcatagt ctttttttaa aatccgtttc aaaaactttt gatctatgtt
    33961 attaagtcct acctctgtgg atgcatattt cttgtaagca tatgcatcta caagatttag
    34021 cccgtttctt tttttatggg cccaaatgcc ttttagtatt ttgaaagcag ggttgtcttt
    34081 ctttttgagt cttttttttg ggcgatccac aattaagacc tcttccagct cgaagcctgt
    34141 ttttaaaaaa acatctagct ttaaagtttt attattttga agtttaattt cattcgtttc
    34201 aaatcccaca taagacacca ctatgaaaga gtaattattt tctgactcta acacaaaatg
    34261 gccgtctata tcagaaataa cgccttctga agaatcctta aacagtacat tagcaaaggc
    34321 aacaggctca ttttgttgat cgtaaacaac tccactaaca taagtctggg cagatatata
    34381 tgttgaaata aacaacatta aataaatcaa gttatttctc ataagcttgg tcttcatcaa
    34441 aaattggtcc aatgaagaaa tttcgtgtat aaataaatta tttatacatt acttttttaa
    34501 cagccttaac gacatcgtcg ctgttaggca accactcttt taaaagaact ggtgagtaag
    34561 gagcaggagt atctgcagta ttaattttaa taattggtgc atcaagatga tcaaatgctt
    34621 tttcttgaac ttgatacgtt atctctgtgg atacattccc aaatggccaa gcttcttcaa
    34681 ggataaccaa acgatttgtt tttttaactg attctaaaat tgtattaata tctaatgggc
    34741 gtacagtcct tagatcgata acttcacatg aaattccttc tttttctaag gcatctgcag
    34801 caatatatgc ttctttaata attttcccaa atgacacaac agtcacatca gaacctactc
    34861 ttttaatatc agcaactcca attggcaaaa catattctcc ttctggaacc tctcctttgt
    34921 ccccatacat ctgctcactt tccatgaaaa ttacaggatc atcatctcta atagccgcct
    34981 ttagtagacc tttagcgtca tacggatttg aaggaataac gactttaagt ccaggacaat
    35041 ttgcaaacca gttttcaaaa gcctgagagt gtgttgctcc taactgaccc gcagatccag
    35101 taggtcctct aaaaacaata ggacacttaa actgacctcc agacatttgt cttattttgg
    35161 cagcattatt tataatttga tcaattccta ccaatgaaaa gttaaatgtc ataaactcaa
    35221 caataggacg gttacctgtc atggttgatc caacagcaat tcccgagaaa cctaactccg
    35281 caattggtgt gtcgataact cttttagcgc caaattcgtc tagcattcct tttgaggctt
    35341 tgtaagcacc gttatactcg gcaacttcct cacccattaa ataaatgctc tcatcgcgac
    35401 gcatttcttc actcatcgct tcgcatattg cctctctaaa ttgaattgtt ttcattagtt
    35461 gaattttatg aggtacaaaa ataagaataa tactcaatta taattaaaac aattcattaa
    35521 aatttcctat gcatgcatag gaaatttaaa gttttttaat tacttttgaa ctcaaatcta
    35581 attagaacaa aaacttagaa aatgaaaata ttagtctgta ttagtcatgt tcctgacacg
    35641 acttctaaaa ttaattttat tgaagatgac tccaagtttg actcaaacgg agttcaattt
    35701 gttataaatc caaatgatga atttggattg actcgtgcaa tgtggtttaa agaaaaacaa
    35761 aatgctacta tagatgttgt tagtgttgga ggtccagaaa cagagcctac tctcagaaaa
    35821 gcgcttgcta taggggcaga cgccgcaatt cgagtaaatg caagtactcc tgacggttat
    35881 tctgttgcca ctcatttaac tgaagtggct agaaaaggaa actatgattt aattatagct
    35941 ggtcgtgaat ctattgacta taatggagga atggtgcctg gaatgttagc agccatgtta
    36001 gatgctaatt ttgtaaccaa ctgtattagt ttagaagtag agggaacaac agcaatagct
    36061 attcgtgaaa ttgacggagg aaaggaaata ctatccactg ttttaccgct tgtaattggc
    36121 ggacaaaaag gacttgttga agaaagtgat cttagaatcc ctaacatgag aggaattatg
    36181 atggcgcgaa aaaaaccact tacggttgtt gagcctgaat ctgacaactc agcaactaac
    36241 tcagtctctt ttgaaaaacc agcagcacga ggggctgtta aattagtaga agctgacaat
    36301 attgatgagc tcatcaatct ccttcacaac gaagcaaaag ttatttaatt aatttaaaaa
    36361 aaaagaaaaa tgtccgtttt agtatataca gaatctgatc aaggaaattt taaaaaagct
    36421 gctttagaag cggcctctta cggaaaagcc atagcagatg ctatgggtac tacactaacc
    36481 gcactaacat ttaaggccaa tgacgtgtca aagttaggcg attatggtgt agataaagta
    36541 ttaaatatag actccgtcaa cgactttaac gctaaaatat atgcagatgc tataaagaaa
    36601 gcagcagaaa acgaaagcgc aacggtagtt gtattaagtg caagtgctga cagcaagtac
    36661 atagcaccgc tactagctgt aggtcttaac gcaggatatg tgccaaatgt agtagcgacc
    36721 ccgtcaaatc taaatccatt tacagtaaag cgaaccgcat ttactaacaa agcattttgt
    36781 aatactgaaa tatctacccc aattaaaata gtaggggtgt ctaacaattc atttggtata
    36841 gtagaaaaag atactgctgc acaaatagaa gcatttgctc ctgacttgac aacatcatca
    36901 acaagcgtaa cttccataga taaagcaaat gacaaagtga ctattgcgga tgctgaagtg
    36961 gtcgtatcag caggtcgtgg attaaaaggt ccagaaaact gggcaatgat agaagaacta
    37021 gcggatattc ttggagctgc aactgcttgc tcaaaacctg tttctgattt gggctggaga
    37081 cctcatagcg aacatgtagg tcaaacagga aagcctgtgg ctacaaactt atatatagca
    37141 attggaattt ctggagctat tcagcattta gctggaatca atgcctcaaa agtaaaggtg
    37201 gtcattaata ccgatccaga tgcaccgttt tttaaagctg ctgattacgg catcgtcggt
    37261 gacgcctttg aagtcgttcc caaattgata gaaaaattaa aagttttcaa agctcaaaac
    37321 gcataaattc ttaagaatat agcactttta taagcttcgt ttatttatta caataatcaa
    37381 aaacttattt gtcaagggtt tggtacttta ctaatttaaa ctgttctttg tgttataact
    37441 tatgagttta gttcgtctta acataaaagg tatttcatac agccagactc aaagcggtgc
    37501 ttacgctttg attttgagtg aggttgatgg acaacgaaag ctaccaattg ttattggagc
    37561 ttttgaagct caatcaattg caatcgcttt agaaaaagag attgaaccac caagacctct
    37621 tacacacgac ttatttaaaa acttttcaga tcgttttgac attgtagtaa aacaagttat
    37681 tattcacaag cttgttgatg gcgtattcta tgcatctctc atttgcgaac gtgacaagac
    37741 tgaagaagtt attgatgcga gaactagcga cgcaattgca ttggcgctgc gtttttctgc
    37801 tcccatattt acctatcaaa acattttaga aaaagcaggg attattttaa aaaatgaccc
    37861 taaaaaagaa cacactgaag acacatcaga agaagtgata ctttttgaaa atttagactt
    37921 tgaaacggag gaaacagaca caaataaaag cagttaccat aacaaatcta ttgaccaatt
    37981 acacgaaata ctaactaaag cagttgctga tgaagattat gaaacagctg ctaaggtacg
    38041 agacgagatc tcaaaaagat aatctattac aatatgaaaa aactaatttt tattttattt
    38101 gtattgttta caaatactca acaactttta gctcaaaata ctggttctga aatcatagca
    38161 agtcaaggct ttactctaaa cagtttgctt agggggcttt tagggatgtt tgtattgatc
    38221 ttaatttctt atctattgag tgccaataaa aaagccatta actggagaac tgttgtcttt
    38281 gggcttggtg cgcagattat tttagctgtt ggtgtattaa aagttacttt tattcaagat
    38341 ttttttgaat gggtaggaag tttatttatt gctgtattag acttcacact tcaaggtact
    38401 aagtttttat tcgcttcatt ttcaactgga gagattgagg ctccattggt aacattcgcc
    38461 atttcaatac taccaacagt tatattcttt tctgcgctaa cttctgtttt gttttattta
    38521 ggtatcatac aacgcgtggt taaagggttg gcctggttat taagtaagct gctacaagtt
    38581 tccggagcag aaagcctaag tgttgcggga aatatatttt tgggacaaac ggaatcgccc
    38641 ttaatgatca aggcttattt agaaaaaatg aaccgttcgg agatcttact agtcatgatt
    38701 ggaggaatgg ccaccgttgc aggaggcgtt ttggcagctt acataggatt ccttggaggt
    38761 gacgatgaag tcttgcgctt attttatgca aaacacttat taacggcctc agtaatggct
    38821 gcacccggcg ctatagtaat ttcaaaaatg ctatacccac aggtagaagc tatagataat
    38881 gaaattgttg tttcacaaga aaaaattgga tccaacattc ttgaatctat tgcaaacgga
    38941 acaaccgaag ggttaaaatt agcactaaat attggcgcta tgcttctagt ctttttagcc
    39001 tttattgcta tgataaatgg catcctggcg tgggtgggtg attggactac actaaacgac
    39061 tgggtcgctt ctaatacttc ttacaaaaac ttttcacttg agtttatttt agggtatgct
    39121 tttgcaccct taatgtggct cattggaatt gctaaagagg acgttgcact aatggggcaa
    39181 ctgttaggga ttaaactagc agccagtgaa tttgttgggt acatacagtt agcagaatta
    39241 aaaaacccac taaacctact acatttaaaa tacgaaaaat ccataataat ggcgacttat
    39301 atgctttgtg gatttgctaa ttttgcttct atcggaattc aaataggtgg tattggatca
    39361 ttggccccgg gtcaacgaaa aacactttcc gaatttggaa ttaaggctct tattggaggt
    39421 actatcgcct ctcttttatc tgccacaatt gctggagcaa ttattgggta aatagttaat
    39481 aacttttcaa attattacaa gcttcaattt ctttaatatt gaagcttttt ttatttttaa
    39541 ctttataaaa ttaattggaa tgaagcagta tttagaccta gtgtcacatg tgttagaaaa
    39601 tggaaatgaa aaaggagacc gtaccggtac agggactaaa agtgtgtttg gataccaaat
    39661 gcgatttgac cttagtcaag gctttccaat ggtaaccacc aaaaaacttc atcttaaatc
    39721 tattatttac gaattacttt ggttcctaaa aggcgataca aacattgact acctaactga
    39781 aaatggagtg aaaatatgga acgcttgggc agatgaaaat ggggacttag gccctgttta
    39841 tgggcatcag tggcgtaatt ggaacagtga tgaaattgat caaatcgcag aagttattga
    39901 aaccttaaaa acaaacccta atagccgccg catgttggtt tctgcatgga acccatcagt
    39961 acttccggat acttcaaagt catttagcga taatgtagcc aacaacaaag ctgcgctgcc
    40021 cccttgccat gctttttttc agttttatgt aaatgacggg aaattatctt gtcaacttta
    40081 ccaacgaagc gcagatatat ttttaggagt gccctttaat attgcctctt atgccttatt
    40141 tactatgatg gtcgctcaag tttgtgggta tgaagctggt gaatttatac atacttttgg
    40201 tgatgcacat atttatagca accatataga gcaagtaaaa acacagctat caagggatct
    40261 tcgtccgctt cccaaaatga cgctaaaccc tcaaataaaa gatatatttg actttacatt
    40321 tgatgacttt acgttagaag gttacgaccc acacccgcat atcaaaggag cagtggctgt
    40381 ataatttaat agaaacactt acttttgcct ttgcttaaca cactatctat tgaaaacaac
    40441 aaatcaaata tctaaattaa cacttattgt agccgtctca gaaaacaatg tgattggtaa
    40501 agacaatgat ttaatttggc gcttacgaaa cgacctccaa cgatttaagg cccttacgtc
    40561 tgggcattgt ataattatgg ggcgtaaaac atttgaaagc tttccaaagc ctttgccaaa
    40621 caggacccac attgtgatca ctagacaaca aaactacaca gtaactgagg gagttaaggt
    40681 tgtaaattcg ttagaatcag ctattgaagc agcgaaactt gactctagcc cctacattat
    40741 tggaggggga gaaatctata aacaagcctt gggttttgtt gatcttatag aactcacaaa
    40801 agtacatcac tcatttgaag gagatacatt ttttcctgaa atagatatca aaaaatggga
    40861 ggaaattaat tgtgtttaca acgagaaaga tgaccaacac aactatcctt tttctttctt
    40921 aacttataaa agacgctagc tagctctgtt tagacactac taaaaccaat acacatgaaa
    40981 gcatatattt ttccaggtca aggtgcacaa ttttcgggga tgggcctgcc tctttatgag
    41041 ggtacatcga ttgcaaaatc tctttttgaa caagctaatg acattttagg atttaacatt
    41101 acaaaaataa tgtttgaagg aagtgttgac gatttgaaag agactaaagt gactcaacct
    41161 gcaatctttt tacattctgt aattttagca aagagtctgg gaaaacactt tcagccagac
    41221 atggttgcag gacattccct tggtgaattt tcagccttag ttgccaatgg cacactccgt
    41281 tttgaagacg gtctaaaact agtctcacaa cgagcgcagg caatgcaaaa agcatgtgat
    41341 tctactaaag ggactatggc ggctgtgttg ggtttagaaa atgaaatagt agaggaaaca
    41401 tgtaaatcta tcgagggcat cgtagtcgct gccaactata attgcccagg tcaattggtg
    41461 atctcaggag cagtagacgc tattcataaa gcctgtgatc aactaaaaga aaaaggagca
    41521 cgtagggccc ttgtactccc tgtgggtggg gcttttcatt ctccgttaat ggcaccggca
    41581 aaagaacaac tagcagcagc catagaaaac acgcaattct gcacccctag ttgccctata
    41641 tatcagaacg taactgcaat gcctgtcctg aaggaatcag agattaaaat gaatttaatt
    41701 tctcaactaa ctgcacctgt aaaatggacg caatcggttc agcaaatgat taaggacggc
    41761 ggtaacgaat ttattgaagt aggtcctggc aatgttcttc agggacttgt taggaaaata
    41821 aatagagaga tggatactaa agccgcaaca attgaaaatt aaaatcaatg aataaaagaa
    41881 ccttattaat acttatcctt gttattttca atattagttt agatcagttt tctaaaatta
    41941 aggtacgcga aaaaatagtt cctggatcga gaacagaact tattggaaag caacttcaat
    42001 taatgaatgt tgagaactcc ggcgctttct taagcatggg gagtgattca aacccgactg
    42061 ttaaacttgt ttttctactt attattccgg tgattgtttt aggtgttgtg atgtatcatg
    42121 tgatcacaaa taagacgctt gacaagaaat caattatagg atttagttgt attgctggtg
    42181 gaggaatcgc taacgtttat gaccgtttta tgtacggatc tgtaactgac ttccttttca
    42241 tggattttgg tggcgtattc aaaacgggcg tttttaatag cgcggactta tctgtgacaa
    42301 cagggatggt tttgttactg atgtcaacat tcatgaatcg ttcttcaaaa aatactgaaa
    42361 cgagttaaac aagctttatt tgcttaaaaa agcaatcact gtggaagtaa taaaatcaat
    42421 ctgatcgtct tctaactccg tatgcattgg cattgaaatt acttcattaa ttagagtgtt
    42481 tgtcacctta aaatctgcat cattataacg atcatctaca tatgcttttt gtttgtgtaa
    42541 tgggatgggg tagtaaacgc cacatggaat gtctttttct tgtaaatgtg ctactaaggc
    42601 atctctatcc gcgccctgaa tctttaatgt gtattgatga aacacatgac agtcgcagtt
    42661 atcacacagc gtttcacaac cattgccagc ttttggagtg acaatattcg cgtgatcttt
    42721 aaacgcagca ttatattttc gagccgctga ttgacgtgct ttgttgtacc cgtcaagctt
    42781 aggaagcttc gcgtctagta cggctgcttg aatagaatct aacctggaat taacaccaac
    42841 aacatcgtgg tgatagcgct tatacattcc atgatttaca acccctctta tcgtgtgtgc
    42901 taagtcgtcg tcattggtaa aaatagcccc tccatctcca tagcacccta agtttttgga
    42961 aggaaaaaaa gaggtcgatg ccacatggcc aatggttcca gctttagact ttgtaccatc
    43021 ttgggacgta tagttagccc ctatcgcttg agcattatct tcaattacaa ataaatcatg
    43081 agtcgctgcg agctccataa tagcatccat atttgcacac tgcccaaaca aatgtacggg
    43141 aacaatagcc tttgtttttg gagtaatcgc ttttttaata gcctcaatat ctatattgaa
    43201 tttatcggga tcaacatcaa ctaggactgg agtaagtccc aacaaagcaa tgacttcaac
    43261 ggtagctgca aaagtaaaat ctgcagtaat aacttcatcg cctggtttta atcctaaacc
    43321 catcatcgca atttgtaacg catctgtacc gttagcacaa gggataacgt gtttaacacc
    43381 aagataggct tccaaatttg cttgaaactc ctttacttta ggcccgttaa taaacgacgc
    43441 attatcaata acttcctgaa tagaagaatt gacaacttct tttatagatg catattgacc
    43501 cttgaggtca accatttgaa tttttttcat ttctttaaat ttcaatttga agcaataaca
    43561 attacgatga acaaaaatac aaaattacca atgcttagtc ataaaattaa tataaagaat
    43621 gtatttttgc tttaaataaa accttttgag ccttttttac aatatcataa ttgaactcgt
    43681 aacatttttt gttttccttt tcggaggttt tcacaaaaag gtacagctag gtcaaaaagg
    43741 acgcaaagaa agtttgcaaa tattacaaca aaaccttagc cctagtgata aggttatttg
    43801 gctacattgt gcgtctttag gggaatacga gcagggacta ccagtatttg aggccctgaa
    43861 aacacactac caagaccaca agtttgtact cagctttttc tctccatcgg ggtatgaggt
    43921 tagaaaaata aatcccatta cagaccttgt tgtttacctg cctttggata agaaaagtac
    43981 agttaactca tttctaaaca ttacaaatcc taaattagtg gtgtttgtta aatatgatct
    44041 ttggccaaat tacttgcaag agctgaaacg acgacatata acaacggtat taatctcagc
    44101 gttatttaga ccgtcacagc cttactttaa gagctatggg aattggttta aaaaactact
    44161 ttttacattt gaccacatct ttacgcaaga tttagagtct aaaaaactac taaactcaat
    44221 tggatactca tccactagcg tgtcgggaga tactagattt gatcgtgttg gaaatcaatt
    44281 gaaaacagac aataagctag atttcattgc caaatttaaa gacactaaaa cctgtattgt
    44341 ggcgggaagt acctggccag aagatgacag cttacttata gactatatta atactggcaa
    44401 agagaatact aaatttatta ttgctcccca caacattgat tcaagtcaaa ttaattcaat
    44461 gcttaaaaaa cttcagaaac ctacagttct ttactctaac tataaaaatg aagctctaga
    44521 aaataagtct gtgtttatta ttgatactat tggcttacta actaagatat acaagtatgc
    44581 agacattgca tatattggag gtggcatggg gtcgtcgggg cttcacaaca cactagaggc
    44641 tgctactttt ggagttccca ttgtgattgg taaaaactat caaaaatttc ctgaagctaa
    44701 agcgatgcta actaaaggtg gattatttag tattgacagt ggcgcaagcc ttcaagaaac
    44761 actagatgca cttgttaaaa acccagaaaa aaggaaggct ttaggtcaaa caaacaagga
    44821 gtatattaaa aataataaag gcgcttcaga acttgtaatg gcagaaataa caaagcttta
    44881 ttcgtagtcg tttattgata tactttcaca taatcaataa caaaatcttc aggaaaaata
    44941 gagtcatcta catatgaccc accaaaatgc ccgccaatag ctaaattaag aatgatataa
    45001 aacggcttat tgaagggcca tgttttatca tttttaattt ctggagaaaa tgtataaacc
    45061 aaaacatcat cgatgtagaa ctgtatttga ttcgcatccc acttagtttt ataaacatga
    45121 aacccctctt caatagagtc tatgttcgta attttagtgt tgaatgactg accataactt
    45181 tcgggggtgt gtaatgtcgt gtgaatttgt ccgggggatt ttccaacata ctccataata
    45241 tcgatttcac cacaagctgg ccatgtgttg gtgtctatat cgtgacccag catccatata
    45301 gctggccata agccctttcc tattggaagt tgcgctttga cttcaatcgt tccatatgta
    45361 aattcaaact tgtctttaga tgtaatcctg ccagagtagt aggcatcccc ttgtttggtt
    45421 gcagaaatta cgagatgatt atttactgtt gttacatttt ttttggtgta tgattgccat
    45481 tcattattac cccaaccaca tagattagga cacccatcac caaggtcgta ggaccagcta
    45541 tttaagtcca aggaatcttc attaaattca tccgaaaata gaagtctggg ggctgatgaa
    45601 acagtaggca ccaaaaaggg ggtcaatagt aatagtagaa aaactcgaac aatcatttat
    45661 aaggtaatag tggattgaag gttagcatta gaatcgcctc caacaaaaat tgaaaaatct
    45721 cctgactcta gtataaaatt tccattatta tcataaaagc caagttcttt ttccgtaagt
    45781 gtgaatgaaa tttcctggct ttcgtttggc actaggctaa caagctcaaa acctttaagc
    45841 tctctaactg ggcgtgtaac gcttgcgaaa tgatctctta tataaagttg taccacttct
    45901 ttacctgttt gttttccaga attttttagt gtgacagaca cctgtacttc cttttcagaa
    45961 acgaccgatg tttttagatt actatattca aatgaggtat aactcagccc atatccaaaa
    46021 gggtataatg gtgagttttc ttcgtcttcg taatgtgacc aaaacacacc aggagcacct
    46081 gttggacggc ctgtgttttt atagttgtaa taaataggaa cttggcccac agctcttgga
    46141 aaactcattg gtagctttcc gcttggatta tagtctccat agagaacttg tgcaatagca
    46201 tttccacttt gagttcctaa ctgccaagcc tcaacaattg ccggtaaatt ttcgtgatgc
    46261 caatttaaga ccagaggcct tccgttatta agaactagca caatattctt gttaacctta
    46321 tatactgctt ctagcagttc ttgttggacg cctggcaatc ctaatttagt tcgacttcga
    46381 ccttcaccgc tttgataacc aatttctccc aataccatga caacaacatc agcagatttt
    46441 gcggcctcga ttgcttgagg gaattcactt ttatcggaag tattgatttg aacctgagcc
    46501 gtaaacgccg tgtaaccaat actaacatcg gctcctttgg cataggttat tttattttct
    46561 ttataggctt gcattccctc taaaacagaa acagcagaat ggtctttggc tgcaatcctc
    46621 caattcccca aagggctgtt tttatctgct gctaaagcac caattaaagc gattttttgg
    46681 ccttgctttt tcaagggtaa taactgattg tcatttttca aaagtacaat tgattttttt
    46741 gctagatcta aagcagcctc atgaaaggct tgttggccga taacttcttt ttcacgtacc
    46801 tcatcacagt acttgtaggg atcttcaaaa agccctaact cgaacttaac ttttaaaatt
    46861 cgtttgacag cgtcgtcaat gaaagactcc ttcactttgc cttctctaac taaacctgct
    46921 aattctttca cgtataagtg tgattccatg tccatgtcag aaccagcatt ggccgctatc
    46981 atagccgctt ccttaccatc tttagcaaga ccatgagacg tcatctcatc aatagagccc
    47041 caatcggtaa ctacaaaacc gtcaaaagcc catttgcctt ttaaaacgtc tctttgtaaa
    47101 tatttatttc ctgtagccgg aattccgttc agcacattaa aggcattcat aaaggttctc
    47161 acccccgcat caacagtggc ctggaatggg ggaaagatca tgttatttaa agtggaagtt
    47221 ccaacatcga ccgtattgta ttctcgtccg gattcagaga atccataacc agcaaagtgc
    47281 ttagcacatg cagcaatagt agtatgttgt gataaatctg taccttgaaa tccaagaaca
    47341 cgtgctttag caattttaga tcctaaataa gggtcttcac cagcaccttc catcacgcga
    47401 ccccatcttg catcacgagt gatgtcaacc ataggagcga atgtccagtt aattccagca
    47461 gcagcagctt cttctgccgc cacttcagat gattttctaa tggcctctaa atcccagctt
    47521 gcagactcag ctaaaggaat tgggcttatg gtttcatagc cgtgaatcac atcaaaccct
    47581 ataattaagg gaattcctaa gcgcgattct tcaactgcaa ttttttgaac gcctctcacg
    47641 ttctcaacac cccttacatt tagcattgag ccaacatacc catttctaag atgctcatac
    47701 ttttcggctg catctcctga atctggagcc gggcccgtaa gatcccagaa gcctacatat
    47761 tggttcattt gaccaacttt ttcttctaga gtcatccgac ctaataactc atttactttt
    47821 ttctcaatcc cctgaaccga cgttaaagaa gaactaagag aaggagttga gtcagattta
    47881 atacaagaaa ctgcagtaaa taaaacacta aataaaataa ctattagaaa gggttttttc
    47941 atcttattgg tatactctta tataatctac ctccatagca tcggaggtga aattggggtc
    48001 tatcgtaccg ccattggtcc cgcccattgc tacattaaat attaaaaaga aattttgatt
    48061 gaatggtaaa gaccctgaat ttcctgttgt aaaaaactca actccatcta aagaaaaact
    48121 aagggttgag gacgtccaat ttaaggaata gacgtgaaat tcatcaaaag tagaatctgc
    48181 aatatcgccg ccataactag cttgtcctag agggttatct gaattaacat tgtctggatt
    48241 aaaccaatga agcgttgaag acacactgtt tttatttacg aactgttcca tgatatcgat
    48301 ttctccacat tctggccaac ttacagagtt tatattttgc cctaacatcc ataaggcggg
    48361 ccatgttcct gcagtagttg gtaattttgc acgaatgtct acacgaccat acttaaaatc
    48421 aaatttattt ttagttatga ttcgacctga agtatacgag ttattagatt ctttaatgac
    48481 ttttattttt agtatcccgt tctctttata cacattatta agactgtttg tataagattg
    48541 aacttcttgg ttaccccagc caccaccgcc aatttcataa gtccatttgt tggtgttaat
    48601 tgtcccattg ccgtcaaatt catctgacca cactaaggtg tcgttattcc cagtacctcc
    48661 gttgttatct tcatctacaa aaattgtaat attttgaatt tttgagatgc tattttctga
    48721 ggttgaatac gcataaatag taatgggaaa ctgattaagt ccttgggaat ttacggagta
    48781 tgtaaagtta ccacttggac tatcaacctc atccgcagtc ccaaccttaa aaccgtatct
    48841 aacggcatta gtagcagtag ctgaaaggtt taaaaccccc gagccgtctc cgttagggtt
    48901 gtttgcgtct tggccttgta tgtcaaggga tacgacaaga ttagttggta ttacggtatt
    48961 attattatta ttagggttat ttatatcctc actatcactt gaagagcagc cataggccgt
    49021 caagagcacc aatacagaaa gattaaaaat aaatgttatt tttttcatta tcacaaattt
    49081 aaaattaatt aaaaaaagag gcaaaaaatt tgcctctttt tttatgaaag taagaacaaa
    49141 ttactattca gcgactaaaa tcatccacca tgtgaactct ccagcaccat ctacagttct
    49201 aatatataat tcattttcat tatagtccca caactcatat gtatgactac ctccagtata
    49261 ataggtgaaa aatgcgttat tggttaattt tatagagatc tgtcctggat taataatatt
    49321 ccagttttca gtataatctg catattcata atttagtaca tcagcaccat cttcgccgcc
    49381 agtaccattg ttccctagtt ctgcatatac ttgagccgaa cggccaaaaa tagttccgtt
    49441 agtcatatgg ttaagagttc catcagaatt gaaagtccag cgatcgtcgt aggttcctgt
    49501 accaacttta tcttcagggc ctgctccgta ccactcacat ggtataagac cacctactgg
    49561 acctaatcca aaatgctgcc ctacttcaga cttaactctc catgtttttg agctaccgcc
    49621 cgtaatcgct tgaactaaat cagctggagg ggtgtaggtt gctaaaactt caatagtaaa
    49681 agtcgttgaa gaaggactgc ctgcagttcc gtaagcaaca actgttacat catagctatt
    49741 tactcctaca gcataaaaag acttttcaag aactcctgag gccaccattt cttctgcgcc
    49801 attaaatata tatttataag taatagcccc ttctgcagat gcattgaagt ttacaactcc
    49861 actaccatct ccgttagggt tttcggcatc taatccaacc acatcaaccg taactgctaa
    49921 gttagtaggt gttgtaatat cgccaaattc ataagtatct tcctcacagg ctgtaaaaaa
    49981 cagcaagctt aaagataaac tgataaaata ttttaaattt ttcatgatta ttttaaatta
    50041 gtttattgat atatcgtcta aataaattgt atagtttgac gaaccgtctc cctcagttcc
    50101 attgtccata ataagaacca tattatacca atctatactt tcgtcaattc cagagtggtc
    50161 aaacgttaag gtttcccatt ggttagccaa agtcgtagtt gctgtaattt cagctgagcc
    50221 tgtattgttt ggccatggga cattgtcttc aaacttcatc agtaaatcta aaccaactct
    50281 cggcgaccat acttttacag tgactattga agacgaagtt atatcaaatg gtgttccaac
    50341 agatattttt gaccctgccc atacttggcc agttccttta accatttcgg ccaccattgc
    50401 tgagttattc ccatttgtat ctggatttga aatgacagaa atacccccac cgtcaaaaga
    50461 acttagttca gaaaactctg gttcaaaatc taacaaagga gtactcgtaa tatcgtctaa
    50521 ataaattgta tagtttgacg aaccgtctcc ctcagttcca ttgtccataa taagaaccat
    50581 attataccaa tctatacttt cgtcaattcc agagtggtca aacgttaagg tttcccattg
    50641 gttagccaaa gtcgtagttg ctgtaatttc agctgagcct gtattgtttg gccatgggac
    50701 attgtcttca aacttcatca gtaaatctaa accaactctc ggcgaccata cttttacagt
    50761 gactattgaa gacgaagtta tatcaaatgg tgttccaata gatatttttg accctgccca
    50821 tacctggcca gttcctttaa ccatttcggc caccattgct gagttattcc catttgtatc
    50881 tggatttgca acgatagaaa tacccccacc gtcaaaggaa ctaagttcga atcctgtttc
    50941 gaaaccgata gtttgtgagg tagtatttgg tgtttcttta taaaaatata aattatctac
    51001 ataaataatt gcattgtttc ctatcgtatc aaataatagt tgtgtaatac cagaaacatc
    51061 cgttgtatat tcagctaaag gaatatctac gcttacccac tcaccaaggc tgataggatc
    51121 ggcaaactca atgtcttctt ttaaaggatc tccatctgca taagaagtat taactaactt
    51181 aagtcctaaa acagtagcgt ctggagtcca atagtcaaaa tgaacaaatt ccattgctga
    51241 aacatcagtt gcatttccat aatcagttac aatccctgta tagtttaaat cattataaaa
    51301 ccacgtatta tttccttcaa cttgcacctc tgtaagggtt gttgtttgtc cccaacccgg
    51361 gttaagttca gataattcaa tattggtata tacatcgctg tacaaagaga taacatcatc
    51421 tggttgtctt gatggcggag ttggagctga tgttaaagga gatataattt ccgtcacttc
    51481 aaagtcttca gtataaacag tcgtttcgat tgccgctccc attgcttcta cagtaattgt
    51541 gtaggttcct ggttctaaga aatccaaaaa cactgtttca ccaatattcc ccgtaactgg
    51601 tgaaggtgtt tcttcagtag ttcctagaga agtcacatca aaacttacag aaaaatcagc
    51661 tgaagctgta acatttacac gtttagagat tgcagcatca ttttcaatag tcacttctaa
    51721 gttagaaggc gcttgaaatg aaacgactaa ctcttgagcc agggttgttt ctaagcctgt
    51781 aacgccatag gctacagccg taactgtata agttccttca acatatgtat gtgatgtgtt
    51841 ttggccgtta ctaaagtttt caggctctag agtatcatct ccaaaataaa tatcaaaccc
    51901 aacagctccc tctgcggttg gcgtgattgt tacaaaacct gtattgtctt gagtcacttg
    51961 aaaaagcatt gctaattcag aaggcgcctc aacatttgaa ataaaattta agtctttttc
    52021 atcgtcagag caagtggtta atgcaagaac aacaacacaa agactaagta tatattttag
    52081 tattttcata gttatatttt ttaatagttt ggattttgat tccagtttcc gttagagaat
    52141 tgaatttctt gaattggaat aggaaatatt tcgtgtttac ctgcttcaaa gccttcaatt
    52201 tcagaagatg cttgaccagt tcttacaagg tcaaagaagc gatgcccttc acctactaat
    52261 tctacacgtc tttcatgata gatagcgtcg gttagttcag ccccagcagc agttacattg
    52321 ttagcgttag tgccaaatgc acgtgtacgt accaagttta ggtatacctg tgcttttgag
    52381 tcatcaatac cgcccctatt attagcttca gcggccataa gcaatacatc tgcaaaacga
    52441 attgacctgt aattattagg gtttgttaag ttttgatcgc caatgttttg atccccttgg
    52501 cgtgcaaggt attttctgtt gtaataccct gtgtgctcat accctattcc gtaggtagca
    52561 ccagtttctg ttgcccaagc ttcgatatca agaatagaca cctcttttct tgaatcacca
    52621 gcttcaaaag catcaactgc ttcttgagtt ggtacattaa agctatatcc agaatcatag
    52681 gttggacctg tgtggtttct aattccgtta aatccaacgg caacatttcc ttcactacat
    52741 tgaagacaac caaacccagc cccttcagca tctgtatact gtacttcaaa tacagactcc
    52801 acattatttt caccttcgtt ttcaaacata gttgcataac tagcagcaag ttgataaggt
    52861 ccattattaa tcacattgtc caataccatt gcagcatcac taaatttatc ttggtataaa
    52921 tacgcttttc caagtaatgc ttctgcagct cctttggtta ctcgccctac ttgaggggcg
    52981 ctatactcca agttgttaac ggcgaacatt aaatcacttt caataagcgc atacacctct
    53041 tctacagaat atctagcggt agaaagctcg tctccgggtg aaaatcttgt tccagctcct
    53101 tgtaaagcag cgtcatagtt ttttattgga agcgctccaa accatttaac taattcaaaa
    53161 tggtaatagg ctctaaggaa acgtacttcc gcaaccatag cgttgcgtcc ttcgaattca
    53221 gttttatctt ggaattctaa aaagtagtta gccctattca ctccagcaaa catccaactc
    53281 cagacatctc ttaaattgct atttacagcc gtgtggccca tgtcatctat ttgttgaaag
    53341 cctacaacgt ctgttgcact ttcgccacca cacaatgtat tgtcagacgc aatttcgcct
    53401 aaaagcacat taacgtaaga agcttgtaat aaatcatata ctcctacaag agccatgtaa
    53461 taatcatctt ccgaattaaa atacgtctgt gaatcgatat tataattttg agtttcgtct
    53521 aagaattcat ccgaacagga gtaaattcca gtagcaatta gcgtgaacac tagaattgca
    53581 gatattatgt ttttgttgtt tttcatcgtg ttttagttta aaatgagata tttagtccaa
    53641 aaatatactg tctaacggtt ggatagaacc cataatcaat accaccacct agagcggctc
    53701 cgttggtagc agctggatca aaccctttat actcggtaaa agtaaagggg ttgtttacag
    53761 ataggtaaag gcgtacttta gccattccaa tattctctag agtttcttca ggtaaactat
    53821 agcctaattg tatgttttga atccgtacaa atgaagcgtc ttctacatag aagtcagaaa
    53881 ataacttgtt tgtagaggcg ccggttgttg ctcttggaac tgtattgcta gttcctggtc
    53941 ctgtccaacg gtctaaataa taatctaaac gatttacgtt tggttggtca cgttcgtagt
    54001 tacgaaccat gtccttgcct acttcggcaa atgcatataa acttaggtca aaactcttgt
    54061 aatcaactga aaaattgaaa cccatataat aatcggctaa aggttttccg ataaatgttc
    54121 tatcatcaga attaatttct ccatctccat taacatctac ataacgaata tctcctggaa
    54181 cagctccgta acctagaccc tcttgcgaag gatgtgcatc aacatctgct tgtgtttgga
    54241 aaattccatc tgtttgaagt ccataaaaat aaccgatcgg ctgacctgtt tccattcttg
    54301 atgggggtaa aggttgacca actccaaaag aaccgcctgt taagggtaca tcggcattaa
    54361 cttctataac ctttccttca atctttgtta cattataact aacattatat gataagtcat
    54421 ctgtaatatt atcactgtaa ttgattaaaa attctaatcc ctcagaacga gttgtacctg
    54481 cattaacagt tggtgacccc gaaccaggtg ctgaagttcc taaaattcca gagactggaa
    54541 gtccaggaat taataaatca actctatctt ctaaaaagta atctgctaca atctctaatt
    54601 tgtttccaaa aaacttagca tctaaaccaa tatcaagttt ttcagcagtt tcccacttag
    54661 catttgcatt tgcaataggt ccgttagcaa caccattggt taaagcaccg tcaaaaacat
    54721 aggttgcctc tccgctcagt gctgatctat ataagtcatt tccaacaagg tttcctaaag
    54781 ttccataact tccacgaatt tttaagaagt caataacttc actatccttc aagaaatttt
    54841 catcagatat tttccaccca gcagtaacag atttaaaata atcaattcta ttgtctttag
    54901 caaatgcgga agaaccgtct ctacgaatca ttgcagacaa taagtacttt cctttaaagt
    54961 catactgcaa acgaccaaag taagacaaca aacggttgtc atatgtatac gatccatttt
    55021 ctttagcgtc acttgttcca gtagttagag cgatatcagc aaaatcccat gagttatttg
    55081 gtacatcaaa acctgtggcg aataaaccat ccccccagtt tttgattaca gtagttccta
    55141 ctgtagcttc aaggttgtgt ttatctgcaa tcgttttttt ataggttgca aacgtatccc
    55201 atgtataaga atcatattga ttcttactct gattcacagt acttcggtcc gtattaaata
    55261 cttttcctgc cccgtaatta gctatcggag aaaatgtttt gcctttgtcg ctgtatgttt
    55321 tgaaacccat tctagacgtg atcgtcaaat gatccgttag cttgtattct aactgaaagt
    55381 ttccttcaat actacttcca aagtaagtgt tgtatgtatc acgtatttga gaaaatggat
    55441 ttatgatttc atttccaaaa atcccattaa catcttcttg atctaaagca aataatggag
    55501 aataactaat cgagttaaat aagacagacc ctaagcctga ctcactaata gtttttcttt
    55561 tgtttgaaaa gtagtttaaa tttatagtgc tctttaaacg atcattaata tcaatcccca
    55621 gatttaattt aatattatct ctaatataat tagatttatc actagctata attccgtctt
    55681 gatcaaggcg agtcgcccct aaataatacg tgacattatc tgtaccacct gacaagctaa
    55741 cattatgatt agtcattaat gcctgatcaa atagctcatc ctgccagttt gttccagctc
    55801 caagcccagc tatatttgaa taaggtagtg actgaccgtt tgcagcataa ctttcgttaa
    55861 ctagagctgc atattcggaa gcatttaaaa gagataactt ttttgttgtt tcttgaattc
    55921 ctgcgtaagt gttataagac acttgaggtg ccgtattttt ctttcctttt ttagtggtta
    55981 ctaaaattac tccgttcgca ccttcaactc catatattgc agcttgggca tcctttaaaa
    56041 cagtaagact ttcaatatca tccgggttaa gactattgaa gctcgataca atataaccat
    56101 caacaaccaa taaagggtcg ttatcagtgt tactacttac acctctaata agaaatcgga
    56161 atccactacc tggtgaacct gactgagtag ataccgaaac ccccgttgta gtcccttgta
    56221 aggcttgaga cacatcgact ggcttcagtt tttcaatggt ctcagatcct actatagaaa
    56281 ctgaacctgt aaggtctttt ctgcttttag atccatatcc aattaggact atttcgtcta
    56341 aagactcatt gtcttcttct aagtcaacat tcataacaga agcagctgga agctctaaag
    56401 tttcaaaacc tacatatgta aatactaatg tagcgtttgg ttgaacgttt gaaatggtaa
    56461 agttaccatc gaaatcggac acagctcctg agctggtgtt tttaactata atattcactc
    56521 ctattaaagg aaggccatca gcgctagatt taactgttcc gctcactgaa atattttgag
    56581 ccatcgctgt cgtagcaaat gtcaaactaa ccagtagggt ataaaatatt tttttcataa
    56641 atattagttt aattattttt tataaatcta taacaagaat gtcttaattc ctcaaaaata
    56701 gacgcaacaa aaaacataca ccacaaaaaa catgagctag aattgttgaa atgataattt
    56761 ttaaggttaa aattatgaaa ttacctatga agtgatttac gaacctaaag agctcaaaaa
    56821 gaagatgtag tgcttatgta tggttgaaat aaggatgtgt agtgtttcta cagctcaaga
    56881 atatagctag tcaagctaga ttcatgcggc aaacccatct ttttacgcaa acgatatcgc
    56941 ttaacctcta cacttctgta ggatatgttt agtaaaggcg caatttcttt agacgttaaa
    57001 ttaagcctta gataagcaca taatctaagg tcgttgggag ttagacttgg atgaattgat
    57061 ttaatatgtt taaggaaatc tttgtctgca ttattaaaag cttcctcaaa aagtttccag
    57121 tcgtcggtat tatttaggtt tttatcaata attttaatca ccttttttag atcctgtcct
    57181 ttgaaatctt tttctttaag ctcattctta attccgttaa ggaattcatt cttcttaatt
    57241 agactcattg ttgaaacagc tagttcacga tttttactct caatatctaa ttttaatttc
    57301 tcattattta actgcattaa ctgcttagaa gattctaatt cttttagagc taaatcttct
    57361 tcagattttt ttagcacttt gagctgctgt ttcttataat atctcttata actattgtga
    57421 acaaaaaccc acaataaaat aataaaagag atgtaaacaa caatagctaa attagagaga
    57481 taccaaggcc tgttaattac aaaggaaaac gaactagtgt ttatggtttc ggtaacacct
    57541 gttcttcctt taactttgaa tcgataacta ccgtagggaa ggtttttaaa cacttgataa
    57601 ctgtcctgag tccagtcaga ccattgtgat gaccatcctt caagtttgta cgaatagttt
    57661 ttcttaacga tattatcata atgagggatt gtataactaa agaaaagact gtttgtgtca
    57721 taatctaagc ttttgacaga ctttaaatct agcttaaacc tgtcttcatt gattttatta
    57781 acttccacag aatttagctt gatactgtaa agatggctag gctttgaaat atttgaatta
    57841 aatataaaat aaccattaga tgaacccaaa agaaactgat ctgtagctat catagataaa
    57901 ttctcaaaac cacttactac ttttttaaag ttagcaagtg atacaggaat tatttcgggc
    57961 ttaggaattt ctgtaatact tccggtactg ataattaata tgctttgatc agcaaaacac
    58021 cacttgagac catctgagcc ctttacatcc attaatgttg aacgtaatga aaatttattc
    58081 aaaagattgt taaatgactc agaaccaaca aaaccttgta gagtgtcatc atatttaaat
    58141 accccctcgg aagatgtata aaataagttg ttggagaaat ttaaaatatt tgatccagca
    58201 ccctttttta ctgtgtttac actagaaaca tttgaaacag aaaatagatc atccgaaagt
    58261 tcgagttcat atagcccccg tagctcatga ttgacaaata ttttgtttcc attttgctcg
    58321 taaaatcgag tagacaaatc aaaaccttta attttatttc taaatttcca ttggccggaa
    58381 gaatattcta ataagcttaa tccagagtaa tttccttgta aaataatagt tggatcattt
    58441 gctaatcgct taaaatccca ggtccctgga gaatcaaaaa ttgtatattg taccttccgc
    58501 tcttttatga tcattgtgcc taaatgatga ccacagaaaa ctaaatcatc aataatctta
    58561 agactccaca cctgaccatt ggtgccgggc acaaagacaa aatcagaatc agattgtctt
    58621 ggcttataaa ataagccttg gttagttccc aaatataagt agccgttatg taagaccgag
    58681 gaataaacag tgcctatggt acctttggtg tcattataaa ccgaaaactg tgtagataaa
    58741 ttaataaaac taattccaat atcaagtcct aaccataaat tgttttgctg atcttcaaaa
    58801 acagataaaa cagtattatt gctcaatcct ttttcaaaat ttaaatcata tttcaataat
    58861 ccctcagaat ttagatgaaa atatccatta gaaacagtcc ctagaatgat actgttatcc
    58921 tttaatttag ttgcactgta aattgaaaga gctgttagat caatagaagc gtcgattttc
    58981 caggggatca aagattcatt ttctaaaaaa taaaacccct tcgaagctgt tattataagt
    59041 aaacgtcctt ttaaatcaaa agcacccact agtttattgg ccaccaagtt agcgtcatta
    59101 gtaacaagct ctgtagcgcc attcacaaat ttaaaaatcc cttcatttaa tttattaaaa
    59161 aaaagaactc cattgacaac aaaaatattt gtaatctcat catctgattc aataaaagaa
    59221 aattcatttg taacttcatt tactaaataa attcttgaaa aagactgaaa gacaagccac
    59281 tcatctagtt ttataatttt ccaaaattgt tcgtcatctg ttaattcaat ccctattttt
    59341 tgcactaatg aagtatactc taaaacgttt ttattatttt ttttccatac tccgaaatcc
    59401 atataactcc cggaatacac atcattccct actgctttaa cagaccttac aatagaacta
    59461 tcaggaacag gatataaact ccaattcact ccgtcatact cgaggagtcc tgaattattg
    59521 gcaaaataca tagtttgatc agtggtctga gatatacccc aattttggtt ttgggcacca
    59581 tatatgtctg gcgtataagc cattaagggt gggtgttctt gagccgttaa gtttaagtaa
    59641 cttagtaaaa ttaaaacaaa gtaggctatt ctcataaaaa cagaattcta taaaatagtt
    59701 agaaattaag ataaacacag ttgtgcatta atgaattata tacattaatg atttttcaaa
    59761 tatagtgtaa aaattagaat gctatttact ggggctcaaa acaaaaacta cctaatattt
    59821 aaaaaagaga ctaggtcttc ttttcggcgc ttagctactg gaagcataag cttgcctact
    59881 aactcacaat tactgccgtc tgagttattg atgtttataa tatatttgag gttaatcaaa
    59941 tactttttgt gaatccgaaa aaaataactt gtggataata atttctcata ctctccaata
    60001 tttttagata caaaaagcgt agacttatct acaagatgaa ttgtggtata tctcccgtca
    60061 gattctaaat ataaaatatc gtcaatacgt acaaagtcga tttttttagt tgaagggatt
    60121 gctatgaaat tataatctgt tgttttagac ccaatggagc tcttcactga cttgatttgt
    60181 gaaggtgttg taaaattatt atttttaaag caatcttcaa ttcttttaaa agtgaccaaa
    60241 agatcttttg ggtcaattgg ttttaaaata aaatctacag cgttaaactt aaatgctgaa
    60301 atagcatact cttggtaagc agttataaag acaaccaaat aatcactata ggttattgca
    60361 tccaaaacat caaaaccagt accatcaccc ataatgatat ctaaaaaaat gacttttggc
    60421 tttagagcat ttaatttttg aattgcatct ggtacagaag tagctattga aacaatttga
    60481 attgatggac aatatttctt taaataaata ctgagtaatt cattgttttt agactcatca
    60541 tcgatgagca ttgatgtaat ttttaacatt ttatgctttt taatagattt gggatataac
    60601 taatatatga aacaaatttc tacattttaa tttgaaacac tcaaaaggtt aggctaataa
    60661 cgaaagtaag gaaaaaagat aaaaaaacac aataaaattc aacataatag aaacaaaact
    60721 tgtgattatc aatgatttaa gtatatttat agtatgatgt ataaggtgga gagtgctagg
    60781 aggcaaagga agatgcgttg gatgataata actataatgt tagttatatg ttcctcagta
    60841 aaatcacaat ctcaagatcc agttaaaaat tcaccgttgg cttcaattgt caaagtatat
    60901 aatgaagcca acaaagagac gttgactgat agcttgacta atataaataa gcgagaagca
    60961 ttggactcag gaaatgactc tctttacata gcattaacat tccaacaatt tgacaaaaga
    61021 aacatgagaa atatcgatgt ctctggcatt gtattattac aggacttgtt ggtcaataaa
    61081 attgatataa gtgaaaaata ccttgaaata cttctgcgag caaacctaag tctaggagct
    61141 tattttatga tacaagaaaa tccctcagca tccagcttag gacttgcgaa atattactat
    61201 gaaaaacatt tcaagattct acaagagcta aagctaagct ctgaagagct taaacaattc
    61261 cgacttcaca aattagatta cttcataaaa acaaagaatg acagtttatt tgattattta
    61321 gaccaatact ctatttctaa ggaaaaagaa aatttgatac tcacaaaatg gcacagaata
    61381 aatgaaaatc acacaaaaga attattttac gcaaccaaaa cttctgattt atttgaacaa
    61441 atgattgcat ttggaaataa taataaaatt aaagaagctg atagcctgta ttcaatttta
    61501 aaaaggaaat atgagcatga aaataaagaa atggtaaata tattacatca aaaaatggcc
    61561 catatttatg tgaaacatga cgaacaacca caagctgatg aattatatga aaaatcgcta
    61621 aagtattttg agcagtacaa taaattttat cgaatggaag aaagtctaac aggtttagcc
    61681 attactaact gtgaaagtaa cgcaactcca tatcagattt ctagttacat agaaaggtta
    61741 cgtgttttta ataaaacaaa agaaaaggaa caattaaagg tccttacaaa ccatcttagt
    61801 ttaataagta aggtgtccac ttggaacata aaaaaaaggg tgacagagaa aaaacaaatt
    61861 gaagcgcaat taaatattca aaaaacagta ataaatctag gagtcggctt tttaatagca
    61921 tttgctgttt ttatatacat atatattcaa agagtaaatg aaagtaataa actgaagctc
    61981 gcaaataaaa taatgaaaat taatgttata aaatcaaaat ttaaacctca tttcacattt
    62041 aatgttttgt ccgttgtaaa ttattttatt gcaaaaaaag actttgaaaa tgcctcaacc
    62101 tcactaaata aaatggctgg tctgttgcga ttaactcttg aaaacatcga taaagattta
    62161 gtttcgtatg aatccgaata caagatctgc gaatactata tgtaccttga aggcttgcgg
    62221 ttttctgaaa aatttgactt taagatagag cctttgacgg atttagaaac aaaaagctgg
    62281 aaactcccag ctgggattat agagccgttt ttaggaaact ccgcaaatca tgcctttaat
    62341 gttgcacaaa aaaagggact gatcacaatg agccaccaaa ttagaaatga atgcttagtt
    62401 attactctaa aggataatgg gagtcgtgta gatgaaaaga tcttatccga gagactttat
    62461 catggtcata gcatttcgaa ggatattatc tctgctactt caagattata taaaaagaaa
    62521 ataaaacttg agataaaaaa cgattttggt actcagataa ttattactat tcctttgtta
    62581 aaaccatctt aattttttga gcttattaat ttactaacga tttctcacta cgagtcaaaa
    62641 tcactatcat cacgtattgg tgaaggaata gattgagctt gagacttttt tgggttcaag
    62701 gttataaatg ttcctattgc agttaaggct gcatatttac ccattttcga cagggcttca
    62761 gttcttgtta tttgattttt tttcatttta ttttatttgc gtttgttgta aactagtttg
    62821 aaacataaaa attaattaat aactaatttt gttgttttag tttggttttg attgttaagg
    62881 tgtgttacat aaactcctga actgacattg gatacgtcta ttttgtgctc tgtttgatta
    62941 gattctagta gatgtgagct taataatcgc cctcttatat catatatttt taaaattgaa
    63001 tcgcttacta gctgtccttt gacagttata ttttttgagt tggccataga aaaaacctct
    63061 acgctattta aggctgtaga ttctgtagtg aatgtattag cagtcgttcg aatataaaag
    63121 cgacctattc cattcaaatc gttagttgcg gtaaatgtgt aactttctga tgttaagaga
    63181 gtttgtatgt ttagttccgt atcgtctaag taaaaactaa cacctgatgg tatatttaac
    63241 tctgaaaaac ttagggtcgc ttcctctcct gctgctaaat taacatcaac tggaatagcg
    63301 taatcttcag atgtcatgtc ttctaaagga agggtttgaa tcgataggtt tagtccctca
    63361 gaagattgca ctaagtgggt gcctagtcga gagccaaaag agcccgcatc atacccttca
    63421 tcaaatgcac gtgtaccatt aggactaatg aaataaatcg aagttgtata tgacaaagat
    63481 tgcgtcatta actttaactt taaaaatgaa gaagactcat tagaaagtcg cccttgaatt
    63541 gaattgtctt ttcctagtag actaactcgc cttgccgagc taggaattgt aatagaggaa
    63601 gtttgtggag ttcctaaaat aacaaaagct tggcctggtg tcagtaaatc aaaatttgta
    63661 acattagtaa agttaaccgt ttcccacgga aaatcagtgt ccgatccgtt gtaaaaatac
    63721 attgccttat atttagaatc aacaccagca ttagcaatca taacacccaa gatcgtttca
    63781 gtgtcaaggt gagttgaaaa gggattgcca attaagttgc ttcttttcca tctccccagt
    63841 ccaaacgaaa gtgcgatagg ggtatctgaa gtggtcaaaa ttccattgta agacaaggtt
    63901 tgtccgccag ctcctaagga agctgcccga tagccttttg ctgctactaa agtttcggaa
    63961 ctggttggac tatactcttc ataaccatca gcagacaaat tattaagggg accatataac
    64021 atatttgagc tcacagtcat agtaccttct gctatttttc cttggttatt tgtaacaaac
    64081 tgtgaaaata attgtccact tactggaggt gaaacaagat ctcttgttgc gactgaggct
    64141 gtgtaatgac ggtactctgc taatccactt gaagcgccgg taacataaaa atccgaaaaa
    64201 tcatttgaaa cggagtccat aataagttga ccatttgaat caatagatga attttcccca
    64261 acgaagacag ttgaagatgg tgaaatatat aacagacccc cactagctac ttttaaattt
    64321 tgagcatcta ttgaaaaagt gaaaagagta attatagcag aaactttaag tattgatatt
    64381 ttcatgaaat gtagttttag agttaacgga tttagatatt attgatatta ggtaaataat
    64441 gcatgagaaa aataacatta taaaaaaatg ttttgttatg tcgagggcac ttaagtatac
    64501 cgccataaaa gtgattaaaa tagtataggc aacaataaaa agtgtgcatg taaaatgaga
    64561 aaagttcaat cttgctaggt gatgatgtaa gtgattccta tctggcttaa atggactatg
    64621 acctttaaac attctaacaa aaaatactct tatagtatct aaaagaggaa aacttattaa
    64681 agccagaata acaataattg agtttttggt aaaaaagcta gattcattaa caaaactagc
    64741 atcgttggta agtgtgagaa ctgagaaaac accaaatgac acaacgactc ctaaactcat
    64801 tgatccattg tctcctaaaa ataacttctt tttgaaatta aatattagaa aagaggctaa
    64861 agccccggaa taacacaaca tcactagagc ttgaactaaa aggtcattaa aaaaaaagaa
    64921 agtcccaaaa ctcaaagtac ttattagacc gattgaggca gacaagccat cgattccatc
    64981 aattaaatta aatgaattaa cgagtattac aaaaacaaaa atcgaaaaca catagctata
    65041 aaaagttgtt aattcataaa tttcaaaaag gcctccaaaa ttactaatac gaacttcaca
    65101 actgacaata ataaaaaaag caatgataat ttgaaaaagc actttctctg tgggttttgc
    65161 ctgtaaaata tcgtctttta atccaaagaa aaccattaaa gcaaccgcac taaataaacc
    65221 aaaaattaat ttaaaattta aatctatttc tagttggttg tataaaaata acattgtcgt
    65281 aacaaagcta aaaacaacta caaaaaagat acttacacct cctaatatgg gggtagactt
    65341 taaatgcgtt tttctaaaat taggatgatc tactaactga aacctatttg caaagcgaat
    65401 tgattgggga ataagcaact gggaaacaac aaaagctaga ctgattacaa aaacgtacaa
    65461 aaagagacta ggagttgtcg tttctagttt gaaaattgaa taatcaatta gtgaaagcaa
    65521 aggattaaaa taatctttta gcagactcct aacaataaaa ataattattt ggctcatata
    65581 ggtttttaaa aatagcaact ttgctagata ttaagttttt acgacttaaa atggtattat
    65641 aaaacgagtt ttggttattg gaattagttc ctggccatta caatttctac tcttctgttt
    65701 agagatctac cttccctggt tgaattagtt actaaaggca ttgattctcc gaaagcagta
    65761 atagtaaggc tattagacgc tactccatta ttaatcaagt aatcacgaac cgcgttaact
    65821 ctgttttggg ataaagccat attaagctct tcaggaccat aactatcggc atgtccggaa
    65881 attttaaatc ttgcttgagg atattgcttg acaaactcaa taattttcgt taatgtggca
    65941 ttagagtctt gagaaaaatc ataaccacct acactaaaat atatatgttt tgaaagcaaa
    66001 tccattaact cattagcttc aaacggacat ccattgttag agtcaattcc tgggatagat
    66061 ggacaggcgt ccgctgcatc tacaatacca tcattatctt tatctggcaa aggacatcca
    66121 ttgtttgatg gcaatcccac tatttttgga caagcatcag ctgaatcaaa tacagaatct
    66181 ccgtccgtat ccatatcgac ttctatttct tttaaaggac atccataatc tgttccatat
    66241 acatctgggc agttgtcaat agaatctgtt acaccatctc catcacgatc aagattctct
    66301 tctggacacc cattattaag aggtgaccca ctcacatttg gacagtcatc aagtttattt
    66361 ttgacaccat cattgtcaaa gtcattatct ataaatcgat atgttagaga tgccgaatat
    66421 tgaaaatgat ttgtgttata tctattctcc gaatgattcg aagcccactt agccgtacct
    66481 gataggttta aaccaaaatt atccgtgaac cagaaattag atcctaaacc gccgttaaaa
    66541 cttacgttag acttgtcaac aataaaacct ccgagaccag catggaggta aagctctaac
    66601 caatcaactc gtttaatcca actcaaatct tcactgaaat agtatttgaa atctaaatca
    66661 atcgctgtgt attcaaaatc ttcagaaata atttctgaat ctatatttcc tttgtctttt
    66721 ttccatttat ttgtactaag cacagcagca agactaaacc ttctactaaa cctatattca
    66781 agttcagcat taaaattgtt ggaaaacgcc atttcatcaa agtcacttat aaaattaaat
    66841 ggatttctct ctccggagct atcaactaaa ttcgcgccga actttaatat taatgtgttg
    66901 taattagaga tagaatcatt tgaggagtct tgggattgag catggctaaa tgaaagcgct
    66961 gctaaaaaaa ataaaagtag ggtaagtttt ttcatgttat aaagtggggt ttattacatt
    67021 gattgccact tgtcaagagt gaccagaatc aaattaatac acaaataaaa gctggaaaga
    67081 cccaagttac aagtgctctg taataaacgg ttatattgag taactaacgg gtgctttagg
    67141 cgaacaaagg gcttaataca acattatact taggttgtaa tagctacttg aagtaattgt
    67201 ttttgtctgc tcagttaata accttatatt tacagtgatt aactttactt aaattaaaag
    67261 attttagggg aaaaagagcg ttaaaaatca agattaaagt tattgtaatt aagtataaat
    67321 ttttaaatcc aataaattga tttacagagc tttaattgtt atttttttac ctatactatt
    67381 aatttccaca ttgaaagctc aaaacattag agttaatgag gtttcctctt ccaattctat
    67441 ttattatgac gaggatggag acactccaga ctggatagaa ctacataatt ctggaactca
    67501 aacagtgtct ttaaataact gggcattatc agataatatt ttggagctta caaagtggag
    67561 ttttcccaac atgttattgg caccaaacca atacttgctg ctctgggcat cttccaagga
    67621 cagagctaac ataacatacg ccacaactct agtaaatcaa ggcgatactt tcaggtattt
    67681 agtaccatct tctgaaccaa gctccaattg gaaaaatata gattttaacg actctagctg
    67741 ggcacagggg acttctgggt ttgggtatga tgatggagat gacgcaacag taattccaaa
    67801 cggaaccctc tcaatttact tgcgaatttc ttttgaaatg tcggagcttg aaagtttaag
    67861 ttctcttatt cttgacatgg attatgatga cgcttttgtg gcatacatta acggaaatga
    67921 agtcgctagg gcaaatatta acggaacacc tccagcatat aattctggca cgcttcagga
    67981 tcatgaggcg ttgatgtata gtggtgggac cccagatcgt tttgtaataa caaacccaaa
    68041 tagtatctta attgagggag aaaatatttt aactattcag ggccacaaca ttagtaatac
    68101 ctcctcagac tttactataa ttccattttt atcggccgtt ttcacaaccc ctaatgattt
    68161 aggtgttatt ccccctgaaa tattaggact aaactctaat aatcttcata ctaactttaa
    68221 aatatcttcc aactcagaaa cactcacatt gagtaatgct gaggggactg tagtggacca
    68281 aataatcgtt gagaacttgc ctccagacac gtcttatggg gtttctgtta ccactaatga
    68341 tttggtaacc tacattgaaa caacacccgg atacctaaac tctaacaatt attttttagg
    68401 ggccgtttct tcatctgtta tattttcaaa caatggtggt tttttaagcg aacctattag
    68461 cttatctctt tctggaaact taagcggaca atccattcga tatacaacag acgccacagt
    68521 acctacgact tcagatcaat tatactctgg tcctattcaa ataagtaaca atatgaccgt
    68581 tagggctcgg atttttcaag ccaacttttt accatcccct tccataagta aatcttttat
    68641 gtttgatgaa atcccagagc tagatactgt ttttctgaca acagatcctg aaaatttatt
    68701 tgacgaagaa accggcatat atgtctatgg ggaagacggt agttataaca cttgggaacc
    68761 ttattttggg gctaactttt gggaagactg ggaacgtcct gtacatatat ccttttatga
    68821 aagcgacagc aatgaaattg aatcagaatt tgatggtggt ttaaagattt ttgggggctg
    68881 gagtcgtgga caaaaccaac aacggtcatt ggctttattt gcgcgtggtc aatatgggta
    68941 ttctaaattt gaagagtctt tttttgacaa ccttagctat gataattttc agtctttggt
    69001 tttgcgaaac tccggacaag actgggcgcg atcttcaatt aaagacatta cactaacaag
    69061 tctcatgcgt gggtctggat tagacttcca agaacacaac tctgtagcaa cgtatattaa
    69121 tggagattat tggggaatgt ataacatgcg tgaaaaaaac aacgaacata tgttagcctc
    69181 aaagcataat attaatgcag atgacattac aattctaact aacaatgctg aggttttaga
    69241 gggagataat agcgactaca acacactcat gggctatgta ggggctgtgg atctaagcat
    69301 cgatgcaaat tttgaatatg ttagtgaccg aattgactta actaactacg cattgtatca
    69361 ggctgctaat atttactaca acaatacaga ttggccaggc aataacatta agtactggaa
    69421 ccaccctaat gggaaatggc gttggattat gtacgatacg gactttggat ttggaccctg
    69481 gtggagcttg ggtaattact gggaagatac gctaagcttt gccttagagg ctagtggaac
    69541 tggctggcca aacccttcat ggtcaacttt actgtttaga aagcttacaa tgaacatagg
    69601 gtttagaaac cagtttatta atcgctatgc ggatgaacta aatacacgtt ttttagccga
    69661 caatgtaaaa tcacatattg aaacactcta tcaaaaaata gcttccgagg ttccgttcca
    69721 ttacgaacgc tggggtaaag acccaaacgc ggccgttttt tatcgagatc aaatgaaaga
    69781 ttttgcagac gaaaggccta attatgctaa agaacatatc aaatctaaat ttgacctacc
    69841 aaattatcat gcaataacaa tcattaacta cgatacatca gaaggatttg tgaaagtcaa
    69901 taataattta aaaatacaaa acgcctcttg gaatggtgat tattttgaaa gcgttccaat
    69961 ccaactcgaa gcgatccctg aggctggata tgagttttct cattgggaag gcggctctac
    70021 ttcaactgat gcaatcataa gtataaactt aacaagtgct gcttatgtaa tcccttactt
    70081 ttctcctcat gaaactcatg aactaattgt tatcaacgag attaattaca attcagtagc
    70141 taattttaat tccgatgatt ggatcgaatt atataaccca aacccctatg aagtagacct
    70201 ttctttatgg ctgttaaaag ataacgacga cacgcatgta tatataattc ctgaagggac
    70261 tatcatacaa ggtgaggggt ttcttgtggc cgttaaagat gctgccgatt acaatgctat
    70321 gtatccggaa gctgtaaatt atatcggaga cttaggcttt ggtctgggat caagtggaga
    70381 tagtgttcga ctatttgacg ctgaaagtat tcttcaagac caagtgactt acacctcgga
    70441 taacccgtgg ccaagttgtg caaacgatac aggatacacc ctcgaattaa atacaccaga
    70501 tttagataat agtcttcatc aaaactggga ttgtatcaat tttaatggaa gtccaaatgc
    70561 gcctaatgtt gaagctttaa acacacccac tacaaacaag ttaagtcctg ttatttttcc
    70621 taaccctaca cagtcagtcc taaacataat tggaaacacc cctttatttg aagtgactgt
    70681 ttataacgtt tctggtcaaa aattaataca ggcaaaaggg gtgagtcaag tagaggtggc
    70741 ttcactcaca gcaggtattt atttcattaa aattaatgaa ataaattctg aagtcactct
    70801 caagttcata aaacagtaaa tgtcgtgaag tgataataat gactcaaata tttcagaaat
    70861 aatacagact ctatatatta gagtcaacaa ctatttataa actaaaggct taacaaaatc
    70921 ctattttgaa ttttaaaaaa accaaacttt taatttgctg tgttttagct ctcaactcta
    70981 gcctagcttc aagtgctgat gagctagacc aacttatcga aaagctggat agtgtaatgc
    71041 aggctcgcgg aacttatgag ggaagtatag aaattcaatt gagtaattta aaaaacttac
    71101 taagagagca aagtacttca atagaaaata aatattttat aacaaataaa attattgaga
    71161 tctacgagta ctacagcttt gaagaagcgc tcaattatat tgaacaaaac ctaaagcatg
    71221 ctcaagaact tgataataat tactttattg aagagtgtaa actaaaactt tcgaaactac
    71281 tgatatcatc gggtcgatac aaagagtcta tagatttgtt aagtgaaatc aataaaaatt
    71341 ctttaaaccc aaaactatta agtaattatt attctgactt tacggaagca tactcaaggt
    71401 tgagctttta tactccagta aaagaaagtc gaaagaatta tctagagctg tatggaatat
    71461 atcgcgattc attagtgaaa acattgccaa agagttcgga agaatttttg aggtttgtag
    71521 aaaaaaaaca acgcgatgat gggtacttga cagaagctat aaaaacaaat gacaaacgct
    71581 tggctaaagt ggaatcagat tcaagattat ttgcactcat tgcatttgaa aggtctattt
    71641 cttacaagct actaggaaat atagagcaag agaaaaaata cctaatacta tctgcaatag
    71701 cggatattaa gaatgctgtt aaagacaatg catcaatgac cgaattggct acaatactgt
    71761 ttacagaaag ggaccttgaa cgtgcatata aattcattaa cttttctttt gaagatgcag
    71821 agacttacaa ttcacctctt agatttgtta atatctcaaa catattaccg gtcatcacaa
    71881 aggcatacga aagcagtaca aatgttcaaa aatctaagct taaaaatctt ttgatatata
    71941 ttagcgtact tgccgctttt ttgatgggac ttgtcttttt tgtgtataac caaaacaaga
    72001 agctttcatt gacaagaaat aatttgaaac ttgcaaacga tgaactacaa aacttaaacc
    72061 ttcagttaag tcaatccaac gacaacttaa acgcccttta cgatgagctg agtaagtctg
    72121 acaaagtaaa ggttaattca cttggcgtat ttttgaattt atactctgat tacattaaca
    72181 agttagagct atacagaaaa atggtcagaa aacacttagt aactaataaa atcaatgact
    72241 taattaactt gactaaatct aatgagatta ttaatagtga aatcaagttg tttaataaaa
    72301 actttgatga agcctttttg cacatatacc cagactttgt agataagtta aacaaacttc
    72361 ttaaggaaaa ctctaaagta aaatacaact taaactcaaa agagctaagt actgaaatta
    72421 gaattttcgc tctaataagg cttggaatta caagtagttc tcaaatttca aagatcttac
    72481 gctactctgt aaacacaatc tacaactaca gagttaaggt taaaaatgat gctattgaca
    72541 gggagaattt cgaaactgac atctccagta ttgtttaaaa ctctagagta atctaatcga
    72601 atccttaata aaatatagat ttttaattct atacaatcac tgttattaat ctacttttta
    72661 ttttttacaa aatactgata ttgaatgttt taactgaaaa atacgtaaaa aaatccacta
    72721 caattctata ttaatttttt tacatagcta atttacttga tatttgtgtt gaattcgtaa
    72781 atcagttgca tgatttttga gaaatcctaa acgaaaacgt tacagaattg tacgatgtac
    72841 tgaattccat aaaaaatgaa acaaaatgaa acaaaaacta cttctactat ctttattgat
    72901 ttcaggtcta ttgattggac aagaaattca cattgatttt gacaacaaca acccaggggt
    72961 tgttttaaac agttggaacg ggtcttctac atttgctaaa atcgcgaacc ctgacgtttc
    73021 cgctgaaaac gcttccccct tcgttggtca attcacagca ggttcagaca acggaatagg
    73081 aattggaatt attaatccag aaacagtatt caccactcct tttgatctta catcactatc
    73141 ttactttaaa atgaaagttt ggtcaaatga agaaatcgta gttacatttc atattgaaaa
    73201 tgctcctgat tggggaaata atatagaaag gacggcggct attagtagta atcaattaaa
    73261 tcaatggatt gagttaactt tcgatttttc tggagaaagc aacatattca tgaacaacat
    73321 agtaatcaaa attgatggag atactaccgt tgaaggagat acctattatt ttgatgatat
    73381 tgtaggaccc ccattgtatg agtctgctgc ttaccaatac agcccagaaa ataatgacac
    73441 agctgtgtcg gttggctcaa atatgaccat cacaacaaat gacacgttta ctgcaggtca
    73501 gggtgctacc attagtaatg tgaacagcgt agtagcttta cgtcaaggcg atataaatgg
    73561 acctgacgtt ccttttactg cttcaattaa tgagtctaat aacgcaatta caattgaccc
    73621 taccaataat ttagggttca cgactgcata ctggtttggc gttattgata accaaatata
    73681 ccatgccaat ggaagtcctg ttaacggagt aaatgcgaca tttacaacaa aagatcctgt
    73741 ggcaggggac atcaatgaga tgctatttga ttttgatact gtcaatacag aacttgactt
    73801 tgtaagctgg tcgggaactg gatttgcaaa gatctcaaat ccggatgcca cagggattaa
    73861 tacctctgca aacgttggtc aatacaccca tgctggaaat gattcaggtc tggaaaatga
    73921 cttgattaat ggcgccactc ctttagaagc tttggacttc tcagaaacac cttttattaa
    73981 agtgaaagtt tgggtagaaa agcctgtaga ggtaatggta aggattcaaa actttccaaa
    74041 ctatggccaa ggctttgatc aaactatttc cgtaactgaa acaaaccaat gggtgcagtt
    74101 aatttttaac tttggctctg ttactgctac caactatgat cgtgcgcaaa tttattttga
    74161 cagaggtttg actggaggtt cagttgctgg agatgtttat tattttgatg attacgagaa
    74221 aagcaacgta gcgccacaag ctgaactaac aatgagcccc gaagaaggag cttctggtgt
    74281 gtcattagca tctggaatgt ccataacctc taacttagca tttcaaaact tagatggttc
    74341 aaccattact aacattagct ctttagtaga gttaagagaa aataatgcca gtggtacaat
    74401 cataccctca ataatatcta tttcggacag taattcacaa ataaatatta tgccatcatc
    74461 gcttttaaat ccaaacacaa cgtactggta cggcgtcttg gaaaatacga ttcagttcga
    74521 gaacggagaa gccctaacag ctgcaactgc tagctttact acaacagcag aggctatcga
    74581 aatggttatt tatgaagact ttgatgacat ctctttaagt actgtttcgg aaaccatggg
    74641 agatcctgct ggatcctatg tgctagctat tgatcctgtt gataactcca atgctgtgca
    74701 gcagtgggat aaagggaatt cttggggagg atgggaacga gtacacctag aaatgagtta
    74761 cccttttgac atgggacaac atgatttgtt ttcggtacgt gtatactcga ctgttcaaac
    74821 acaaatgatg ctaaagttag cggatgctaa agatgatgga gatcaaaatg gattcattga
    74881 agtaagacaa gatattgtgt taaccaacca atggcaaacc ttatattttg acatgtcaga
    74941 cattgcagat ggtgtaagct ttagccattt atttatcttt ataggacctg gggattctag
    75001 tgttactggc accttttata tagataatat tgaaggacca cagctgcaaa atactgccgg
    75061 gctagaagat ttaaatacta ctagctttag catgtatcca aacccaagtt atgatattgt
    75121 gtttttcaaa aacctaaacg gagctactga cattaaagtc tatgacttaa atatgagatt
    75181 agtaaaatct gaatcaatta tagcgaatca aatttccatt aaaggcttag aaactggact
    75241 ttactttatg gaagtaaatg gacaggttaa aaggttgatt aaaaaataaa ctaacacttt
    75301 taaatttttg ttacaataag ctcttaacaa agagcttatt gtttattaag atattaaatc
    75361 acaaaaatga tgctgattaa aaaaaaatca cttggtacat tatctttagc ttttgcacta
    75421 ctcatatcac tgtgctcctt tgggcagtct atgattgtaa agggtaaggt agtcgatgaa
    75481 aaaggcatcc ctttaatagg ggtcacaatt atagaattag gggttaacaa tggagctgct
    75541 acagattttg atgggaacta cgttctaaat gttcagtcag aatcggcgag tttagttgtt
    75601 tcttatgttg gatatcaaac gcaaactgtt gaagtttccg gaaagtcaac ggttaatgta
    75661 attatggccg aagatcttga atcactcgaa gaagtacaag tcgttgcttt ttctaaacag
    75721 aaaaaaaata gtgtcattgg atccatttca accgtaaagg catctgattt aaaaatacca
    75781 tcgtcaaact taacgactgc tttcgcaggt aaaatcgcag gacttatttc ataccaacgc
    75841 tctggagaac ctggggcaga taatgctgag ttttttattc gtggtgtgac tacttttggt
    75901 tacaaaaaca atcctttgat tttgctcgat ggattggaaa tcaccacctc tgatcttgca
    75961 cgtttagaac ctgataacat tgctactttt tctattatga aagatgcaac agccacatcg
    76021 ttgtatgggg ctcgtggtgc taacggagtg atcttagtca ctacaaagga aggtaaaaaa
    76081 gggaaagcac gtgtgtcttt tagatatgaa aactcctttt ctgcaccatc ccaaacaccg
    76141 gagtttttag gagcagttga ctatatgaga atgtacaatc aagcacagag aatgcgcgat
    76201 caatctgcac tattaaaata ttccatacaa caaattactg gcacagagca aggactcaat
    76261 ccagagttat acccggatgt agactggcat aatgagttat ttaaagacta cacacttaat
    76321 aaaaaactaa acctaaacgt ttcagggggt ggagaagttg cacaatacta tttgtctgta
    76381 tcacactcta acgaaactgg tttgttaaag gtagatccac ttaacaactt taacaataat
    76441 attgatataa aacgctccaa tttacgagca aacatcaatg taaatctaag taagaccacc
    76501 aaagtagctg taaaatatta ctctttattt gagcgttaca acggtccaac cgttagcgct
    76561 acagatattt ttgggatggt agcacaggca aatccagcaa actttccaaa aacatttact
    76621 ccggatgaaa acacactaga ttttaaccat acactatttg gcaacaaagg aaatggtggc
    76681 tatccaaatc catatgctga gatggttaaa gggtttagag atcgatttgc aaacacaaca
    76741 ctggcacagt ttgaactaaa gcaagacctg tcttttatca cagaaggatt gaaaattaga
    76801 ggaatggctt cggtaagaac ctactcggaa aatgaaaact ctagaagctt cacccctttc
    76861 ttttacggaa ttggacaatt agaaacggat ttaggaactt ctaattattt gtatcaaatt
    76921 caagaaggaa cagagttttt aaataaccct tccgtttcta attatggaaa tagtaatttt
    76981 tactatcaac tagtaactga atacaaccgt acttttaatg aaaaacacga aattggtggc
    77041 cttttagttg ccaatgcatc tgaagcctta aacactattg gtggcgggac tgcctttact
    77101 actttacctt caagaaatat gggggtgtct ggaagaactt cttataatta tgacagtcga
    77161 ttttttgcag agtttaactt tggttataat ggatctgaaa aatttgctaa agagaatcgc
    77221 ttcgggtttt tcccttctgc tgggtttggt tggattgttt ccaatgaagc tttttttgaa
    77281 aaaaacttac cttcagttaa cttatttaaa ttgcgatata cgtacggtct ggtggggaat
    77341 gatggcatat catccgcaga tgatcgcttc ttctatctat cagaagtaaa tctgaacaat
    77401 ggaggcactg gttacaactg gggcatcaac tacaacaact actacaatgg gtataatgtt
    77461 gatcgatacg acaatgcaag tgtaacttgg gaagttgccg aaaaggcaaa ttacggctta
    77521 gagttaggct tgtttaataa aatcacactc ttagctgaat actttgagga gcatagaaaa
    77581 aacatttaca tggagcgtca gtacattcct gaaacaatgg gactcacaac gtctattaat
    77641 agtaatgttg gtgaggtaaa agccaaagga gtcgacattt ctcttgatta caaccatgcg
    77701 ttttcgggtg atttttatat cactgccaga ggaaacttta catatagcac caatgaaatc
    77761 ctggtcaatg gtgaacccga ataccaaaac caaaacctga gtagaattgg acagcctatt
    77821 aaccaacagt gggggtatat tgccgagcgc ttatttattg atgaagaaga cattgctaac
    77881 tcacctgaac aatttaacgg ctttggctct acaaacactt atttacctgg agatattaaa
    77941 tataaagacg ttaatgaaga tggagtaatt aatcaacttg atcaagcccc aattgggaag
    78001 ccttacgtgc cagaaattgt ttatggattt ggattctcag ccgtttataa agccttcgat
    78061 ttttcggtgt ttatgcaagg tgctgcccga acgtcttttt taatagagcc ttcaaatatt
    78121 tctccgtttg taaacgaacg aaatgcctta aatattatag caaacaacta ctggtctgaa
    78181 aacaatccag accccaatgc tttttggcca cgcttatctg ttagccctgt agaaaacaac
    78241 gaaaagccgt ctacttggtg gctaagagat ggtgactttt taagactcaa aagtatcgag
    78301 tttggatata cgttcccgga aacagagaca gggtttttct ctaatttaaa tgcacgggtt
    78361 tattgcacag gattaaactt gttaaatttt gctaaatttg atttatggga tcctgaaatg
    78421 gctggaaacg gtcttggata cccgccccaa agagttttta acttaggagt tcaattaaaa
    78481 ttttaaaacc aaaaagaaaa tgattttaaa aaacaatatt ttttatatct ccttagtagg
    78541 atttctagct ctcacaagtt gtgaagacta tttagacatt gtgcctgatg ggacacaaga
    78601 actaagcttg ctttttaaca gaaaagaaac ggcatacaat gcccttgcga attgctacag
    78661 ttatttacct aaaaatgatg gggtttattc tacttatgtt ttggcaagtg atgaattaac
    78721 tacgccagta gacaaagaga cgaatgccat caaaatgatg aagggtcaac ttaataattc
    78781 tagtagccta aatgatggca agcccattat gagtttttgg tctggttatt ctgcaagtgg
    78841 gtcttcacaa ggctcattat gggaagctat tcgtagctgt aacaccctca tagaaaacat
    78901 agaccttgtt gttgatatga cacaagaaga aaaaaatgaa tggaaagctg aggccaaatt
    78961 tctgaaagca aattttcact ttatcctact tacctattac ggtcctattc ctgtaattga
    79021 caccaattta cctatttcag cctcggatga agctgtgcgt gtagagcgtc aaacggttga
    79081 ctattgtgtg aattatatag tatctactat taatgagtct attccaaact tgcccgagcg
    79141 cgtgctggga agtaatgaca taggccgtgt agatcaagtg attgcgaagg caataaaatc
    79201 acgagtactt ttgtacgctg caagcccatt atttaacgga aatagtggtt tttactccgg
    79261 ttttgttaac gaagaaggga ctcctttttt caatcagacc gaagatatag cgaaatggca
    79321 attagctgca aatgctgcta atgaagctat tgaagcagcg atagctcaag gcgtatctat
    79381 gtactactac aatggagatg taccattata cgataatcaa aattggcagt atgaatttat
    79441 tcgagaccaa tatgataacc gctatgcaat taccgacccg tggaattctg aattaatttg
    79501 gggcagttct aatccagtaa ctggtggtaa ctggtggcaa cttcaagcat ccgcacttat
    79561 gaaagatcca agttctagct cggtggaggc cgcgtggcaa tgggtcgctc caaccttaag
    79621 aatggcagaa ttgtattaca ctaaaaatgg actgcctatt agtgaagatt taagttttga
    79681 ctacgcaaac aggttttcgg tcgaaaacgt tgcatttaac caacgatttt atgcgcaata
    79741 cggaaacaga acggctaaac taaatttaaa tagagaaccc agattttatt catccttagg
    79801 atttgaccga gggattatgc gctcatgggg tggactatgg caactaaaaa tgcgttatga
    79861 cgaaacccac ggtcgatttg gatttactag tgattattta acttctggtt attcgttaaa
    79921 aaaaataatt catccggact ctgaagggga tgcctataac aaaattgttc cctacccatg
    79981 gccaattata agactatctg aactgtattt aaattatgcg gaggccttaa acgaagcaaa
    80041 tgggccaagt cagcaggtct atgatgcttt aaacatggta cgagaccggg ctgggattcc
    80101 aacaattgaa gaggcttgga gtgatgcaac tatagctgcc aacgcaggga agcacacaaa
    80161 cccagaaggc ttaagggaaa ttattcaaca agaacgcatg attgaacttg cgtttgaagg
    80221 acatcgatat aacgatctta ggcgttggaa aattgcagaa caatacctat ccactcctct
    80281 aagaggttgg tctgttaacg aatcttcgga agctaatttt tactctataa gagatattgg
    80341 gattcgttcc ttttcaacgc ctcgtgatta ttttcaccca attagttttg atgaattatc
    80401 tattaaccct aacctagtcc aaaacccagg ttggtaacca tataaaaaag atttaaatga
    80461 aaaagacttt tattttattt tcaactttag tgttcacatt agtgtcatta attatgtctt
    80521 gttcaaaaac agatgacgga gacactacac ctccaagtcc gctaaccgta acttcaacaa
    80581 ctccgacaaa tggtggggga ataatttctt atgagctgcc ttcagactca gacatcttat
    80641 atgtaactgc tgtttacacc aactccaatg gagaagaaat aagtcgtgtt tctagtaaat
    80701 acaatactga tattgaagtt tctgggctta atcaaacgac ttcaattaca atacaacttt
    80761 ttgttgtaga tgaaagctat aacaggtcta tccctgttga agttgagttc acgccacttc
    80821 cgtcgtttat ttacctagtt caagaaagta ttgaaattgt tccagattta ggaggtgtaa
    80881 agatttcatg ggataatatt gaatctaaaa ccgtttttgt gttcttgcat ataatgaacg
    80941 ctggagtgga agaagtaaga attttatctt caaataatag tgaggaaaca cgttttgtgc
    81001 gtggattaga atctgttgaa atgacctttt caacacgaat tgaagacttt gaaggaaata
    81061 ccaccacact tgaagaaaaa gggaacgtta cccctctgtt tgaacaagaa atcgataagt
    81121 caagctggag cttgattggt aatttatctg tggatggaaa tgcatgggaa ggagaaatga
    81181 ccaatttctg ggataacgtg gtagatacct cggcagcaag caatgatgat agctatttta
    81241 taatctggag agaccaaaat gggggaagcc taaattggcc gctagatatt gtggttgaca
    81301 tgaataaaaa tattaaaatt catcgtttca ccctgtggca acgcgcttat tggtatggtg
    81361 gacctgatgg ccttccttat tatttccaag aagaaaatat aaaagcattt gatctttact
    81421 ctagtaatga tgcccaagag tggacctttc ttggagctta tgacattgga gatccaagag
    81481 atggagaagg caatattcca aacgctagtt tagaggcagc agcttctgga catgactttg
    81541 agctagaagg tgtttcggaa gcttttagat atttaaaaat ctcaatcaca tccaattttg
    81601 gaagtgaaac ctatgtgcac ggctctgaga ttactctttt tggacttgat aatctatagt
    81661 gtaaatgaaa agattaatat taattttatc tatacttagt tctgtcggtt tgttagccgc
    81721 tcaaaatatt cgtgcactag gcactactat agtcgatgaa aaccaagagg aggttttact
    81781 tcgcggcgtc ggcttaggag gatggatgct gcaagaaggc tacatgatga attctaatgg
    81841 agctgcagat acacaacatg agtttaaaga aaaattaatc ctattggttg gagctgataa
    81901 caccggtcaa ttttaccaaa actggcttga taatttcgta acagaagcag atataaatgc
    81961 tattgccagt tggggattta actcggttag ggtagcgctt cattataacc tattaaccct
    82021 accgattgaa gaggagcctg ttgcaggtga aaacacatgg atagaagagg ggtttgaaag
    82081 aatagacgaa ttaatgagct ggtgtgcagc caataatata tatcttattt tagatttaca
    82141 tgcagcgcct ggcggtcaag gctctgatgc ggctatttct gactatgaca tagacaaacc
    82201 ttctctttgg gaaagtgagc taaatagaaa caaaacagta gccctttggg gtcaattagc
    82261 gaatcgatac aaaaacgaac cttggatggg tgggtacgga ttattgaatg aagttaattg
    82321 gtggccttta gatggatctg tgttaagggc cttttttata gaagcaacac aagcaatccg
    82381 cgcagtagat caaaaccaca tcatttttat tggaggtaat tcttggtcta atgattttaa
    82441 tggcttaaca ccgccttggg actctaactt agtttatgaa tttcataagt attggagtta
    82501 caatgacacc gagtcaattc aatgggtttt ggatatgcaa aaccaacata acatccccct
    82561 ttggtgtggg gaaacaggcg aaaattcaaa tgtatggtat agagatgcta tgaatttgta
    82621 tgagactaat aatattggat ggtcttgttg gccgtacaaa cgaattgcta ctacggttgc
    82681 tccttattcg atcccgtcaa acgcaaatta tgaggcgatt atcaattttt ggaaaggtga
    82741 gggacctgaa cctagtttag cagacgctat ggctggtctt aaccaattaa cagatgattt
    82801 attattagaa aacaatacct tttataaaga tgtcgttgac gcctacatta gacaacctca
    82861 agacaataca gctatccctt actcgaatca tacaattcca ggtttagtac acctgtctga
    82921 ctatgactta ggcaccaatg gtgttgctta ttatgaccaa gatgtcgcaa actattcgct
    82981 atcaactgat gaatatgaag catggaatag agggtggagc tatcggaatg atggcgtaga
    83041 cattcaagaa aattcagata taaataatag taacggtctt cacatatcgt tcgtagaaaa
    83101 agatgaatgg gttaattaca ccctcgatgt tcaagagtct gggttttata atatcgactt
    83161 aagatatgcc accccacaat ctggtggaca gcttaagtac ttgataaacg gcaatgatat
    83221 atctgaacaa attacacttt caaattcggg aggatggacc tatttcacta accatagtac
    83281 tagtaacatt tatatagagg aaggtgttca gacgtttaag atattggtat tgggaaccac
    83341 tagcttcaat atgagtagtc ttaacttttc tatatctaac gatccaacac ccgctatgca
    83401 agctatgagt gccgttacag tttcagatga acgctctgta catctcgcat taaaccaccc
    83461 tttaaatgca caaacaattg aagtctcaga ctttgagttt ttgataaatg gaaacgcttc
    83521 aaacattgag tctattcaaa tcgacccaac aaacagcctc gtgttagtta ttacattatc
    83581 tgattattta cactaccaag atgatctcaa aattaatcat gccggtggtg tcataaattc
    83641 tgtatacaat tctttattag gtactttagt taattttcca gtacaaaaca acctagatga
    83701 acggttttat attccaggtt taattcaagc tgaaagctac acaagtcaat caggccttgc
    83761 gacagaaaac acatccgatt ctggaggggg tttaaatatt ggatatacag atgtaaacga
    83821 ttatgcagaa taccctgtgt ttattagcca atctggaatc tatgatttaa actttagaat
    83881 tgcagctcaa aaccaaactg gacgaattga actttccctt attgaaaacg aaacaagcga
    83941 agttgtaggt tcatttaatt taccaacgac aggtggatgg caatcctggg ccactaatac
    84001 ccatgaaatc aacttagaag ctggtgtata tacattaaaa cttagagtcg ctctggctgg
    84061 ctttaattta aattggatgg agtttttata ttcggataat aatctaaaca cgaatacatt
    84121 agaaaatacc aatccttata tttcattata cccaaacccc ttcaataatt cattaacttt
    84181 aaagacaact cttaacaatc atattgattc aatagaatta tatgacatat ccgggcgtat
    84241 agttctcaca aaaactgaga ttaacgcaag ctcaaaaatg cttaatctag agggattgac
    84301 aagcggttct tactttgtaa aaatcacaac aaacaaagga acaattacaa aaaaaataat
    84361 aaaatactaa ccaatatata aacttctaaa atgaatttta gagcattact atttttcgga
    84421 attttaagca caagctgtgc taagaatgaa aataaatcaa ccgtaattta ttcaacagat
    84481 gacaaacttg ctgttgtata cacaactgct tccaatacaa cacaaaggct ggaggttaca
    84541 gatactaaga catttaaaaa gctaagccaa gctatggaac atgaggtgtc tgtttttgta
    84601 aatccaaaaa aatcgtttca atcatttata ggtattggag gagcaattac agatgcatcc
    84661 gctgaagttt tcgcaaaact acctgaagaa aagcaagaag aaattctaag tgcctattac
    84721 gatcctaata aaggaattgg ctattcgtta ttaagaacgc ctatacacag tgccgatttt
    84781 agtagtgaaa catttactta tgtgtctgat gaactgaagg cattaactag tttttctatt
    84841 gaccacgata agaaatatcg aattccactc attaaaagag ccttaaaagc agcaggtggt
    84901 agtttattaa cctatgcaag cccgtggagt cctcctgctt ttatgaagga cagtaaaaac
    84961 atgcttaatg gtggaaaact ccttccagaa tattatgagt cttgggcgct ttattacacg
    85021 aaattcataa aagcttatga ggcagaaggg atgcctatct ggggcattac tatacaaaat
    85081 gagcctatgg ccgtgcaacg ctgggaatct tgtatatata cagcagaaga agagcgtgat
    85141 ttcttaaaaa atcacttagg accaacaatg gagcgcgaag gcttaggcga taaaaaaatt
    85201 gtagtatggg atcacaatag agatttaatt agcaatcgcg ctagtactat ttttgatgat
    85261 ccagaagcag ctaaatatgc ttggggtatt ggatttcatt ggtacgaacg ctgggcgggc
    85321 ggaaaatcaa tgtttgacaa cttaaaaaat gtaacagaat catatccgga taaaaaacta
    85381 ctgtttactg aaggatgtat tgaggcattt gatgctgata aataccaatt ttggccaaat
    85441 gcagaacgtt atggatcttc tatgattaat gatttcaaca acggaactgt tggctggact
    85501 gattggaaca ttttattaga tcaaaatggg ggaccaaacc atgtcggtaa tttttgtttt
    85561 gcacccattc atgcagacgt agataccaag gaagtagtca tgactccatc ttattattac
    85621 ataggtcatt tctctaaatt tattaaacca ggagcgaaac gtattagcac tgtttcaagt
    85681 agaagtcacc tgttaagcac ctcttttatg aacgaagaca gaagcattgc aacagttgtg
    85741 atgaatgaaa cggatcaagg cattaactac aaaatgtata ttggcatgaa aggatttgaa
    85801 cagtatattc ccgctcattc aatacaaaca atagtatact aatattattt aatctgtaaa
    85861 cttagtttaa ccctggtgac ctcaattacc agggtctttt tattgcaaat aggaagtagc
    85921 agtcctgctt taaaaaaatt gcacaaataa ctatatttta gccacttatt atgatttaac
    85981 ttcatttaat acaattaaag aatgagggga cacaatccac tagtgaaaaa aatattttat
    86041 agtacctttg ggtatagacc cctaaagaaa taaaaccatt gaaaacaact tgtatcataa
    86101 aacatatcga agacaatagc ttggtgtggt ttgaaccaga aaaccaatat gttgtaatag
    86161 agaagataac gggcattgtt ttagaacagg ttcatgaaaa aattccgatc caatcgatca
    86221 taaaatacct ggtaaaagaa ctggacatcc ctttagaaaa ggctaagacc tttgtgagtg
    86281 atgttcaaga tttttaccga aagagtaccc agacatatcc aaaacaagta gatcttagtg
    86341 agaaaaaaat taaaccacca aatacgtttg aacatataaa gtactatcat attgacgacc
    86401 ttgttgtaaa ggttgagtat gcttcaaata tagaattaga attggtacat ctaaaatttg
    86461 cacatttaga ggctacaaaa gaaacaaagg aaacacatac ttttagagtg tttagacact
    86521 ctaaaaaaat ttatttgttg gtaaataatg attttattgg ctcttggact gctaaagacg
    86581 tacactactt tcaaggtaag ttttcaatgg aattagttca agtactctat caaaaaaaag
    86641 aagctgaatg gcttggggtc tttcacgcat cagctgttgg taaaaacgga aaatgcatgt
    86701 tgtttttagg cgattcagga aacggaaaga gcacctcctt agcactactt caggcgcatg
    86761 gttttgaatg cattgccgac gattttgtgc ccgttgatgc ccacagccaa gaggtctata
    86821 agtttcctgc agccatttca attaagcgta atagtattcc cgttcttttg ccctattacc
    86881 caatattaga aatatctgaa gagtttcatt taaaacaact ggataaacat gtgcgatatc
    86941 ttcccccagt aaacgagctc tcacccaaca agatgccttg tgacggcttt gtgtttatta
    87001 aatatgacgc taaggctcct ttttcatgta ctcaaatatc tagtgttcga gcctttgaaa
    87061 agattgtgcc tgattcttgg ttatccccaa tagcggccaa tgcagcgacc ttcttaaact
    87121 ggtttagtaa acaacgttgt tatgagttaa tttataatga caattcagaa atgatctcag
    87181 aagttcataa attatattcc gatgaattat aaagaaacct attattttat agcaagaagt
    87241 cttacgagtt caaatacaga aaaaaacttc aaatgggtag agtctcaaat aaaagaaaag
    87301 acggtaaact gggagcatgt ggtgcaagtg agtacagcta actatgtact gcccgcttta
    87361 tatagtaatt taaaaaaatg caagctttta ccttttcttc cctctgatct agtaaaatat
    87421 atgggatata taaccgaatt aaacagagag cgaaacttgg ctattataga acaagccaaa
    87481 gaactaaata gctttctaaa aagtcactct atacagcctg tgtttataaa aggaacggcc
    87541 tcgattgttc agggattgta tcacgacgtt gccgaacgaa tggtaggaga tattgacttc
    87601 atagttccta ttgagcagta ccaagcttcg tatgatcttt taaaaacaca gggatatata
    87661 agagttaata aaactaaata tgatcaccca aattataatt acaagcatca acctaggctg
    87721 tgtcactcta gcaaaattgc tgcagtagaa gttcataaag agctgctcga caaaaaaaaa
    87781 tacaaccttg aattcaatta caaaaaaatt tcaaaaagca gctttgaaac agaaaacggc
    87841 tttttagtaa tgggctacag agaccaattg gcattaagta taatggcaaa tcaaatcaat
    87901 gattacggtc agtattttaa aaaaattagt ttgcgtaatg cctatgatgt attattgttt
    87961 tctcaaaaaa cagatgctgt aaaagcttta gaaggctatt caaaactatt taatcccctt
    88021 aataattgca taagcacttg taacattatt tttggcaatc tcaggcaatt aagtcatacc
    88081 ccaacaaggg cctcaaaagc ttattataag caatttgacc gactaatgtc acacccactg
    88141 tataacagac tacattataa gtttgttgga ggatttctat ggccaagagg atacttagta
    88201 acaatttcaa aagctttcta caaaatggac tatacagtgc atttattaaa aaggctcaca
    88261 gatctcgagt ggttgaaagg gaaactaatt aaaaactagt ttaaagactc ttaaatagag
    88321 ttcatttcta aaataaaggt tcaaatccct aaaaaattga atcagtcttc cttgtattat
    88381 taactaggta tcctaagtat acagggttta aacttaaaaa ataagattca accaatagac
    88441 ccccaatata aacgagtcca atcaaaggca cggtcccatt agtaaaccta cttgcgacaa
    88501 aaacaattac aaaattaaaa aggacaagaa aaatatacgt agaagtccag tatttaattt
    88561 tgcttttttc tttattagca tagaggttaa ataatttact tctagagtag gtgaaaaaca
    88621 tttttaaagt cacaactata gtcacaaagg aaactaaaaa ataaagcagt gcgagatctt
    88681 tataatttgc gacagtgtcg taatcaatta aaataaatcc aaggttagga agtagtctgt
    88741 tttttacgac actaaatcca gaaatattaa aaatataagt aactaataaa aggcctaaaa
    88801 agcaatacat aaaaaccggt gctttagcct tttttttggt caaaactgat cttatatgac
    88861 aatataaaaa gatgaaaacc atatatctta aaaaaataac taatataaat ggtggataaa
    88921 catcaagtgt aagtttaaca atgcataaaa gccctaaagc ggaaaagcag agcatatatg
    88981 acatgaggct gtctaaatgg tattatttcc ctctgttctg tttttgtaaa ctcgtgaaaa
    89041 gaaaaacatc tgtacaataa atccgaaaat tacaaacaat aacaacattt tacctaggta
    89101 ataatttatt ttaaatactt agttatatta caataaaatg taatatgttt taataaaatg
    89161 tattaattac aagttatagc tagaggtgca ataatttgat tatgaactgg ttaaattaaa
    89221 aaataatgct agtaaattga tattgtgagt tactttcttt ggaactgcaa atacacctaa
    89281 tccataggag aatcctccgc atacaactaa aatttctaga acttaaaggg cttcgtaatg
    89341 aaatgcttca atggaaccct gtgtgcttgg tgccaatgtg gttaaagtga atatgaggat
    89401 taaagcttat ttagctttag aataaatcca ctttaaataa tttttatcat caaatgcgta
    89461 gtcccaactg ttatgaccaa cattttcata taacgtcagt ttaggactgc cgcctgcttc
    89521 gataatcgca gaaaccatat ttaaagaatg ttttgggcta actacattgt catcggaacc
    89581 atgaaaaacc caaatagaaa ctttcttagc atataaagaa gcaaatgctg tacttccatt
    89641 tccacatatt ggtgtggcgg cagcaaacat gtttggtctt ctgtatagta tttcaaaagt
    89701 tcccatgccc cccatagaca aaccacttac ataaattctt tgtttatcta cttgtttttt
    89761 ttctataaac tgatccatca acctaataac tagttgtaaa cttttattcg gttttgtaat
    89821 tgtatcctca aattttgcat cccatgaatc ggatgttgaa ttcgcccacc tgtcattagt
    89881 tgaacattga gggaatagca cccaagaatt atatttttct ctattttcct tttttaaaaa
    89941 aagtacgccg ccatgggtta gctgagaaga gttgtcattc cctctttctc cagaaccgtg
    90001 taaaactaaa tgtacaggat atttttggga tgggttgtag tttaaaggct ttaaaattcg
    90061 gtaattaagg gtgtcatttt caaaaacaaa tgactccttt tcatataact caaagtcttg
    90121 agaatataaa ttgctaaggg taaaaagaaa gactagaaag gttaaatatt tcattataaa
    90181 tagttgttac tttattgcac atccctgatg tgtaatggat tagaataaat taaaagttta
    90241 ctattttcaa atttaaacat ttaatataat acattgtaaa accttaaagt tatttcgttt
    90301 tttgtttaaa tcagttgata tatacaactg ttaaccctaa tctctttttt gaaaagtgaa
    90361 aaacatacgc tctaactttg tgaaagactc aaactatacg gctcacagaa tcaatgtttt
    90421 aaaaaaaggc gatcgtttag cactagtcaa aaagcattct aagaatgcct caatacccac
    90481 agttctactt tttctgagtc acgccaatgc tggttgcgtt tagttttatc agatgctttt
    90541 ttaacgtctc ttttaaggct tttttccagt tgaaacctgc cgccagaagc gagttctttt
    90601 tcaatagggt gattgggtgt ggcttttgtg atttgcgcta aatttgagaa aataacaacg
    90661 agcttcccat cgggcaaaag gcgttgtttt gcggcttcaa aaaactcagg aaaaagcgtt
    90721 tcatggtagt aaattgcttc gtcatttgta tctaaagtat gtgacgctgg taaccacggt
    90781 ggattaaaaa caatcaattc cgttggtttt tcccactttc caaaaaggga tccaaaatcc
    90841 aattctactt ttcgagaaag ttttgtgtcg cccataaatt ctttgaggcc tacaatcgca
    90901 ttggggttgg tatccgttcc aaacactttt tgaaatccgt gtttcaccat ttgaaacgag
    90961 aggacaccac ttcctatacc cacatcaatg gctgattttt tagggccgtc ataccgtttg
    91021 agccaattgt caaaaaggat taaatgatcg aaacgggttg gaaaatacgt gccataatac
    91081 ggatgtattt tatttcgcaa aaccggaacc gttattccat tttgatacca ctgccacgca
    91141 ctattgagcc cttgaagttt cggaaacgtc aacaagaaat cgctcgtttc tggataaaat
    91201 gtttttaacc aaccaataga aggcgctttt ttgacgatta gtttgtgatc cacaatttca
    91261 attaaaataa gcttagaaag tttgcgatac gcatccctat acgcacgctg ttctttaaaa
    91321 gagttgcctg aaaactttcg tttaagatgg atttgaagct ccttaagcag tgtcaatcca
    91381 ttgctataaa aggccgtaat caacacgggg cgtcccgatt ctaatgatcg aattgtcccc
    91441 tttacatctg aagcgcggct aaacaactct agttgcgctt ttgaacttaa aattggagtt
    91501 ggggtattta tgtccttgtg tgtaatcatg tattgttttt ttcatcgtac aaagtcatgc
    91561 atacgagcct ggcaaagata ctttttttaa accctgaaac taaattcgaa acgtatcaaa
    91621 ttttgtctct tggtcaggct atcaatagaa accctttcaa agaaccacag ccaccaatag
    91681 acatagaaac atctatcgtt atagttaatg gcgaagtatt ggaaacgcat aagtatgtat
    91741 tagatgaaaa cttcgtgttt aaaaatttag ttggaggaag catattgaaa taggttgcga
    91801 taaatagaga ttaaagctgt tgtaaactat cataaatagc attattcgta caaaattcgt
    91861 acaaatatta aactaaaaaa tccgtaacac tctataaata aagtaattac ggattcttat
    91921 cgtac
//
LOCUS       NODE_1051_length_25450_cov_19.5255.5255             25450 bp    DNA     linear       18-JUN-2019
DEFINITION  NODE_1051_length_25450_cov_19.5255
ACCESSION   
VERSION
KEYWORDS    .
SOURCE      NODE_1051_length_25450_cov_19.5255 species
  ORGANISM  NODE_1051_length_25450_cov_19.5255 species
            Unclassified.
COMMENT     Annotated using prokka_prodigal_fix 1.12 from
            https://github.com/tseemann/prokka.
FEATURES             Location/Qualifiers
     source          1..25450
                     /organism="NODE_1051_length_25450_cov_19.5255 species"
                     /mol_type="genomic DNA"
                     /strain="strain"
     gene            complement(286..4347)
                     /gene="todS"
                     /locus_tag="20110421_48611"
     CDS             complement(286..4347)
                     /gene="todS"
                     /locus_tag="20110421_48611"
                     /EC_number="2.7.13.3"
                     /inference="ab initio prediction:Prodigal:2.6"
                     /inference="similar to AA sequence:UniProtKB:A5W4E3"
                     /codon_start=1
                     /transl_table=11
                     /product="Sensor histidine kinase TodS"
                     /protein_id="X:20110421_48611"
                     /translation="MFISSWIFCQNNPHISLSKVTPDGGIAYSQVTSIIENSKGVMWF
                     GTNNGLFSYNAVRIEKYSYLEKDSSTISTNRINSLFNDHAGNLWVATEKGLCSYNFRN
                     DNFTRHKIRDQLNEEIGQDIISFFQDENNTYWLSDKKGFGTYNPEIKSLTYQNVNKKT
                     TIVNYLTIGPDQTVWVFYEDGDIYFKTKDSDQFRFFKKSFRDGISSVLIDNNVMWLGY
                     GTKGLLSLNLSDGTTAKYFDPDLAKIDAFTGYQIRSLIKNDNNIWAATDKGVALVNNS
                     ELKLLIDQQKHPNLPHNSIWSLYKDSNANIWIGTWLGGVSFHSEYNNSFQHHTQSTSK
                     ESLSSNIISCFAQIPNSSEILVGTDVDDLNRYNPETNDFTSYPVIYKGETIKKIKSIT
                     YDRFGTLWVGTYKNGLLFKKARQNTYERLELPFEEGLQALNILATQEGIWVSNFPLGV
                     YFYNFQSKTFTNFTHNPIDHNSISNNNVNHIIEDINNNIWFATENGLNLLRKGTSKFI
                     RYNNIKNNPNSISHNFINHIHEDEKGLLWLGSNGEGISRFNPITGDIENFTLENDGYG
                     NEIFSILQDQKQNLWIATDNGLYKFNVLSNTIEHFDSNRGIKNNNFYPTAALKSDNGE
                     LYFGGSNGLIRFQPDMIIPNPIPPITTITQLYVNNKNVVPSNENSILKEAISNTTSLK
                     LKYQQNSFSLKFIANNYIHPEKNNYKYRLKNFEEKWIATKNRGQASYTNIPIGNYIFE
                     VKASNNNGIWNETPTRISIQITPPLWLTWYAYLFYVLIFITASYIYIKQTVNKQKLKL
                     KLRLAQIRNETEEKLHQMKLQFFTDISHEFRTPLTLINGPVNRLLKGNDKNTELSRKQ
                     LALIKNNTDRLLRLINQFLDFRRINQGNLKLSPINTDVISFCKNVFDCFEELATQQRF
                     NYNFITESTSLKMDFDTDKIDKVLVNILSNAFKNTGDQGNITLKIKRNKKTELKDNWS
                     NYSIGEELHSEFVEISITDSGLGISSENLPKIFERFFQIKYNKQVKASGTGIGLSLTT
                     NYINIHNGQLLVSSLKGVGTTFYIYLPIHQPNTFNELPSAILDIKSFDYNSETNNYNA
                     PEVKNDKIIDNQESLILIAEDNPDLLEFLEDSISNHFRIAKSKNGKEALSLAMSLHPD
                     LIISDIIMPEMDGIELCKRIKQDIRTSHIPVVLLTALSTVQNKISGMQSGADAYVPKP
                     FNEEFLISQIDNLLNSRKTLRSLFASKQEEWDEGVNILNIDKKLIEKAIHTVENNISN
                     YDFTVEDFAKSLNLSRTHLHRKLKSLTNQSATEFIRNIRLKHAIVLMKSGDYRINEIG
                     FAVGFNSHNYFTKAFKRQYGKSPRDFVRDNFKK"
     gene            4566..7550
                     /gene="susC"
                     /locus_tag="20110421_48612"
     CDS             4566..7550
                     /gene="susC"
                     /locus_tag="20110421_48612"
                     /inference="ab initio prediction:Prodigal:2.6"
                     /inference="similar to AA sequence:UniProtKB:Q8A1G1"
                     /codon_start=1
                     /transl_table=11
                     /product="SusC"
                     /protein_id="X:20110421_48612"
                     /translation="MSNKLFIIKLICLNFILFSYSGYGQNKSIEGVVSDNSGNPLLGV
                     TVIVKDTSNGTTTDFDGKFNLTATTGDSIVLSYVGFKTKEIEVGNSNFYNVTLEEENT
                     ALDEIVVVGYGTQKKSDIISSVTTVKSEAINRVPSTDIGDMLKGQAAGVFITTSDAGP
                     GSSSNILIRGRSSINGGNNPIVIVDGVPVGNINEVNANDIASMEILKDAAAQAIYGAR
                     ASNGVILITTKRAAEGKSNVSYNSFYGMQYINRNFDVYSPEEYAMLKREAYRANNGGA
                     YMQDKDVFTAIELESLKNGNFIDWFDEVLEIAPIQNHNFNFSTGSDKTKVYSGFNYQQ
                     QDGVVPGTNFERMIIRLNVDQKLYSWLSLGINTNWNVSKKNDPGTGNTLERLVKASPL
                     GVVYNESGELALNPSGFQESINPLLDLDTTKNLLKDKSDIINVFLDVKPLKGLNYRLN
                     VSRRSWNQEGMEYSTGKSYVGFRNGGLGQGKVTFQKSVELQLENIINYDFEKNNHNLG
                     LTFVQSVNERRNEYFRNKASNLQNDILGIYGLLSAEFNEPLISASDRTLVSFVGRAQY
                     DYKNKYYLTASFRSDGSSVFGDNNKWGYFPAVALGWNIHKEEFMERLDALNNLKLRFS
                     YGSVGNEAIGPYGSLSTANQNDYIFNGQISTGYIPGNSLPNPNLKWETSTTFNSALDF
                     GLWNNRVTGTFEYYNTRTEDLLVSKTLNAALGYTSILSNIGEIENKGFEFAINGYVVD
                     KKDFKINAGVIFSANKNEIISLYGLDEDGDGIEDDDIGNKWFIGHPVDVVYDYQYAGI
                     FQSQEEIDSSHQPDAQIGGIRLLDVDPNDGDLNPDDRVITKKDPDWIGTFNLDITYKN
                     FDFTAQATTVQGRKMINPYYYSYNQGGDLRGLFNGIKQNYWTPENTTGDWPRPDGGNT
                     PAFINTLGLQDASFFRISLLSLGYTFPKTLTEKLNMGSIRLYSTARNPVTITDYKSYS
                     PDQNPNAYPEQVSVVLGLQVTF"
     gene            7553..9133
                     /locus_tag="20110421_48613"
     CDS             7553..9133
                     /locus_tag="20110421_48613"
                     /inference="ab initio prediction:Prodigal:2.6"
                     /inference="similar to AA sequence:UniProtKB:A7LXT5"
                     /codon_start=1
                     /transl_table=11
                     /product="SusD"
                     /protein_id="X:20110421_48613"
                     /translation="MKLNNLKEMKKNYFLMGLAITTLLFSTSCSDLLEEEPLDEISTD
                     YIYSSVDGIDVGVTALYNKLRKNNATGRAGDGFRANAFILIGTDIGQMRTYFTPYDPS
                     KHNATLGFANHKWVTCYQIIDRANAIISAAPALEQNDQLKKRVAEARLIRGETYFDLV
                     RLYENILLDTIPTNADNYEDLVEYVPAAQEDVYKLIDSDFDYAIENLKYKEDFGRYNQ
                     AVARHLKGKSAMWQGDWSEAASQFDAIIENGTYHLAGLDKVFGQDLNHEEALAVYPRE
                     QSFGEDDDLAGGDDIWYSSFFNNRYYELNSGEMIPSVELGGNSLGWGFPNDYLQSLYD
                     KDNDIRYTTYYYSTKLICNNPDHPNFGNEVIGYEDNFRRYHWSLKKYHDDEKPIGSNG
                     NWKDYLYYRFAETLMLGAEAHWRADNESPTSAKALEYINMIRERAFGNSDHNFTEFTL
                     ETYLEESARELAFEKNRWYLLKRLGLLVERQNLHYRFGSNTKNNRPYPMQPHMVNWPI
                     PQTQLDLMGPTFPQNQGY"
     gene            9184..10509
                     /locus_tag="20110421_48614"
     CDS             9184..10509
                     /locus_tag="20110421_48614"
                     /inference="ab initio prediction:Prodigal:2.6"
                     /codon_start=1
                     /transl_table=11
                     /product="hypothetical protein"
                     /protein_id="X:20110421_48614"
                     /translation="MNNIKNTIKSVVSIFIILMFASCEEDFTDNKLEGYENIPTNLNL
                     TYSLDNESSGYTVNFEATAEGQVFFLLKKNLDDESPESFTENNFSVNFDQFGTYNVIL
                     IAQGIRDAASFELVVEIPEKEPADFLTTVEPSSDGSGIVNFSMSATNATSYKIEIFEQ
                     DGVTLIHEKTTTSNSYTYVFTNDLLEPVTLNCVVKMTAINGAGSLENTESFSVDVDAG
                     VAPPENWRLFDDMDGAECGGILWDVGSDKSGTLALTDLPASVQNGNSSATLRYHYKPS
                     GAQYGILKFREKDDGTEFDFSLQSKFRVNVYLPSNAEAPDGTMIDNTDNAGKRIVRLY
                     LEDRYRTDGTSYSDSYKRNVWIEKEVSAFDQWVTLEFDFSNQDDYKYHGAAYGSYKYY
                     IPDGSTDKNPDRMYLRTHVNGDAGATTLYYFDDFELIGIDGNSLNFVCL"
     gene            10582..12210
                     /locus_tag="20110421_48615"
     CDS             10582..12210
                     /locus_tag="20110421_48615"
                     /inference="ab initio prediction:Prodigal:2.6"
                     /codon_start=1
                     /transl_table=11
                     /product="GH136"
                     /protein_id="X:20110421_48615"
                     /translation="MMTCFRVIAKMCFTLILINLVLGCSKNNDENTAPIGDCNSYFID
                     SINGDDNNDGCSPEKAWKSFVNLNQKTLGAGNSVNLKKGSVWNETFKFRGSGDESNPI
                     IITSYGNGNKPKIAPKGKSYAFLIRNQEYIEVSDLEITNLGDTPAENRKGIYVEARDF
                     GVVHHLYFRNIEIHDVNGVHGGLAGGDFQNNKSNGGIVSVILGNAVETYFDDFLIENC
                     HIHHVSQTGIYNTSSWEDREWPRSGGVYVNLSWVPSRNMVYRNNTIEHIAGNGLILKN
                     AHAPLVEYNTFDYCGEFTSGNAAFCFNTDYALFQYNEVSNTVTNVGDVDSGGLDSDFK
                     TRWTTFQYNYCHNNGEGGILITGGPARWPTAFNYETIIRYNLLANNGDHAIKTSGNVM
                     SLKVYNNHIYSDFDESIEVIQHKSWDGYSRSAEYFNNIFFSNGTNGSIRLENSAGNSI
                     HDNMFSGISMNSSVSTTANLWNVAPIYSVGSSPQLNSVENFRLSSNSPGINVGDNNQH
                     DALNGKGGVIKIKDMFGNDVPLGSGVDIGMEEQD"
     gene            12294..15002
                     /locus_tag="20110421_48616"
     CDS             12294..15002
                     /locus_tag="20110421_48616"
                     /EC_number="3.2.1.23"
                     /inference="ab initio prediction:Prodigal:2.6"
                     /inference="similar to AA sequence:UniProtKB:A7LXS9"
                     /codon_start=1
                     /transl_table=11
                     /product="CBM57 GH2"
                     /protein_id="X:20110421_48616"
                     /translation="MNKRVFSLLIAIFAALTVSSQSERVSAINNNWNFHLGNIDFDQY
                     QSPSKAILSEVIEWETINIPHTWNDKDAIDEIPGYYRGVGWYKKTIDLTAEKREKNVK
                     TEIYFEGANQVTDVYVNGNWVGQHNGGYTRFNFDITEFLNFGESNVLAIKVDNSHNEA
                     IPPLSADFTFFGGIYRDVYLIKQNAIHFLMDDHGSSGVYISTPKVSKEEGLVSINCLI
                     NNSEHQNRNLTLVNRIEDNQGVIITEKKKKIKIRKHDKHFSVDEDFVINNPQLWSPDT
                     PYLYQVITQIQDSKTGVVLDESIEPLGLRWFHFDPEEGFFLNGKYLKLIGTNRHQDYF
                     KKGNALTNEIHASDVQLLKEMGGNFLRISHYPQDPVVLETCDRLGILTSIEIPIVNAI
                     TESEAFTENSLHMAEEMVKQNFNHPSLIIWTYMNEVLLRPPFDEKTEKERYELYTNNI
                     AKLASKIEDKIRTLDPSRYTMIVNHGAVDRYVNAGLTDISMLLGWNLYQGWYGGVFEH
                     FDKYLDKIHRLFPNKPIIISEYGADVHHRLHSFDSERFDYTVEYGNRYHEHYLKAIMA
                     RPFIVGANIWNLNDFYSETRGYAIPNTNLKGITTLNREKKDTWWLYKTKLSKEPIIKF
                     GQNEWKIRGGVAETGKDHCLQPVTVYSNSDSVQLTHNNIVYNAEVKDYIARFSIPFTN
                     GINKLKATSTFQTETYNDVLKIDFRLAPNQFSEFDDDFDELNVLLGTKRIYEDRVNSM
                     VWIPEQEYAQGSWGYIGGKPYRAKTKFGSLPSSELNIKGSQDDPIYQTQRVGINGFKL
                     DVPNGKYSVTLHWTELESNIKHEKLAYNLGNDRVFEGFSSRIFNVILNGEYIEKNLNI
                     SEKYGVEKAVSVKYQISVNDGEGIKINFESVKGLPILNAFQIRKIQ"
     gene            15038..17359
                     /locus_tag="20110421_48617"
     CDS             15038..17359
                     /locus_tag="20110421_48617"
                     /EC_number="3.2.1.21"
                     /inference="ab initio prediction:Prodigal:2.6"
                     /inference="similar to AA sequence:UniProtKB:A7LXU3"
                     /codon_start=1
                     /transl_table=11
                     /product="GH3"
                     /protein_id="X:20110421_48617"
                     /translation="MKKYSITFFIAISLMFVLISWNKNEREKSLNTIRDLNPEIEKKV
                     DSVLSLMRINEKIGQLVQYSGKWNVTGPTSSKKDQYKLEKIKKGEVGSMLNVTSVKTV
                     RNIQEINMKHSRLKIPLIFAFDVIHGYKTIFPIPLGESASWDLDIIEQSASIAARESA
                     ASGLNWTFAPMIDVSRDARWGRIMESAGEDVYLNSVIGVARIKGFQGDDLSDDLTIAA
                     CAKHFAGYGFAEAGREYNTVTIGENELYNTILPPFKAAAQAGVATFMNSFNDIDGIPS
                     TGHKHLQRDVLKGTWKWNGLIVSDWASIGEMKAHGFARDKKHAAEIALNAGCDMDMES
                     YAYESSLYTLLDEDKVDIEQIDDAVRRVLRLKFQLGLFDNPYKYCDEEREKKEVYTKE
                     NLSIARDVAKRSIVLLKNENKLLPLSKNIKRIAVIGPMANDKDTPLGNWRAKGEYNSA
                     VSLLEGVKSMVGINTEVLYAKGVDLIIPNIKPGENQYKLPLKFNTTDNSKIARAVEVA
                     KKSDVVLLAIGENAYQTGEGRSQTNIGLLGLQNKLLEAVYKVNKNVVVVLMNGRPLDL
                     TKVSDTAPSILECWHLGSQSGNAIADVIFGDYNPSGKLPVSFPHHVGQEPLYYSQKNT
                     GRPSSTKNVFYSGYRDAPKTALYPFGFGLSYTTFSYDNLQLDKKETTVNQNINVSVNV
                     KNTGDTTGEEVVQLYIRDLVGSLVRPIKELKGFEKVKLKPGESKTITFTLNAKTLQFY
                     TAHKKWEVEPGEFNVWIGGDSNASLMKSFSVIE"
     gene            17390..18217
                     /locus_tag="20110421_48618"
     CDS             17390..18217
                     /locus_tag="20110421_48618"
                     /EC_number="1.-.-.-"
                     /inference="ab initio prediction:Prodigal:2.6"
                     /inference="similar to AA sequence:UniProtKB:P44481"
                     /codon_start=1
                     /transl_table=11
                     /product="putative oxidoreductase"
                     /protein_id="X:20110421_48618"
                     /translation="MSKVVVITGAGGVLCSTLAKALSKEGHKIAVLDLRIDAANKLAE
                     EINSGGGTAIAVAANVLEKASLDTAKLAVNNTLGACDILVNGAGGNHPLGTTSNPHLL
                     EKDLLNNSEGFKTFFDLDPKGIEFVFNLNFIGTLLPTQVFAKDMVGRDGCSVLNISSM
                     NAYTPLTKIPAYSGAKAAISNFTKWLAVHFSKVGIRVNAIAPGFFLTNQNRTLLTNED
                     GSLTQRGQQIIDQTPMGRYGNPEDLVSSTLYLCDDSSSFVTGIVIPIDGGFSAYSGV"
     gene            18239..19420
                     /gene="uxuA"
                     /locus_tag="20110421_48619"
     CDS             18239..19420
                     /gene="uxuA"
                     /locus_tag="20110421_48619"
                     /EC_number="4.2.1.8"
                     /inference="ab initio prediction:Prodigal:2.6"
                     /inference="similar to AA sequence:UniProtKB:P24215"
                     /codon_start=1
                     /transl_table=11
                     /product="Mannonate dehydratase"
                     /protein_id="X:20110421_48619"
                     /translation="MEQTWRWYGPNDPISLSDIKQAGATGIVSALHHIPNGELWTLEE
                     IQKRKKTIELAGLTWSVVESIPVHETIKTRSGNFQAYIENYKTSIENLASCGIKIVCY
                     NFMPVLDWTRTDLGFQVQDGSKALRFDVIAFAAFELFLLKRPGAETTYTSDQIALAKE
                     YVKSLSEESKKNLVKNIIAGLPGAEEGYTLEQFQSILDTYKDIGADTLRENLVSFLKE
                     IIPMASKNEVLMCIHPDDPPYPILGLPRVVSTEADYAYLFENVPDISNGITYCTGSLG
                     VRADNDLVQIFKRFADRVHFLHLRSTKRDEQGNFYEANHLEGDVDMYAVIKEVLTEQK
                     RRLETGRKDTKIPMRPDHGHQMLDDLHKKTNPGYSGIGRLRGLAELRGLELGIKTSLN
                     L"
     gene            19417..20838
                     /gene="uxaC"
                     /locus_tag="20110421_48620"
     CDS             19417..20838
                     /gene="uxaC"
                     /locus_tag="20110421_48620"
                     /EC_number="5.3.1.12"
                     /inference="ab initio prediction:Prodigal:2.6"
                     /inference="similar to AA sequence:UniProtKB:P0A8G3"
                     /codon_start=1
                     /transl_table=11
                     /product="Uronate isomerase"
                     /protein_id="X:20110421_48620"
                     /translation="MSQINSKNFITDNFLLNSQEAEMLYHEYAKDLPIIDYHNHLSAQ
                     QIAENKPVYNITNAWLSEDHYKWRGMRSNGIEENFISGDASKEKKFKKWAETVPNTLR
                     NPLFHWTQLELKRYFNIDEILQPNNALEIYSKTNRVLETKTPAQLLEQMKVEVICTTD
                     DPTDDLRYHKQIAKAGFFTKVYPTFRPDNLFFIGEQKFDAYIRKLEDCVNFSISNYSN
                     LLKAIDNRIDFFHENGCKLSDFGISGAFYFVDFDDDEIQSIFDKSLRGVKLTELEIQQ
                     YRSSLLMHLSKKYHEKGWVQQFHLGVIRNNNDRLNELVGADAGCDSIADYPIIEALSA
                     FLNALDRTDQLAKTITYNLNPAQNEVFATMMGNFNSGGVPGKMQWGAAWWFLDQKDGI
                     EKQLNVLSNMGLLSKFIGMLTDSRSFLSFPRHEYFRRILCDVMAEDIRKGLVPNDISF
                     IGKMIEDICYNNAVNYFEFNNYK"
     gene            20845..22140
                     /gene="exuT"
                     /locus_tag="20110421_48621"
     CDS             20845..22140
                     /gene="exuT"
                     /locus_tag="20110421_48621"
                     /inference="ab initio prediction:Prodigal:2.6"
                     /inference="similar to AA sequence:UniProtKB:P0AA78"
                     /codon_start=1
                     /transl_table=11
                     /product="Hexuronate transporter"
                     /protein_id="X:20110421_48621"
                     /translation="MNKKQNIGNYRYRILGLLMFATTINYFDRSLIGVMAPTLEKMFE
                     WTNSDYANIMISFKVAYAIGLLTMGGIIDRIGTKKGYTLSIVIWSIFGMLHALVRPGF
                     SVIGFAAARFGLGIGEAGNFPAAIKTTAEWFPKKDRAFVTGLFNAATSIGAIAAPFVV
                     GWIVHENGKNWQIPFLITGVLSTIWVILWLRIYKKPEVHPNVTKEELAYIQEDSEVEN
                     EEKLPWKSVLNKRQTWAFSIAKITDAVWYFYLFWGAKFLADSFGVNIKNIALPFFIIY
                     ILADVGSVLGGYLSGALMRKGWTVNKARKRTLLICALIILPVSFVAFTESKWVAVFLI
                     GLAAGGHQAWSANVFTLVSDVFPKKAIASVVGIGGMVGMIAGILADMVLGSVLDTAGN
                     SGYFWAFLIAGSLYLIVLGIVHLLMPRMTPLDENLKPKK"
     gene            22181..23227
                     /gene="kdgK"
                     /locus_tag="20110421_48622"
     CDS             22181..23227
                     /gene="kdgK"
                     /locus_tag="20110421_48622"
                     /EC_number="2.7.1.45"
                     /inference="ab initio prediction:Prodigal:2.6"
                     /inference="similar to AA sequence:UniProtKB:Q53W83"
                     /codon_start=1
                     /transl_table=11
                     /product="2-dehydro-3-deoxygluconokinase"
                     /protein_id="X:20110421_48622"
                     /translation="MKKVVTFGEIMLRLAPPGYLRFSQTNSFDVIYGGGESNVAVSLA
                     NYGVPVRFVTRVPSNDIGECALMEMRKRGVETDFMLRGGDRLGIYFLETGAVSRGSKV
                     VYDRAYSAMSEIEPGMVDWDKAFDGVEWFHWTGITPAISQSAADACLEAVKIASEKGI
                     TISTDLNYRAKLWKYCDDAHREKIMTELTSYCDIVLGNEEDAEMHFGIKPEELTVQTQ
                     GHDVKAEAFLYVCKQMMEKFPKAKKVITTLRGSISASHNTWAGVLYDGKTMYDTTQYQ
                     ITDIVDRVGGGDSFMGGLIYGLLKYPDNDQHALDFAVATSCLKHTIKGDANLVTVAEV
                     EKLMGGDASGRVAR"
     gene            23238..23906
                     /gene="kdgA"
                     /locus_tag="20110421_48623"
     CDS             23238..23906
                     /gene="kdgA"
                     /locus_tag="20110421_48623"
                     /inference="ab initio prediction:Prodigal:2.6"
                     /inference="similar to AA sequence:UniProtKB:P50846"
                     /codon_start=1
                     /transl_table=11
                     /product="KHG/KDPG aldolase"
                     /protein_id="X:20110421_48623"
                     /translation="MAQFTRIEVAQVMRESGMVPLFFHSDVEVAKKVLKACYDGGARL
                     MEFTARGDFALEVFTALTKYAIKELPGMIMGVGSVTDAGAASAYMLNGANFVVTPVLR
                     EDIAMVCNRRKVLWSPGCGSLTEIAKAEELGCEIVKLFPGSTYGPGFVKGVLAPQPWT
                     SIMPTGGVSPTEENLKGWFDAGVTCVGMGSKLMAKHADGSFDYAKIKQQTKQTLLLIS
                     SFRK"
     gene            24089..24505
                     /locus_tag="20110421_48624"
     CDS             24089..24505
                     /locus_tag="20110421_48624"
                     /inference="ab initio prediction:Prodigal:2.6"
                     /codon_start=1
                     /transl_table=11
                     /product="hypothetical protein"
                     /protein_id="X:20110421_48624"
                     /translation="MKKLILLFSFFLIISCQETKKTEEPTKLSSTAEAIKNYKINFEW
                     DKGYEAWSKVPTTDDYHMSAPLIGLEATGPAEIEEIIFGFVTENELKQELVDIVELGD
                     YITCFLKLTTKTGDIIDGVEVFKVDKEGRVEKIWAL"
     gene            24526..24945
                     /locus_tag="20110421_48625"
     CDS             24526..24945
                     /locus_tag="20110421_48625"
                     /inference="ab initio prediction:Prodigal:2.6"
                     /codon_start=1
                     /transl_table=11
                     /product="hypothetical protein"
                     /protein_id="X:20110421_48625"
                     /translation="MNKILSIILLLIVSSLSSQDLKWENSVDGNFTIDSVNVGPNGDV
                     NTVSVSGEAGNWTVYMTYYFTNKLQTEGQGEYTAMAWAQDGKERLKTTVQGLWKQNDD
                     NYELKHFENTSDGSQLLTTGLMNFETKTYSCLVRFLN"
     gene            complement(24988..25449)
                     /locus_tag="20110421_48626"
     CDS             complement(24988..25449)
                     /locus_tag="20110421_48626"
                     /inference="ab initio prediction:Prodigal:2.6"
                     /codon_start=1
                     /transl_table=11
                     /product="hypothetical protein"
                     /protein_id="X:20110421_48626"
                     /translation="-
                     FKNLDKSPMDMASFPSSYKISEKLVKVIYSRPQLNGRDLVKLAPPEKVWRTGANEATE
                     ITFYNDVIFGGKALKAGTYSLFTIPSYKGDWTVIINKARNVWGSYYYNQDLDIIRVPG
                     KTSTNEENIEAFSMMFDKDMTLKIGWGKTIVSVSID"
ORIGIN      
        1 tatacaaaag gtttaaggat tactttgggt atggtttcta tgtagcgagg aaggtgaatt
       61 aagaaattct tggctgcatc tttgaataat agggggagca aaagtgttta attttattgc
      121 acaaaatttg cacattattt acagagatag ggagttttta actccctttt ttttatgccc
      181 ataattacga ctaaagcttt tcaatcatag gaagagtttt gtttagatat actttgaaag
      241 gactcttcgt ggacttcaac cgttccaact taatctgtta attaattatt tcttgaaatt
      301 atctctcaca aagtctcttg gcgattttcc atattgtctt ttaaaagctt tagtaaaata
      361 attatgagaa ttaaaaccta cggcaaaacc aatttcattt atgcgataat cacctgattt
      421 cattaaaact atagcatgtt tcaatcgtat attcctgatg aattctgtag ctgattgatt
      481 ggtaagtgat tttagttttc tgtgaagatg tgttctacta agatttaagc tttttgcaaa
      541 atcttctact gtaaaatcat aatttgaaat attattctca acagtgtgta ttgccttttc
      601 tatcagtttc ttatctatgt ttaaaatatt tactccctca tcccattctt cttgtttgga
      661 agcaaataag gaacgaagtg tttttcttga attcaaaaga ttatcaatct gagaaatcaa
      721 aaactcctca ttgaagggct tagggacata cgcatccgct ccagattgca tacctgaaat
      781 tttattttgt accgtgctca aagctgtaag caaaacaact ggtatatggc tagttctaat
      841 atcctgtttt attcttttac ataattcaat gccatccatt tcaggcataa ttatgtcaga
      901 tataatcaaa tcgggatgaa gcgacatggc taaactaagg gcttcttttc cattcttgga
      961 ttttgctatc ctaaaatgat tagagatgga atcctctaga aactccaata aatcagggtt
     1021 gtcttctgca attaatataa gagactcttg attgtcaatg attttatcat tttttacctc
     1081 aggggcattg tagttattag tttcagaatt gtaatcaaaa gattttatat ctagaattgc
     1141 actaggaagt tcattaaaag tattgggttg atggattggt aaataaatat agaatgttgt
     1201 cccaacgcct ttaagactac ttacaagcaa ttgaccgtta tgaatattga tatagttggt
     1261 tgttaaggac aaccctattc cagtgccact tgctttaact tgtttattgt attttatttg
     1321 gaaaaagcgt tcaaatattt ttggtaaatt ttctgatgaa atacctaagc cagaatctgt
     1381 aatgctaatt tctacaaatt cactatgcaa ttcttcacca atagaataat tagaccagtt
     1441 gtcttttaat tctgtttttt tgtttctctt aatttttaaa gttatgttgc cttggtcgcc
     1501 agtgttttta aaagcattag ataaaatatt caccaacacc ttatctattt tatcggtatc
     1561 aaagtccatt ttaaggcttg tagattcggt aataaaatta taattgaacc tttgctgggt
     1621 ggcaagctct tcaaaacaat caaatacatt tttacaaaat gaaataacat cggtatttat
     1681 tgggcttaat tttaaatttc cttgattaat tcttctaaaa tctaagaatt gattgatgag
     1741 tcttaataaa cggtctgtat tgttttttat aagtgctagc tgctttcggg aaagttcagt
     1801 atttttatca ttacccttta ataatcggtt taccggtccg tttataaggg ttaatggagt
     1861 tctaaattca tgagaaatgt ctgtaaaaaa ctgaagcttc atttgatgta atttctcttc
     1921 agtttcatta cgaatttggg ccagtcttag tttcagtttt aatttttgct tattaacggt
     1981 ttgctttata taaatgtacg aggctgttat aaaaatcaaa acataaaaca aataggcata
     2041 ccaagttaac cacaaaggtg gagtgatctg gattgaaatt ctggttggtg tttcattcca
     2101 aattccatta ttattagagg ccttaacttc aaaaatatag ttacctattg ggatatttgt
     2161 atatgaggct tgtcccctat ttttagttgc aatccatttt tcctcaaaat tctttaatct
     2221 gtatttgtag ttgtttttct ctgggtggat ataattgttg gctatgaact ttaagctaaa
     2281 agaattttgt tggtatttca attttaatga agttgtatta cttatagctt ctttaaggat
     2341 actattttca ttacttggaa caacattttt gttgttaaca tataattgag tgatggtggt
     2401 aattggtgga attgggttgg gaatgatcat gtctggttga aatctaatca agccattaga
     2461 gcctccaaaa taaagctcac cattatcaga ttttagcgct gcggttggat aaaaattatt
     2521 attctttatg cccctattac tatcaaaatg ttcaatagtg tttgatagaa cattgaattt
     2581 atatagtcca ttgtcagttg ctatccataa attttgtttt tgatcctgaa gtattgaaaa
     2641 tatttcatta ccatagccat cattttccaa agtaaagttt tcaatatcac ctgttatagg
     2701 gttaaatcta ctgatgccct cgccattact acctaaccat aataaaccct tttcatcttc
     2761 atgaatatga tttataaaat tgtgagaaat actattggga ttattcttaa tattattata
     2821 acgaataaat ttagatgtcc cttttcttag taaattaaga ccattttcag tagcaaacca
     2881 tatattattg tttatatcct cgatgatatg attgacatta ttattggata tggagttatg
     2941 gtctattggg ttatgtgtga aattagtaaa agtcttagat tggaaattat aaaaatagac
     3001 tcccaaagga aaattactaa cccatattcc ttcttgggtt gctaatatat ttaaggcctg
     3061 aagcccttct tcaaagggta attctagccg ctcatatgtg ttttgtcttg cttttttaaa
     3121 cagtaatcca tttttatagg ttcctaccca caaagtgccg aacctatcat aagttattga
     3181 tttaattttc ttaatggttt cacccttata aattacagga taactagtaa aatcatttgt
     3241 ttctgggttg taacggttca aatcatcaac atcagtcccg accaatattt ctgatgaatt
     3301 aggtatttgc gcaaaacaac ttataatatt gctgcttaat gattcttttg aagtggattg
     3361 ggtgtgatgt tggaatgagt tgttgtattc actatgaaaa ctcacacctc caagccaagt
     3421 gccaatccaa atgttagcat tggaatcttt atataaagac caaatagagt tatgaggaag
     3481 gttaggatgt ttttgctggt ctattaaaag ttttagctca ctgttattaa ccaaagcaac
     3541 tcccttatca gttgctgccc aaatattatt atcatttttg attaaacttc ttatttggta
     3601 tccagtaaag gcatctattt tggctaggtc tgggtcaaaa tattttgcag tagtaccatc
     3661 tgaaaggttt aatgaaagaa gtcccttggt accatacccc aaccacatga cgttgttgtc
     3721 aataagtacg gagctaatgc cgtccctaaa gctttttttg aaaaatctaa attgatctga
     3781 gtctttggtt ttaaaatata tgtcaccatc ttcataaaat acccagacag tttggtcagg
     3841 tccaatagtt aagtaattaa cgatggtcgt ttttttgttt acattttggt aggttaaact
     3901 ttttatttcg gggttatatg ttccaaatcc ctttttatca gaaagccaat aggtattgtt
     3961 ctcatcttga aagaatgaaa tgatatcttg accaatttct tcattaagct ggtctctgat
     4021 cttatgtctt gtaaaattgt catttcgaaa gttataagaa cataatcctt tttctgtagc
     4081 cacccataaa tttccagcat gatcattaaa tagggaattg attctattag tagatatggt
     4141 tgaggaatct ttttccaaat agctatactt ctcaattctt acagcgttgt aggaaaacag
     4201 accgttattg gtaccaaacc acataacccc tttactattt tcaattatgg aagttacttg
     4261 agaataggct atccctccat caggagttac tttcgataat gaaatatgag gattattttg
     4321 acaaaatatc caacttgaga tgaacaagaa gacaagatta tatagtcgat atttcataaa
     4381 gcaaaaataa gagatataag gcacggcgaa tatagattta tggcttaatc atagcactct
     4441 tgttacatca ttgcaacata agtgctaata tggaacaaaa ttattggttt atgtaacaat
     4501 agtcaaaagg atactatgac aattctttta atatagctga ataataatca actaaattga
     4561 tatttatgag caacaaacta tttattatca aattaatatg ccttaatttt attctatttt
     4621 cctatagtgg atatggtcag aacaaaagca ttgaaggtgt agtaagtgat aactctggca
     4681 acccattact aggggtaacc gttatcgtaa aagataccag taatggcaca actactgatt
     4741 ttgatggaaa atttaatttg accgcaacca caggggattc aattgtgctt tcttatgtgg
     4801 gttttaaaac gaaagaaata gaggttggga actctaattt ctataacgta actctggaag
     4861 aagaaaatac ggctttagac gaaattgtcg tagttggata cggaacccag aaaaagagtg
     4921 atattattag ctctgttacc acagtgaaat cagaggctat aaacagagtg ccttccacgg
     4981 atattggcga tatgcttaaa ggacaggccg ctggtgtttt tataacgact tctgatgctg
     5041 gtcctggaag ttcttccaac atacttattc gaggaagaag ttccatcaat ggaggtaaca
     5101 atcctattgt aattgttgat ggcgttcctg tgggtaatat caatgaggtt aatgctaatg
     5161 atattgcttc catggaaatc ctaaaagatg cggcagcgca agctatttac ggagctagag
     5221 catcaaatgg tgtaattctt ataactacca agcgtgcagc tgaaggaaag tcaaatgtta
     5281 gttacaactc attttatgga atgcaataca taaacagaaa ttttgatgtt tacagcccag
     5341 aagaatatgc catgcttaaa cgagaggctt atagagccaa taacggaggt gcctacatgc
     5401 aagataaaga tgttttcacg gccatcgagt tggagtcttt aaagaacggc aatttcatcg
     5461 attggtttga cgaagttctt gaaatagccc cgatacaaaa tcacaatttt aatttctcaa
     5521 caggttctga taaaactaaa gtatactctg gatttaatta tcaacaacaa gacggtgttg
     5581 tacccggaac taattttgaa aggatgatca ttcgtcttaa cgtagatcaa aaactctatt
     5641 cgtggttaag tttaggaatt aataccaact ggaacgtttc aaaaaagaac gacccaggaa
     5701 ctggcaacac tttggaaaga ttagtgaaag caagtccttt aggggtagta tataatgaga
     5761 gtggtgaact ggcactaaat ccttctggat tccaagaaag tattaaccca cttcttgatt
     5821 tagatactac aaagaatctt ctaaaagata aaagtgatat tattaatgta ttccttgatg
     5881 ttaagccgct taaaggttta aattatagac taaatgtcag tagacgttca tggaatcaag
     5941 aaggaatgga gtattctaca ggtaaatcct atgttggctt tcgaaatgga ggccttgggc
     6001 aaggaaaagt tacattccaa aagtccgtcg aattgcaatt ggagaatatc attaattatg
     6061 attttgaaaa gaataaccac aatctcgggc taacatttgt acaaagtgtt aatgaaagaa
     6121 gaaacgaata tttcaggaac aaagcatcca atcttcaaaa tgacatatta ggtatttatg
     6181 gattactgtc tgctgaattc aatgagccac ttataagtgc ctcagatcga acgttagttt
     6241 cttttgtggg gcgagcgcaa tatgattata aaaataaata ttatttgaca gcctcttttc
     6301 gttctgatgg gtcttctgtt ttcggagaca ataacaaatg ggggtatttc cctgcggttg
     6361 cacttgggtg gaacatccac aaagaggaat tcatggagcg tttagatgct ttaaataact
     6421 taaaattacg ctttagttat ggtagtgttg gtaacgaagc tattggcccc tacggaagtt
     6481 taagtacagc caaccagaat gattatattt ttaatggtca aattagtaca gggtatattc
     6541 ccggaaactc tttaccaaat cccaacttaa aatgggaaac ttccacaact ttcaattcag
     6601 ctcttgattt tggattatgg aataatcgag tgacaggaac ctttgagtat tacaatacaa
     6661 gaaccgaaga tcttttggtg agtaaaacct taaatgcggc attaggatat accagcatat
     6721 taagcaatat cggagaaatc gaaaataaag gttttgagtt tgcaatcaac ggatatgtag
     6781 tagataaaaa ggacttcaaa attaatgctg gagttatttt ttctgcaaac aagaatgaaa
     6841 taatttctct ttatggccta gatgaggatg gagatggtat tgaagatgac gatataggaa
     6901 acaaatggtt tataggccat cctgttgatg tggtatatga ctaccaatat gctgggattt
     6961 ttcaatctca agaagaaata gatagctcac atcaaccaga tgctcaaata ggaggtattc
     7021 gattattaga tgtcgatccg aatgatggtg atttaaatcc agatgatcgt gttattacta
     7081 aaaaagatcc agattggatt ggaacattta atttagatat tacttacaaa aacttcgact
     7141 ttactgctca ggctaccaca gttcaaggcc gtaaaatgat taacccttat tattatagct
     7201 ataatcaagg gggagattta agagggttgt ttaatggtat aaagcaaaat tattggacac
     7261 cagaaaacac tacgggggat tggcccagac cagatggtgg aaacacccca gcatttataa
     7321 acactttagg attgcaggat gcctcatttt tcagaatttc acttctgtca ttgggataca
     7381 cctttcccaa aactttaaca gaaaaattaa acatgggcag tataagactt tactctactg
     7441 cacgtaatcc tgtaaccatc actgactata agtcctatag tcctgatcaa aatccaaacg
     7501 cttatccaga gcaagtttct gtagtgctcg gattacaagt cacattttaa ttatgaaact
     7561 aaataactta aaagaaatga aaaaaaatta ttttttaatg ggattagcaa taacaacatt
     7621 attgttttcc acatcctgta gtgaccttct agaagaagaa cccttagatg aaatttccac
     7681 cgattatatt tattcatctg tggatggtat agacgttggc gttaccgcat tatataataa
     7741 gttaagaaag aacaatgcca ctggacgtgc tggcgatggt tttagagcca atgcttttat
     7801 acttattgga acagacatcg ggcaaatgag aacctatttt acgccttatg acccttcaaa
     7861 acacaatgcg acattgggtt ttgctaacca taaatgggta acctgttatc aaattataga
     7921 tagggctaat gctattatta gtgctgcacc tgccttagaa cagaatgatc aattaaaaaa
     7981 acgagttgct gaggcaagat taataagagg agaaacctat ttcgatttag ttcgtttgta
     8041 cgaaaatatc ttattggata ccattccaac aaacgctgat aactatgaag atttagtaga
     8101 atatgttcca gctgcccagg aagacgtgta taagcttatt gatagtgatt ttgattatgc
     8161 tattgaaaac ttaaaataca aagaagattt tgggagatac aatcaagctg tagctcgtca
     8221 tttaaaaggg aaaagtgcaa tgtggcaagg cgactggagc gaggctgctt cacagttcga
     8281 cgctattata gaaaatggaa cttatcatct cgctggttta gataaagtct ttggacagga
     8341 tttaaatcat gaggaagcac tggctgtata tccaagagag caatcttttg gagaggatga
     8401 tgatttagct ggaggtgatg acatttggta tagctcattc tttaataatc gatattatga
     8461 gcttaattcc ggtgaaatga taccaagtgt agaacttggt ggaaattcgt tgggatgggg
     8521 ttttcctaat gattatttgc aatcgcttta cgataaagac aatgatatta gatacaccac
     8581 ctactattat tcaactaagc taatttgtaa caatcccgac catcctaatt ttgggaatga
     8641 agttatcgga tacgaagata actttagacg ttaccattgg agtttgaaaa aataccatga
     8701 cgatgaaaaa cctattgggt caaatgggaa ctggaaagat tatctctatt atcgattcgc
     8761 tgaaacatta atgctgggag ctgaagccca ttggagagcg gataatgaaa gcccaaccag
     8821 tgctaaggca ttagaatata tcaatatgat acgggaaaga gcttttggta attcggacca
     8881 caatttcaca gagtttactt tagaaactta tttggaagaa tctgcaagag aattagcatt
     8941 tgaaaaaaac agatggtatt tgttaaaaag attaggctta ttggtagagc gtcagaatct
     9001 acactataga tttggttcta atacaaaaaa caatcgacct tatccaatgc agcctcatat
     9061 ggttaattgg ccaatacctc agactcagtt ggatttaatg ggaccaacat tcccgcaaaa
     9121 tcaaggatac taataatagt ttcgagttat aaactcaaac gttaaaattt aaaattaatg
     9181 attatgaata atattaaaaa taccattaaa agtgtcgtga gcatttttat aatactgatg
     9241 ttcgcatcct gtgaagagga ttttacggac aataagctag aaggttatga aaatatacca
     9301 acgaatctaa acctaacata ctctctagat aatgaaagca gtggttatac agtaaatttt
     9361 gaagctacgg ctgaaggcca ggtctttttt ctcttaaaaa agaatttgga tgatgagagc
     9421 ccagaaagtt ttactgaaaa taacttttct gttaacttcg atcaatttgg aacttataat
     9481 gtaatactaa ttgcccaagg cattagagat gcggctagtt tcgagttagt agttgaaatt
     9541 cctgaaaaag aaccagctga tttcttgaca actgttgagc catcaagcga tggatcagga
     9601 atagttaact tcagtatgtc ggctacaaat gcgaccagct ataaaattga gatttttgag
     9661 caagatggag tgacactaat tcatgagaaa acaacaacta gtaactctta cacttatgtt
     9721 ttcaccaatg atttattaga acctgtaaca ttaaactgcg tggttaaaat gacagctatc
     9781 aatggagctg gaagtttaga aaacacggag tcttttagtg tagatgtaga tgcaggagta
     9841 gcgcctcctg aaaactggag acttttcgat gatatggacg gagctgaatg tggaggaatt
     9901 ttatgggatg ttggatcaga taaatcaggg acattagcct tgacagattt acccgctagt
     9961 gtacaaaacg gaaatagttc cgctacacta agatatcatt ataaacctag tggagctcaa
    10021 tatggtatct taaagtttag agaaaaagat gatggaactg aatttgattt ttcattacaa
    10081 agcaaattta gggtcaacgt ttatttacct tctaatgcag aagctcctga tggaacaatg
    10141 attgacaata cagataacgc agggaaacgg atagttcgtc tttatcttga agatagatat
    10201 agaactgatg gtacgtcata tagcgactct tataagcgta atgtgtggat tgaaaaagag
    10261 gtgtctgcat ttgatcaatg ggtaacactt gagtttgatt ttagcaatca agatgattat
    10321 aaataccatg gtgctgccta tggctcttat aaatattaca tcccagatgg atctacagat
    10381 aaaaacccag ataggatgta tttgagaacc catgtaaatg gagatgcagg agcgactaca
    10441 ttatattact ttgatgattt tgaattgata ggaatagatg gcaactcttt aaattttgta
    10501 tgcctttaac aaattttgtt ttcatttttg aatagagctt tctgcgtttg taggaagctc
    10561 tttaataata attataaaaa tatgatgact tgcttcagag taattgctaa aatgtgtttc
    10621 acacttatac tgataaatct tgttcttggg tgttctaaga ataatgacga aaacacggct
    10681 ccaattggag attgtaactc ttattttata gactctatta atggagacga caacaatgac
    10741 gggtgcagcc ctgaaaaggc atggaaaagc tttgtcaatc ttaatcaaaa aaccttaggt
    10801 gctggaaatt ctgtcaatct aaaaaaaggc agtgtatgga atgaaacttt taaatttaga
    10861 ggtagtggtg atgaatctaa tcctattata ataacaagtt acggaaatgg taataaacct
    10921 aaaattgctc ctaagggtaa atcttatgcc tttttaatta gaaaccaaga atatatagaa
    10981 gtttctgatt tggaaatcac caatttggga gatacaccag ctgaaaacag aaaaggtatt
    11041 tatgtggaag caagagattt tggagtggtg catcacttat attttagaaa tattgaaata
    11101 catgatgtta atggcgtaca tggcggttta gctggtgggg attttcaaaa taacaaatct
    11161 aatggaggaa ttgttagcgt cattcttggt aatgccgtag aaacttattt tgacgatttt
    11221 cttattgaaa actgccacat tcatcatgta tctcaaacag gtatatacaa tacgtcttca
    11281 tgggaagata gagaatggcc aagaagtggt ggtgtttatg taaatctttc atgggttcca
    11341 agtagaaata tggtatatcg taacaatact attgaacata tagctggaaa tggccttatc
    11401 cttaaaaatg ctcatgctcc tttagttgaa tataatacct ttgattattg tggggagttt
    11461 acctcaggaa atgcagcttt ttgctttaac actgattacg ctttgttcca atacaatgaa
    11521 gtctcaaata ccgttaccaa tgtaggagat gtagattcag gcggattgga tagcgacttc
    11581 aaaacacgtt ggactacatt tcaatataat tattgccata ataatggaga aggtggaatt
    11641 ttaatcacgg gaggaccagc cagatggccc acagctttta attatgaaac gattatacgc
    11701 tataatttac tagccaacaa tggagaccat gctataaaga cttcagggaa tgtgatgagt
    11761 ttaaaggttt ataataatca tatttactca gattttgatg aatcaatcga ggtaattcaa
    11821 cataaaagct gggatggtta ttcaagaagt gcagaatatt ttaataatat tttctttagt
    11881 aatggaacca atggctctat aagattagaa aatagtgcag gaaattccat tcatgataat
    11941 atgttttctg gaatatctat gaattcgtca gtaagtacta ctgcaaattt atggaatgtt
    12001 gcaccgattt atagtgttgg atctagccct caactaaata gtgtagagaa tttccgcctt
    12061 tcctcaaatt cgcctggtat taatgttggg gataataacc aacatgatgc cttaaatggt
    12121 aagggtggag ttattaaaat aaaggatatg tttggaaatg atgtgcctct tggaagtgga
    12181 gtcgatatag gtatggaaga acaagattaa tgtctaatta ctatttaaaa gcgtctgtca
    12241 ttgcattttt caagtcaaca tcatcaaatt aattgtatta aagtttaata ataatgaata
    12301 aaagagtttt ctctttatta atagcaattt ttgctgcctt aacagtatcg tcccaatccg
    12361 aaagagttag tgcaattaat aacaattgga attttcatct aggaaatatt gattttgatc
    12421 agtatcaatc tccatcgaaa gcgatattat cagaagttat agaatgggaa accattaaca
    12481 ttccacatac ttggaatgat aaggacgcta ttgatgaaat cccaggctat tacagaggag
    12541 tagggtggta taaaaaaacc attgatctaa cagctgaaaa gcgcgaaaag aacgtaaaaa
    12601 ctgaaatata ctttgaagga gcaaatcaag ttacggatgt ttatgtaaat ggaaattggg
    12661 ttggtcaaca taatgggggg tacactaggt ttaattttga tattaccgag tttctaaatt
    12721 ttggagagtc taatgtatta gcaataaagg ttgataacag tcataatgaa gcgattccac
    12781 cgttatctgc tgattttact ttttttggag gtatatacag agatgtttac ctcatcaaac
    12841 aaaatgcgat tcacttttta atggatgacc atggttcttc aggagtatat atctctaccc
    12901 ctaaagtatc caaagaagaa ggtcttgtaa gtatcaactg tctcataaac aatagcgaac
    12961 atcaaaacag aaacctaacc ttagtaaatc gtattgaaga caatcaaggt gtaatcataa
    13021 ccgaaaaaaa gaaaaaaata aaaatcagaa agcacgataa gcatttttca gttgatgaag
    13081 attttgttat aaataatcca cagctatggt ccccagatac gccgtattta tatcaagtaa
    13141 taacccaaat acaggactca aaaacagggg ttgtgttaga tgagtccatt gaacccctag
    13201 gcttaagatg gtttcatttt gacccagaag aaggattttt cttaaatggc aagtatctta
    13261 aactcatagg aacaaaccgt catcaggatt attttaaaaa aggaaacgcg cttacaaacg
    13321 aaatacatgc aagcgatgtg caactactaa aagaaatggg tggcaacttc ttgagaatat
    13381 cccattatcc ccaagatcct gtagtccttg aaacctgtga tcgattagga attttgacct
    13441 ctatagaaat acctattgtt aatgccataa ccgaatccga ggcgtttaca gaaaatagcc
    13501 ttcatatggc agaagaaatg gtgaagcaaa atttcaatca cccctcttta attatctgga
    13561 cctacatgaa tgaggtgctt ttacgcccac cttttgatga aaaaaccgag aaagaacgtt
    13621 atgagttata tacaaataat attgcaaaac tagcgtctaa gatagaagat aaaataagaa
    13681 cattagatcc tagcagatat accatgattg taaatcatgg cgctgtagat cgttatgtga
    13741 atgcaggact tacagatatc tcgatgcttc tagggtggaa tctataccaa ggttggtacg
    13801 ggggtgtttt tgagcatttt gataaatatc tcgataaaat tcatcgtctt tttccaaaca
    13861 agcccataat catttcagaa tatggagcag atgtgcatca taggttgcat tccttcgatt
    13921 cagaaagatt cgactatact gtagaatatg gtaatagata tcatgaacat tatctaaagg
    13981 ctataatggc tcgccctttt atagttggag ctaacatttg gaatttaaat gatttctatt
    14041 cagaaacaag aggctatgcc ataccaaata ccaatttaaa gggaataact actctgaata
    14101 gggaaaaaaa agacacttgg tggttgtata aaaccaaact ttccaaggaa cccattataa
    14161 aattcggtca gaatgaatgg aaaattagag gcggtgtagc tgagactgga aaagaccact
    14221 gtttacaacc tgtaactgta tacagcaata gtgattccgt acaattaact cataataata
    14281 ttgtctacaa tgccgaggta aaagattata tagctcgttt ttctatccca tttacaaacg
    14341 gcataaataa acttaaggca acaagcactt ttcaaactga aacatataac gatgttttga
    14401 aaatagactt taggttggca ccgaatcaat tttcagagtt tgatgatgat tttgatgagt
    14461 taaatgtgct tttagggacc aaacgaattt atgaagaccg tgttaacagt atggtatgga
    14521 tacctgaaca agaatacgct cagggaagtt gggggtatat aggaggaaag ccctacagag
    14581 caaaaactaa atttggcagt ttaccaagtt ctgagctgaa tattaaaggt tcgcaagatg
    14641 atccaatata ccaaacacaa cgcgttggga ttaatggttt taagctagat gttccgaatg
    14701 gcaagtactc tgttacatta cattggacag aactggagtc aaatataaaa catgagaagt
    14761 tggcctataa cttaggaaat gacagagtat ttgaaggttt ctcgagtcga atttttaatg
    14821 tgattttgaa cggagaatat atcgagaaaa acttaaatat ttcagagaaa tatggagttg
    14881 aaaaggcagt ttctgtcaaa taccaaataa gtgttaatga tggagaagga atcaaaatta
    14941 attttgaatc tgtgaaaggt ttacccatat taaatgcttt tcagataaga aaaattcaat
    15001 aatctaaaat attaaaactt accttattta aacgtctatg aagaaatact caataacgtt
    15061 ttttattgca atcagcttga tgtttgtatt aattagttgg aataaaaacg aaagagaaaa
    15121 aagtcttaac acaatacgag atctgaatcc tgaaattgaa aaaaaagtag attccgtttt
    15181 aagtctgatg cgtataaatg aaaaaatagg tcaactagtt caatatagcg gaaaatggaa
    15241 cgtaactggg cctacctcat caaaaaaaga tcagtacaaa ttagaaaaaa taaaaaaagg
    15301 ggaagtcggc tctatgctta acgttacatc tgtaaaaaca gttcgaaata ttcaagaaat
    15361 aaacatgaaa cattcgaggt taaaaatacc cctaattttc gcttttgatg ttatccatgg
    15421 ttataaaact atttttccta ttccattagg agaaagtgca agttgggatt tagatattat
    15481 agaacagtct gcctcgattg ctgcgagaga aagtgctgct tctgggttaa attggacatt
    15541 tgccccaatg atagatgttt ctagagatgc taggtggggt agaattatgg aaagtgctgg
    15601 agaagatgtt tacctaaata gtgtaatagg agtagctcga atcaaaggtt ttcaagggga
    15661 tgacttgtca gacgatttaa ccattgcagc ttgtgccaaa cattttgctg gatatggatt
    15721 tgccgaagca ggaagagaat acaatacagt aaccattgga gaaaatgaat tgtataatac
    15781 cattttacct ccctttaaag ctgctgcaca agcaggggta gcaactttta tgaactcatt
    15841 caatgatatt gatggtattc catctacagg acataaacat ttacaacgag atgttttgaa
    15901 aggcacatgg aagtggaatg gacttatagt ttcagattgg gcctctattg gagaaatgaa
    15961 ggctcatggt tttgcaagag ataaaaaaca tgctgcagaa attgcattaa atgcgggttg
    16021 cgatatggat atggaatctt atgcttacga aagcagttta tatactttat tggatgaaga
    16081 taaagttgat attgaacaaa tagatgatgc cgtaagacgt gttctccgct taaaatttca
    16141 attaggattg tttgataatc catataaata ttgcgacgaa gagagagaaa aaaaagaggt
    16201 ttataccaaa gaaaacttaa gtattgccag agatgttgct aaaagatcga ttgttttgct
    16261 taaaaatgaa aataaacttc tacctctttc aaaaaacata aaacgaatag cagtaattgg
    16321 tcctatggcc aatgataaag atacaccact agggaattgg agagctaagg gagagtacaa
    16381 ttctgcagtt tctttgctag aaggagtaaa aagcatggta ggaataaata ctgaagtcct
    16441 ttatgcaaaa ggtgtagatt taattatacc taacattaaa ccgggtgaaa accagtacaa
    16501 gttaccctta aagtttaata ctactgataa ttctaaaatt gctagagctg tagaagtagc
    16561 aaaaaaatct gacgtagttt tattagcaat tggtgaaaac gcatatcaaa caggagaagg
    16621 aaggagtcag accaacattg gacttttagg attacaaaac aaattgctag aagctgtata
    16681 caaggtaaat aaaaatgtag ttgtggtttt aatgaacggc aggcctttag acttaactaa
    16741 agtatcagat actgctccta gtattttaga atgttggcat ttagggtctc agtctggaaa
    16801 tgcaattgca gatgtaattt ttggtgatta taacccctca ggaaaattgc cagtgtcatt
    16861 tccacatcat gtaggtcaag aaccgcttta ttatagccaa aaaaatactg gtcgcccatc
    16921 gagtactaaa aatgtttttt actcaggtta tagagatgcg ccaaagacag ctttatatcc
    16981 atttggattt ggtttaagtt acacaacctt tagttatgac aacctacaat tagacaaaaa
    17041 agaaaccaca gttaatcaaa atataaacgt ttctgtcaat gtcaagaata caggtgacac
    17101 aacaggagaa gaagtggttc agctttatat tagagacctt gtaggaagtc ttgtaagacc
    17161 cataaaagaa ttaaaaggat tcgaaaaggt gaaattgaaa cctggtgaat ctaaaacaat
    17221 aacttttacg cttaatgcta aaacattaca gttttataca gcccataaaa aatgggaagt
    17281 agagccagga gagtttaatg tttggatagg aggagactct aatgcttctc tcatgaaaag
    17341 ctttagtgtc attgaatgat agatttaatt ttaaaaataa aaaaatagaa tgagtaaagt
    17401 agttgtaata acaggagctg gtggtgtact ttgcagtacc ttggcaaaag cactttcgaa
    17461 agaaggacat aagattgcag tattagactt gagaattgat gctgcaaata aattggcaga
    17521 agaaatcaat agtggaggag gaacagcaat cgctgtagct gctaatgtat tagaaaaagc
    17581 atctcttgat acggcaaaac ttgcagtaaa taacacctta ggagcttgtg atattttggt
    17641 caatggtgct ggaggaaatc accccttagg aacaacttcc aatccacatt tgttagaaaa
    17701 agatttgtta aacaattcag aagggttcaa aaccttcttt gatttagacc ctaaaggaat
    17761 tgagtttgtg tttaacttaa attttattgg aacccttttg ccaacccagg tttttgcaaa
    17821 agatatggtt ggacgagatg gctgtagtgt attaaacatt tcctctatga atgcttatac
    17881 accacttact aaaattccag catatagcgg agccaaagca gccatctcaa attttaccaa
    17941 atggttggca gtacactttt caaaagttgg gattcgtgtt aacgcaatag ctccagggtt
    18001 tttcctgacc aatcaaaata gaaccttgct tactaacgaa gatggaagtt taactcaaag
    18061 aggacaacag attatagatc agacacccat gggaaggtat ggcaacccag aagatttggt
    18121 aagtagtact ttatacttgt gtgatgattc ttcatctttt gtaacgggaa tcgtaattcc
    18181 tattgatgga ggtttctctg catatagtgg agtttaattt ataaataatt gaataaatat
    18241 ggaacaaact tggagatggt acggacccaa tgatcccatt tcattatcag atataaagca
    18301 ggctggagcg acaggaattg tttcagcatt gcaccatatt cctaatggtg agctatggac
    18361 tttggaagaa attcaaaaac gaaaaaaaac cattgaatta gcaggtttaa catggagtgt
    18421 ggtagaaagt attccagtac atgaaactat taaaactcgc tcaggaaatt ttcaagctta
    18481 cattgaaaac tataaaacaa gtattgaaaa tctagcctca tgtggaataa aaattgtgtg
    18541 ctataatttt atgcctgttt tggattggac tcgtacagat ttggggtttc aagttcagga
    18601 cggatccaaa gcgctccgtt ttgatgtcat tgcctttgct gcttttgaat tattcctatt
    18661 gaaaagacct ggtgcggaaa caacttatac cagcgatcaa attgcactcg ccaaagagta
    18721 tgtaaaatca ctttcagaag aaagcaaaaa aaaccttgta aaaaatatta ttgctggtct
    18781 acctggagca gaagaaggtt ataccctaga gcagtttcaa agtattctag acacttataa
    18841 agacatagga gcagatacct taagagaaaa ccttgtttcc tttttaaaag aaatcatacc
    18901 gatggcatct aaaaatgaag tattaatgtg tattcacccg gatgaccctc catatcccat
    18961 ccttggatta ccgagggtag tgagtacaga ggctgactat gcttatttat ttgaaaacgt
    19021 ccctgatata tctaatggga ttacctactg tacaggctct ctaggcgtaa gagctgataa
    19081 tgacttggta caaattttta aacgatttgc agaccgtgtt cactttttgc acttaagaag
    19141 tacaaagcga gatgaacaag gcaattttta tgaagccaac catctagaag gtgatgtaga
    19201 tatgtatgct gtaataaaag aagttttgac ggaacaaaaa cgacgtttag aaacaggtag
    19261 aaaggatacg aaaattccca tgcgtccgga tcatggtcac caaatgttag atgatttgca
    19321 taaaaaaacc aatccaggat attcaggaat tggaaggtta agaggtttag cagagcttag
    19381 aggtttggaa ttaggaatta aaaccagttt gaacttatga gccaaataaa ttcaaaaaac
    19441 tttataacag acaattttct cttaaactct caggaagcag aaatgctcta tcatgaatat
    19501 gcaaaagatt tgcctatcat agattatcac aatcatttgt cggctcaaca aattgcagaa
    19561 aacaaaccag tatataacat aaccaatgct tggttgagtg aagatcatta taagtggcgg
    19621 ggaatgcgtt ccaatggaat tgaagaaaac tttatttccg gagatgcttc taaagaaaaa
    19681 aagtttaaga aatgggcaga aacagttcct aacaccttaa gaaatccatt atttcactgg
    19741 acacaattag agttgaagcg ttattttaat attgatgaga tattacaacc taataatgct
    19801 ttagagattt attcaaaaac gaatagggtt ttagaaacaa aaacacccgc ccaattgtta
    19861 gagcagatga aggttgaagt aatctgcaca acagatgatc ccacggatga cttaagatac
    19921 cataaacaaa tagcaaaggc tggatttttc acaaaagttt accccacctt cagaccagat
    19981 aacttatttt ttattggaga acaaaaattt gatgcctata taagaaagct tgaagattgt
    20041 gtcaatttct ctatcagtaa ttattccaat cttttaaaag ccattgataa cagaatagat
    20101 ttcttccatg aaaatggctg taaactatca gatttcggaa ttagtggtgc tttttatttc
    20161 gtggattttg atgacgatga aatccaatcg atttttgata aaagcctaag gggagtaaaa
    20221 ctgacagaac ttgaaataca acaatatagg tcgagtcttt taatgcattt aagcaaaaag
    20281 tatcacgaaa aaggttgggt gcaacaattt catttaggag tcataagaaa caataatgat
    20341 cgattaaatg agcttgttgg cgctgatgct ggctgtgact ctatagcaga ttatccaatt
    20401 attgaagcat tgtcagcgtt tttaaatgct ttggatcgta cagatcaatt ggcaaaaacc
    20461 attacctaca atttaaatcc agcacagaac gaagtttttg caaccatgat gggaaatttt
    20521 aattctggag gtgttcccgg taaaatgcaa tggggtgctg cttggtggtt tttagaccaa
    20581 aaagacggta ttgaaaaaca actcaatgta ctttcaaata tgggcttgct aagtaagttt
    20641 ataggaatgc ttacagacag tagaagcttt ttgtcttttc caaggcatga atacttcaga
    20701 agaatattgt gtgatgtgat ggcagaagac attagaaaag ggttggttcc caatgatatt
    20761 tcttttattg ggaaaatgat tgaggacatt tgttataaca atgccgtcaa ttattttgaa
    20821 tttaacaatt ataaataaat tttcatgaac aagaagcaaa acataggcaa ctatcgctat
    20881 agaatattag gacttttgat gtttgcgaca actatcaact attttgaccg aagtcttata
    20941 ggtgtgatgg cgccaacatt agaaaaaatg tttgaatgga ccaatagcga ttatgctaat
    21001 attatgattt cttttaaagt agcctatgca attggacttt tgacaatggg tggtattata
    21061 gatcgcatag ggactaaaaa aggatataca ttatccattg taatctggag tatttttgga
    21121 atgttacatg cattggttcg tcctgggttt agtgtgattg gatttgctgc tgcaagattt
    21181 ggattaggaa ttggagaggc tggaaatttt ccagctgcta taaaaactac tgctgaatgg
    21241 tttccaaaaa aagatcgtgc ttttgtaaca ggccttttta atgctgcaac cagtattggg
    21301 gctattgctg ctccattcgt agttggatgg attgttcacg aaaacggtaa aaactggcaa
    21361 atcccatttt taattactgg agtcttaagt acaatttggg ttattttatg gcttagaatc
    21421 tataaaaaac ctgaagttca tccaaatgta actaaagagg agctagcgta tattcaagaa
    21481 gattctgaag tggaaaatga agaaaaactc ccatggaaaa gtgttcttaa taaacgtcag
    21541 acttgggctt tttctatagc gaaaattaca gatgccgtat ggtattttta tcttttctgg
    21601 ggagctaaat tcttagcaga ctcctttggg gtgaacatta aaaacattgc cttacccttt
    21661 tttattattt acatcttggc agatgtcgga agtgttttgg gggggtatct ttcaggtgct
    21721 ttaatgcgga aaggatggac tgtcaataag gctaggaaaa gaacattatt gatttgtgct
    21781 ttaattatac tgccggttag ttttgtggcc tttacagaaa gtaaatgggt cgccgttttc
    21841 cttataggtc ttgctgcggg aggtcatcag gcttggtctg ctaatgtatt tacgctagtt
    21901 tctgacgtat tccctaaaaa agcaatagct tctgtagttg gtataggtgg tatggttggc
    21961 atgatagctg gtattcttgc agacatggtg ttggggtcgg ttttagatac agcaggtaat
    22021 agtggctact tctgggcatt ccttatagct ggatcattat atcttatagt cttagggata
    22081 gtacatttat taatgccaag aatgactcct ttagatgaga atttgaagcc taaaaaataa
    22141 acctagttta agttgttaat taaatactat tgaaatatat atgaaaaaag tagtcacttt
    22201 tggtgaaatc atgttgcgtt tagcccctcc gggatatttg cgtttttctc aaacaaattc
    22261 ttttgatgtt atctatggcg gcggagaatc caacgtagca gtatcccttg ccaactatgg
    22321 tgttccggta cgttttgtca cgcgtgttcc tagcaatgac attggggagt gtgcgcttat
    22381 ggaaatgcgc aagcgtggtg tggaaaccga ttttatgctt cgtggaggag accgtttggg
    22441 gatttatttc ctagaaacag gcgctgtaag tcgaggcagt aaagtagtct atgacagagc
    22501 ctattcggcc atgtctgaga ttgagcctgg tatggtggat tgggacaaag cctttgatgg
    22561 agtggagtgg ttccactgga ctgggattac ccctgccatt tcacagtctg cagcagatgc
    22621 atgcttggaa gcagtgaaga ttgcaagtga aaaagggatt accatctcga cagatcttaa
    22681 ctaccgtgcc aagctttgga aatattgcga tgatgcacac cgtgagaaaa tcatgaccga
    22741 gctgacatcg tattgtgata ttgtactcgg aaacgaagaa gacgcggaga tgcactttgg
    22801 catcaagccc gaagaactaa cggtacaaac ccaagggcat gatgtaaagg cggaagcctt
    22861 tttatatgtg tgtaaacaga tgatggagaa gttcccaaaa gctaaaaaag tgattacaac
    22921 ccttcgaggt tccatatcag cttcacataa tacttgggca ggcgtattgt atgacggaaa
    22981 aaccatgtat gacaccaccc aatatcaaat cacagatatc gttgaccgtg taggtggcgg
    23041 agactcgttt atgggcggtc ttatctatgg actattaaaa tatccagaca acgaccaaca
    23101 tgcactggac tttgctgtgg caacatcttg cttaaagcat accataaaag gcgatgcgaa
    23161 cttggtaacc gtagcagaag tagaaaaact catgggcggc gacgcatcag gtcgtgtagc
    23221 ccgataaacc aatagatatg gcacagttca caagaataga agtagcacaa gtgatgaggg
    23281 aaagtggtat ggtaccgctt ttcttccata gtgatgtcga agtagccaaa aaggtactca
    23341 aagcctgcta tgatggcggt gcacgcctta tggaatttac ggcaagagga gattttgcac
    23401 ttgaggtatt tacagcactt actaagtatg ccatcaaaga actccctggg atgatcatgg
    23461 gtgtgggttc agtaaccgat gcgggagctg catcggccta tatgctaaac ggagcaaact
    23521 ttgtagtaac tcccgtactc agagaagaca ttgccatggt gtgcaaccgc agaaaagtat
    23581 tgtggtctcc gggctgcggc tcactcaccg agattgcaaa ggcggaagaa ttgggttgcg
    23641 aaattgtgaa gttattccca ggaagcacct atggcccagg atttgtaaaa ggagtgctag
    23701 caccccaacc atggacaagt atcatgccca caggaggtgt atcaccaaca gaggaaaacc
    23761 tcaaaggctg gtttgatgca ggcgttactt gcgtaggtat gggttcaaaa ctgatggcaa
    23821 aacatgccga tggctctttt gattatgcta aaattaagca gcagactaaa caaacattgc
    23881 tacttatatc ttcttttcga aaataatcga ttagggttca tgtttgatgt tgttttttca
    23941 aatcatcctc aaaagagttc gacttcaccc cgttatttta tggaaaaatt gtaagttttg
    24001 attatatctt aaaaagaaag aaaaatcttt cattatcaat aatattgatt ttattattat
    24061 tttagtatta ataactaaac tatttataat gaaaaaatta attcttttat tctcattctt
    24121 tttaatcatt tcttgtcaag agacaaaaaa gacagaagaa cctacaaagc tttcatcaac
    24181 tgccgaagca attaaaaatt ataaaataaa ttttgaatgg gataagggtt acgaagcttg
    24241 gtcaaaagtt ccaacaactg atgactatca tatgtctgct cctctaatcg gattagaagc
    24301 tacaggacct gctgaaattg aagaaattat ttttggattt gttacagaaa atgaattgaa
    24361 acaagagctt gtggatattg tggaattggg agactatatt acttgttttt taaaattaac
    24421 aacaaaaact ggagatatca tagatggtgt tgaagttttt aaagtagata aagaaggtag
    24481 ggtagaaaaa atctgggcat tatagtgctt ttttaatata ataatatgaa caaaatactt
    24541 tcaattatac tactcttaat tgtttcatcc ttgagttctc aagaccttaa atgggaaaat
    24601 tcagttgacg gcaacttcac tattgattcc gttaatgtag gtccaaatgg tgatgtaaat
    24661 acggtgagtg tttcaggtga agcaggaaat tggactgttt atatgaccta ttattttaca
    24721 aacaagcttc aaactgaagg tcagggagaa tatacagcta tggcttgggc tcaagatggt
    24781 aaagaaagat taaaaaccac agttcaaggt ctttggaagc aaaatgacga taattatgaa
    24841 ctaaagcatt ttgaaaatac ttcagacggt tctcaattat tgacaactgg tctaatgaat
    24901 tttgaaacta aaacatatag ttgtttagtt agatttttaa actaaaccat aggcatatct
    24961 tcttctttta attcagcaac tctactttta atctattgat actgaaacaa tggtctttcc
    25021 ccatcctatt tttaatgtca tatctttatc aaacatcatt gaaaaagcct cgatattttc
    25081 ctcatttgta gacgttttac caggtactct aataatatcc aggtcttgat tataatagta
    25141 cgaaccccaa acatttcttg ctttattaat tattacggtc cagtctcctt tgtaagaagg
    25201 tattgtaaac agactgtaag tacctgcttt taatgcttta cctccgaaaa taacatcgtt
    25261 ataaaatgtg atttctgttg cttcatttgc tcctgttctc caaacctttt caggcggagc
    25321 taattttact aaatctcttc catttaattg gggacgactg taaattactt ttactaattt
    25381 ttcagatatt ttataactac ttggaaacga tgccatatcc attgggcttt tatctaagtt
    25441 tttaaattct
//
